# Supplementary material for: Small molecule and cell contact-inducible systems for controlling expression and differentiation in stem cells
Source: bioRxiv preprint, doi:10.1101/2024.03.12.584464, version 1 (2024-03-12)
Supplement: Supplemental DNA Sequences [file 584464_file02.zip › 407_phr_gal4uaspybtata_tbfp_pgk_mcitrine.gb]

LOCUS       407_pHR_Gal4UASpybTATA 10592 bp ds-DNA     circular     14-APR-2022
DEFINITION  .
KEYWORDS    "creator:Ray" "marker:AmpR"
FEATURES             Location/Qualifiers
     misc_feature    96..7517
                     /label="match to pHR-CMVLacZ"
                     /ApEinfo_revcolor="#b4abac"
                     /ApEinfo_fwdcolor="#b4abac"
     primer_bind     complement(320..337)
                     /label="SP6"
                     /ApEinfo_revcolor="#b1ff67"
                     /ApEinfo_fwdcolor="#b1ff67"
     CDS             1231..2091
                     /label="bla"
                     /ApEinfo_revcolor="#993366"
                     /ApEinfo_fwdcolor="#993366"
     CDS             1429..2088
                     /label="AmpR"
                     /ApEinfo_revcolor="#ffef86"
                     /ApEinfo_fwdcolor="#ffef86"
     rep_origin      2186..2868
                     /label="ColE1 origin"
                     /ApEinfo_revcolor="#808080"
                     /ApEinfo_fwdcolor="#808080"
     promoter        3084..3410
                     /label="SV40 - Invitrogen promoter"
                     /ApEinfo_revcolor="#0000ff"
                     /ApEinfo_fwdcolor="#0000ff"
     promoter        3229..3425
                     /label="SV40 early promoter"
                     /ApEinfo_revcolor="#84b0dc"
                     /ApEinfo_fwdcolor="#84b0dc"
     polyA_site      5105..5123
                     /label="SV40 pA"
                     /ApEinfo_revcolor="#b1ff67"
                     /ApEinfo_fwdcolor="#b1ff67"
     polyA_signal    complement(5138..5329)
                     /label="SV40 late polyA"
                     /ApEinfo_revcolor="#ff9ccd"
                     /ApEinfo_fwdcolor="#ff9ccd"
     polyA_site      5199..5329
                     /label="SV40 early poly A"
                     /ApEinfo_revcolor="#b1ff67"
                     /ApEinfo_fwdcolor="#b1ff67"
     polyA_site      5199..5330
                     /label="SV40 early poly A"
                     /ApEinfo_revcolor="#b1ff67"
                     /ApEinfo_fwdcolor="#b1ff67"
     repeat_region   7520..7699
                     /label="cPPT"
                     /ApEinfo_revcolor="#b4abac"
                     /ApEinfo_fwdcolor="#b4abac"
     primer_bind     7579..7600
                     /label="QB2741"
                     /ApEinfo_revcolor="#ff0000"
                     /ApEinfo_fwdcolor="#ff0000"
     primer_bind     7675..7698
                     /label="cPPT_5'seq"
                     /ApEinfo_revcolor="#b4abac"
                     /ApEinfo_fwdcolor="#b4abac"
     CDS             7700..7925
                     /label="Translation 7700-7925"
                     /translation="IDKLDIEFGALSSERRSTVLRTSEHCPPNVGALSSERSMSSERRSTVLRTTSLEGI*WGPLVYYQSSSLALPDRH"
     primer          7705..7823
                     /label="oUAS_1"
                     /note="sequence: TCGGTCTCAAACGgaattcggagcactgtcctccgaacgtcggagcactgtcctccgaacgtcggagcactgtcctccgaacgtcggagcactgtcctccgaacgGAGCATGTCCTCCG"
                     /ApEinfo_revcolor="#ff9ccd"
                     /ApEinfo_fwdcolor="#ff9ccd"
     primer          complement(7709..7827)
                     /label="oUAS_2"
                     /note="sequence: CGTTCGGAGGACATGCTCcgttcggaggacagtgctccgacgttcggaggacagtgctccgacgttcggaggacagtgctccgacgttcggaggacagtgctccgaattcCGTTTGAGA"
                     /ApEinfo_revcolor="#ff9ccd"
                     /ApEinfo_fwdcolor="#ff9ccd"
     misc_feature    7718..7723
                     /label="EcoRI"
                     /ApEinfo_revcolor="#b4abac"
                     /ApEinfo_fwdcolor="#b4abac"
     misc_feature    7718..7925
                     /label="pUAS Promoter"
                     /ApEinfo_revcolor="#d59687"
                     /ApEinfo_fwdcolor="#d59687"
     misc_feature    7723..7739
                     /label="Gal4 binding site"
                     /ApEinfo_revcolor="#ffef86"
                     /ApEinfo_fwdcolor="#ffef86"
     misc_feature    7745..7761
                     /label="Gal4 binding site"
                     /ApEinfo_revcolor="#ffef86"
                     /ApEinfo_fwdcolor="#ffef86"
     misc_feature    7767..7783
                     /label="Gal4 binding site"
                     /ApEinfo_revcolor="#ffef86"
                     /ApEinfo_fwdcolor="#ffef86"
     misc_feature    7789..7805
                     /label="Gal4 binding site"
                     /ApEinfo_revcolor="#ffef86"
                     /ApEinfo_fwdcolor="#ffef86"
     primer          7824..7931
                     /label="oUAS_3"
                     /note="sequence: AACGTCGGAGCACTGTCCTCCGAACGactagTCTAGAGGGTATATAATGGGGGCCActagtctactaccagagctcatcgctagcgctaccGGATCgccacTATGTGA"
                     /ApEinfo_revcolor="#ff9ccd"
                     /ApEinfo_fwdcolor="#ff9ccd"
     primer          complement(7828..7935)
                     /label="oUAS_4"
                     /note="sequence: GGTCTCACATAgtggcGATCCggtagcgctagcgatgagctctggtagtagactagTGGCCCCCATTATATACCCTCTAGActagtCGTTCGGAGGACAGTGCTCCGA"
                     /ApEinfo_revcolor="#b7e6d7"
                     /ApEinfo_fwdcolor="#b7e6d7"
     misc_feature    7829..7845
                     /label="Gal4 binding site"
                     /ApEinfo_revcolor="#ffef86"
                     /ApEinfo_fwdcolor="#ffef86"
     misc_feature    7850..7854
                     /label="SpeI"
                     /ApEinfo_revcolor="#b4abac"
                     /ApEinfo_fwdcolor="#b4abac"
     misc_feature    7855..7879
                     /label="YB_TATA"
                     /ApEinfo_revcolor="#c7b0e3"
                     /ApEinfo_fwdcolor="#c7b0e3"
     CDS             7926..8624
                     /label="TagBFP"
                     /ApEinfo_revcolor="#3366ff"
                     /ApEinfo_fwdcolor="#3366ff"
     misc_feature    8654..8660
                     /label="AarI"
                     /ApEinfo_revcolor="#ff0080"
                     /ApEinfo_fwdcolor="#ff0080"
     misc_feature    8665..8668
                     /label="Part D"
                     /ApEinfo_revcolor="#85dae9"
                     /ApEinfo_fwdcolor="#85dae9"
     misc_feature    8700..8701
                     /label="SbfI"
                     /ApEinfo_revcolor="#ff0000"
                     /ApEinfo_fwdcolor="#ff0000"
     promoter        8702..9201
                     /label="PGK promoter"
                     /ApEinfo_revcolor="#c6c9d1"
                     /ApEinfo_fwdcolor="#c6c9d1"
     misc_feature    9144..9162
                     /label="QB0571"
                     /ApEinfo_revcolor="#b4abac"
                     /ApEinfo_fwdcolor="#b4abac"
     regulatory      9245..9249
                     /label="Kozak sequence"
                     /ApEinfo_revcolor="#b4abac"
                     /ApEinfo_fwdcolor="#b4abac"
     CDS             9246..9248
                     /label="mEYFP"
                     /ApEinfo_revcolor="#b1ff67"
                     /ApEinfo_fwdcolor="#b1ff67"
     CDS             9246..9965
                     /label="Translation 9246-9965"
                     /translation="MVSKGEELFTGVVPILVELDGDVNGHKFSVSGEGEGDATYGKLTLKFICTTGKLPVPWPTLVTTFGYGLMCFARYPDHMKQHDFFKSAMPEGYVQERTIFFKDDGNYKTRAEVKFEGDTLVNRIELKGIDFKEDGNILGHKLEYNYNSHNVYIMADKQKNGIKVNFKIRHNIEDGSVQLADHYQQNTPIGDGPVLLPDNHYLSYQSKLSKDPNEKRDHMVLLEFVTAAGITLGMDELYK*"
     CDS             9249..9251
                     /label="mEYFP"
                     /ApEinfo_revcolor="#b1ff67"
                     /ApEinfo_fwdcolor="#b1ff67"
     CDS             9252..9962
                     /label="mEYFP"
                     /ApEinfo_revcolor="#b1ff67"
                     /ApEinfo_fwdcolor="#b1ff67"
     misc_feature    9971..9972
                     /label="SbfI"
                     /ApEinfo_revcolor="#ff0000"
                     /ApEinfo_fwdcolor="#ff0000"
     enhancer        10001..10592
                     /label="WPRE"
                     /ApEinfo_revcolor="#b4abac"
                     /ApEinfo_fwdcolor="#b4abac"
     misc_feature    complement(10024..10047)
                     /label="cw11"
                     /ApEinfo_revcolor="#b1ff67"
                     /ApEinfo_fwdcolor="#b1ff67"
     primer_bind     10055..10075
                     /label="QB0112 WPRE-R binding site"
                     /ApEinfo_revcolor="#85dae9"
                     /ApEinfo_fwdcolor="#85dae9"
ORIGIN
        1 cgataccgtc gaccaaggca gctgtagatc ttagccactt tttaaaagaa aaggggggac
       61 tggaagggct aattcactcc caacgaagac aagatctgct ttttgcttgt actgggtctc
      121 tctggttaga ccagatctga gcctgggagc tctctggcta actagggaac ccactgctta
      181 agcctcaata aagcttgcct tgagtgcttc aagtagtgtg tgcccgtctg ttgtgtgact
      241 ctggtaacta gagatccctc agaccctttt agtcagtgtg gaaaatctct agcagcatct
      301 agaattaatt ccgtgtattc tatagtgtca cctaaatcgt atgtgtatga tacataaggt
      361 tatgtattaa ttgtagccgc gttctaacga caatatgtac aagcctaatt gtgtagcatc
      421 tggcttactg aagcagaccc tatcatctct ctcgtaaact gccgtcagag tcggtttggt
      481 tggacgaacc ttctgagttt ctggtaacgc cgtcccgcac ccggaaatgg tcagcgaacc
      541 aatcagcagg gtcatcgcta gccagatcct ctacgccgga cgcatcgtgg ccggcatcac
      601 cggcgccaca ggtgcggttg ctggcgccta tatcgccgac atcaccgatg gggaagatcg
      661 ggctcgccac ttcgggctca tgagcgcttg tttcggcgtg ggtatggtgg caggccccgt
      721 ggccggggga ctgttgggcg ccatctcctt gcatgcacca ttccttgcgg cggcggtgct
      781 caacggcctc aacctactac tgggctgctt cctaatgcag gagtcgcata agggagagcg
      841 tcgaatggtg cactctcagt acaatctagc tctgatgccg catagttaag ccagccccga
      901 cacccgccaa cacccgctga cgcgccctga cgggcttgtc tgctcccggc atccgcttac
      961 agacaagctg tgaccgtctc cgggagctgc atgtgtcaga ggttttcacc gtcatcaccg
     1021 aaacgcgcga gacgaaaggg cctcgtgata cgcctatttt tataggttaa tgtcatgata
     1081 ataatggttt cttagacgtc aggtggcact tttcggggaa atgtgcgcgg aacccctatt
     1141 tgtttatttt tctaaataca ttcaaatatg tatccgctca tgagacaata accctgataa
     1201 atgcttcaat aatattgaaa aaggaagagt atgagtattc aacatttccg tgtcgccctt
     1261 attccctttt ttgcggcatt ttgccttcct gtttttgctc acccagaaac gctggtgaaa
     1321 gtaaaagatg ctgaagatca gttgggtgca cgagtgggtt acatcgaact ggatctcaac
     1381 agcggtaaga tccttgagag ttttcgcccc gaagaacgtt ttccaatgat gagcactttt
     1441 aaagttctgc tatgtggcgc ggtattatcc cgtattgacg ccgggcaaga gcaactcggt
     1501 cgccgcatac actattctca gaatgacttg gttgagtact caccagtcac agaaaagcat
     1561 cttacggatg gcatgacagt aagagaatta tgcagtgctg ccataaccat gagtgataac
     1621 actgcggcca acttacttct gacaacgatc ggaggaccga aggagctaac cgcttttttg
     1681 cacaacatgg gggatcatgt aactcgcctt gatcgttggg aaccggagct gaatgaagcc
     1741 ataccaaacg acgagcgtga caccacgatg cctgtagcaa tggcaacaac gttgcgcaaa
     1801 ctattaactg gcgaactact tactctagct tcccggcaac aattaataga ctggatggag
     1861 gcggataaag ttgcaggacc acttctgcgc tcggcccttc cggctggctg gtttattgct
     1921 gataaatctg gagccggtga gcgtgggtct cgcggtatca ttgcagcact ggggccagat
     1981 ggtaagccct cccgtatcgt agttatctac acgacgggga gtcaggcaac tatggatgaa
     2041 cgaaatagac agatcgctga gataggtgcc tcactgatta agcattggta actgtcagac
     2101 caagtttact catatatact ttagattgat ttaaaacttc atttttaatt taaaaggatc
     2161 taggtgaaga tcctttttga taatctcatg accaaaatcc cttaacgtga gttttcgttc
     2221 cactgagcgt cagaccccgt agaaaagatc aaaggatctt cttgagatcc tttttttctg
     2281 cgcgtaatct gctgcttgca aacaaaaaaa ccaccgctac cagcggtggt ttgtttgccg
     2341 gatcaagagc taccaactct ttttccgaag gtaactggct tcagcagagc gcagatacca
     2401 aatactgtcc ttctagtgta gccgtagtta ggccaccact tcaagaactc tgtagcaccg
     2461 cctacatacc tcgctctgct aatcctgtta ccagtggctg ctgccagtgg cgataagtcg
     2521 tgtcttaccg ggttggactc aagacgatag ttaccggata aggcgcagcg gtcgggctga
     2581 acggggggtt cgtgcacaca gcccagcttg gagcgaacga cctacaccga actgagatac
     2641 ctacagcgtg agctatgaga aagcgccacg cttcccgaag ggagaaaggc ggacaggtat
     2701 ccggtaagcg gcagggtcgg aacaggagag cgcacgaggg agcttccagg gggaaacgcc
     2761 tggtatcttt atagtcctgt cgggtttcgc cacctctgac ttgagcgtcg atttttgtga
     2821 tgctcgtcag gggggcggag cctatggaaa aacgccagca acgcggcctt tttacggttc
     2881 ctggcctttt gctggccttt tgctcacatg ttctttcctg cgttatcccc tgattctgtg
     2941 gataaccgta ttaccgcctt tgagtgagct gataccgctc gccgcagccg aacgaccgag
     3001 cgcagcgagt cagtgagcga ggaagcggaa gagcgcccaa tacgcaaacc gcctctcccc
     3061 gcgcgttggc cgattcatta atgcagctgt ggaatgtgtg tcagttaggg tgtggaaagt
     3121 ccccaggctc cccagcaggc agaagtatgc aaagcatgca tctcaattag tcagcaacca
     3181 ggtgtggaaa gtccccaggc tccccagcag gcagaagtat gcaaagcatg catctcaatt
     3241 agtcagcaac catagtcccg cccctaactc cgcccatccc gcccctaact ccgcccagtt
     3301 ccgcccattc tccgccccat ggctgactaa ttttttttat ttatgcagag gccgaggccg
     3361 cctcggcctc tgagctattc cagaagtagt gaggaggctt ttttggaggc ctaggctttt
     3421 gcaaaaagct tggacacaag acaggcttgc gagatatgtt tgagaatacc actttatccc
     3481 gcgtcaggga gaggcagtgc gtaaaaagac gcggactcat gtgaaatact ggtttttagt
     3541 gcgccagatc tctataatct cgcgcaacct attttcccct cgaacacttt ttaagccgta
     3601 gataaacagg ctgggacact tcacatgagc gaaaaataca tcgtcacctg ggacatgttg
     3661 cagatccatg cacgtaaact cgcaagccga ctgatgcctt ctgaacaatg gaaaggcatt
     3721 attgccgtaa gccgtggcgg tctgtaccgg gtgcgttact ggcgcgtgaa ctgggtattc
     3781 gtcatgtcga taccgtttgt atttccagct acgatcacga caaccagcgc gagcttaaag
     3841 tgctgaaacg cgcagaaggc gatggcgaag gcttcatcgt tattgatgac ctggtggata
     3901 ccggtggtac tgcggttgcg attcgtgaaa tgtatccaaa agcgcacttt gtcaccatct
     3961 tcgcaaaacc ggctggtcgt ccgctggttg atgactatgt tgttgatatc ccgcaagata
     4021 cctggattga acagccgtgg gatatgggcg tcgtattcgt cccgccaatc tccggtcgct
     4081 aatcttttca acgcctggca ctgccgggcg ttgttctttt taacttcagg cgggttacaa
     4141 tagtttccag taagtattct ggaggctgca tccatgacac aggcaaacct gagcgaaacc
     4201 ctgttcaaac cccgctttaa acatcctgaa acctcgacgc tagtccgccg ctttaatcac
     4261 ggcgcacaac cgcctgtgca gtcggccctt gatggtaaaa ccatccctca ctggtatcgc
     4321 atgattaacc gtctgatgtg gatctggcgc ggcattgacc cacgcgaaat cctcgacgtc
     4381 caggcacgta ttgtgatgag cgatgccgaa cgtaccgacg atgatttata cgatacggtg
     4441 attggctacc gtggcggcaa ctggatttat gagtgggccc cggatctttg tgaaggaacc
     4501 ttacttctgt ggtgtgacat aattggacaa actacctaca gagatttaaa gctctaaggt
     4561 aaatataaaa tttttaagtg tataatgtgt taaactactg attctaattg tttgtgtatt
     4621 ttagattcca acctatggaa ctgatgaatg ggagcagtgg tggaatgcct ttaatgagga
     4681 aaacctgttt tgctcagaag aaatgccatc tagtgatgat gaggctactg ctgactctca
     4741 acattctact cctccaaaaa agaagagaaa ggtagaagac cccaaggact ttccttcaga
     4801 attgctaagt tttttgagtc atgctgtgtt tagtaataga actcttgctt gctttgctat
     4861 ttacaccaca aaggaaaaag ctgcactgct atacaagaaa attatggaaa aatattctgt
     4921 aacctttata agtaggcata acagttataa tcataacata ctgttttttc ttactccaca
     4981 caggcataga gtgtctgcta ttaataacta tgctcaaaaa ttgtgtacct ttagcttttt
     5041 aatttgtaaa ggggttaata aggaatattt gatgtatagt gccttgacta gagatcataa
     5101 tcagccatac cacatttgta gaggttttac ttgctttaaa aaacctccca cacctccccc
     5161 tgaacctgaa acataaaatg aatgcaattg ttgttgttaa cttgtttatt gcagcttata
     5221 atggttacaa ataaagcaat agcatcacaa atttcacaaa taaagcattt ttttcactgc
     5281 attctagttg tggtttgtcc aaactcatca atgtatctta tcatgtctgg atcaactgga
     5341 taactcaagc taaccaaaat catcccaaac ttcccacccc ataccctatt accactgcca
     5401 attacctagt ggtttcattt actctaaacc tgtgattcct ctgaattatt ttcattttaa
     5461 agaaattgta tttgttaaat atgtactaca aacttagtag ttggaagggc taattcactc
     5521 ccaaagaaga caagatatcc ttgatctgtg gatctaccac acacaaggct acttccctga
     5581 ttagcagaac tacacaccag ggccaggggt cagatatcca ctgacctttg gatggtgcta
     5641 caagctagta ccagttgagc cagataaggt agaagaggcc aataaaggag agaacaccag
     5701 cttgttacac cctgtgagcc tgcatgggat ggatgacccg gagagagaag tgttagagtg
     5761 gaggtttgac agccgcctag catttcatca cgtggcccga gagctgcatc cggagtactt
     5821 caagaactgc tgatatcgag cttgctacaa gggactttcc gctggggact ttccagggag
     5881 gcgtggcctg ggcgggactg gggagtggcg agccctcaga tcctgcatat aagcagctgc
     5941 tttttgcctg tactgggtct ctctggttag accagatctg agcctgggag ctctctggct
     6001 aactagggaa cccactgctt aagcctcaat aaagcttgcc ttgagtgctt caagtagtgt
     6061 gtgcccgtct gttgtgtgac tctggtaact agagatccct cagacccttt tagtcagtgt
     6121 ggaaaatctc tagcagtggc gcccgaacag ggacttgaaa gcgaaaggga aaccagagga
     6181 gctctctcga cgcaggactc ggcttgctga agcgcgcacg gcaagaggcg aggggcggcg
     6241 actggtgagt acgccaaaaa ttttgactag cggaggctag aaggagagag atgggtgcga
     6301 gagcgtcagt attaagcggg ggagaattag atcgcgatgg gaaaaaattc ggttaaggcc
     6361 agggggaaag aaaaaatata aattaaaaca tatagtatgg gcaagcaggg agctagaacg
     6421 attcgcagtt aatcctggcc tgttagaaac atcagaaggc tgtagacaaa tactgggaca
     6481 gctacaacca tcccttcaga caggatcaga agaacttaga tcattatata atacagtagc
     6541 aaccctctat tgtgtgcatc aaaggataga gataaaagac accaaggaag ctttagacaa
     6601 gatagaggaa gagcaaaaca aaagtaagac caccgcacag caagcggccg gtgatcttca
     6661 gacctggacg atatatatga gggacaattg gagaagtgaa ttatataaat ataaagtagt
     6721 aaaaattgaa ccattaggag tagcacccac caaggcaaag agaagagtgg tgcagagaga
     6781 aaaaagagca gtgggaatag gagctttgtt ccttgggttc ttgggagcag caggaagcac
     6841 tatgggcgca gcgtcaatga cgctgacggt acaggccaga caattattgt ctggtatagt
     6901 gcagcagcag aacaatttgc tgagggctat tgaggcgcaa cagcatctgt tgcaactcac
     6961 agtctggggc atcaagcagc tccaggcaag aatcctggct gtggaaagat acctaaagga
     7021 tcaacagctc ctggggattt ggggttgctc tggaaaactc atttgcacca ctgctgtgcc
     7081 ttggaatgct agttggagta ataaatctct ggaacagatt tggaatcaca cgacctggat
     7141 ggagtgggac agagaaatta acaattacac aagcttaata cactccttaa ttgaagaatc
     7201 gcaaaaccag caagaaaaga atgaacaaga attattggaa ttagataaat gggcaagttt
     7261 gtggaattgg tttaacataa caaattggct gtggtatata aaattattca taatgatagt
     7321 aggaggcttg gtaggtttaa gaatagtttt tgctgtactt tctatagtga atagagttag
     7381 gcagggatat tcaccattat cgtttcagac ccacctccca accccgaggg gacccgacag
     7441 gcccgaagga atagaagaag aaggtggaga gagagacaga gacagatcca ttcgattagt
     7501 gaacggatct cgacggtATc gccaaatggc agtattcatc cacaatttta aaagaaaagg
     7561 ggggattggg gggtacagtg caggggaaag aatagtagac ataatagcaa cagacataca
     7621 aactaaagaa ttacaaaaac aaattacaaa aattcaaaat tttcgggttt attacaggga
     7681 cagcagagat ccagtttgga tcgataagct tgatatcgaa ttcggagcac tgtcctccga
     7741 acgtcggagc actgtcctcc gaacgtcgga gcactgtcct ccgaacgtcg gagcactgtc
     7801 ctccgaacgG AGCATGTCCT CCGAACGTCG GAGCACTGTC CTCCGAACGa ctagTCTAGA
     7861 GGGTATATAA TGGGGGCCAc tagtctacta ccagagctca tcgctagcgc taccGGATCg
     7921 ccaccATGag cgagctgatt aaggagaaca tgcacatgaa gctgtacatg gagggcaccg
     7981 tggacaacca tcacttcaag tgcacatccg agggcgaagg caagccctac gagggcaccc
     8041 agaccatgag aatcaaggtg gtcgagggcg gccctctccc cttcgccttc gacatcctgg
     8101 ctactagctt cctctacggc agcaagacct tcatcaacca cacccagggc atccccgact
     8161 tcttcaagca gtccttccct gagggcttca catgggagag agtcaccaca tacgaagacg
     8221 ggggcgtgct gaccgctacc caggacacca gcctccagga cggctgcctc atctacaacg
     8281 tcaagatcag aggggtgaac ttcacatcca acggccctgt gatgcagaag aaaacactcg
     8341 gctgggaggc cttcaccgag acgctgtacc ccgctgacgg cggcctggaa ggcagaaacg
     8401 acatggccct gaagctcgtg ggcgggagcc atctgatcgc aaacatcaag accacatata
     8461 gatccaagaa acccgctaag aacctcaaga tgcctggcgt ctactatgtg gactacagac
     8521 tggaaagaat caaggaggcc aacaacgaga cctacgtcga gcagcacgag gtggcagtgg
     8581 ccagatactg cgacctccct agcaaactgg ggcacaagct taatTAAgat ccttgacttg
     8641 cggccgcaac tccCACCTGC AACATGCGTG ACTGACTGAg gccgcgactc tagagtcgac
     8701 cGGGTAGGGG AGGCGCTTTT CCCAAGGCAG TCTGGAGCAT GCGCTTTAGC AGCCCCGCTG
     8761 GGCACTTGGC GCTACACAAG TGGCCTCTGG CCTCGCACAC ATTCCACATC CACCGGTAGG
     8821 CGCCAACCGG CTCCGTTCTT TGGTGGCCCC TTCGCGCCAC CTTCTACTCC TCCCCTAGTC
     8881 AGGAAGTTCC CCCCCGCCCC GCAGCTCGCG TCGTGCAGGA CGTGACAAAT GGAAGTAGCA
     8941 CGTCTCACTA GTCTCGTGCA GATGGACAGC ACCGCTGAGC AATGGAAGCG GGTAGGCCTT
     9001 TGGGGCAGCG GCCAATAGCA GCTTTGCTCC TTCGCTTTCT GGGCTCAGAG GCTGGGAAGG
     9061 GGTGGGTCCG GGGGCGGGCT CAGGGGCGGG CTCAGGGGCG GGGCGGGCGC CCGAAGGTCC
     9121 TCCGGAGGCC CGGCATTCTG CACGCTTCAA AAGCGCACGT CTGCCGCGCT GTTCTCCTCT
     9181 TCCTCATCTC CGGGCCTTTC Gaattctcac gcgtcaagtg gagcaAGGCA GGTGGACAGT
     9241 GGATCATGGT GAGCAAGGGC GAGGAGCTGT TCACCGGGGT GGTGCCCATC CTGGTCGAGC
     9301 TGGACGGCGA CGTAAACGGC CACAAGTTCA GCGTGTCCGG CGAGGGCGAG GGCGATGCCA
     9361 CCTACGGCAA GCTGACCCTG AAGTTCATCT GCACCACCGG CAAGCTGCCC GTGCCCTGGC
     9421 CCACCCTCGT GACCACCTTC GGCTACGGCC TGATGTGCTT CGCCCGCTAC CCCGACCACA
     9481 TGAAGCAGCA CGACTTCTTC AAGTCCGCCA TGCCCGAAGG CTACGTCCAG GAGCGCACCA
     9541 TCTTCTTCAA GGACGACGGC AACTACAAGA CCCGCGCCGA GGTGAAGTTC GAGGGCGACA
     9601 CCCTGGTGAA CCGCATCGAG CTGAAGGGCA TCGACTTCAA GGAGGACGGC AACATCCTGG
     9661 GGCACAAGCT GGAGTACAAC TACAACAGCC ACAACGTCTA TATCATGGCC GACAAGCAGA
     9721 AGAACGGCAT CAAGGTGAAC TTCAAGATCC GCCACAACAT CGAGGACGGC AGCGTGCAGC
     9781 TCGCCGACCA CTACCAGCAG AACACCCCCA TCGGCGACGG CCCCGTGCTG CTGCCCGACA
     9841 ACCACTACCT GAGCTACCAG TCCAAGCTGA GCAAAGACCC CAACGAGAAG CGCGATCACA
     9901 TGGTCCTGCT GGAGTTCGTG ACCGCCGCCG GGATCACTCT cggcatggac gagctgtaca
     9961 agtaaGATCC ggcatgcaag cttgatatca agcttatcga taatcaacct ctggattaca
    10021 aaatttgtga aagattgact ggtattctta actatgttgc tccttttacg ctatgtggat
    10081 acgctgcttt aatgcctttg tatcatgcta ttgcttcccg tatggctttc attttctcct
    10141 ccttgtataa atcctggttg ctgtctcttt atgaggagtt gtggcccgtt gtcaggcaac
    10201 gtggcgtggt gtgcactgtg tttgctgacg caacccccac tggttggggc attgccacca
    10261 cctgtcagct cctttccggg actttcgctt tccccctccc tattgccacg gcggaactca
    10321 tcgccgcctg ccttgcccgc tgctggacag gggctcggct gttgggcact gacaattccg
    10381 tggtgttgtc ggggaaatca tcgtcctttc cttggctgct cgcctgtgtt gccacctgga
    10441 ttctgcgcgg gacgtccttc tgctacgtcc cttcggccct caatccagcg gaccttcctt
    10501 cccgcggcct gctgccggct ctgcggcctc ttccgcgtct tcgccttcgc cctcagacga
    10561 gtcggatctc cctttgggcc gcctccccgc at
//
