# Supplementary material for: Small molecule and cell contact-inducible systems for controlling expression and differentiation in stem cells
Source: bioRxiv preprint, doi:10.1101/2024.03.12.584464, version 1 (2024-03-12)
Supplement: Supplemental DNA Sequences [file 584464_file02.zip › mtk2_007-ef1a-promotor-2.gb]

LOCUS       MTK2_007_-_EF1a_promoto 2844 bp ds-DNA     circular     12-MAR-2024
DEFINITION  .
ACCESSION   <unknown id>
VERSION     <unknown id>
COMMENT     to make this promotor part: PCR1: MTK_P292 + MTK_P293 - 1227bp -
            template:JPF290 GG BRISKET into TMP139 BsmBI digested
FEATURES             Location/Qualifiers
     rep_origin      complement(13..776)
                     /label="ColE1"
                     /ApEinfo_revcolor="#7f7f7f"
                     /ApEinfo_fwdcolor="#7f7f7f"
     primer          765..805
                     /label="MTK_P292"
                     /note="sequence: gcatCGTCTCAtgGGTCTCaAACGGTGCCCGTCAGTGGGCA"
                     /ApEinfo_revcolor="#f8d3a9"
                     /ApEinfo_fwdcolor="#f8d3a9"
     misc_feature    778..784
                     /label="BsaI"
                     /ApEinfo_revcolor="#b7e6d7"
                     /ApEinfo_fwdcolor="#b7e6d7"
     misc_feature    789..1750
                     /label="EF1Alpha"
                     /ApEinfo_revcolor="#85dae9"
                     /ApEinfo_fwdcolor="#85dae9"
     misc_feature    1752..1906
                     /label="EF1Alpha"
                     /ApEinfo_revcolor="#85dae9"
                     /ApEinfo_fwdcolor="#85dae9"
     primer          complement(1949..1991)
                     /label="MTK_P293"
                     /note="sequence: gcatCGTCTCaGGTCTCaCATAGTGGCTAGcTCACGACACCTG"
                     /ApEinfo_revcolor="#75c6a9"
                     /ApEinfo_fwdcolor="#75c6a9"
     misc_feature    1975..1980
                     /label="BsaI"
                     /ApEinfo_revcolor="#84b0dc"
                     /ApEinfo_fwdcolor="#84b0dc"
     misc_feature    complement(1983..2091)
                     /label="CamR Terminator"
                     /ApEinfo_revcolor="#84b0dc"
                     /ApEinfo_fwdcolor="#84b0dc"
     CDS             complement(2092..2751)
                     /label="CamR"
                     /ApEinfo_revcolor="#0000ff"
                     /ApEinfo_fwdcolor="#0000ff"
     promoter        complement(2752..12)
                     /label="CamR Promoter"
                     /ApEinfo_revcolor="#84b0dc"
                     /ApEinfo_fwdcolor="#84b0dc"
ORIGIN
        1 gtgcccgatc aatcatgacc aaaatccctt aacgtgagtt ttcgttccac tgagcgtcag
       61 accccgtaga aaagatcaaa ggatcttctt gagatccttt ttttctgcgc gtaatctgct
      121 gcttgcaaac aaaaaaacca ccgctaccag cggtggtttg tttgccggat caagagctac
      181 caactctttt tccgaaggta actggcttca gcagagcgca gataccaaat actgttcttc
      241 tagtgtagcc gtagttaggc caccacttca agaactctgt agcaccgcct acatacctcg
      301 ctctgctaat cctgttacca gtggctgctg ccagtggcga taagtcgtgt cttaccgggt
      361 tggactcaag acgatagtta ccggataagg cgcagcggtc gggctgaacg gggggttcgt
      421 gcacacagcc cagcttggag cgaacgacct acaccgaact gagataccta cagcgtgagc
      481 tatgagaaag cgccacgctt cccgaaggga gaaaggcgga caggtatccg gtaagcggca
      541 gggtcggaac aggagagcgc acgagggagc ttccaggggg aaacgcctgg tatctttata
      601 gtcctgtcgg gtttcgccac ctctgacttg agcgtcgatt tttgtgatgc tcgtcagggg
      661 ggcggagcct atggaaaaac gccagcaacg cggccttttt acggttcctg gccttttgct
      721 ggccttttgc tcacatgttc tttcctgcgt tatcccctga ttctgtggat aaccgtgGGT
      781 CTCaAACGGT GCCCGTCAGT GGGCAGAGCG CACATCGCCC ACAGTCCCCG AGAAGTTGGG
      841 GGGAGGGGTC GGCAATTGAA CCGGTGCCTA GAGAAGGTGG CGCGGGGTAA ACTGGGAAAG
      901 TGATGTCGTG TACTGGCTCC GCCTTTTTCC CGAGGGTGGG GGAGAACCGT ATATAAGTGC
      961 AGTAGTCGCC GTGAACGTTC TTTTTCGCAA CGGGTTTGCC GCCAGAACAC AGGTAAGTGC
     1021 CGTGTGTGGT TCCCGCGGGC CTGGCCTCTT TACGGGTTAT GGCCCTTGCG TGCCTTGAAT
     1081 TACTTCCACC TGGCTGCAGT ACGTGATTCT TGATCCCGAG CTTCGGGTTG GAAGTGGGTG
     1141 GGAGAGTTCG AGGCCTTGCG CTTAAGGAGC CCCTTCGCCT CGTGCTTGAG TTGAGGCCTG
     1201 GCCTGGGCGC TGGGGCCGCC GCGTGCGAAT CTGGTGGCAC CTTCGCGCCT GTCTCGCTGC
     1261 TTTCGATAAG TCTCTAGCCA TTTAAAATTT TTGATGACCT GCTGCGACGC TTTTTTTCTG
     1321 GCAAGATAGT CTTGTAAATG CGGGCCAAGA TCTGCACACT GGTATTTCGG TTTTTGGGGC
     1381 CGCGGGCGGC GACGGGGCCC GTGCGTCCCA GCGCACATGT TCGGCGAGGC GGGGCCTGCG
     1441 AGCGCGGCCA CCGAGAATCG GACGGGGGTA GTCTCAAGCT GGCCGGCCTG CTCTGGTGCC
     1501 TGGCCTCGCG CCGCCGTGTA TCGCCCCGCC CTGGGCGGCA AGGCTGGCCC GGTCGGCACC
     1561 AGTTGCGTGA GCGGAAAGAT GGCCGCTTCC CGGCCCTGCT GCAGGGAGCT CAAAATGGAG
     1621 GACGCGGCGC TCGGGAGAGC GGGCGGGTGA GTCACCCACA CAAAGGAAAA GGGCCTTTCC
     1681 GTCCTCAGCC GTCGCTTCAT GTGACTCCAC GGAGTACCGG GCGCCGTCCA GGCACCTCGA
     1741 TTAGTTCTCG cGCTTTTGGA GTACGTCGTC TTTAGGTTGG GGGGAGGGGT TTTATGCGAT
     1801 GGAGTTTCCC CACACTGAGT GGGTGGAGAC TGAAGTTAGG CCAGCTTGGC ACTTGATGTA
     1861 ATTCTCCTTG GAATTTGCCC TTTTTGAGTT TGGATCTTGG TTCATTCTCA AGCCTCAGAC
     1921 AGTGGTTCAA AGTTTTTTTC TTCCATTTCA GGTGTCGTGA gCTAGCCACT ATGtGAGACC
     1981 agaccaataa aaaacgcccg gcggcaaccg agcgttctga acaaatccag atggagttct
     2041 gaggtcatta ctggatctat caacaggagt ccaagcgagc tcgatatcaa attacgcccc
     2101 gccctgccac tcatcgcagt actgttgtaa ttcattaagc attctgccga catggaagcc
     2161 atcacaaacg gcatgatgaa cctgaatcgc cagcggcatc agcaccttgt cgccttgcgt
     2221 ataatatttg cccatggtga aaacgggggc gaagaagttg tccatattgg ccacgtttaa
     2281 atcaaaactg gtgaaactca cccagggatt ggctgaaacg aaaaacatat tctcaataaa
     2341 ccctttaggg aaataggcca ggttttcacc gtaacacgcc acatcttgcg aatatatgtg
     2401 tagaaactgc cggaaatcgt cgtggtattc actccagagc gatgaaaacg tttcagtttg
     2461 ctcatggaaa acggtgtaac aagggtgaac actatcccat atcaccagct caccgtcttt
     2521 cattgccata cgaaattccg gatgagcatt catcaggcgg gcaagaatgt gaataaaggc
     2581 cggataaaac ttgtgcttat ttttctttac ggtctttaaa aaggccgtaa tatccagctg
     2641 aacggtctgg ttataggtac attgagcaac tgactgaaat gcctcaaaat gttctttacg
     2701 atgccattgg gatatatcaa cggtggtata tccagtgatt tttttctcca ttttagcttc
     2761 cttagctcct gaaaatctcg ataactcaaa aaatacgccc ggtagtgatc ttatttcatt
     2821 atggtgaaag ttggaacctc ttac
//
