# Supplementary material for: Small molecule and cell contact-inducible systems for controlling expression and differentiation in stem cells
Source: bioRxiv preprint, doi:10.1101/2024.03.12.584464, version 1 (2024-03-12)
Supplement: Supplemental DNA Sequences [file 584464_file02.zip › mtk3_027-vp16-pyl-t2a-gal4_dbd-abi-3.gb]

LOCUS       MTK3_027_-_VP16-PYL-T2A 3924 bp ds-DNA     circular     12-MAR-2024
DEFINITION  .
COMMENT     Sequence verified! 7/12/17
FEATURES             Location/Qualifiers
     rep_origin      complement(55..818)
                     /label="ColE1"
                     /ApEinfo_revcolor="#7f7f7f"
                     /ApEinfo_fwdcolor="#7f7f7f"
     primer          707..724
                     /label="MTK_P072"
                     /note="sequence: gagcctatggaaaaacgc"
                     /ApEinfo_revcolor="#c7b0e3"
                     /ApEinfo_fwdcolor="#c7b0e3"
     primer          821..855
                     /label="MTK_P031"
                     /note="sequence: GCATCGTCTCATCGGTCTCAtatgGGCCCTAAAAAGAAGCGTAAAG"
                     /ApEinfo_revcolor="#9eafd2"
                     /ApEinfo_fwdcolor="#9eafd2"
     misc_feature    834..1658
                     /label="ABA1"
                     /ApEinfo_revcolor="#75c6a9"
                     /ApEinfo_fwdcolor="#75c6a9"
     CDS             834..1658
                     /label="Translation 834-1658"
                     /translation="GPKKKRKVAPPTDVSLGDELHLDGEDVAMAHADALDDFDLDMLGDGDSPGPGFTPHDSAPYGALDMADFEFEQMFTDALGIDEYGGGAPTQDEFTQLSQSIAEFHTYQLGNGRCSSLLAQRIHAPPETVWSVVRRFDRPQIYKHFIKSCNVSEDFEMRVGCTRDVNVISGLPANTSRERLDLLDDDRRVTGFSITGGEHRLRNYKSVTTVHRFEKEEEEERIWTVVLESYVVDVPEGNSEEDTRLFADTVIRLNLQKLASITEAMNYPYDVPDYA"
     feature         837..855
                     /label="SV40 NLS"
                     /ApEinfo_revcolor="#c7b0e3"
                     /ApEinfo_fwdcolor="#c7b0e3"
     feature         843..855
                     /label="NLS"
                     /ApEinfo_revcolor="#f8d3a9"
                     /ApEinfo_fwdcolor="#f8d3a9"
     feature         856..857
                     /label="NLS"
                     /ApEinfo_revcolor="#f8d3a9"
                     /ApEinfo_fwdcolor="#f8d3a9"
     feature         856..857
                     /label="SV40 NLS"
                     /ApEinfo_revcolor="#c7b0e3"
                     /ApEinfo_fwdcolor="#c7b0e3"
     primer          1349..1365
                     /label="P33_ABAT2A-Seq"
                     /note="sequence: ggcgaatacgtcAcgag"
                     /ApEinfo_revcolor="#75c6a9"
                     /ApEinfo_fwdcolor="#75c6a9"
     feature         1632..1635
                     /label="HA"
                     /ApEinfo_revcolor="#ffef86"
                     /ApEinfo_fwdcolor="#ffef86"
     primer          complement(1636..1664)
                     /label="P29_ABA1-T2A_R1"
                     /note="sequence: ATGCCGTCTCaGCTAgcgtaatctggaacatcgtatg"
                     /ApEinfo_revcolor="#ff9ccd"
                     /ApEinfo_fwdcolor="#ff9ccd"
     primer          1658..1724
                     /label="P30_ABA1-T2A_F1"
                     /note="sequence: tagcGGAAGCGGAGAGGGCAGAGGAAGTCTGCTAACATGCGGTGACGTCGAGGAGAATCCTGGACCT"
                     /ApEinfo_revcolor="#75c6a9"
                     /ApEinfo_fwdcolor="#75c6a9"
     CDS             1659..1661
                     /label="Translation 1659-1661"
                     /translation="S"
     misc_signal     1662..1724
                     /label="T2A"
                     /ApEinfo_revcolor="#0080ff"
                     /ApEinfo_fwdcolor="#0080ff"
     CDS             1662..1724
                     /label="Translation 1662-1724"
                     /translation="GSGEGRGSLLTCGDVEENPGP"
     primer          complement(1662..1728)
                     /label="P31_ABA-T2A_R1"
                     /note="sequence: GCAGAGGTCCAGGATTCTCCTCGACGTCACCGCATGTTAGCAGACTTCCTCTGCCCTCTCCGCTTCC"
                     /ApEinfo_revcolor="#d6b295"
                     /ApEinfo_fwdcolor="#d6b295"
     primer          complement(1706..1729)
                     /label="P45_T2A_Edit_R1"
                     /note="sequence: ATGCCGTCTCAgcttAGGTCCAGGATTCTCCTCG"
                     /ApEinfo_revcolor="#75c6a9"
                     /ApEinfo_fwdcolor="#75c6a9"
     primer          1723..1749
                     /label="P44_GaL4DBD_ABA2_Revised_F1"
                     /note="sequence: GCATCGTCTCAaagctactgtcttctatcgaacaag"
                     /ApEinfo_revcolor="#c6c9d1"
                     /ApEinfo_fwdcolor="#c6c9d1"
     feature         1725..1746
                     /label="Gal4_DBD"
                     /ApEinfo_revcolor="#d6b295"
                     /ApEinfo_fwdcolor="#d6b295"
     CDS             1725..2162
                     /label="Translation 1725-2162"
                     /translation="KLLSSIEQACDICRLKKLKCSKEKPKCAKCLKNNWECRYSPKTKRSPLTRAHLTEVESRLERLEQLFLLIFPREDLDMILKMDSLQDIKALLTGLFVQDNVNKDAVTDRLASVETDMPLTLRQHRISATSSSEESSNKGQRQLTVS"
     feature         1747..2162
                     /label="Gal4_DBD"
                     /ApEinfo_revcolor="#d6b295"
                     /ApEinfo_fwdcolor="#d6b295"
     primer          2059..2077
                     /label="P34_ABAT2A_Seq_F1"
                     /note="sequence: cagtggagactgatatgcc"
                     /ApEinfo_revcolor="#f58a5e"
                     /ApEinfo_fwdcolor="#f58a5e"
     primer          2126..2144
                     /label="Gal4_N_term_primer"
                     /ApEinfo_revcolor="#84b0dc"
                     /ApEinfo_fwdcolor="#84b0dc"
     misc_feature    2163..3065
                     /label="ABIcs"
                     /ApEinfo_revcolor="#ffef86"
                     /ApEinfo_fwdcolor="#ffef86"
     CDS             2163..3065
                     /label="Translation 2163-3065"
                     /translation="TRMVPLYGFTSICGRRPEMEAAVSTIPRFLQSSSGSMLDGRFDPQSAAHFFGVYDGHGGSQVANYCRERMHLALAEEIAKEKPMLCDGDTWLEKWKKALFNSFLRVDSEIESVAPETVGSTSVVAVVFPSHIFVANCGDSRAVLCRGKTALPLSVDHKPDREDEAARIEAAGGKVIQWNGARVFGVLAMSRSIGDRYLKPSIIPDPEVTAVKRVKEDDCLILASDGVWDVMTDEEACEMARKRILLWHKKNAVAGDASLLADERRKEGKDPAAMSAAEYLSKLAIQRGSKDNISVVVVDLK"
     feature         3066..3070
                     /label="FLAG"
                     /ApEinfo_revcolor="#b1ff67"
                     /ApEinfo_fwdcolor="#b1ff67"
     CDS             3066..3089
                     /label="Translation 3066-3089"
                     /translation="DYKDDDDK"
     feature         3071..3089
                     /label="FLAG"
                     /ApEinfo_revcolor="#b1ff67"
                     /ApEinfo_fwdcolor="#b1ff67"
     primer          complement(3071..3105)
                     /label="MTK_P066"
                     /note="sequence: atgccgtctcaggtctcaggatccCTTATCGTCATCGTCCTTG"
                     /ApEinfo_revcolor="#f8d3a9"
                     /ApEinfo_fwdcolor="#f8d3a9"
     misc_feature    complement(3105..3213)
                     /label="CamR Terminator"
                     /ApEinfo_revcolor="#84b0dc"
                     /ApEinfo_fwdcolor="#84b0dc"
     CDS             complement(3214..3873)
                     /label="CamR"
                     /ApEinfo_revcolor="#0000ff"
                     /ApEinfo_fwdcolor="#0000ff"
     promoter        complement(3874..54)
                     /label="CamR Promoter"
                     /ApEinfo_revcolor="#84b0dc"
                     /ApEinfo_fwdcolor="#84b0dc"
ORIGIN
        1 tagtgatctt atttcattat ggtgaaagtt ggaacctctt acgtgcccga tcaatcatga
       61 ccaaaatccc ttaacgtgag ttttcgttcc actgagcgtc agaccccgta gaaaagatca
      121 aaggatcttc ttgagatcct ttttttctgc gcgtaatctg ctgcttgcaa acaaaaaaac
      181 caccgctacc agcggtggtt tgtttgccgg atcaagagct accaactctt tttccgaagg
      241 taactggctt cagcagagcg cagataccaa atactgttct tctagtgtag ccgtagttag
      301 gccaccactt caagaactct gtagcaccgc ctacatacct cgctctgcta atcctgttac
      361 cagtggctgc tgccagtggc gataagtcgt gtcttaccgg gttggactca agacgatagt
      421 taccggataa ggcgcagcgg tcgggctgaa cggggggttc gtgcacacag cccagcttgg
      481 agcgaacgac ctacaccgaa ctgagatacc tacagcgtga gctatgagaa agcgccacgc
      541 ttcccgaagg gagaaaggcg gacaggtatc cggtaagcgg cagggtcgga acaggagagc
      601 gcacgaggga gcttccaggg ggaaacgcct ggtatcttta tagtcctgtc gggtttcgcc
      661 acctctgact tgagcgtcga tttttgtgat gctcgtcagg ggggcggagc ctatggaaaa
      721 acgccagcaa cgcggccttt ttacggttcc tggccttttg ctggcctttt gctcacatgt
      781 tctttcctgc gttatcccct gattctgtgg ataaccgtag tcggTCTCAt atgGGCCCTA
      841 AAAAGAAGCG TAAAGtcgcc cccccgaccg atgtcagcct gggggacgag ctccacttag
      901 acggcgagga cgtggcgatg gcgcatgccg acgcgctaga cgatttcgat ctggacatgt
      961 tgggggacgg ggattccccg ggtccgggat ttacccccca cgactccgcc ccctacggcg
     1021 ctctggatat ggccgacttc gagtttgagc agatgtttac cgatgccctt ggaattgacg
     1081 agtacggtgg gggcgcgcca actcaagacg aattcaccca actctcccaa tcaatcgccg
     1141 agttccacac gtaccaactc ggtaacggcc gttgctcatc tctcctagct cagcgaatcc
     1201 acgcgccgcc ggaaacagta tggtccgtgg tcagacgttt cgataggcca cagatttaca
     1261 aacacttcat caaaagctgt aacgtgagtg aagatttcga gatgcgagtg ggatgcacgc
     1321 gcgacgtgaa cgtgataagt ggattaccgg cgaatacgtc Acgagagaga ttagatctgt
     1381 tggacgatga tcggagagtg actgggttta gtataaccgg tggtgaacat aggctgagga
     1441 attataaatc ggttacgacg gttcatagat ttgagaaaga agaagaagaa gaaaggatct
     1501 ggaccgttgt tttggaatct tatgttgttg atgtaccgga aggtaattcg gaggaagata
     1561 cgagattgtt tgctgatacg gttattagat tgaatcttca gaaacttgct tcgatcactg
     1621 aagctatgaa ctacccatac gatgttccag attacgcTAG CGGAAGCGGA GAGGGCAGAG
     1681 GAAGTCTGCT AACATGCGGT GACGTCGAGG AGAATCCTGG ACCTaagcta ctgtcttcta
     1741 tcgaacaagc atgcgatatt tgccgactta aaaagctcaa gtgctccaaa gaaaaaccga
     1801 agtgcgccaa gtgtctgaag aacaactggg agtgtcgcta ctctcccaaa accaaaaggt
     1861 caccgctgac tagggcacat ctgacagaag tggaatcaag gctagaaaga ctggaacagc
     1921 tatttctact gatttttcct cgagaagacc ttgacatgat tttgaaaatg gattctttac
     1981 aggatataaa agcattgtta acaggattat ttgtacaaga taatgtgaat aaagatgccg
     2041 tcacagatag attggcttca gtggagactg atatgcctct aacattgaga cagcatagaa
     2101 taagtgcgac atcatcatcg gaagagagta gtaacaaagg tcaaagacag ttgactgtat
     2161 cgACGCGTat gGTGCCTTTG TATGGTTTTA CTTCGATTTG TGGAAGAAGA CCTGAGATGG
     2221 AAGcTGCTGT TTCGACTATA CCAAGATTCC TTCAATCTTC CTCTGGTTCG ATGTTAGATG
     2281 GTCGGTTTGA TCCTCAATCC GCCGCTCATT TCTTCGGTGT TTACGACGGC CATGGCGGTT
     2341 CTCAGGTAGC GAACTATTGT AGAGAGAGGA TGCATTTGGC TTTGGCGGAG GAGATAGCTA
     2401 AGGAGAAACC GATGCTCTGC GATGGTGATA CGTGGCTGGA GAAGTGGAAG AAAGCTCTTT
     2461 TCAACTCGTT CCTGAGAGTT GACTCGGAGA TTGAGTCAGT TGCGCCGGAG ACaGTTGGGT
     2521 CAACGTCGGT GGTTGCCGTT GTTTTCCCGT CACACATCTT CGTCGCTAAC TGCGGTGACT
     2581 CTAGAGCCGT TCTTTGCCGC GGCAAAACTG CACTTCCATT ATCCGTTGAC CATAAACCGG
     2641 ATAGAGAAGA TGAAGCTGCG AGGATTGAAG CCGCAGGAGG GAAAGTGATT CAGTGGAATG
     2701 GAGCTCGTGT TTTCGGTGTT CTCGCCATGT CGAGATCCAT TGGCGATAGA TACTTGAAAC
     2761 CATCCATCAT TCCTGATCCG GAAGTGACGG CTGTGAAGAG AGTAAAAGAA GATGATTGTC
     2821 TGATTTTGGC GAGTGACGGG GTTTGGGATG TAATGACGGA TGAAGAAGCG TGTGAGATGG
     2881 CAAGGAAGCG GATTCTCTTG TGGCACAAGA AAAACGCGGT GGCTGGGGAT GCATCGTTGC
     2941 TCGCGGATGA GCGGAGAAAG GAAGGGAAAG ATCCTGCGGC GATGTCCGCG GCTGAGTATT
     3001 TGTCAAAGCT GGCGATACAG AGAGGAAGCA AAGACAACAT AAGTGTGGTG GTGGTTGATT
     3061 TGAAGGATTA CAAGGACGAT GACGATAAGg gatcctgaga ccagaccaat aaaaaacgcc
     3121 cggcggcaac cgagcgttct gaacaaatcc agatggagtt ctgaggtcat tactggatct
     3181 atcaacagga gtccaagcga gctcgatatc aaattacgcc ccgccctgcc actcatcgca
     3241 gtactgttgt aattcattaa gcattctgcc gacatggaag ccatcacaaa cggcatgatg
     3301 aacctgaatc gccagcggca tcagcacctt gtcgccttgc gtataatatt tgcccatggt
     3361 gaaaacgggg gcgaagaagt tgtccatatt ggccacgttt aaatcaaaac tggtgaaact
     3421 cacccaggga ttggctgaaa cgaaaaacat attctcaata aaccctttag ggaaataggc
     3481 caggttttca ccgtaacacg ccacatcttg cgaatatatg tgtagaaact gccggaaatc
     3541 gtcgtggtat tcactccaga gcgatgaaaa cgtttcagtt tgctcatgga aaacggtgta
     3601 acaagggtga acactatccc atatcaccag ctcaccgtct ttcattgcca tacgaaattc
     3661 cggatgagca ttcatcaggc gggcaagaat gtgaataaag gccggataaa acttgtgctt
     3721 atttttcttt acggtcttta aaaaggccgt aatatccagc tgaacggtct ggttataggt
     3781 acattgagca actgactgaa atgcctcaaa atgttcttta cgatgccatt gggatatatc
     3841 aacggtggta tatccagtga tttttttctc cattttagct tccttagctc ctgaaaatct
     3901 cgataactca aaaaatacgc ccgg
//
