# Supplementary material for: Small molecule and cell contact-inducible systems for controlling expression and differentiation in stem cells
Source: bioRxiv preprint, doi:10.1101/2024.03.12.584464, version 1 (2024-03-12)
Supplement: Supplemental DNA Sequences [file 584464_file02.zip › pan029-gal4-dbd-3b.gb]

LOCUS       pAN029_-_GAL4_DBD_(3b)  2118 bp ds-DNA     circular     12-MAR-2024
DEFINITION  .
ACCESSION   <unknown id>
VERSION     <unknown id>
COMMENT     Imported using the Genbank importer. File name: pAN029.gb
FEATURES             Location/Qualifiers
     misc_feature    3..8
                     /label="BsaI"
                     /ApEinfo_revcolor="#b1ff67"
                     /ApEinfo_fwdcolor="#b1ff67"
                     /note="ApEinfo_revcolor: #e72e00 ApEinfo_graphicformat: arrow_data {{0 1 2 0 0 -1} {} 0} label: BsaI"
     misc_feature    10..13
                     /label="BsaI"
                     /ApEinfo_revcolor="#b1ff67"
                     /ApEinfo_fwdcolor="#b1ff67"
                     /note="ApEinfo_revcolor: #e72e00 ApEinfo_graphicformat: arrow_data {{0 1 2 0 0 -1} {} 0} label: BsaI"
     CDS             14..465
                     /label="Translation 14-465"
                     /translation="KLLSSIEQACDICRLKKLKCSKEKPKCAKCLKNNWECRYSPKTKRSPLTRAHLTEVESRLERLEQLFLLIFPREDLDMILKMDSLQDIKALLTGLFVQDNVNKDAVTDRLASVETDMPLTLRQHRISATSSSEESSNKGQRQLTVSIDSA"
     misc_feature    complement(466..469)
                     /label="BsaI"
                     /ApEinfo_revcolor="#b1ff67"
                     /ApEinfo_fwdcolor="#b1ff67"
                     /note="ApEinfo_revcolor: #e72e00 ApEinfo_graphicformat: arrow_data {{0 1 2 0 0 -1} {} 0} label: BsaI"
     misc_feature    complement(471..476)
                     /label="BsaI"
                     /ApEinfo_revcolor="#b1ff67"
                     /ApEinfo_fwdcolor="#b1ff67"
                     /note="ApEinfo_revcolor: #e72e00 ApEinfo_graphicformat: arrow_data {{0 1 2 0 0 -1} {} 0} label: BsaI"
     misc_feature    complement(479..587)
                     /label="CamR Terminator"
                     /ApEinfo_revcolor="#84b0dc"
                     /ApEinfo_fwdcolor="#84b0dc"
                     /note="ApEinfo_revcolor: #66ccff ApEinfo_graphicformat: arrow_data {{0 1 2 0 0 -1} {} 0} label: CamR Terminator"
     misc_feature    complement(588..1247)
                     /label="CamR"
                     /ApEinfo_revcolor="#0000ff"
                     /ApEinfo_fwdcolor="#0000ff"
                     /note="ApEinfo_revcolor: #0000ff ApEinfo_graphicformat: arrow_data {{0 1 2 0 0 -1} {} 0} label: CamR"
     misc_feature    602..607
                     /label="MTK Kozak"
                     /ApEinfo_revcolor="#b4abac"
                     /ApEinfo_fwdcolor="#b4abac"
     misc_feature    complement(1248..1352)
                     /label="CamR Promoter"
                     /ApEinfo_revcolor="#84b0dc"
                     /ApEinfo_fwdcolor="#84b0dc"
                     /note="ApEinfo_revcolor: #66ccff ApEinfo_graphicformat: arrow_data {{0 1 2 0 0 -1} {} 0} label: CamR Promoter"
     None            1353..2035
                     /label="Col E1 Origin"
                     /ApEinfo_revcolor="#b1ff67"
                     /ApEinfo_fwdcolor="#b1ff67"
     misc_feature    complement(1353..2116)
                     /label="ColE1"
                     /ApEinfo_revcolor="#7f7f7f"
                     /ApEinfo_fwdcolor="#7f7f7f"
                     /note="ApEinfo_revcolor: #7f7f7f ApEinfo_graphicformat: arrow_data {{0 1 2 0 0 -1} {} 0} label: ColE1"
     Binding Site    1491..1507
                     /label="Gal4p-Binding Site"
                     /ApEinfo_revcolor="#f58a5e"
                     /ApEinfo_fwdcolor="#f58a5e"
     Binding Site    complement(1491..1507)
                     /label="Gal4p-Binding Site"
                     /ApEinfo_revcolor="#f58a5e"
                     /ApEinfo_fwdcolor="#f58a5e"
     misc_feature    complement(1660..1665)
                     /label="MTK Kozak"
                     /ApEinfo_revcolor="#b4abac"
                     /ApEinfo_fwdcolor="#b4abac"
     misc_feature    complement(1673..1678)
                     /label="MTK Kozak"
                     /ApEinfo_revcolor="#b4abac"
                     /ApEinfo_fwdcolor="#b4abac"
ORIGIN
        1 tcggtctcat tctaagctac tgtcttctat cgaacaagca tgcgatattt gccgacttaa
       61 aaagctcaag tgctccaaag aaaaaccgaa gtgcgccaag tgtctgaaga acaactggga
      121 gtgtcgctac tctcccaaaa ccaaaagatc tccgctgact agggcacatc tgacagaagt
      181 ggaatcaagg ctagaaagac tggaacagct atttctactg atttttcctc gagaagacct
      241 tgacatgatt ttgaaaatgg attctttaca ggatataaaa gcattgttaa caggattatt
      301 tgtacaagat aatgtgaata aagatgccgt cacagataga ttggcttcag tggagactga
      361 tatgcctcta acattgagac agcatagaat aagtgcgaca tcatcatcgg aagagagtag
      421 taacaaaggt caaagacagt tgactgtatc gattgactcg gcaggatcct gagaccagac
      481 caataaaaaa cgcccggcgg caaccgagcg ttctgaacaa atccagatgg agttctgagg
      541 tcattactgg atctatcaac aggagtccaa gcgagctcga tatcaaatta cgccccgccc
      601 tgccactcat cgcagtactg ttgtaattca ttaagcattc tgccgacatg gaagccatca
      661 caaacggcat gatgaacctg aatcgccagc ggcatcagca ccttgtcgcc ttgcgtataa
      721 tatttgccca tggtgaaaac gggggcgaag aagttgtcca tattggccac gtttaaatca
      781 aaactggtga aactcaccca gggattggct gaaacgaaaa acatattctc aataaaccct
      841 ttagggaaat aggccaggtt ttcaccgtaa cacgccacat cttgcgaata tatgtgtaga
      901 aactgccgga aatcgtcgtg gtattcactc cagagcgatg aaaacgtttc agtttgctca
      961 tggaaaacgg tgtaacaagg gtgaacacta tcccatatca ccagctcacc gtctttcatt
     1021 gccatacgaa attccggatg agcattcatc aggcgggcaa gaatgtgaat aaaggccgga
     1081 taaaacttgt gcttattttt ctttacggtc tttaaaaagg ccgtaatatc cagctgaacg
     1141 gtctggttat aggtacattg agcaactgac tgaaatgcct caaaatgttc tttacgatgc
     1201 cattgggata tatcaacggt ggtatatcca gtgatttttt tctccatttt agcttcctta
     1261 gctcctgaaa atctcgataa ctcaaaaaat acgcccggta gtgatcttat ttcattatgg
     1321 tgaaagttgg aacctcttac gtgcccgatc aatcatgacc aaaatccctt aacgtgagtt
     1381 ttcgttccac tgagcgtcag accccgtaga aaagatcaaa ggatcttctt gagatccttt
     1441 ttttctgcgc gtaatctgct gcttgcaaac aaaaaaacca ccgctaccag cggtggtttg
     1501 tttgccggat caagagctac caactctttt tccgaaggta actggcttca gcagagcgca
     1561 gataccaaat actgttcttc tagtgtagcc gtagttaggc caccacttca agaactctgt
     1621 agcaccgcct acatacctcg ctctgctaat cctgttacca gtggctgctg ccagtggcga
     1681 taagtcgtgt cttaccgggt tggactcaag acgatagtta ccggataagg cgcagcggtc
     1741 gggctgaacg gggggttcgt gcacacagcc cagcttggag cgaacgacct acaccgaact
     1801 gagataccta cagcgtgagc tatgagaaag cgccacgctt cccgaaggga gaaaggcgga
     1861 caggtatccg gtaagcggca gggtcggaac aggagagcgc acgagggagc ttccaggggg
     1921 aaacgcctgg tatctttata gtcctgtcgg gtttcgccac ctctgacttg agcgtcgatt
     1981 tttgtgatgc tcgtcagggg ggcggagcct atggaaaaac gccagcaacg cggccttttt
     2041 acggttcctg gccttttgct ggccttttgc tcacatgttc tttcctgcgt tatcccctga
     2101 ttctgtggat aaccgtag
//
