# Supplementary material for: Small molecule and cell contact-inducible systems for controlling expression and differentiation in stem cells
Source: bioRxiv preprint, doi:10.1101/2024.03.12.584464, version 1 (2024-03-12)
Supplement: Supplemental DNA Sequences [file 584464_file02.zip › pan1031-notchcore-gal4vp64-3b.gb]

LOCUS       pAN1031_-_NotchCore-Gal 3279 bp ds-DNA     circular     07-NOV-2022
DEFINITION  .
ACCESSION   <unknown id>
VERSION     <unknown id>
COMMENT     Imported using the Genbank importer. File name: pAN1031.gb
FEATURES             Location/Qualifiers
     None            57..739
                     /label="Col E1 Origin"
                     /ApEinfo_revcolor="#b1ff67"
                     /ApEinfo_fwdcolor="#b1ff67"
     misc_feature    complement(57..820)
                     /label="ColE1"
                     /ApEinfo_revcolor="#7f7f7f"
                     /ApEinfo_fwdcolor="#7f7f7f"
     Binding Site    195..211
                     /label="Gal4p-Binding Site"
                     /ApEinfo_revcolor="#f58a5e"
                     /ApEinfo_fwdcolor="#f58a5e"
     Binding Site    complement(195..211)
                     /label="Gal4p-Binding Site"
                     /ApEinfo_revcolor="#f58a5e"
                     /ApEinfo_fwdcolor="#f58a5e"
     misc_feature    825..830
                     /label="BsaI"
                     /ApEinfo_revcolor="#b1ff67"
                     /ApEinfo_fwdcolor="#b1ff67"
     misc_feature    832..835
                     /label="BsaI"
                     /ApEinfo_revcolor="#b1ff67"
                     /ApEinfo_fwdcolor="#b1ff67"
     misc_feature    836..1810
                     /label="NotchCore"
                     /ApEinfo_revcolor="#f8d3a9"
                     /ApEinfo_fwdcolor="#f8d3a9"
     CDS             836..1810
                     /label="Translation 836-1810"
                     /translation="ILDYSFTGGAGRDIPPPQIEEACELPECQVDAGNKVCNLQCNNHACGWDGGDCSLNFNDPWKNCTQSLQCWKYFSDGHCDSQCNSAGCLFDGFDCQLTEGQCNPLYDQYCKDHFSDGHCDQGCNSAECEWDGLDCAEHVPERLAAGTLVLVVLLPPDQLRNNSFHFLRELSHVLHTNVVFKRDAQGQQMIFPYYGHEEELRKHPIKRSTVGWATSSLLPGTSGGRQRRELDPMDIRGSIVYLEIDNRQCVQSSSQCFQSATDVAAFLGALASLGSLNIPYKIEAVKSEPVEPPLPSQLHLMYVAAAAFVLLFFVGCGVLLSRKRR"
     misc_feature    836..2446
                     /label="Notch-Gal4VP64"
                     /ApEinfo_revcolor="#75c6a9"
                     /ApEinfo_fwdcolor="#75c6a9"
     misc_feature    1733..1795
                     /label="Notch TMD"
                     /ApEinfo_revcolor="#84b0dc"
                     /ApEinfo_fwdcolor="#84b0dc"
     misc_feature    1787..1813
                     /label="NLS"
                     /ApEinfo_revcolor="#8882be"
                     /ApEinfo_fwdcolor="#8882be"
     misc_feature    1787..2446
                     /label="NLS-Gal4VP64"
                     /ApEinfo_revcolor="#b4abac"
                     /ApEinfo_fwdcolor="#b4abac"
     CDS             1811..1813
                     /label="Translation 1811-1813"
                     /translation="R"
     CDS             1814..2290
                     /label="Translation 1814-2290"
                     /translation="MKLLSSIEQACDICRLKKLKCSKEKPKCAKCLKNNWECRYSPKTKRSPLTRAHLTEVESRLERLEQLFLLIFPREDLDMILKMDSLQDIKALLTGLFVQDNVNKDAVTDRLASVETDMPLTLRQHRISATSSSEESSNKGQRQLTVSAAAGGSGGSGGS"
     misc_feature    2291..2440
                     /label="VP64"
                     /ApEinfo_revcolor="#d59687"
                     /ApEinfo_fwdcolor="#d59687"
     misc_feature    complement(2449..2452)
                     /label="BsaI"
                     /ApEinfo_revcolor="#b1ff67"
                     /ApEinfo_fwdcolor="#b1ff67"
     misc_feature    complement(2454..2459)
                     /label="BsaI"
                     /ApEinfo_revcolor="#b1ff67"
                     /ApEinfo_fwdcolor="#b1ff67"
     misc_feature    complement(2462..2570)
                     /label="CamR Terminator"
                     /ApEinfo_revcolor="#84b0dc"
                     /ApEinfo_fwdcolor="#84b0dc"
     misc_feature    complement(2571..3230)
                     /label="CamR"
                     /ApEinfo_revcolor="#0000ff"
                     /ApEinfo_fwdcolor="#0000ff"
     misc_feature    complement(3231..56)
                     /label="CamR Promoter"
                     /ApEinfo_revcolor="#84b0dc"
                     /ApEinfo_fwdcolor="#84b0dc"
ORIGIN
        1 ggtagtgatc ttatttcatt atggtgaaag ttggaacctc ttacgtgccc gatcaatcat
       61 gaccaaaatc ccttaacgtg agttttcgtt ccactgagcg tcagaccccg tagaaaagat
      121 caaaggatct tcttgagatc ctttttttct gcgcgtaatc tgctgcttgc aaacaaaaaa
      181 accaccgcta ccagcggtgg tttgtttgcc ggatcaagag ctaccaactc tttttccgaa
      241 ggtaactggc ttcagcagag cgcagatacc aaatactgtt cttctagtgt agccgtagtt
      301 aggccaccac ttcaagaact ctgtagcacc gcctacatac ctcgctctgc taatcctgtt
      361 accagtggct gctgccagtg gcgataagtc gtgtcttacc gggttggact caagacgata
      421 gttaccggat aaggcgcagc ggtcgggctg aacggggggt tcgtgcacac agcccagctt
      481 ggagcgaacg acctacaccg aactgagata cctacagcgt gagctatgag aaagcgccac
      541 gcttcccgaa gggagaaagg cggacaggta tccggtaagc ggcagggtcg gaacaggaga
      601 gcgcacgagg gagcttccag ggggaaacgc ctggtatctt tatagtcctg tcgggtttcg
      661 ccacctctga cttgagcgtc gatttttgtg atgctcgtca ggggggcgga gcctatggaa
      721 aaacgccagc aacgcggcct ttttacggtt cctggccttt tgctggcctt ttgctcacat
      781 gttctttcct gcgttatccc ctgattctgt ggataaccgt agtcggtctc attctatcct
      841 ggactacagc ttcacaggtg gcgctgggcg cgacattccc ccaccgcaga ttgaggaggc
      901 ctgtgagctg cctgagtgcc aggtggatgc aggcaataag gtctgcaacc tgcagtgtaa
      961 taatcacgca tgtggctggg atggtggcga ctgctccctc aacttcaatg acccctggaa
     1021 gaactgcacg cagtctctac agtgctggaa gtattttagc gacggccact gtgacagcca
     1081 gtgcaactcg gccggctgcc tctttgatgg cttcgactgc cagctcaccg agggacagtg
     1141 caaccccctg tatgaccagt actgcaagga ccacttcagt gatggccact gcgaccaggg
     1201 ctgtaacagt gccgaatgtg agtgggatgg cctagactgt gctgagcatg tacccgagcg
     1261 gctggcagcc ggcaccctgg tgctggtggt gctgcttcca cccgaccagc tacggaacaa
     1321 ctccttccac tttctgcggg agctcagcca cgtgctgcac accaacgtgg tcttcaagcg
     1381 tgatgcgcaa ggccagcaga tgatcttccc gtactatggc cacgaggaag agctgcgcaa
     1441 gcacccaatc aagcgctcta cagtgggttg ggccacctct tcactgcttc ctggtaccag
     1501 tggtgggcgc cagcgcaggg agctggaccc catggacatc cgtggctcca ttgtctacct
     1561 ggagatcgac aaccggcaat gtgtgcagtc atcctcgcag tgcttccaga gtgccaccga
     1621 tgtggctgcc ttcctaggtg ctcttgcgtc acttggcagc ctcaatattc cttacaagat
     1681 tgaggccgtg aagagtgagc cggtggagcc tccgctgccc tcgcagctgc acctcatgta
     1741 cgtggcagcg gctgccttcg tgctcctgtt ctttgtgggc tgtggggtgc tgctgtcccg
     1801 caagcgccgg cggatgaagc tgctgagcag catcgagcag gcctgtgaca tctgccggct
     1861 gaagaaactg aagtgcagca aagaaaagcc caagtgcgcc aagtgcctga agaacaactg
     1921 ggagtgccgg tacagcccca agaccaagag aagccccctg accagagccc acctgaccga
     1981 ggtggaaagc cggctggaaa gactggaaca gctgtttctg ctgatcttcc cacgcgagga
     2041 cctggacatg atcctgaaga tggacagcct gcaggacatc aaggccctgc tgaccggcct
     2101 gttcgtgcag gacaacgtga acaaggacgc cgtgaccgac agactggcca gcgtggaaac
     2161 cgacatgccc ctgaccctgc ggcagcacag aatcagcgcc accagcagca gcgaggaaag
     2221 cagcaacaag ggccagcggc agctgacagt gtctgctgct gcaggcggaa gcggaggctc
     2281 tggcggatct gatgccctgg acgacttcga cctggatatg ctgggcagcg acgccctgga
     2341 tgattttgat ctggacatgc tgggatctga cgctctggac gatttcgatc tcgacatgtt
     2401 gggatcagat gcactggatg actttgacct ggacatgctc ggatcaggat cctgagacca
     2461 gaccaataaa aaacgcccgg cggcaaccga gcgttctgaa caaatccaga tggagttctg
     2521 aggtcattac tggatctatc aacaggagtc caagcgagct cgatatcaaa ttacgccccg
     2581 ccctgccact catcgcagta ctgttgtaat tcattaagca ttctgccgac atggaagcca
     2641 tcacaaacgg catgatgaac ctgaatcgcc agcggcatca gcaccttgtc gccttgcgta
     2701 taatatttgc ccatggtgaa aacgggggcg aagaagttgt ccatattggc cacgtttaaa
     2761 tcaaaactgg tgaaactcac ccagggattg gctgaaacga aaaacatatt ctcaataaac
     2821 cctttaggga aataggccag gttttcaccg taacacgcca catcttgcga atatatgtgt
     2881 agaaactgcc ggaaatcgtc gtggtattca ctccagagcg atgaaaacgt ttcagtttgc
     2941 tcatggaaaa cggtgtaaca agggtgaaca ctatcccata tcaccagctc accgtctttc
     3001 attgccatac gaaattccgg atgagcattc atcaggcggg caagaatgtg aataaaggcc
     3061 ggataaaact tgtgcttatt tttctttacg gtctttaaaa aggccgtaat atccagctga
     3121 acggtctggt tataggtaca ttgagcaact gactgaaatg cctcaaaatg ttctttacga
     3181 tgccattggg atatatcaac ggtggtatat ccagtgattt ttttctccat tttagcttcc
     3241 ttagctcctg aaaatctcga taactcaaaa aatacgccc
//
