# Supplementary material for: Small molecule and cell contact-inducible systems for controlling expression and differentiation in stem cells
Source: bioRxiv preprint, doi:10.1101/2024.03.12.584464, version 1 (2024-03-12)
Supplement: Supplemental DNA Sequences [file 584464_file02.zip › pan3541-gal4-vp64-ert2-3.gb]

LOCUS       pAN3541_-_GAL4-VP64-ERT 3255 bp ds-DNA     circular     12-MAR-2024
DEFINITION  .
ACCESSION   <unknown id>
VERSION     <unknown id>
COMMENT     Imported using the Genbank importer. File name: pAN3541.gb
FEATURES             Location/Qualifiers
     misc_feature    complement(59..822)
                     /label="ColE1"
                     /ApEinfo_revcolor="#7f7f7f"
                     /ApEinfo_fwdcolor="#7f7f7f"
     misc_feature    complement(59..822)
                     /label="ColE1"
                     /ApEinfo_revcolor="#7f7f7f"
                     /ApEinfo_fwdcolor="#7f7f7f"
     misc_feature    827..832
                     /label="BsaI"
                     /ApEinfo_revcolor="#b1ff67"
                     /ApEinfo_fwdcolor="#b1ff67"
     misc_feature    827..832
                     /label="BsaI"
                     /ApEinfo_revcolor="#b1ff67"
                     /ApEinfo_fwdcolor="#b1ff67"
     misc_feature    834..837
                     /label="BsaI"
                     /ApEinfo_revcolor="#b1ff67"
                     /ApEinfo_fwdcolor="#b1ff67"
     misc_feature    834..837
                     /label="BsaI"
                     /ApEinfo_revcolor="#b1ff67"
                     /ApEinfo_fwdcolor="#b1ff67"
     CDS             835..837
                     /label="Translation 835-837"
                     /translation="M"
     CDS             838..1275
                     /label="G4DBD"
                     /ApEinfo_revcolor="#d59687"
                     /ApEinfo_fwdcolor="#d59687"
     CDS             838..2433
                     /label="Translation 838-2433"
                     /translation="KLLSSIEQACDICRLKKLKCSKEKPKCAKCLKNNWECRYSPKTKRSPLTRAHLTEVESRLERLEQLFLLIFPREDLDMILKMDSLQDIKALLTGLFVQDNVNKDAVTDRLASVETDMPLTLRQHRISATSSSEESSNKGQRQLTVSAAAGGSGGSGGSDALDDFDLDMLGSDALDDFDLDMLGSDALDDFDLDMLGSDALDDFDLDMLQLCVRGSSAGDMRAANLWPSPLMIKRSKKNSLALSLTADQMVSALLDAEPPILYSEYDPTRPFSEASMMGLLTNLADRELVHMINWAKRVPGFVDLTLHDQVHLLECAWLEILMIGLVWRSMEHPVKLLFAPNLLLDRNQGKCVEGMVEIFDMLLATSSRFRMMNLQGEEFVCLKSIILLNSGVYTFLSSTLKSLEEKDHIHRVLDKITDTLIHLMAKAGLTLQQQHQRLAQLLLILSHIRHMSNKGMEHLYSMKCKNVVPLYDLLLEAADAHRLHAPTSRGGASVEETDQSHLATAGSTSSHSLQKYYITGEAEGFPATAGS*"
     misc_feature    1312..1461
                     /label="VP64"
                     /ApEinfo_revcolor="#d59687"
                     /ApEinfo_fwdcolor="#d59687"
     misc_feature    complement(2427..2430)
                     /label="BsaI"
                     /ApEinfo_revcolor="#b1ff67"
                     /ApEinfo_fwdcolor="#b1ff67"
     misc_feature    complement(2427..2430)
                     /label="BsaI"
                     /ApEinfo_revcolor="#b1ff67"
                     /ApEinfo_fwdcolor="#b1ff67"
     misc_feature    complement(2432..2437)
                     /label="BsaI"
                     /ApEinfo_revcolor="#b1ff67"
                     /ApEinfo_fwdcolor="#b1ff67"
     misc_feature    complement(2432..2437)
                     /label="BsaI"
                     /ApEinfo_revcolor="#b1ff67"
                     /ApEinfo_fwdcolor="#b1ff67"
     misc_feature    complement(2440..2548)
                     /label="CamR Terminator"
                     /ApEinfo_revcolor="#84b0dc"
                     /ApEinfo_fwdcolor="#84b0dc"
     misc_feature    complement(2440..2548)
                     /label="CamR Terminator"
                     /ApEinfo_revcolor="#84b0dc"
                     /ApEinfo_fwdcolor="#84b0dc"
     misc_feature    complement(2549..3208)
                     /label="CamR"
                     /ApEinfo_revcolor="#0000ff"
                     /ApEinfo_fwdcolor="#0000ff"
     misc_feature    complement(2549..3208)
                     /label="CamR"
                     /ApEinfo_revcolor="#0000ff"
                     /ApEinfo_fwdcolor="#0000ff"
     misc_feature    complement(3209..58)
                     /label="CamR Promoter"
                     /ApEinfo_revcolor="#84b0dc"
                     /ApEinfo_fwdcolor="#84b0dc"
     misc_feature    complement(3209..58)
                     /label="CamR Promoter"
                     /ApEinfo_revcolor="#84b0dc"
                     /ApEinfo_fwdcolor="#84b0dc"
ORIGIN
        1 ccggtagtga tcttatttca ttatggtgaa agttggaacc tcttacgtgc ccgatcaatc
       61 atgaccaaaa tcccttaacg tgagttttcg ttccactgag cgtcagaccc cgtagaaaag
      121 atcaaaggat cttcttgaga tccttttttt ctgcgcgtaa tctgctgctt gcaaacaaaa
      181 aaaccaccgc taccagcggt ggtttgtttg ccggatcaag agctaccaac tctttttccg
      241 aaggtaactg gcttcagcag agcgcagata ccaaatactg ttcttctagt gtagccgtag
      301 ttaggccacc acttcaagaa ctctgtagca ccgcctacat acctcgctct gctaatcctg
      361 ttaccagtgg ctgctgccag tggcgataag tcgtgtctta ccgggttgga ctcaagacga
      421 tagttaccgg ataaggcgca gcggtcgggc tgaacggggg gttcgtgcac acagcccagc
      481 ttggagcgaa cgacctacac cgaactgaga tacctacagc gtgagctatg agaaagcgcc
      541 acgcttcccg aagggagaaa ggcggacagg tatccggtaa gcggcagggt cggaacagga
      601 gagcgcacga gggagcttcc agggggaaac gcctggtatc tttatagtcc tgtcgggttt
      661 cgccacctct gacttgagcg tcgatttttg tgatgctcgt caggggggcg gagcctatgg
      721 aaaaacgcca gcaacgcggc ctttttacgg ttcctggcct tttgctggcc ttttgctcac
      781 atgttctttc ctgcgttatc ccctgattct gtggataacc gtagtcggtc tcatatgaag
      841 ctgctgagca gcatcgagca ggcctgtgac atctgccggc tgaagaaact gaagtgcagc
      901 aaagaaaagc ccaagtgcgc caagtgcctg aagaacaact gggagtgccg gtacagcccc
      961 aagaccaaga gaagccccct gaccagagcc cacctgaccg aggtggaaag ccggctggaa
     1021 agactggaac agctgtttct gctgatcttc ccacgcgagg acctggacat gatcctgaag
     1081 atggacagcc tgcaggacat caaggccctg ctgaccggcc tgttcgtgca ggacaacgtg
     1141 aacaaggacg ccgtgaccga cagactggcc agcgtggaaa ccgacatgcc cctgaccctg
     1201 cggcagcaca gaatcagcgc caccagcagc agcgaggaaa gcagcaacaa gggccagcgg
     1261 cagctgacag tgtctgctgc tgcaggcgga agcggaggct ctggcggatc tgatgccctg
     1321 gacgacttcg acctggatat gctgggcagc gacgccctgg atgattttga tctggacatg
     1381 ctgggatctg acgctctgga cgatttcgat ctcgacatgt tgggatcaga tgcactggat
     1441 gactttgacc tggacatgct ccaattgtgc gtacgcggat cctctgctgg agacatgaga
     1501 gctgccaacc tttggccaag cccgctcatg atcaaacgct ctaagaagaa cagcctggcc
     1561 ttgtccctga cggccgacca gatggtcagt gccttgttgg atgctgagcc ccccatactc
     1621 tattccgagt atgatcctac cagacccttc agtgaagctt cgatgatggg cttactgacc
     1681 aacctggcag acagggagct ggttcacatg atcaactggg cgaagagggt gccaggcttt
     1741 gtggatttga ccctccatga tcaggtccac cttctagaat gtgcctggct agagatcctg
     1801 atgattggac tcgtctggcg ctccatggag cacccagtga agctactgtt tgctcctaac
     1861 ttgctcttgg acaggaacca gggaaaatgt gtagagggca tggtggagat cttcgacatg
     1921 ctgctggcta catcatctcg gttccgcatg atgaatctgc agggagagga gtttgtgtgc
     1981 ctcaaatcta ttattttgct taattctgga gtgtacacat ttctgtccag caccctgaag
     2041 tctctggaag agaaggacca tatccaccga gtcctggaca agatcacaga cactttgatc
     2101 cacctgatgg ccaaggcagg cctgaccctg cagcagcagc accagcggct ggcccagctc
     2161 ctcctcatcc tctcccacat caggcacatg agtaacaaag gcatggagca tctgtacagc
     2221 atgaagtgca agaacgtggt gcccctctat gacctgctgc tggaggcggc ggacgcccac
     2281 cgcctacatg cgcccactag ccgtggaggg gcatccgtgg aggaaacgga ccaaagccac
     2341 ttggccactg cgggctctac ttcatcgcat tccttgcaaa agtattacat cacgggggag
     2401 gcagagggtt tccctgccac agctggatcc tgagaccaga ccaataaaaa acgcccggcg
     2461 gcaaccgagc gttctgaaca aatccagatg gagttctgag gtcattactg gatctatcaa
     2521 caggagtcca agcgagctcg atatcaaatt acgccccgcc ctgccactca tcgcagtact
     2581 gttgtaattc attaagcatt ctgccgacat ggaagccatc acaaacggca tgatgaacct
     2641 gaatcgccag cggcatcagc accttgtcgc cttgcgtata atatttgccc atggtgaaaa
     2701 cgggggcgaa gaagttgtcc atattggcca cgtttaaatc aaaactggtg aaactcaccc
     2761 agggattggc tgaaacgaaa aacatattct caataaaccc tttagggaaa taggccaggt
     2821 tttcaccgta acacgccaca tcttgcgaat atatgtgtag aaactgccgg aaatcgtcgt
     2881 ggtattcact ccagagcgat gaaaacgttt cagtttgctc atggaaaacg gtgtaacaag
     2941 ggtgaacact atcccatatc accagctcac cgtctttcat tgccatacga aattccggat
     3001 gagcattcat caggcgggca agaatgtgaa taaaggccgg ataaaacttg tgcttatttt
     3061 tctttacggt ctttaaaaag gccgtaatat ccagctgaac ggtctggtta taggtacatt
     3121 gagcaactga ctgaaatgcc tcaaaatgtt ctttacgatg ccattgggat atatcaacgg
     3181 tggtatatcc agtgattttt ttctccattt tagcttcctt agctcctgaa aatctcgata
     3241 actcaaaaaa tacgc
//
