# Supplementary material for: Small molecule and cell contact-inducible systems for controlling expression and differentiation in stem cells
Source: bioRxiv preprint, doi:10.1101/2024.03.12.584464, version 1 (2024-03-12)
Supplement: Supplemental DNA Sequences [file 584464_file02.zip › pds1188-nbalfa-3a.gb]

LOCUS       pDS1188_-_NBALFA_(3a)   2130 bp ds-DNA     circular     12-MAR-2024
DEFINITION  .
FEATURES             Location/Qualifiers
     rep_origin      complement(69..832)
                     /label="ColE1"
                     /ApEinfo_revcolor="#7f7f7f"
                     /ApEinfo_fwdcolor="#7f7f7f"
     misc_feature    844..844
                     /label="oVERHANG"
                     /ApEinfo_revcolor="#b4abac"
                     /ApEinfo_fwdcolor="#b4abac"
     misc_feature    845..907
                     /label="signal sequence"
                     /ApEinfo_revcolor="#ff9ccd"
                     /ApEinfo_fwdcolor="#ff9ccd"
     misc_feature    845..937
                     /label="P526_gBlock"
                     /ApEinfo_revcolor="#f8d3a9"
                     /ApEinfo_fwdcolor="#f8d3a9"
     CDS             845..1107
                     /label="P1085 gblock"
                     /ApEinfo_revcolor="#f8d3a9"
                     /ApEinfo_fwdcolor="#f8d3a9"
     misc_feature    908..937
                     /label="myc tag"
                     /ApEinfo_revcolor="#84b0dc"
                     /ApEinfo_fwdcolor="#84b0dc"
     CDS             938..1107
                     /label="NBALFA"
                     /ApEinfo_revcolor="#993300"
                     /ApEinfo_fwdcolor="#993300"
     misc_feature    1102..1107
                     /label="REPLACE"
                     /ApEinfo_revcolor="#ff00ff"
                     /ApEinfo_fwdcolor="#ff00ff"
     CDS             1108..1309
                     /label="P1085 gblock"
                     /ApEinfo_revcolor="#f8d3a9"
                     /ApEinfo_fwdcolor="#f8d3a9"
     CDS             1108..1309
                     /label="NBALFA"
                     /ApEinfo_revcolor="#993300"
                     /ApEinfo_fwdcolor="#993300"
     misc_feature    1310..1311
                     /label="GG for GS_3a"
                     /ApEinfo_revcolor="#b4abac"
                     /ApEinfo_fwdcolor="#b4abac"
     misc_feature    1312..1315
                     /label="3A_OVERHANG2"
                     /ApEinfo_revcolor="#b4abac"
                     /ApEinfo_fwdcolor="#b4abac"
     misc_feature    complement(1325..1433)
                     /label="CamR Terminator"
                     /ApEinfo_revcolor="#84b0dc"
                     /ApEinfo_fwdcolor="#84b0dc"
     CDS             complement(1434..2093)
                     /label="CamR"
                     /ApEinfo_revcolor="#0000ff"
                     /ApEinfo_fwdcolor="#0000ff"
     promoter        complement(2094..68)
                     /label="CamR Promoter"
                     /ApEinfo_revcolor="#84b0dc"
                     /ApEinfo_fwdcolor="#84b0dc"
ORIGIN
        1 aaaaatacgc ccggtagtga tcttatttca ttatggtgaa agttggaacc tcttacgtgc
       61 ccgatcaatc atgaccaaaa tcccttaacg tgagttttcg ttccactgag cgtcagaccc
      121 cgtagaaaag atcaaaggat cttcttgaga tccttttttt ctgcgcgtaa tctgctgctt
      181 gcaaacaaaa aaaccaccgc taccagcggt ggtttgtttg ccggatcaag agctaccaac
      241 tctttttccg aaggtaactg gcttcagcag agcgcagata ccaaatactg ttcttctagt
      301 gtagccgtag ttaggccacc acttcaagaa ctctgtagca ccgcctacat acctcgctct
      361 gctaatcctg ttaccagtgg ctgctgccag tggcgataag tcgtgtctta ccgggttgga
      421 ctcaagacga tagttaccgg ataaggcgca gcggtcgggc tgaacggggg gttcgtgcac
      481 acagcccagc ttggagcgaa cgacctacac cgaactgaga tacctacagc gtgagctatg
      541 agaaagcgcc acgcttcccg aagggagaaa ggcggacagg tatccggtaa gcggcagggt
      601 cggaacagga gagcgcacga gggagcttcc agggggaaac gcctggtatc tttatagtcc
      661 tgtcgggttt cgccacctct gacttgagcg tcgatttttg tgatgctcgt caggggggcg
      721 gagcctatgg aaaaacgcca gcaacgcggc ctttttacgg ttcctggcct tttgctggcc
      781 ttttgctcac atgttctttc ctgcgttatc ccctgattct gtggataacc gtagtcggTC
      841 TCATATGGCC TTACCAGTGA CCGCCTTGCT CCTGCCGCTG GCCTTGCTGC TCCACGCCGC
      901 CAGGCCGGAG CAGAAGCTGA TCAGCGAGGA GGACCTGagc ggagaagtcc agttgcagga
      961 aagcggagga ggtcttgtcc agcccggagg ctctcttcgc ttgagttgca cggcaagcgg
     1021 agtgacaata agtgccttga acgctatggc tatgggatgg tataggcagg ccccaggaga
     1081 aaggcgagtt atggtagcag ccgtttctga gcgggggaat gccatgtatc gggagtcagt
     1141 gcaggggcgc tttaccgtga ccagagactt tacaaacaag atggtgagct tgcaaatgga
     1201 taaccttaaa cctgaagaca ctgcagtgta ctattgtcac gtgcttgaag accgagtgga
     1261 ttctttccac gattattggg gacaaggtac acaggtgaca gtgtcaagcG GTTCTTGAGA
     1321 CCagaccaat aaaaaacgcc cggcggcaac cgagcgttct gaacaaatcc agatggagtt
     1381 ctgaggtcat tactggatct atcaacagga gtccaagcga gctcgatatc aaattacgcc
     1441 ccgccctgcc actcatcgca gtactgttgt aattcattaa gcattctgcc gacatggaag
     1501 ccatcacaaa cggcatgatg aacctgaatc gccagcggca tcagcacctt gtcgccttgc
     1561 gtataatatt tgcccatggt gaaaacgggg gcgaagaagt tgtccatatt ggccacgttt
     1621 aaatcaaaac tggtgaaact cacccaggga ttggctgaaa cgaaaaacat attctcaata
     1681 aaccctttag ggaaataggc caggttttca ccgtaacacg ccacatcttg cgaatatatg
     1741 tgtagaaact gccggaaatc gtcgtggtat tcactccaga gcgatgaaaa cgtttcagtt
     1801 tgctcatgga aaacggtgta acaagggtga acactatccc atatcaccag ctcaccgtct
     1861 ttcattgcca tacgaaattc cggatgagca ttcatcaggc gggcaagaat gtgaataaag
     1921 gccggataaa acttgtgctt atttttcttt acggtcttta aaaaggccgt aatatccagc
     1981 tgaacggtct ggttataggt acattgagca actgactgaa atgcctcaaa atgttcttta
     2041 cgatgccatt gggatatatc aacggtggta tatccagtga tttttttctc cattttagct
     2101 tccttagctc ctgaaaatct cgataactca
//
