# Supplementary material for: Small molecule and cell contact-inducible systems for controlling expression and differentiation in stem cells
Source: bioRxiv preprint, doi:10.1101/2024.03.12.584464, version 1 (2024-03-12)
Supplement: Supplemental DNA Sequences [file 584464_file02.zip › pmk1101-phr-dest-paqci-2.gb]

LOCUS       pMK1101_-_pHR_Dest_(Paq 9506 bp ds-DNA     circular     12-MAR-2024
DEFINITION  .
FEATURES             Location/Qualifiers
     CDS             298..1014
                     /label="sfGFP"
                     /ApEinfo_revcolor="#b1ff67"
                     /ApEinfo_fwdcolor="#b1ff67"
     terminator      1015..1143
                     /label="BBa_B0015 Terminator"
                     /ApEinfo_revcolor="#b1ff67"
                     /ApEinfo_fwdcolor="#b1ff67"
     misc_feature    1222..1813
                     /label="WPRE"
                     /ApEinfo_revcolor="#dc143c"
                     /ApEinfo_fwdcolor="#dc143c"
     promoter        complement(2179..2197)
                     /label="SP6 promoter"
                     /ApEinfo_revcolor="#85dae9"
                     /ApEinfo_fwdcolor="#85dae9"
     misc_feature    2985..3089
                     /label="AmpR Promoter"
                     /ApEinfo_revcolor="#d59687"
                     /ApEinfo_fwdcolor="#d59687"
     Antibiotic R... 3288..3946
                     /label="AmpR"
                     /ApEinfo_revcolor="#ffef86"
                     /ApEinfo_fwdcolor="#ffef86"
     rep_origin      4045..4727
                     /label="ColE1 origin"
                     /ApEinfo_revcolor="#9eafd2"
                     /ApEinfo_fwdcolor="#9eafd2"
     promoter        4968..5284
                     /label="SV40 promoter"
                     /ApEinfo_revcolor="#84b0dc"
                     /ApEinfo_fwdcolor="#84b0dc"
     promoter        5088..5284
                     /label="SV40 early promoter"
                     /ApEinfo_revcolor="#84b0dc"
                     /ApEinfo_fwdcolor="#84b0dc"
     polyA_signal    complement(6997..7188)
                     /label="SV40 late polyA"
                     /ApEinfo_revcolor="#d59687"
                     /ApEinfo_fwdcolor="#d59687"
     LTR             7360..7993
                     /label="3' LTR"
                     /ApEinfo_revcolor="#f8d3a9"
                     /ApEinfo_fwdcolor="#f8d3a9"
     misc_feature    8040..8165
                     /label="HIV-1 Ψ"
                     /ApEinfo_revcolor="#f8d3a9"
                     /ApEinfo_fwdcolor="#f8d3a9"
     misc_feature    8040..8165
                     /label="HIV-1 Psi"
                     /ApEinfo_revcolor="#f8d3a9"
                     /ApEinfo_fwdcolor="#f8d3a9"
     misc_feature    8662..8895
                     /label="RRE"
                     /ApEinfo_revcolor="#f8d3a9"
                     /ApEinfo_fwdcolor="#f8d3a9"
     misc_feature    9383..56
                     /label="cPPT"
                     /ApEinfo_revcolor="#dc143c"
                     /ApEinfo_fwdcolor="#dc143c"
     misc_feature    9409..20
                     /label="cPPT/CTS"
                     /ApEinfo_revcolor="#f8d3a9"
                     /ApEinfo_fwdcolor="#f8d3a9"
ORIGIN
        1 ttacaaaaat tcaaaatttt cgggtttatt acagggacag cagagatcca gtttggATCG
       61 ATAAGCTTGA TATCGaattc tcacgcgTAT CGaattctca cgcgtctgat tttGCAGGTG
      121 aacgtgagac cgaaagtgaa acgtgatttc atgcgtcatt ttgaacattt tgtaaatctt
      181 atttaataat gtgtgcggca attcacattt aatttatgaa tgttttctta acatcgcggc
      241 aactcaagaa acggcaggtt cggatcttag ctactagaga aagaggagaa atactagatg
      301 cgtaaaggcg aagagctgtt cactggtgtc gtccctattc tggtggaact ggatggtgat
      361 gtcaacggtc ataagttttc cgtgcgtggc gagggtgaag gtgacgcaac taatggtaaa
      421 ctgacgctga agttcatctg tactactggt aaactgccgg ttccttggcc gactctggta
      481 acgacgctga cttatggtgt tcagtgcttt gctcgttatc cggaccatat gaagcagcat
      541 gacttcttca agtccgccat gccggaaggc tatgtgcagg aacgcacgat ttcctttaag
      601 gatgacggca cgtacaaaac gcgtgcggaa gtgaaatttg aaggcgatac cctggtaaac
      661 cgcattgagc tgaaaggcat tgactttaaa gaggacggca atatcctggg ccataagctg
      721 gaatacaatt ttaacagcca caatgtttac atcaccgccg ataaacaaaa aaatggcatt
      781 aaagcgaatt ttaaaattcg ccacaacgtg gaggatggca gcgtgcagct ggctgatcac
      841 taccagcaaa acactccaat cggtgatggt cctgttctgc tgccagacaa tcactatctg
      901 agcacgcaaa gcgttctgtc taaagatccg aacgagaaac gcgatcatat ggttctgctg
      961 gagttcgtaa ccgcagcggg catcacgcat ggtatggatg aactgtacaa atgaccaggc
     1021 atcaaataaa acgaaaggct cagtcgaaag actgggcctt tcgttttatc tgttgtttgt
     1081 cggtgaacgc tctctactag agtcacactg gctcaccttc gggtgggcct ttctgcgttt
     1141 ataggtctca gctgCACCTG Caaaaagcat gcaggcatgc aagcttgtgc aggcatgcaa
     1201 gcttgatatc aagcttatcg ataatcaacc tctggattac aaaatttgtg aaagattgac
     1261 tggtattctt aactatgttg ctccttttac gctatgtgga tacgctgctt taatgccttt
     1321 gtatcatgct attgcttccc gtatggcttt cattttctcc tccttgtata aatcctggtt
     1381 gctgtctctt tatgaggagt tgtggcccgt tgtcaggcaa cgtggcgtgg tgtgcactgt
     1441 gtttgctgac gcaaccccca ctggttgggg cattgccacc acctgtcagc tcctttccgg
     1501 gactttcgct ttccccctcc ctattgccac ggcggaactc atcgccgcct gccttgcccg
     1561 ctgctggaca ggggctcggc tgttgggcac tgacaattcc gtggtgttgt cggggaaatc
     1621 atcgtccttt ccttggctgc tcgcctgtgt tgccacctgg attctgcgcg ggacgtcctt
     1681 ctgctacgtc ccttcggccc tcaatccagc ggaccttcct tcccgcggcc tgctgccggc
     1741 tctgcggcct cttccgcgtc ttcgccttcg ccctcagacg agtcggatct ccctttgggc
     1801 cgcctccccg catAATTACC GTCGACCTCG AGGGAATTAA TTCGAGCTCG GTACCTTTAA
     1861 GACCAATGAC TTACAAGGCA GCTGTAGATC TTAGCCACTT TTTAAAAGAA AAGGGGGGAC
     1921 TGGAAGGGCT AATTCACTCC CAACGAAGAC AAGATCTGCT TTTTGCTTGT ACTGGGTCTC
     1981 TCTGGTTAGA CCAGATCTGA GCCTGGGAGC TCTCTGGCTA ACTAGGGAAC CCACTGCTTA
     2041 AGCCTCAATA AAGCTTGCCT TGAGTGCTTC AAGTAGTGTG TGCCCGTCTG TTGTGTGACT
     2101 CTGGTAACTA GAGATCCCTC AGACCCTTTT AGTCAGTGTG GAAAATCTCT AGCAGCATCT
     2161 AGAATTAATT CCGTGTATTC TATAGTGTCA CCTAAATCGT ATGTGTATGA TACATAAGGT
     2221 TATGTATTAA TTGTAGCCGC GTTCTAACGA CAATATGTAC AAGCCTAATT GTGTAGCATC
     2281 TGGCTTACTG AAGCAGACCC TATCATCTCT CTCGTAAACT GCCGTCAGAG TCGGTTTGGT
     2341 TGGACGAACC TTCTGAGTTT CTGGTAACGC CGTCCCGCAC CCGGAAATGG TCAGCGAACC
     2401 AATCAGCAGG GTCATCGCTA GCCAGATCCT CTACGCCGGA CGCATCGTGG CCGGCATCAC
     2461 CGGCGCCACA GGTGCGGTTG CTGGCGCCTA TATCGCCGAC ATCACCGATG GGGAAGATCG
     2521 GGCTCGCCAC TTCGGGCTCA TGAGCGCTTG TTTCGGCGTG GGTATGGTGG CAGGCCCCGT
     2581 GGCCGGGGGA CTGTTGGGCG CCATCTCCTT GCATGCACCA TTCCTTGCGG CGGCGGTGCT
     2641 CAACGGCCTC AACCTACTAC TGGGCTGCTT CCTAATGCAG GAGTCGCATA AGGGAGAGCG
     2701 TCGAATGGTG CACTCTCAGT ACAATCTGCT CTGATGCCGC ATAGTTAAGC CAGCCCCGAC
     2761 ACCCGCCAAC ACCCGCTGAC GCGCCCTGAC GGGCTTGTCT GCTCCCGGCA TCCGCTTACA
     2821 GACAAGCTGT GACCGTCTCC GGGAGCTGCA TGTGTCAGAG GTTTTCACCG TCATCACCGA
     2881 AACGCGCGAG ACGAAAGGGC CTCGTGATAC GCCTATTTTT ATAGGTTAAT GTCATGATAA
     2941 TAATGGTTTC TTAGACGTCA GGTGGCACTT TTCGGGGAAA TGTGCGCGGA ACCCCTATTT
     3001 GTTTATTTTT CTAAATACAT TCAAATATGT ATCCGCTCAT GAGACAATAA CCCTGATAAA
     3061 TGCTTCAATA ATATTGAAAA AGGAAGAGTA TGAGTATTCA ACATTTCCGT GTCGCCCTTA
     3121 TTCCCTTTTT TGCGGCATTT TGCCTTCCTG TTTTTGCTCA CCCAGAAACG CTGGTGAAAG
     3181 TAAAAGATGC TGAAGATCAG TTGGGTGCAC GAGTGGGTTA CATCGAACTG GATCTCAACA
     3241 GCGGTAAGAT CCTTGAGAGT TTTCGCCCCG AAGAACGTTT TCCAATGATG AGCACTTTTA
     3301 AAGTTCTGCT ATGTGGCGCG GTATTATCCC GTATTGACGC CGGGCAAGAG CAACTCGGTC
     3361 GCCGCATACA CTATTCTCAG AATGACTTGG TTGAGTACTC ACCAGTCACA GAAAAGCATC
     3421 TTACGGATGG CATGACAGTA AGAGAATTAT GCAGTGCTGC CATAACCATG AGTGATAACA
     3481 CTGCGGCCAA CTTACTTCTG ACAACGATCG GAGGACCGAA GGAGCTAACC GCTTTTTTGC
     3541 ACAACATGGG GGATCATGTA ACTCGCCTTG ATCGTTGGGA ACCGGAGCTG AATGAAGCCA
     3601 TACCAAACGA CGAGCGTGAC ACCACGATGC CTGTAGCAAT GGCAACAACG TTGCGCAAAC
     3661 TATTAACTGG CGAACTACTT ACTCTAGCTT CCCGGCAACA ATTAATAGAC TGGATGGAGG
     3721 CGGATAAAGT TGCAGGACCA CTTCTGCGCT CGGCCCTTCC GGCTGGCTGG TTTATTGCTG
     3781 ATAAATCTGG AGCCGGTGAG CGTGGGTCTC GCGGTATCAT TGCAGCACTG GGGCCAGATG
     3841 GTAAGCCCTC CCGTATCGTA GTTATCTACA CGACGGGGAG TCAGGCAACT ATGGATGAAC
     3901 GAAATAGACA GATCGCTGAG ATAGGTGCCT CACTGATTAA GCATTGGTAA CTGTCAGACC
     3961 AAGTTTACTC ATATATACTT TAGATTGATT TAAAACTTCA TTTTTAATTT AAAAGGATCT
     4021 AGGTGAAGAT CCTTTTTGAT AATCTCATGA CCAAAATCCC TTAACGTGAG TTTTCGTTCC
     4081 ACTGAGCGTC AGACCCCGTA GAAAAGATCA AAGGATCTTC TTGAGATCCT TTTTTTCTGC
     4141 GCGTAATCTG CTGCTTGCAA ACAAAAAAAC CACCGCTACC AGCGGTGGTT TGTTTGCCGG
     4201 ATCAAGAGCT ACCAACTCTT TTTCCGAAGG TAACTGGCTT CAGCAGAGCG CAGATACCAA
     4261 ATACTGTTCT TCTAGTGTAG CCGTAGTTAG GCCACCACTT CAAGAACTCT GTAGCACCGC
     4321 CTACATACCT CGCTCTGCTA ATCCTGTTAC CAGTGGCTGC TGCCAGTGGC GATAAGTCGT
     4381 GTCTTACCGG GTTGGACTCA AGACGATAGT TACCGGATAA GGCGCAGCGG TCGGGCTGAA
     4441 CGGGGGGTTC GTGCACACAG CCCAGCTTGG AGCGAACGAC CTACACCGAA CTGAGATACC
     4501 TACAGCGTGA GCTATGAGAA AGCGCCACGC TTCCCGAAGG GAGAAAGGCG GACAGGTATC
     4561 CGGTAAGCGG CAGGGTCGGA ACAGGAGAGC GCACGAGGGA GCTTCCAGGG GGAAACGCCT
     4621 GGTATCTTTA TAGTCCTGTC GGGTTTCGCC ACCTCTGACT TGAGCGTCGA TTTTTGTGAT
     4681 GCTCGTCAGG GGGGCGGAGC CTATGGAAAA ACGCCAGCAA CGCGGCCTTT TTACGGTTCC
     4741 TGGCCTTTTG CTGGCCTTTT GCTCACATGT TCTTTCCTGC GTTATCCCCT GATTCTGTGG
     4801 ATAACCGTAT TACCGCCTTT GAGTGAGCTG ATACCGCTCG CCGCAGCCGA ACGACCGAGC
     4861 GCAGCGAGTC AGTGAGCGAG GAAGCGGAAG AGCGCCCAAT ACGCAAACCG CCTCTCCCCG
     4921 CGCGTTGGCC GATTCATTAA TGcagctgtg gaatgtgtgt cagttagggt gtggaaagtc
     4981 cccaggctcc ccagcaggca gaagtatgca aagcatgcat ctcaattagt cagcaaccag
     5041 gtgtggaaag tccccaggct ccccagcagg cagaagtatg caaagcatgc atctcaatta
     5101 gtcagcaacc atagtcccgc ccctaactcc gcccatcccg cccctaactc cgcccagttc
     5161 cgcccattct ccgccccatg gctgactaat tttttttatt tatgcagagg ccgaggccgc
     5221 ctcggcctct gagctattcc agaagtagtg aggaggcttt tttggaggcC TAGGCTTTTG
     5281 CAAAAAGCTT GGACACAAGA CAGGCTTGCG AGATATGTTT GAGAATACCA CTTTATCCCG
     5341 CGTCAGGGAG AGGCAGTGCG TAAAAAGACG CGGACTCATG TGAAATACTG GTTTTTAGTG
     5401 CGCCAGATCT CTATAATCTC GCGCAACCTA TTTTCCCCTC GAACACTTTT TAAGCCGTAG
     5461 ATAAACAGGC TGGGACACTT CACATGAGCG AAAAATACAT CGTCACCTGG GACATGTTGC
     5521 AGATCCATGC ACGTAAACTC GCAAGCCGAC TGATGCCTTC TGAACAATGG AAAGGCATTA
     5581 TTGCCGTAAG CCGTGGCGGT CTGTACCGGG TGCGTTACTG GCGCGTGAAC TGGGTATTCG
     5641 TCATGTCGAT ACCGTTTGTA TTTCCAGCTA CGATCACGAC AACCAGCGCG AGCTTAAAGT
     5701 GCTGAAACGC GCAGAAGGCG ATGGCGAAGG CTTCATCGTT ATTGATGACC TGGTGGATAC
     5761 CGGTGGTACT GCGGTTGCGA TTCGTGAAAT GTATCCAAAA GCGCACTTTG TCACCATCTT
     5821 CGCAAAACCG GCTGGTCGTC CGCTGGTTGA TGACTATGTT GTTGATATCC CGCAAGATAC
     5881 CTGGATTGAA CAGCCGTGGG ATATGGGCGT CGTATTCGTC CCGCCAATCT CCGGTCGCTA
     5941 ATCTTTTCAA CGCCTGGCAC TGCCGGGCGT TGTTCTTTTT AACTTCAGGC GGGTTACAAT
     6001 AGTTTCCAGT AAGTATTCTG GAGGCTGCAT CCATGACACA GGCAAACCTG AGCGAAACCC
     6061 TGTTCAAACC CCGCTTTAAA CATCCTGAAA CCTCGACGCT AGTCCGCCGC TTTAATCACG
     6121 GCGCACAACC GCCTGTGCAG TCGGCCCTTG ATGGTAAAAC CATCCCTCAC TGGTATCGCA
     6181 TGATTAACCG TCTGATGTGG ATCTGGCGCG GCATTGACCC ACGCGAAATC CTCGACGTCC
     6241 AGGCACGTAT TGTGATGAGC GATGCCGAAC GTACCGACGA TGATTTATAC GATACGGTGA
     6301 TTGGCTACCG TGGCGGCAAC TGGATTTATG AGTGGGCCCC GGATCTTTGT GAAGGAACCT
     6361 TACTTCTGTG GTGTGACATA ATTGGACAAA CTACCTACAG AGATTTAAAG CTCTAAGGTA
     6421 AATATAAAAT TTTTAAGTGT ATAATGTGTT AAACTACTGA TTCTAATTGT TTGTGTATTT
     6481 TAGATTCCAA CCTATGGAAC TGATGAATGG GAGCAGTGGT GGAATGCCTT TAATGAGGAA
     6541 AACCTGTTTT GCTCAGAAGA AATGCCATCT AGTGATGATG AGGCTACTGC TGACTCTCAA
     6601 CATTCTACTC CTCCAAAAAA GAAGAGAAAG GTAGAAGACC CCAAGGACTT TCCTTCAGAA
     6661 TTGCTAAGTT TTTTGAGTCA TGCTGTGTTT AGTAATAGAA CTCTTGCTTG CTTTGCTATT
     6721 TACACCACAA AGGAAAAAGC TGCACTGCTA TACAAGAAAA TTATGGAAAA ATATTCTGTA
     6781 ACCTTTATAA GTAGGCATAA CAGTTATAAT CATAACATAC TGTTTTTTCT TACTCCACAC
     6841 AGGCATAGAG TGTCTGCTAT TAATAACTAT GCTCAAAAAT TGTGTACCTT TAGCTTTTTA
     6901 ATTTGTAAAG GGGTTAATAA GGAATATTTG ATGTATAGTG CCTTGACTAG AGATCATAAT
     6961 CAGccatacc acatttgtag agGTTTTACT TGCTTTaaaa aacctcccac acctccccct
     7021 gaacctgaaa cataaaatga atgcaattgt tgttgttaac ttgtttattg cagcttataa
     7081 tggttacaaa taaagcaata gcatcacaaa tttcacaaat aaagcatttt tttcactgca
     7141 ttctagttgt ggtttgtcca aactcatcaa tgtatcttat catgtctgGA TCAACTGGAT
     7201 AACTCAAGCT AACCAAAATC ATCCCAAACT TCCCACCCCA TACCCTATTA CCACTGCCAA
     7261 TTACCTGTGG TTTCATTTAC TCTAAACCTG TGATTCCTCT GAATTATTTT CATTTTAAAG
     7321 AAATTGTATT TGTTAAATAT GTACTACAAA CTTAGTAGTt ggaagggcta attcactccc
     7381 aaagaagaca agatatcctt gatctgtgga tctaccacac acaaggctac ttccctgatt
     7441 agcagaacta cacaccaggg ccaggggtca gatatccact gacctttgga tggtgctaca
     7501 agctagtacc agttgagcca gataaggtag aagaggccaa taaaggagag aacaccagct
     7561 tgttacaccc tgtgagcctg catgggatgg atgacccgga gagagaagtg ttagagtgga
     7621 ggtttgacag ccgcctagca tttcatcacg tggcccgaga gctgcatccg gagtacttca
     7681 agaactgctg atatcgagct tgctacaagg gactttccgc tggggacttt ccagggaggc
     7741 gtggcctggg cgggactggg gagtggcgag ccctcagatc ctgcatataa gcagctgctt
     7801 tttgcctgta ctgggtctct ctggttagac cagatctgag cctgggagct ctctggctaa
     7861 ctagggaacc cactgcttaa gcctcaataa agcttgcctt gagtgcttca agtagtgtgt
     7921 gcccgtctgt tgtgtgactc tggtaactag agatccctca gaccctttta gtcagtgtgg
     7981 aaaatctcta gcaGTGGCGC CCGAACAGGG ACTTGAAAGC GAAAGGGAAA CCAGAGGAGC
     8041 TCTcTCGACG CAGGACTCGG CTTGCTGAAG CGCGCACGGC AAGAGGCGAG GGGCGGCGAC
     8101 TGGTGAGTAC GCCAAAAATT TTGACTAGCG GAGGCTAGAA GGAGAGAGAT GGGTGCGAGA
     8161 GCGTCAGTAT TAAGCGGGGG AGAATTAGAT CGcgATGGGA AAAAATTCGG TTAAGGCCAG
     8221 GGGGAAAGAA AAAATATAAA TTAAAACATA TAGTATGGGC AAGCAGGGAG CTAGAACGAT
     8281 TCGCAGTTAA TCCTGGCCTG TTAGAAACAT CAGAAGGCTG TAGACAAATA CTGGGACAGC
     8341 TACAACCATC CCTTCAGACA GGATCAGAAG AACTTAGATC ATTATATAAT ACAGTAGCAA
     8401 CCCTCTATTG TGTGCATCAA AGGATAGAGA TAAAAGACAC CAAGGAAGCT TTAGACAAGA
     8461 TAGAGGAAGA GCAAAACAAA AGTAAGACCA CCGCACAGCA AGCGGCCGGC CGCTGATCTT
     8521 CAGACCTGGA GGAGGAGATA TGAGGGACAA TTGGAGAAGT GAATTATATA AATATAAAGT
     8581 AGTAAAAATT GAACCATTAG GAGTAGCACC CACCAAGGCA AAGAGAAGAG TGGTGCAGAG
     8641 AGAAAAAAGA GCAGTGGGAA TAGGAGCTTT GTTCCTTGGG TTCTTGGGAG CAGCAGGAAG
     8701 CACTATGGGC GCAGCGTCAA TGACGCTGAC GGTACAGGCC AGACAATTAT TGTCTGGTAT
     8761 AGTGCAGCAG CAGAACAATT TGCTGAGGGC TATTGAGGCG CAACAGCATC TGTTGCAACT
     8821 CACAGTCTGG GGCATCAAGC AGCTCCAGGC AAGAATCCTG GCTGTGGAAA GATACCTAAA
     8881 GGATCAACAG CTCCTGGGGA TTTGGGGTTG CTCTGGAAAA CTCATTTGCA CCACTGCTGT
     8941 GCCTTGGAAT GCTAGTTGGA GTAATAAATC TCTGGAACAG ATTTGGAATC ACACGACCTG
     9001 GATGGAGTGG GACAGAGAAA TTAACAATTA CACAAGCTTA ATACACTCCT TAATTGAAGA
     9061 ATCGCAAAAC CAGCAAGAAA AGAATGAACA AGAATTATTG GAATTAGATA AATGGGCAAG
     9121 TTTGTGGAAT TGGTTTAACA TAACAAATTG GCTGTGGTAT ATAAAATTAT TCATAATGAT
     9181 AGTAGGAGGC TTGGTAGGTT TAAGAATAGT TTTTGCTGTA CTTTCTATAG TGAATAGAGT
     9241 TAGGCAGGGA TATTCACCAT TATCGTTTCA GACCCACCTC CCAACCCCGA GGGGACCCGA
     9301 CAGGCCCGAA GGAATAGAAG AAGAAGGTGG AGAGAGAGAC AGAGACAGAT CCATTCGATT
     9361 AGTGAACGGA TCTCGACGGT ATcgccaaat ggcagtattc atccacaatt ttaaaagaaa
     9421 aggggggatt ggggggtaca gtgcagggga aagaatagta gacataatag caacagacat
     9481 acaaactaaa gaattacaaa aacaaa
//
