# Supplementary material for: Small molecule and cell contact-inducible systems for controlling expression and differentiation in stem cells
Source: bioRxiv preprint, doi:10.1101/2024.03.12.584464, version 1 (2024-03-12)
Supplement: Supplemental DNA Sequences [file 584464_file02.zip › pmk1129-lsr1-lenti-adapter.gb]

LOCUS       pMK1129_-_LS/R1_Lenti_A 2873 bp ds-DNA     circular     12-MAR-2024
DEFINITION  .
ACCESSION   <unknown id>
VERSION     <unknown id>
COMMENT     Imported using the Genbank importer. File name: pMK1129.gb
FEATURES             Location/Qualifiers
     misc_feature    180..206
                     /label="KanR Terminator"
                     /ApEinfo_revcolor="#b1ff67"
                     /ApEinfo_fwdcolor="#b1ff67"
                     /note="ApEinfo_revcolor: #93FF35 ApEinfo_graphicformat: arrow_data {{0 1 2 0 0 -1} {} 0} label: KanR Terminator"
     misc_feature    180..206
                     /label="KanR Terminator"
                     /ApEinfo_revcolor="#b1ff67"
                     /ApEinfo_fwdcolor="#b1ff67"
                     /note="ApEinfo_revcolor: #93ff35 ApEinfo_graphicformat: arrow_data {{0 1 2 0 0 -1} {} 0} label: KanR Terminator"
     misc_feature    complement(249..252)
                     /label="BsaI"
                     /ApEinfo_revcolor="#b1ff67"
                     /ApEinfo_fwdcolor="#b1ff67"
                     /note="ApEinfo_revcolor: #e72e00 ApEinfo_graphicformat: arrow_data {{0 1 2 0 0 -1} {} 0} label: BsaI"
     misc_feature    complement(249..252)
                     /label="BsaI"
                     /ApEinfo_revcolor="#b1ff67"
                     /ApEinfo_fwdcolor="#b1ff67"
                     /note="ApEinfo_revcolor: #E72E00 ApEinfo_graphicformat: arrow_data {{0 1 2 0 0 -1} {} 0} label: BsaI"
     misc_feature    complement(254..259)
                     /label="BsaI"
                     /ApEinfo_revcolor="#b1ff67"
                     /ApEinfo_fwdcolor="#b1ff67"
                     /note="ApEinfo_revcolor: #e72e00 ApEinfo_graphicformat: arrow_data {{0 1 2 0 0 -1} {} 0} label: BsaI"
     misc_feature    complement(254..259)
                     /label="BsaI"
                     /ApEinfo_revcolor="#b1ff67"
                     /ApEinfo_fwdcolor="#b1ff67"
                     /note="ApEinfo_revcolor: #E72E00 ApEinfo_graphicformat: arrow_data {{0 1 2 0 0 -1} {} 0} label: BsaI"
     misc_feature    260..389
                     /label="pglpT-jtk2821"
                     /ApEinfo_revcolor="#2bb232"
                     /ApEinfo_fwdcolor="#2bb232"
                     /note="ApEinfo_revcolor: #2BB232 ApEinfo_graphicformat: arrow_data {{0 1 2 0 0 -1} {} 0} label: pglpT-jtk2821"
     misc_feature    260..389
                     /label="BBa_J72163 GlpT Promoter"
                     /ApEinfo_revcolor="#b1ff67"
                     /ApEinfo_fwdcolor="#b1ff67"
                     /note="ApEinfo_revcolor: #9EFF91 ApEinfo_graphicformat: arrow_data {{0 1 2 0 0 -1} {} 0} label: BBa_J72163 GlpT Promoter"
     misc_feature    260..425
                     /label="E. coli GPDH Promoter"
                     /ApEinfo_revcolor="#b1ff67"
                     /ApEinfo_fwdcolor="#b1ff67"
                     /note="ApEinfo_revcolor: #9eff91 ApEinfo_graphicformat: arrow_data {{0 1 2 0 0 -1} {} 0} label: E. coli GPDH Promoter"
     misc_feature    390..425
                     /label="sfGFP Ribosome Binding Site"
                     /ApEinfo_revcolor="#b1ff67"
                     /ApEinfo_fwdcolor="#b1ff67"
                     /note="ApEinfo_revcolor: #9EFF91 ApEinfo_graphicformat: arrow_data {{0 1 2 0 0 -1} {} 0} label: sfGFP Ribosome Binding Site"
     misc_feature    408..419
                     /label="Elowitz RBS (BBa_B0034)"
                     /ApEinfo_revcolor="#75c6a9"
                     /ApEinfo_fwdcolor="#75c6a9"
                     /note="ApEinfo_revcolor: #34EB99 ApEinfo_graphicformat: arrow_data {{0 1 2 0 0 -1} {} 0} label: Elowitz RBS (BBa_B0034)"
     misc_feature    426..1142
                     /label="sfGFP"
                     /ApEinfo_revcolor="#b1ff67"
                     /ApEinfo_fwdcolor="#b1ff67"
                     /note="ApEinfo_revcolor: #34FF03 ApEinfo_graphicformat: arrow_data {{0 1 2 0 0 -1} {} 0} label: sfGFP"
     misc_feature    429..1139
                     /label="sfGFP"
                     /ApEinfo_revcolor="#b4abac"
                     /ApEinfo_fwdcolor="#b4abac"
                     /note="ApEinfo_revcolor: #ellow ApEinfo_fwdcolor: #ellow ApEinfo_graphicformat: arrow_data {{0 1 2 0 0 -1} {} 0} label: sfGFP"
     Binding Site    494..510
                     /label="Gal4p-Binding Site"
                     /ApEinfo_revcolor="#f58a5e"
                     /ApEinfo_fwdcolor="#f58a5e"
     Binding Site    complement(494..510)
                     /label="Gal4p-Binding Site"
                     /ApEinfo_revcolor="#f58a5e"
                     /ApEinfo_fwdcolor="#f58a5e"
     misc_feature    1143..1222
                     /label="Ec_rrfBt1 (BBa_B0010, TrrnB1)"
                     /ApEinfo_revcolor="#d59687"
                     /ApEinfo_fwdcolor="#d59687"
                     /note="ApEinfo_revcolor: #FFADAD ApEinfo_graphicformat: arrow_data {{0 1 2 0 0 -1} {} 0} label: Ec_rrfBt1 (BBa_B0010, TrrnB1)"
     misc_feature    1143..1222
                     /label="Ec_rrfB + T7_TE (BBa_B0015)"
                     /ApEinfo_revcolor="#d59687"
                     /ApEinfo_fwdcolor="#d59687"
                     /note="ApEinfo_revcolor: #FFADAD ApEinfo_graphicformat: arrow_data {{0 1 2 0 0 -1} {} 0} label: Ec_rrfB + T7_TE (BBa_B0015)"
     misc_feature    1143..1271
                     /label="BBa_B0015 Terminator"
                     /ApEinfo_revcolor="#b1ff67"
                     /ApEinfo_fwdcolor="#b1ff67"
                     /note="ApEinfo_revcolor: #9EFF91 ApEinfo_graphicformat: arrow_data {{0 1 2 0 0 -1} {} 0} label: BBa_B0015 Terminator"
     misc_feature    1231..1271
                     /label="T7_TE (BBa_B0012) T71.3t"
                     /ApEinfo_revcolor="#d59687"
                     /ApEinfo_fwdcolor="#d59687"
                     /note="ApEinfo_revcolor: #FFADAD ApEinfo_graphicformat: arrow_data {{0 1 2 0 0 -1} {} 0} label: T7_TE (BBa_B0012) T71.3t"
     misc_feature    1231..1271
                     /label="Ec_rrfB + T7_TE (BBa_B0015)"
                     /ApEinfo_revcolor="#d59687"
                     /ApEinfo_fwdcolor="#d59687"
                     /note="ApEinfo_revcolor: #FFADAD ApEinfo_graphicformat: arrow_data {{0 1 2 0 0 -1} {} 0} label: Ec_rrfB + T7_TE (BBa_B0015)"
     misc_feature    1272..1277
                     /label="BsaI"
                     /ApEinfo_revcolor="#b1ff67"
                     /ApEinfo_fwdcolor="#b1ff67"
                     /note="ApEinfo_revcolor: #e72e00 ApEinfo_graphicformat: arrow_data {{0 1 2 0 0 -1} {} 0} label: BsaI"
     misc_feature    1272..1277
                     /label="BsaI"
                     /ApEinfo_revcolor="#b1ff67"
                     /ApEinfo_fwdcolor="#b1ff67"
                     /note="ApEinfo_revcolor: #E72E00 ApEinfo_graphicformat: arrow_data {{0 1 2 0 0 -1} {} 0} label: BsaI"
     misc_feature    1279..1282
                     /label="BsaI"
                     /ApEinfo_revcolor="#b1ff67"
                     /ApEinfo_fwdcolor="#b1ff67"
                     /note="ApEinfo_revcolor: #e72e00 ApEinfo_graphicformat: arrow_data {{0 1 2 0 0 -1} {} 0} label: BsaI"
     misc_feature    1279..1282
                     /label="BsaI"
                     /ApEinfo_revcolor="#b1ff67"
                     /ApEinfo_fwdcolor="#b1ff67"
                     /note="ApEinfo_revcolor: #E72E00 ApEinfo_graphicformat: arrow_data {{0 1 2 0 0 -1} {} 0} label: BsaI"
     primer          complement(1283..1302)
                     /label="oMK392"
                     /note="sequence: ctagtcacctgcaaaattgg"
                     /ApEinfo_revcolor="#84b0dc"
                     /ApEinfo_fwdcolor="#84b0dc"
     misc_feature    1325..2088
                     /label="ColE1"
                     /ApEinfo_revcolor="#7f7f7f"
                     /ApEinfo_fwdcolor="#7f7f7f"
                     /note="ApEinfo_revcolor: #7F7F7F ApEinfo_graphicformat: arrow_data {{0 1 2 0 0 -1} {} 0} label: ColE1"
     misc_feature    1325..2088
                     /label="ColE1"
                     /ApEinfo_revcolor="#7f7f7f"
                     /ApEinfo_fwdcolor="#7f7f7f"
                     /note="ApEinfo_revcolor: #7f7f7f ApEinfo_graphicformat: arrow_data {{0 1 2 0 0 -1} {} 0} label: ColE1"
     None            complement(1406..2088)
                     /label="Col E1 Origin"
                     /ApEinfo_revcolor="#b1ff67"
                     /ApEinfo_fwdcolor="#b1ff67"
     misc_feature    1763..1768
                     /label="MTK Kozak"
                     /ApEinfo_revcolor="#b4abac"
                     /ApEinfo_fwdcolor="#b4abac"
     misc_feature    1776..1781
                     /label="MTK Kozak"
                     /ApEinfo_revcolor="#b4abac"
                     /ApEinfo_fwdcolor="#b4abac"
     Binding Site    1934..1950
                     /label="Gal4p-Binding Site"
                     /ApEinfo_revcolor="#f58a5e"
                     /ApEinfo_fwdcolor="#f58a5e"
     Binding Site    complement(1934..1950)
                     /label="Gal4p-Binding Site"
                     /ApEinfo_revcolor="#f58a5e"
                     /ApEinfo_fwdcolor="#f58a5e"
     misc_feature    2089..2236
                     /label="KanR Promoter"
                     /ApEinfo_revcolor="#b1ff67"
                     /ApEinfo_fwdcolor="#b1ff67"
                     /note="ApEinfo_revcolor: #93ff35 ApEinfo_graphicformat: arrow_data {{0 1 2 0 0 -1} {} 0} label: KanR Promoter"
     misc_feature    2089..2236
                     /label="KanR Promoter"
                     /ApEinfo_revcolor="#b1ff67"
                     /ApEinfo_fwdcolor="#b1ff67"
                     /note="ApEinfo_revcolor: #93FF35 ApEinfo_graphicformat: arrow_data {{0 1 2 0 0 -1} {} 0} label: KanR Promoter"
     misc_feature    2237..179
                     /label="KanR"
                     /ApEinfo_revcolor="#008000"
                     /ApEinfo_fwdcolor="#008000"
                     /note="ApEinfo_revcolor: #008000 ApEinfo_graphicformat: arrow_data {{0 1 2 0 0 -1} {} 0} label: KanR"
     misc_feature    2237..179
                     /label="KanR"
                     /ApEinfo_revcolor="#008000"
                     /ApEinfo_fwdcolor="#008000"
                     /note="ApEinfo_revcolor: #008000 ApEinfo_graphicformat: arrow_data {{0 1 2 0 0 -1} {} 0} label: KanR"
ORIGIN
        1 gttgtattga tgttggacga gtcggaatcg cagaccgata ccaggatctt gccatcctat
       61 ggaactgcct cggtgagttt tctccttcat tacagaaacg gctttttcaa aaatatggta
      121 ttgataatcc tgatatgaat aaattgcagt ttcatttgat gctcgatgag tttttctaat
      181 cagaattggt taattggttg taacacgcgg ccgcccctga attcgcatct agacacctgc
      241 aaaactgaaa cgtgagaccg aaagtgaaac gtgatttcat gcgtcatttt gaacattttg
      301 taaatcttat ttaataatgt gtgcggcaat tcacatttaa tttatgaatg ttttcttaac
      361 atcgcggcaa ctcaagaaac ggcaggttcg gatcttagct actagagaaa gaggagaaat
      421 actagatgcg taaaggcgaa gagctgttca ctggtgtcgt ccctattctg gtggaactgg
      481 atggtgatgt caacggtcat aagttttccg tgcgtggcga gggtgaaggt gacgcaacta
      541 atggtaaact gacgctgaag ttcatctgta ctactggtaa actgccggtt ccttggccga
      601 ctctggtaac gacgctgact tatggtgttc agtgctttgc tcgttatccg gaccatatga
      661 agcagcatga cttcttcaag tccgccatgc cggaaggcta tgtgcaggaa cgcacgattt
      721 cctttaagga tgacggcacg tacaaaacgc gtgcggaagt gaaatttgaa ggcgataccc
      781 tggtaaaccg cattgagctg aaaggcattg actttaaaga ggacggcaat atcctgggcc
      841 ataagctgga atacaatttt aacagccaca atgtttacat caccgccgat aaacaaaaaa
      901 atggcattaa agcgaatttt aaaattcgcc acaacgtgga ggatggcagc gtgcagctgg
      961 ctgatcacta ccagcaaaac actccaatcg gtgatggtcc tgttctgctg ccagacaatc
     1021 actatctgag cacgcaaagc gttctgtcta aagatccgaa cgagaaacgc gatcatatgg
     1081 ttctgctgga gttcgtaacc gcagcgggca tcacgcatgg tatggatgaa ctgtacaaat
     1141 gaccaggcat caaataaaac gaaaggctca gtcgaaagac tgggcctttc gttttatctg
     1201 ttgtttgtcg gtgaacgctc tctactagag tcacactggc tcaccttcgg gtgggccttt
     1261 ctgcgtttat aggtctcagc tgccaatttt gcaggtgact agtgcactgc agtacagcgg
     1321 ccgcacggtt atccacagaa tcaggggata acgcaggaaa gaacatgtga gcaaaaggcc
     1381 agcaaaaggc caggaaccgt aaaaaggccg cgttgctggc gtttttccat aggctccgcc
     1441 cccctgacga gcatcacaaa aatcgacgct caagtcagag gtggcgaaac ccgacaggac
     1501 tataaagata ccaggcgttt ccccctggaa gctccctcgt gcgctctcct gttccgaccc
     1561 tgccgcttac cggatacctg tccgcctttc tcccttcggg aagcgtggcg ctttctcata
     1621 gctcacgctg taggtatctc agttcggtgt aggtcgttcg ctccaagctg ggctgtgtgc
     1681 acgaaccccc cgttcagccc gaccgctgcg ccttatccgg taactatcgt cttgagtcca
     1741 acccggtaag acacgactta tcgccactgg cagcagccac tggtaacagg attagcagag
     1801 cgaggtatgt aggcggtgct acagagttct tgaagtggtg gcctaactac ggctacacta
     1861 gaagaacagt atttggtatc tgcgctctgc tgaagccagt taccttcgga aaaagagttg
     1921 gtagctcttg atccggcaaa caaaccaccg ctggtagcgg tggttttttt gtttgcaagc
     1981 agcagattac gcgcagaaaa aaaggatctc aagaagatcc tttgatcttt tctacggggt
     2041 ctgacgctca gtggaacgaa aactcacgtt aagggatttt ggtcatgact gatccttcaa
     2101 ctcagcaaaa gttcgattta ttcaacaaag ccacgttgtg tctcaaaatc tctgatgtta
     2161 cattgcacaa gataaaaata tatcatcatg aacaataaaa ctgtctgctt acataaacag
     2221 taatacaagg ggtgttatga gccatattca acgggaaacg tcttgctcca ggccgcgatt
     2281 aaattccaac atggatgctg atttatatgg gtataaatgg gctcgcgata atgtcgggca
     2341 atcaggtgcg acaatctatc gattgtatgg gaagcccgat gcgccagagt tgtttctgaa
     2401 acatggcaaa ggtagcgttg ccaatgatgt tacagatgag atggtcagac taaactggct
     2461 gacggaattt atgcctcttc cgaccatcaa gcattttatc cgtactcctg atgatgcatg
     2521 gttactcacc actgcgatcc ccgggaaaac agcattccag gtattagaag aatatcctga
     2581 ttcaggtgaa aatattgttg atgcgctggc agtgttcctg cgccggttgc attcgattcc
     2641 tgtttgtaat tgtcctttta acagcgatcg cgtatttcgc ctcgctcagg cgcaatcacg
     2701 aatgaataac ggtttggttg atgcgagtga ttttgatgac gagcgtaatg gctggcctgt
     2761 tgaacaagtc tggaaagaaa tgcataagct tttgccattc tcaccggatt cagtcgtcac
     2821 tcatggtgat ttctcacttg ataaccttat ttttgacgag gggaaattaa tag
//
