# Supplementary material for: Small molecule and cell contact-inducible systems for controlling expression and differentiation in stem cells
Source: bioRxiv preprint, doi:10.1101/2024.03.12.584464, version 1 (2024-03-12)
Supplement: Supplemental DNA Sequences [file 584464_file02.zip › pmk1130-l1re-lenti-adapter.gb]

LOCUS       pMK1130_-_L1/RE_Lenti_A 2873 bp ds-DNA     circular     12-MAR-2024
DEFINITION  .
FEATURES             Location/Qualifiers
     misc_feature    92..118
                     /label="KanR Terminator"
                     /ApEinfo_revcolor="#b1ff67"
                     /ApEinfo_fwdcolor="#b1ff67"
     misc_feature    92..118
                     /label="KanR Terminator"
                     /ApEinfo_revcolor="#b1ff67"
                     /ApEinfo_fwdcolor="#b1ff67"
     misc_feature    complement(161..164)
                     /label="BsaI"
                     /ApEinfo_revcolor="#b1ff67"
                     /ApEinfo_fwdcolor="#b1ff67"
     misc_feature    complement(161..164)
                     /label="BsaI"
                     /ApEinfo_revcolor="#b1ff67"
                     /ApEinfo_fwdcolor="#b1ff67"
     misc_feature    complement(166..171)
                     /label="BsaI"
                     /ApEinfo_revcolor="#b1ff67"
                     /ApEinfo_fwdcolor="#b1ff67"
     misc_feature    complement(166..171)
                     /label="BsaI"
                     /ApEinfo_revcolor="#b1ff67"
                     /ApEinfo_fwdcolor="#b1ff67"
     misc_feature    172..301
                     /label="pglpT-jtk2821"
                     /ApEinfo_revcolor="#2bb232"
                     /ApEinfo_fwdcolor="#2bb232"
     misc_feature    172..301
                     /label="BBa_J72163 GlpT Promoter"
                     /ApEinfo_revcolor="#b1ff67"
                     /ApEinfo_fwdcolor="#b1ff67"
     misc_feature    172..337
                     /label="E. coli GPDH Promoter"
                     /ApEinfo_revcolor="#b1ff67"
                     /ApEinfo_fwdcolor="#b1ff67"
     misc_feature    302..337
                     /label="sfGFP Ribosome Binding Site"
                     /ApEinfo_revcolor="#b1ff67"
                     /ApEinfo_fwdcolor="#b1ff67"
     misc_feature    320..331
                     /label="Elowitz RBS (BBa_B0034)"
                     /ApEinfo_revcolor="#75c6a9"
                     /ApEinfo_fwdcolor="#75c6a9"
     misc_feature    338..1054
                     /label="sfGFP"
                     /ApEinfo_revcolor="#b1ff67"
                     /ApEinfo_fwdcolor="#b1ff67"
     misc_feature    341..1051
                     /label="sfGFP"
                     /ApEinfo_revcolor="#f58a5e"
                     /ApEinfo_fwdcolor="#f58a5e"
     Binding Site    406..422
                     /label="Gal4p-Binding Site"
                     /ApEinfo_revcolor="#f58a5e"
                     /ApEinfo_fwdcolor="#f58a5e"
     Binding Site    complement(406..422)
                     /label="Gal4p-Binding Site"
                     /ApEinfo_revcolor="#f58a5e"
                     /ApEinfo_fwdcolor="#f58a5e"
     misc_feature    1055..1134
                     /label="Ec_rrfBt1 (BBa_B0010, TrrnB1)"
                     /ApEinfo_revcolor="#d59687"
                     /ApEinfo_fwdcolor="#d59687"
     misc_feature    1055..1134
                     /label="Ec_rrfB + T7_TE (BBa_B0015)"
                     /ApEinfo_revcolor="#d59687"
                     /ApEinfo_fwdcolor="#d59687"
     misc_feature    1055..1183
                     /label="BBa_B0015 Terminator"
                     /ApEinfo_revcolor="#b1ff67"
                     /ApEinfo_fwdcolor="#b1ff67"
     misc_feature    1143..1183
                     /label="T7_TE (BBa_B0012) T71.3t"
                     /ApEinfo_revcolor="#d59687"
                     /ApEinfo_fwdcolor="#d59687"
     misc_feature    1143..1183
                     /label="Ec_rrfB + T7_TE (BBa_B0015)"
                     /ApEinfo_revcolor="#d59687"
                     /ApEinfo_fwdcolor="#d59687"
     misc_feature    1184..1189
                     /label="BsaI"
                     /ApEinfo_revcolor="#b1ff67"
                     /ApEinfo_fwdcolor="#b1ff67"
     misc_feature    1184..1189
                     /label="BsaI"
                     /ApEinfo_revcolor="#b1ff67"
                     /ApEinfo_fwdcolor="#b1ff67"
     misc_feature    1191..1194
                     /label="BsaI"
                     /ApEinfo_revcolor="#b1ff67"
                     /ApEinfo_fwdcolor="#b1ff67"
     misc_feature    1191..1194
                     /label="BsaI"
                     /ApEinfo_revcolor="#b1ff67"
                     /ApEinfo_fwdcolor="#b1ff67"
     primer          complement(1195..1214)
                     /label="oMK393"
                     /note="sequence: ctagtcacctgcaaaatgct"
                     /ApEinfo_revcolor="#75c6a9"
                     /ApEinfo_fwdcolor="#75c6a9"
     misc_feature    1237..2000
                     /label="ColE1"
                     /ApEinfo_revcolor="#7f7f7f"
                     /ApEinfo_fwdcolor="#7f7f7f"
     misc_feature    1237..2000
                     /label="ColE1"
                     /ApEinfo_revcolor="#7f7f7f"
                     /ApEinfo_fwdcolor="#7f7f7f"
     None            complement(1318..2000)
                     /label="Col E1 Origin"
                     /ApEinfo_revcolor="#b1ff67"
                     /ApEinfo_fwdcolor="#b1ff67"
     misc_feature    1675..1680
                     /label="MTK Kozak"
                     /ApEinfo_revcolor="#b4abac"
                     /ApEinfo_fwdcolor="#b4abac"
     misc_feature    1688..1693
                     /label="MTK Kozak"
                     /ApEinfo_revcolor="#b4abac"
                     /ApEinfo_fwdcolor="#b4abac"
     Binding Site    1846..1862
                     /label="Gal4p-Binding Site"
                     /ApEinfo_revcolor="#f58a5e"
                     /ApEinfo_fwdcolor="#f58a5e"
     Binding Site    complement(1846..1862)
                     /label="Gal4p-Binding Site"
                     /ApEinfo_revcolor="#f58a5e"
                     /ApEinfo_fwdcolor="#f58a5e"
     misc_feature    2001..2148
                     /label="KanR Promoter"
                     /ApEinfo_revcolor="#b1ff67"
                     /ApEinfo_fwdcolor="#b1ff67"
     misc_feature    2001..2148
                     /label="KanR Promoter"
                     /ApEinfo_revcolor="#b1ff67"
                     /ApEinfo_fwdcolor="#b1ff67"
     misc_feature    2149..91
                     /label="KanR"
                     /ApEinfo_revcolor="#008000"
                     /ApEinfo_fwdcolor="#008000"
     misc_feature    2149..91
                     /label="KanR"
                     /ApEinfo_revcolor="#008000"
                     /ApEinfo_fwdcolor="#008000"
ORIGIN
        1 attacagaaa cggctttttc aaaaatatgg tattgataat cctgatatga ataaattgca
       61 gtttcatttg atgctcgatg agtttttcta atcagaattg gttaattggt tgtaacacgc
      121 ggccgcccct gaattcgcat ctagacacct gcaaaaccaa aacgtgagac cgaaagtgaa
      181 acgtgatttc atgcgtcatt ttgaacattt tgtaaatctt atttaataat gtgtgcggca
      241 attcacattt aatttatgaa tgttttctta acatcgcggc aactcaagaa acggcaggtt
      301 cggatcttag ctactagaga aagaggagaa atactagatg cgtaaaggcg aagagctgtt
      361 cactggtgtc gtccctattc tggtggaact ggatggtgat gtcaacggtc ataagttttc
      421 cgtgcgtggc gagggtgaag gtgacgcaac taatggtaaa ctgacgctga agttcatctg
      481 tactactggt aaactgccgg ttccttggcc gactctggta acgacgctga cttatggtgt
      541 tcagtgcttt gctcgttatc cggaccatat gaagcagcat gacttcttca agtccgccat
      601 gccggaaggc tatgtgcagg aacgcacgat ttcctttaag gatgacggca cgtacaaaac
      661 gcgtgcggaa gtgaaatttg aaggcgatac cctggtaaac cgcattgagc tgaaaggcat
      721 tgactttaaa gaggacggca atatcctggg ccataagctg gaatacaatt ttaacagcca
      781 caatgtttac atcaccgccg ataaacaaaa aaatggcatt aaagcgaatt ttaaaattcg
      841 ccacaacgtg gaggatggca gcgtgcagct ggctgatcac taccagcaaa acactccaat
      901 cggtgatggt cctgttctgc tgccagacaa tcactatctg agcacgcaaa gcgttctgtc
      961 taaagatccg aacgagaaac gcgatcatat ggttctgctg gagttcgtaa ccgcagcggg
     1021 catcacgcat ggtatggatg aactgtacaa atgaccaggc atcaaataaa acgaaaggct
     1081 cagtcgaaag actgggcctt tcgttttatc tgttgtttgt cggtgaacgc tctctactag
     1141 agtcacactg gctcaccttc gggtgggcct ttctgcgttt ataggtctca gctgagcatt
     1201 ttgcaggtga ctagtgcact gcagtacagc ggccgcacgg ttatccacag aatcagggga
     1261 taacgcagga aagaacatgt gagcaaaagg ccagcaaaag gccaggaacc gtaaaaaggc
     1321 cgcgttgctg gcgtttttcc ataggctccg cccccctgac gagcatcaca aaaatcgacg
     1381 ctcaagtcag aggtggcgaa acccgacagg actataaaga taccaggcgt ttccccctgg
     1441 aagctccctc gtgcgctctc ctgttccgac cctgccgctt accggatacc tgtccgcctt
     1501 tctcccttcg ggaagcgtgg cgctttctca tagctcacgc tgtaggtatc tcagttcggt
     1561 gtaggtcgtt cgctccaagc tgggctgtgt gcacgaaccc cccgttcagc ccgaccgctg
     1621 cgccttatcc ggtaactatc gtcttgagtc caacccggta agacacgact tatcgccact
     1681 ggcagcagcc actggtaaca ggattagcag agcgaggtat gtaggcggtg ctacagagtt
     1741 cttgaagtgg tggcctaact acggctacac tagaagaaca gtatttggta tctgcgctct
     1801 gctgaagcca gttaccttcg gaaaaagagt tggtagctct tgatccggca aacaaaccac
     1861 cgctggtagc ggtggttttt ttgtttgcaa gcagcagatt acgcgcagaa aaaaaggatc
     1921 tcaagaagat cctttgatct tttctacggg gtctgacgct cagtggaacg aaaactcacg
     1981 ttaagggatt ttggtcatga ctgatccttc aactcagcaa aagttcgatt tattcaacaa
     2041 agccacgttg tgtctcaaaa tctctgatgt tacattgcac aagataaaaa tatatcatca
     2101 tgaacaataa aactgtctgc ttacataaac agtaatacaa ggggtgttat gagccatatt
     2161 caacgggaaa cgtcttgctc caggccgcga ttaaattcca acatggatgc tgatttatat
     2221 gggtataaat gggctcgcga taatgtcggg caatcaggtg cgacaatcta tcgattgtat
     2281 gggaagcccg atgcgccaga gttgtttctg aaacatggca aaggtagcgt tgccaatgat
     2341 gttacagatg agatggtcag actaaactgg ctgacggaat ttatgcctct tccgaccatc
     2401 aagcatttta tccgtactcc tgatgatgca tggttactca ccactgcgat ccccgggaaa
     2461 acagcattcc aggtattaga agaatatcct gattcaggtg aaaatattgt tgatgcgctg
     2521 gcagtgttcc tgcgccggtt gcattcgatt cctgtttgta attgtccttt taacagcgat
     2581 cgcgtatttc gcctcgctca ggcgcaatca cgaatgaata acggtttggt tgatgcgagt
     2641 gattttgatg acgagcgtaa tggctggcct gttgaacaag tctggaaaga aatgcataag
     2701 cttttgccat tctcaccgga ttcagtcgtc actcatggtg atttctcact tgataacctt
     2761 atttttgacg aggggaaatt aataggttgt attgatgttg gacgagtcgg aatcgcagac
     2821 cgataccagg atcttgccat cctatggaac tgcctcggtg agttttctcc ttc
//
