# Supplementary material for: Small molecule and cell contact-inducible systems for controlling expression and differentiation in stem cells
Source: bioRxiv preprint, doi:10.1101/2024.03.12.584464, version 1 (2024-03-12)
Supplement: Supplemental DNA Sequences [file 584464_file02.zip › pmk1213-lsre-lenti-adapter.gb]

LOCUS       pMK1213_LS/RE_Lenti_Ada 2883 bp ds-DNA     circular     12-MAR-2024
DEFINITION  .
ACCESSION   <unknown id>
VERSION     <unknown id>
COMMENT     Imported using the Genbank importer. File name: pMK1213.gb
FEATURES             Location/Qualifiers
     misc_feature    241..304
                     /label="KanR"
                     /ApEinfo_revcolor="#008000"
                     /ApEinfo_fwdcolor="#008000"
                     /note="ApEinfo_revcolor: #008000 ApEinfo_graphicformat: arrow_data {{0 1 2 0 0 -1} {} 0} label: KanR"
     misc_feature    241..304
                     /label="KanR"
                     /ApEinfo_revcolor="#008000"
                     /ApEinfo_fwdcolor="#008000"
                     /note="ApEinfo_revcolor: #008000 ApEinfo_graphicformat: arrow_data {{0 1 2 0 0 -1} {} 0} label: KanR"
     misc_feature    305..331
                     /label="KanR Terminator"
                     /ApEinfo_revcolor="#b1ff67"
                     /ApEinfo_fwdcolor="#b1ff67"
                     /note="ApEinfo_revcolor: #93ff35 ApEinfo_graphicformat: arrow_data {{0 1 2 0 0 -1} {} 0} label: KanR Terminator"
     misc_feature    305..331
                     /label="KanR Terminator"
                     /ApEinfo_revcolor="#b1ff67"
                     /ApEinfo_fwdcolor="#b1ff67"
                     /note="ApEinfo_revcolor: #93FF35 ApEinfo_graphicformat: arrow_data {{0 1 2 0 0 -1} {} 0} label: KanR Terminator"
     misc_feature    complement(379..382)
                     /label="BsaI"
                     /ApEinfo_revcolor="#b1ff67"
                     /ApEinfo_fwdcolor="#b1ff67"
                     /note="ApEinfo_revcolor: #e72e00 ApEinfo_graphicformat: arrow_data {{0 1 2 0 0 -1} {} 0} label: BsaI"
     misc_feature    complement(379..382)
                     /label="BsaI"
                     /ApEinfo_revcolor="#b1ff67"
                     /ApEinfo_fwdcolor="#b1ff67"
                     /note="ApEinfo_revcolor: #E72E00 ApEinfo_graphicformat: arrow_data {{0 1 2 0 0 -1} {} 0} label: BsaI"
     misc_feature    complement(384..389)
                     /label="BsaI"
                     /ApEinfo_revcolor="#b1ff67"
                     /ApEinfo_fwdcolor="#b1ff67"
                     /note="ApEinfo_revcolor: #e72e00 ApEinfo_graphicformat: arrow_data {{0 1 2 0 0 -1} {} 0} label: BsaI"
     misc_feature    complement(384..389)
                     /label="BsaI"
                     /ApEinfo_revcolor="#b1ff67"
                     /ApEinfo_fwdcolor="#b1ff67"
                     /note="ApEinfo_revcolor: #E72E00 ApEinfo_graphicformat: arrow_data {{0 1 2 0 0 -1} {} 0} label: BsaI"
     misc_feature    390..519
                     /label="pglpT-jtk2821"
                     /ApEinfo_revcolor="#2bb232"
                     /ApEinfo_fwdcolor="#2bb232"
                     /note="ApEinfo_revcolor: #2BB232 ApEinfo_graphicformat: arrow_data {{0 1 2 0 0 -1} {} 0} label: pglpT-jtk2821"
     misc_feature    390..519
                     /label="BBa_J72163 GlpT Promoter"
                     /ApEinfo_revcolor="#b1ff67"
                     /ApEinfo_fwdcolor="#b1ff67"
                     /note="ApEinfo_revcolor: #9EFF91 ApEinfo_graphicformat: arrow_data {{0 1 2 0 0 -1} {} 0} label: BBa_J72163 GlpT Promoter"
     misc_feature    390..555
                     /label="E. coli GPDH Promoter"
                     /ApEinfo_revcolor="#b1ff67"
                     /ApEinfo_fwdcolor="#b1ff67"
                     /note="ApEinfo_revcolor: #9eff91 ApEinfo_graphicformat: arrow_data {{0 1 2 0 0 -1} {} 0} label: E. coli GPDH Promoter"
     misc_feature    520..555
                     /label="sfGFP Ribosome Binding Site"
                     /ApEinfo_revcolor="#b1ff67"
                     /ApEinfo_fwdcolor="#b1ff67"
                     /note="ApEinfo_revcolor: #9EFF91 ApEinfo_graphicformat: arrow_data {{0 1 2 0 0 -1} {} 0} label: sfGFP Ribosome Binding Site"
     misc_feature    538..549
                     /label="Elowitz RBS (BBa_B0034)"
                     /ApEinfo_revcolor="#75c6a9"
                     /ApEinfo_fwdcolor="#75c6a9"
                     /note="ApEinfo_revcolor: #34EB99 ApEinfo_graphicformat: arrow_data {{0 1 2 0 0 -1} {} 0} label: Elowitz RBS (BBa_B0034)"
     misc_feature    556..1272
                     /label="sfGFP"
                     /ApEinfo_revcolor="#b1ff67"
                     /ApEinfo_fwdcolor="#b1ff67"
                     /note="ApEinfo_revcolor: #34FF03 ApEinfo_graphicformat: arrow_data {{0 1 2 0 0 -1} {} 0} label: sfGFP"
     misc_feature    559..1269
                     /label="sfGFP"
                     /ApEinfo_revcolor="#84b0dc"
                     /ApEinfo_fwdcolor="#84b0dc"
                     /note="ApEinfo_revcolor: #ellow ApEinfo_fwdcolor: #ellow ApEinfo_graphicformat: arrow_data {{0 1 2 0 0 -1} {} 0} label: sfGFP"
     Binding Site    624..640
                     /label="Gal4p-Binding Site"
                     /ApEinfo_revcolor="#f58a5e"
                     /ApEinfo_fwdcolor="#f58a5e"
     Binding Site    complement(624..640)
                     /label="Gal4p-Binding Site"
                     /ApEinfo_revcolor="#f58a5e"
                     /ApEinfo_fwdcolor="#f58a5e"
     misc_feature    1273..1352
                     /label="Ec_rrfBt1 (BBa_B0010, TrrnB1)"
                     /ApEinfo_revcolor="#d59687"
                     /ApEinfo_fwdcolor="#d59687"
                     /note="ApEinfo_revcolor: #FFADAD ApEinfo_graphicformat: arrow_data {{0 1 2 0 0 -1} {} 0} label: Ec_rrfBt1 (BBa_B0010, TrrnB1)"
     misc_feature    1273..1352
                     /label="Ec_rrfB + T7_TE (BBa_B0015)"
                     /ApEinfo_revcolor="#d59687"
                     /ApEinfo_fwdcolor="#d59687"
                     /note="ApEinfo_revcolor: #FFADAD ApEinfo_graphicformat: arrow_data {{0 1 2 0 0 -1} {} 0} label: Ec_rrfB + T7_TE (BBa_B0015)"
     misc_feature    1273..1401
                     /label="BBa_B0015 Terminator"
                     /ApEinfo_revcolor="#b1ff67"
                     /ApEinfo_fwdcolor="#b1ff67"
                     /note="ApEinfo_revcolor: #9EFF91 ApEinfo_graphicformat: arrow_data {{0 1 2 0 0 -1} {} 0} label: BBa_B0015 Terminator"
     misc_feature    1361..1401
                     /label="Ec_rrfB + T7_TE (BBa_B0015)"
                     /ApEinfo_revcolor="#d59687"
                     /ApEinfo_fwdcolor="#d59687"
                     /note="ApEinfo_revcolor: #FFADAD ApEinfo_graphicformat: arrow_data {{0 1 2 0 0 -1} {} 0} label: Ec_rrfB + T7_TE (BBa_B0015)"
     misc_feature    1361..1401
                     /label="T7_TE (BBa_B0012) T71.3t"
                     /ApEinfo_revcolor="#d59687"
                     /ApEinfo_fwdcolor="#d59687"
                     /note="ApEinfo_revcolor: #FFADAD ApEinfo_graphicformat: arrow_data {{0 1 2 0 0 -1} {} 0} label: T7_TE (BBa_B0012) T71.3t"
     misc_feature    1402..1407
                     /label="BsaI"
                     /ApEinfo_revcolor="#b1ff67"
                     /ApEinfo_fwdcolor="#b1ff67"
                     /note="ApEinfo_revcolor: #e72e00 ApEinfo_graphicformat: arrow_data {{0 1 2 0 0 -1} {} 0} label: BsaI"
     misc_feature    1402..1407
                     /label="BsaI"
                     /ApEinfo_revcolor="#b1ff67"
                     /ApEinfo_fwdcolor="#b1ff67"
                     /note="ApEinfo_revcolor: #E72E00 ApEinfo_graphicformat: arrow_data {{0 1 2 0 0 -1} {} 0} label: BsaI"
     misc_feature    1409..1412
                     /label="BsaI"
                     /ApEinfo_revcolor="#b1ff67"
                     /ApEinfo_fwdcolor="#b1ff67"
                     /note="ApEinfo_revcolor: #E72E00 ApEinfo_graphicformat: arrow_data {{0 1 2 0 0 -1} {} 0} label: BsaI"
     misc_feature    1409..1412
                     /label="BsaI"
                     /ApEinfo_revcolor="#b1ff67"
                     /ApEinfo_fwdcolor="#b1ff67"
                     /note="ApEinfo_revcolor: #e72e00 ApEinfo_graphicformat: arrow_data {{0 1 2 0 0 -1} {} 0} label: BsaI"
     misc_feature    1460..2223
                     /label="ColE1"
                     /ApEinfo_revcolor="#7f7f7f"
                     /ApEinfo_fwdcolor="#7f7f7f"
                     /note="ApEinfo_revcolor: #7f7f7f ApEinfo_graphicformat: arrow_data {{0 1 2 0 0 -1} {} 0} label: ColE1"
     misc_feature    1460..2223
                     /label="ColE1"
                     /ApEinfo_revcolor="#7f7f7f"
                     /ApEinfo_fwdcolor="#7f7f7f"
                     /note="ApEinfo_revcolor: #7F7F7F ApEinfo_graphicformat: arrow_data {{0 1 2 0 0 -1} {} 0} label: ColE1"
     None            complement(1541..2223)
                     /label="Col E1 Origin"
                     /ApEinfo_revcolor="#b1ff67"
                     /ApEinfo_fwdcolor="#b1ff67"
     misc_feature    1898..1903
                     /label="MTK Kozak"
                     /ApEinfo_revcolor="#b4abac"
                     /ApEinfo_fwdcolor="#b4abac"
     misc_feature    1911..1916
                     /label="MTK Kozak"
                     /ApEinfo_revcolor="#b4abac"
                     /ApEinfo_fwdcolor="#b4abac"
     Binding Site    2069..2085
                     /label="Gal4p-Binding Site"
                     /ApEinfo_revcolor="#f58a5e"
                     /ApEinfo_fwdcolor="#f58a5e"
     Binding Site    complement(2069..2085)
                     /label="Gal4p-Binding Site"
                     /ApEinfo_revcolor="#f58a5e"
                     /ApEinfo_fwdcolor="#f58a5e"
     misc_feature    2224..2371
                     /label="KanR Promoter"
                     /ApEinfo_revcolor="#b1ff67"
                     /ApEinfo_fwdcolor="#b1ff67"
                     /note="ApEinfo_revcolor: #93ff35 ApEinfo_graphicformat: arrow_data {{0 1 2 0 0 -1} {} 0} label: KanR Promoter"
     misc_feature    2224..2371
                     /label="KanR Promoter"
                     /ApEinfo_revcolor="#b1ff67"
                     /ApEinfo_fwdcolor="#b1ff67"
                     /note="ApEinfo_revcolor: #93FF35 ApEinfo_graphicformat: arrow_data {{0 1 2 0 0 -1} {} 0} label: KanR Promoter"
     misc_feature    2372..240
                     /label="KanR"
                     /ApEinfo_revcolor="#008000"
                     /ApEinfo_fwdcolor="#008000"
                     /note="ApEinfo_revcolor: #008000 ApEinfo_graphicformat: arrow_data {{0 1 2 0 0 -1} {} 0} label: KanR"
     misc_feature    2372..240
                     /label="KanR"
                     /ApEinfo_revcolor="#008000"
                     /ApEinfo_fwdcolor="#008000"
                     /note="ApEinfo_revcolor: #008000 ApEinfo_graphicformat: arrow_data {{0 1 2 0 0 -1} {} 0} label: KanR"
ORIGIN
        1 tggctggcct gttgaacaag tctggaaaga aatgcataag cttttgccat tctcaccgga
       61 ttcagtcgtc actcatggtg atttctcact tgataacctt atttttgacg aggggaaatt
      121 aataggttgt attgatgttg gacgagtcgg aatcgcagac cgataccagg atcttgccat
      181 cctatggaac tgcctcggtg agttttctcc ttcattacag aaacggcttt ttcaaaaata
      241 tggtattgat aatcctgata tgaataaatt gcagtttcat ttgatgctcg atgagttttt
      301 ctaatcagaa ttggttaatt ggttgtaaca cgcggccgcc cctgaattcg catctagtct
      361 agacacctgc aaaactgaaa cgtgagaccg aaagtgaaac gtgatttcat gcgtcatttt
      421 gaacattttg taaatcttat ttaataatgt gtgcggcaat tcacatttaa tttatgaatg
      481 ttttcttaac atcgcggcaa ctcaagaaac ggcaggttcg gatcttagct actagagaaa
      541 gaggagaaat actagatgcg taaaggcgaa gagctgttca ctggtgtcgt ccctattctg
      601 gtggaactgg atggtgatgt caacggtcat aagttttccg tgcgtggcga gggtgaaggt
      661 gacgcaacta atggtaaact gacgctgaag ttcatctgta ctactggtaa actgccggtt
      721 ccttggccga ctctggtaac gacgctgact tatggtgttc agtgctttgc tcgttatccg
      781 gaccatatga agcagcatga cttcttcaag tccgccatgc cggaaggcta tgtgcaggaa
      841 cgcacgattt cctttaagga tgacggcacg tacaaaacgc gtgcggaagt gaaatttgaa
      901 ggcgataccc tggtaaaccg cattgagctg aaaggcattg actttaaaga ggacggcaat
      961 atcctgggcc ataagctgga atacaatttt aacagccaca atgtttacat caccgccgat
     1021 aaacaaaaaa atggcattaa agcgaatttt aaaattcgcc acaacgtgga ggatggcagc
     1081 gtgcagctgg ctgatcacta ccagcaaaac actccaatcg gtgatggtcc tgttctgctg
     1141 ccagacaatc actatctgag cacgcaaagc gttctgtcta aagatccgaa cgagaaacgc
     1201 gatcatatgg ttctgctgga gttcgtaacc gcagcgggca tcacgcatgg tatggatgaa
     1261 ctgtacaaat gaccaggcat caaataaaac gaaaggctca gtcgaaagac tgggcctttc
     1321 gttttatctg ttgtttgtcg gtgaacgctc tctactagag tcacactggc tcaccttcgg
     1381 gtgggccttt ctgcgtttat aggtctcagc tgagcatttt gcaggtgact agtctagtgc
     1441 actgcagtac agcggccgca cggttatcca cagaatcagg ggataacgca ggaaagaaca
     1501 tgtgagcaaa aggccagcaa aaggccagga accgtaaaaa ggccgcgttg ctggcgtttt
     1561 tccataggct ccgcccccct gacgagcatc acaaaaatcg acgctcaagt cagaggtggc
     1621 gaaacccgac aggactataa agataccagg cgtttccccc tggaagctcc ctcgtgcgct
     1681 ctcctgttcc gaccctgccg cttaccggat acctgtccgc ctttctccct tcgggaagcg
     1741 tggcgctttc tcatagctca cgctgtaggt atctcagttc ggtgtaggtc gttcgctcca
     1801 agctgggctg tgtgcacgaa ccccccgttc agcccgaccg ctgcgcctta tccggtaact
     1861 atcgtcttga gtccaacccg gtaagacacg acttatcgcc actggcagca gccactggta
     1921 acaggattag cagagcgagg tatgtaggcg gtgctacaga gttcttgaag tggtggccta
     1981 actacggcta cactagaaga acagtatttg gtatctgcgc tctgctgaag ccagttacct
     2041 tcggaaaaag agttggtagc tcttgatccg gcaaacaaac caccgctggt agcggtggtt
     2101 tttttgtttg caagcagcag attacgcgca gaaaaaaagg atctcaagaa gatcctttga
     2161 tcttttctac ggggtctgac gctcagtgga acgaaaactc acgttaaggg attttggtca
     2221 tgactgatcc ttcaactcag caaaagttcg atttattcaa caaagccacg ttgtgtctca
     2281 aaatctctga tgttacattg cacaagataa aaatatatca tcatgaacaa taaaactgtc
     2341 tgcttacata aacagtaata caaggggtgt tatgagccat attcaacggg aaacgtcttg
     2401 ctccaggccg cgattaaatt ccaacatgga tgctgattta tatgggtata aatgggctcg
     2461 cgataatgtc gggcaatcag gtgcgacaat ctatcgattg tatgggaagc ccgatgcgcc
     2521 agagttgttt ctgaaacatg gcaaaggtag cgttgccaat gatgttacag atgagatggt
     2581 cagactaaac tggctgacgg aatttatgcc tcttccgacc atcaagcatt ttatccgtac
     2641 tcctgatgat gcatggttac tcaccactgc gatccccggg aaaacagcat tccaggtatt
     2701 agaagaatat cctgattcag gtgaaaatat tgttgatgcg ctggcagtgt tcctgcgccg
     2761 gttgcattcg attcctgttt gtaattgtcc ttttaacagc gatcgcgtat ttcgcctcgc
     2821 tcaggcgcaa tcacgaatga ataacggttt ggttgatgcg agtgattttg atgacgagcg
     2881 taa
//
