# Supplementary material for: Small molecule and cell contact-inducible systems for controlling expression and differentiation in stem cells
Source: bioRxiv preprint, doi:10.1101/2024.03.12.584464, version 1 (2024-03-12)
Supplement: Supplemental DNA Sequences [file 584464_file02.zip › pmk833-notch361-snipr-3b.gb]

LOCUS       pMK833_-_Notch361_SNIPR 2466 bp ds-DNA     circular     12-MAR-2024
DEFINITION  .
ACCESSION   <unknown id>
VERSION     <unknown id>
COMMENT     Imported using the Genbank importer. File name: pMK833.gb
FEATURES             Location/Qualifiers
     None            75..757
                     /label="Col E1 Origin"
                     /ApEinfo_revcolor="#b1ff67"
                     /ApEinfo_fwdcolor="#b1ff67"
     misc_feature    complement(75..838)
                     /label="ColE1"
                     /ApEinfo_revcolor="#7f7f7f"
                     /ApEinfo_fwdcolor="#7f7f7f"
     misc_feature    complement(75..838)
                     /label="ColE1"
                     /ApEinfo_revcolor="#7f7f7f"
                     /ApEinfo_fwdcolor="#7f7f7f"
     Binding Site    213..229
                     /label="Gal4p-Binding Site"
                     /ApEinfo_revcolor="#f58a5e"
                     /ApEinfo_fwdcolor="#f58a5e"
     Binding Site    complement(213..229)
                     /label="Gal4p-Binding Site"
                     /ApEinfo_revcolor="#f58a5e"
                     /ApEinfo_fwdcolor="#f58a5e"
     misc_feature    843..848
                     /label="BsaI"
                     /ApEinfo_revcolor="#b1ff67"
                     /ApEinfo_fwdcolor="#b1ff67"
     misc_feature    843..848
                     /label="BsaI"
                     /ApEinfo_revcolor="#b1ff67"
                     /ApEinfo_fwdcolor="#b1ff67"
     misc_feature    850..853
                     /label="BsaI"
                     /ApEinfo_revcolor="#b1ff67"
                     /ApEinfo_fwdcolor="#b1ff67"
     misc_feature    850..853
                     /label="BsaI"
                     /ApEinfo_revcolor="#b1ff67"
                     /ApEinfo_fwdcolor="#b1ff67"
     misc_feature    854..1018
                     /label="hingeNotch361"
                     /ApEinfo_revcolor="#b7e6d7"
                     /ApEinfo_fwdcolor="#b7e6d7"
     CDS             854..1018
                     /label="Translation 854-1018"
                     /translation="TTTPAPRPPTPAPTIASQPLSLRPEACFMYVAAAAFVLLFFVGCGVLLSKRKRKH"
     primer          complement(1000..1033)
                     /label="HingeNotch_R"
                     /note="sequence: ATGCCGTCTCTCCCagtgcttccgtttcctcttg"
                     /ApEinfo_revcolor="#9eafd2"
                     /ApEinfo_fwdcolor="#9eafd2"
     misc_feature    1019..1651
                     /label="Notch Gal4VP64"
                     /ApEinfo_revcolor="#f58a5e"
                     /ApEinfo_fwdcolor="#f58a5e"
     CDS             1019..1651
                     /label="Translation 1019-1651"
                     /translation="MKLLSSIEQACDICRLKKLKCSKEKPKCAKCLKNNWECRYSPKTKRSPLTRAHLTEVESRLERLEQLFLLIFPREDLDMILKMDSLQDIKALLTGLFVQDNVNKDAVTDRLASVETDMPLTLRQHRISATSSSEESSNKGQRQLTVSAAAGGSGGSGGSDALDDFDLDMLGSDALDDFDLDMLGSDALDDFDLDMLGSDALDDFDLDMLGS"
     misc_feature    1496..1645
                     /label="VP64"
                     /ApEinfo_revcolor="#d59687"
                     /ApEinfo_fwdcolor="#d59687"
     misc_feature    complement(1654..1657)
                     /label="BsaI"
                     /ApEinfo_revcolor="#b1ff67"
                     /ApEinfo_fwdcolor="#b1ff67"
     misc_feature    complement(1654..1657)
                     /label="BsaI"
                     /ApEinfo_revcolor="#b1ff67"
                     /ApEinfo_fwdcolor="#b1ff67"
     misc_feature    complement(1659..1664)
                     /label="BsaI"
                     /ApEinfo_revcolor="#b1ff67"
                     /ApEinfo_fwdcolor="#b1ff67"
     misc_feature    complement(1659..1664)
                     /label="BsaI"
                     /ApEinfo_revcolor="#b1ff67"
                     /ApEinfo_fwdcolor="#b1ff67"
     misc_feature    complement(1667..1775)
                     /label="CamR Terminator"
                     /ApEinfo_revcolor="#84b0dc"
                     /ApEinfo_fwdcolor="#84b0dc"
     misc_feature    complement(1667..1775)
                     /label="CamR Terminator"
                     /ApEinfo_revcolor="#84b0dc"
                     /ApEinfo_fwdcolor="#84b0dc"
     misc_feature    complement(1776..2435)
                     /label="CamR"
                     /ApEinfo_revcolor="#0000ff"
                     /ApEinfo_fwdcolor="#0000ff"
     misc_feature    complement(1776..2435)
                     /label="CamR"
                     /ApEinfo_revcolor="#0000ff"
                     /ApEinfo_fwdcolor="#0000ff"
     misc_feature    complement(2436..74)
                     /label="CamR Promoter"
                     /ApEinfo_revcolor="#84b0dc"
                     /ApEinfo_fwdcolor="#84b0dc"
     misc_feature    complement(2436..74)
                     /label="CamR Promoter"
                     /ApEinfo_revcolor="#84b0dc"
                     /ApEinfo_fwdcolor="#84b0dc"
ORIGIN
        1 aactcaaaaa atacgcccgg tagtgatctt atttcattat ggtgaaagtt ggaacctctt
       61 acgtgcccga tcaatcatga ccaaaatccc ttaacgtgag ttttcgttcc actgagcgtc
      121 agaccccgta gaaaagatca aaggatcttc ttgagatcct ttttttctgc gcgtaatctg
      181 ctgcttgcaa acaaaaaaac caccgctacc agcggtggtt tgtttgccgg atcaagagct
      241 accaactctt tttccgaagg taactggctt cagcagagcg cagataccaa atactgttct
      301 tctagtgtag ccgtagttag gccaccactt caagaactct gtagcaccgc ctacatacct
      361 cgctctgcta atcctgttac cagtggctgc tgccagtggc gataagtcgt gtcttaccgg
      421 gttggactca agacgatagt taccggataa ggcgcagcgg tcgggctgaa cggggggttc
      481 gtgcacacag cccagcttgg agcgaacgac ctacaccgaa ctgagatacc tacagcgtga
      541 gctatgagaa agcgccacgc ttcccgaagg gagaaaggcg gacaggtatc cggtaagcgg
      601 cagggtcgga acaggagagc gcacgaggga gcttccaggg ggaaacgcct ggtatcttta
      661 tagtcctgtc gggtttcgcc acctctgact tgagcgtcga tttttgtgat gctcgtcagg
      721 ggggcggagc ctatggaaaa acgccagcaa cgcggccttt ttacggttcc tggccttttg
      781 ctggcctttt gctcacatgt tctttcctgc gttatcccct gattctgtgg ataaccgtag
      841 tcggtctcat tctaccacga cgccagcgcc gcgaccacca acaccggcgc ccaccatcgc
      901 gtcgcagccc ctgtccctgc gcccagaggc gtgctttatg tacgtggcag ccgcggcatt
      961 tgtacttctg tttttcgtgg ggtgcggtgt gcttctcagc aagaggaaac ggaagcacat
     1021 gaagctgctg agcagcatcg agcaggcctg tgacatctgc cggctgaaga aactgaagtg
     1081 cagcaaagaa aagcccaagt gcgccaagtg cctgaagaac aactgggagt gccggtacag
     1141 ccccaagacc aagagaagcc ccctgaccag agcccacctg accgaggtgg aaagccggct
     1201 ggaaagactg gaacagctgt ttctgctgat cttcccacgc gaggacctgg acatgatcct
     1261 gaagatggac agcctgcagg acatcaaggc cctgctgacc ggcctgttcg tgcaggacaa
     1321 cgtgaacaag gacgccgtga ccgacagact ggccagcgtg gaaaccgaca tgcccctgac
     1381 cctgcggcag cacagaatca gcgccaccag cagcagcgag gaaagcagca acaagggcca
     1441 gcggcagctg acagtgtctg ctgctgcagg cggaagcgga ggctctggcg gatctgatgc
     1501 cctggacgac ttcgacctgg atatgctggg cagcgacgcc ctggatgatt ttgatctgga
     1561 catgctggga tctgacgctc tggacgattt cgatctcgac atgttgggat cagatgcact
     1621 ggatgacttt gacctggaca tgctcggatc aggatcctga gaccagacca ataaaaaacg
     1681 cccggcggca accgagcgtt ctgaacaaat ccagatggag ttctgaggtc attactggat
     1741 ctatcaacag gagtccaagc gagctcgata tcaaattacg ccccgccctg ccactcatcg
     1801 cagtactgtt gtaattcatt aagcattctg ccgacatgga agccatcaca aacggcatga
     1861 tgaacctgaa tcgccagcgg catcagcacc ttgtcgcctt gcgtataata tttgcccatg
     1921 gtgaaaacgg gggcgaagaa gttgtccata ttggccacgt ttaaatcaaa actggtgaaa
     1981 ctcacccagg gattggctga aacgaaaaac atattctcaa taaacccttt agggaaatag
     2041 gccaggtttt caccgtaaca cgccacatct tgcgaatata tgtgtagaaa ctgccggaaa
     2101 tcgtcgtggt attcactcca gagcgatgaa aacgtttcag tttgctcatg gaaaacggtg
     2161 taacaagggt gaacactatc ccatatcacc agctcaccgt ctttcattgc catacgaaat
     2221 tccggatgag cattcatcag gcgggcaaga atgtgaataa aggccggata aaacttgtgc
     2281 ttatttttct ttacggtctt taaaaaggcc gtaatatcca gctgaacggt ctggttatag
     2341 gtacattgag caactgactg aaatgcctca aaatgttctt tacgatgcca ttgggatata
     2401 tcaacggtgg tatatccagt gatttttttc tccattttag cttccttagc tcctgaaaat
     2461 ctcgat
//
