# Supplementary material for: Small molecule and cell contact-inducible systems for controlling expression and differentiation in stem cells
Source: bioRxiv preprint, doi:10.1101/2024.03.12.584464, version 1 (2024-03-12)
Supplement: Supplemental DNA Sequences [file 584464_file02.zip › pss032-ef1a-nbalfa-notch361-t2a-mcherry-tu.gb]

LOCUS       pSS032_-_EF1a-NBALFA-No 5101 bp ds-DNA     circular     04-APR-2022
DEFINITION  .
FEATURES             Location/Qualifiers
     misc_feature    48..811
                     /label="ColE1"
                     /ApEinfo_revcolor="#7f7f7f"
                     /ApEinfo_fwdcolor="#7f7f7f"
                     /note="ApEinfo_revcolor: #7F7F7F ApEinfo_graphicformat: arrow_data {{0 1 2 0 0 -1} {} 0} label: ColE1"
     misc_feature    48..811
                     /label="ColE1"
                     /ApEinfo_revcolor="#7f7f7f"
                     /ApEinfo_fwdcolor="#7f7f7f"
                     /note="ApEinfo_revcolor: #7f7f7f ApEinfo_graphicformat: arrow_data {{0 1 2 0 0 -1} {} 0} label: ColE1"
     None            complement(129..811)
                     /label="Col E1 Origin"
                     /ApEinfo_revcolor="#b1ff67"
                     /ApEinfo_fwdcolor="#b1ff67"
     misc_feature    486..491
                     /label="MTK Kozak"
                     /ApEinfo_revcolor="#b4abac"
                     /ApEinfo_fwdcolor="#b4abac"
     misc_feature    499..504
                     /label="MTK Kozak"
                     /ApEinfo_revcolor="#b4abac"
                     /ApEinfo_fwdcolor="#b4abac"
     Binding Site    657..673
                     /label="Gal4p-Binding Site"
                     /ApEinfo_revcolor="#f58a5e"
                     /ApEinfo_fwdcolor="#f58a5e"
     Binding Site    complement(657..673)
                     /label="Gal4p-Binding Site"
                     /ApEinfo_revcolor="#f58a5e"
                     /ApEinfo_fwdcolor="#f58a5e"
     misc_feature    812..959
                     /label="KanR Promoter"
                     /ApEinfo_revcolor="#b1ff67"
                     /ApEinfo_fwdcolor="#b1ff67"
                     /note="ApEinfo_revcolor: #93ff35 ApEinfo_graphicformat: arrow_data {{0 1 2 0 0 -1} {} 0} label: KanR Promoter"
     misc_feature    812..959
                     /label="KanR Promoter"
                     /ApEinfo_revcolor="#b1ff67"
                     /ApEinfo_fwdcolor="#b1ff67"
                     /note="ApEinfo_revcolor: #93FF35 ApEinfo_graphicformat: arrow_data {{0 1 2 0 0 -1} {} 0} label: KanR Promoter"
     misc_feature    960..1711
                     /label="KanR"
                     /ApEinfo_revcolor="#008000"
                     /ApEinfo_fwdcolor="#008000"
                     /note="ApEinfo_revcolor: #008000 ApEinfo_graphicformat: arrow_data {{0 1 2 0 0 -1} {} 0} label: KanR"
     misc_feature    960..1711
                     /label="KanR"
                     /ApEinfo_revcolor="#008000"
                     /ApEinfo_fwdcolor="#008000"
                     /note="ApEinfo_revcolor: #008000 ApEinfo_graphicformat: arrow_data {{0 1 2 0 0 -1} {} 0} label: KanR"
     misc_feature    1712..1775
                     /label="KanR"
                     /ApEinfo_revcolor="#008000"
                     /ApEinfo_fwdcolor="#008000"
                     /note="ApEinfo_revcolor: #008000 ApEinfo_graphicformat: arrow_data {{0 1 2 0 0 -1} {} 0} label: KanR"
     misc_feature    1712..1775
                     /label="KanR"
                     /ApEinfo_revcolor="#008000"
                     /ApEinfo_fwdcolor="#008000"
                     /note="ApEinfo_revcolor: #008000 ApEinfo_graphicformat: arrow_data {{0 1 2 0 0 -1} {} 0} label: KanR"
     misc_feature    1776..1802
                     /label="KanR Terminator"
                     /ApEinfo_revcolor="#b1ff67"
                     /ApEinfo_fwdcolor="#b1ff67"
                     /note="ApEinfo_revcolor: #93FF35 ApEinfo_graphicformat: arrow_data {{0 1 2 0 0 -1} {} 0} label: KanR Terminator"
     misc_feature    1776..1802
                     /label="KanR Terminator"
                     /ApEinfo_revcolor="#b1ff67"
                     /ApEinfo_fwdcolor="#b1ff67"
                     /note="ApEinfo_revcolor: #93ff35 ApEinfo_graphicformat: arrow_data {{0 1 2 0 0 -1} {} 0} label: KanR Terminator"
     misc_feature    1854..2815
                     /label="EF1Alpha"
                     /ApEinfo_revcolor="#85dae9"
                     /ApEinfo_fwdcolor="#85dae9"
     misc_feature    2817..2971
                     /label="EF1Alpha"
                     /ApEinfo_revcolor="#85dae9"
                     /ApEinfo_fwdcolor="#85dae9"
     misc_feature    3099..3128
                     /label="myc tag"
                     /ApEinfo_revcolor="#84b0dc"
                     /ApEinfo_fwdcolor="#84b0dc"
     CDS             3129..3298
                     /label="NBALFA"
                     /ApEinfo_revcolor="#993300"
                     /ApEinfo_fwdcolor="#993300"
     misc_feature    3293..3298
                     /label="REPLACE"
                     /ApEinfo_revcolor="#ff00ff"
                     /ApEinfo_fwdcolor="#ff00ff"
     CDS             3299..3500
                     /label="P1085 gblock"
                     /ApEinfo_revcolor="#f8d3a9"
                     /ApEinfo_fwdcolor="#f8d3a9"
     CDS             3299..3500
                     /label="NBALFA"
                     /ApEinfo_revcolor="#993300"
                     /ApEinfo_fwdcolor="#993300"
     misc_feature    3501..3502
                     /label="GG for GS_3a"
                     /ApEinfo_revcolor="#b4abac"
                     /ApEinfo_fwdcolor="#b4abac"
     misc_feature    3507..3671
                     /label="hingeNotch361"
                     /ApEinfo_revcolor="#b7e6d7"
                     /ApEinfo_fwdcolor="#b7e6d7"
     misc_feature    3672..4304
                     /label="Notch Gal4VP64"
                     /ApEinfo_revcolor="#f58a5e"
                     /ApEinfo_fwdcolor="#f58a5e"
     misc_feature    4149..4298
                     /label="VP64"
                     /ApEinfo_revcolor="#d59687"
                     /ApEinfo_fwdcolor="#d59687"
     misc_feature    4320..4373
                     /label="T2A"
                     /ApEinfo_revcolor="#ff9ccd"
                     /ApEinfo_fwdcolor="#ff9ccd"
     misc_feature    4383..5090
                     /label="mCherry"
                     /ApEinfo_revcolor="#f58a5e"
                     /ApEinfo_fwdcolor="#f58a5e"
ORIGIN
        1 agcattttgc aggtgactag tctagtgcac tgcagtacag cggccgcacg gttatccaca
       61 gaatcagggg ataacgcagg aaagaacatg tgagcaaaag gccagcaaaa ggccaggaac
      121 cgtaaaaagg ccgcgttgct ggcgtttttc cataggctcc gcccccctga cgagcatcac
      181 aaaaatcgac gctcaagtca gaggtggcga aacccgacag gactataaag ataccaggcg
      241 tttccccctg gaagctccct cgtgcgctct cctgttccga ccctgccgct taccggatac
      301 ctgtccgcct ttctcccttc gggaagcgtg gcgctttctc atagctcacg ctgtaggtat
      361 ctcagttcgg tgtaggtcgt tcgctccaag ctgggctgtg tgcacgaacc ccccgttcag
      421 cccgaccgct gcgccttatc cggtaactat cgtcttgagt ccaacccggt aagacacgac
      481 ttatcgccac tggcagcagc cactggtaac aggattagca gagcgaggta tgtaggcggt
      541 gctacagagt tcttgaagtg gtggcctaac tacggctaca ctagaagaac agtatttggt
      601 atctgcgctc tgctgaagcc agttaccttc ggaaaaagag ttggtagctc ttgatccggc
      661 aaacaaacca ccgctggtag cggtggtttt tttgtttgca agcagcagat tacgcgcaga
      721 aaaaaaggat ctcaagaaga tcctttgatc ttttctacgg ggtctgacgc tcagtggaac
      781 gaaaactcac gttaagggat tttggtcatg actgatcctt caactcagca aaagttcgat
      841 ttattcaaca aagccacgtt gtgtctcaaa atctctgatg ttacattgca caagataaaa
      901 atatatcatc atgaacaata aaactgtctg cttacataaa cagtaataca aggggtgtta
      961 tgagccatat tcaacgggaa acgtcttgct ccaggccgcg attaaattcc aacatggatg
     1021 ctgatttata tgggtataaa tgggctcgcg ataatgtcgg gcaatcaggt gcgacaatct
     1081 atcgattgta tgggaagccc gatgcgccag agttgtttct gaaacatggc aaaggtagcg
     1141 ttgccaatga tgttacagat gagatggtca gactaaactg gctgacggaa tttatgcctc
     1201 ttccgaccat caagcatttt atccgtactc ctgatgatgc atggttactc accactgcga
     1261 tccccgggaa aacagcattc caggtattag aagaatatcc tgattcaggt gaaaatattg
     1321 ttgatgcgct ggcagtgttc ctgcgccggt tgcattcgat tcctgtttgt aattgtcctt
     1381 ttaacagcga tcgcgtattt cgcctcgctc aggcgcaatc acgaatgaat aacggtttgg
     1441 ttgatgcgag tgattttgat gacgagcgta atggctggcc tgttgaacaa gtctggaaag
     1501 aaatgcataa gcttttgcca ttctcaccgg attcagtcgt cactcatggt gatttctcac
     1561 ttgataacct tatttttgac gaggggaaat taataggttg tattgatgtt ggacgagtcg
     1621 gaatcgcaga ccgataccag gatcttgcca tcctatggaa ctgcctcggt gagttttctc
     1681 cttcattaca gaaacggctt tttcaaaaat atggtattga taatcctgat atgaataaat
     1741 tgcagtttca tttgatgctc gatgagtttt tctaatcaga attggttaat tggttgtaac
     1801 acgcggccgc ccctgaattc gcatctagtc tagacacctg caaaactgaa acgGTGCCCG
     1861 TCAGTGGGCA GAGCGCACAT CGCCCACAGT CCCCGAGAAG TTGGGGGGAG GGGTCGGCAA
     1921 TTGAACCGGT GCCTAGAGAA GGTGGCGCGG GGTAAACTGG GAAAGTGATG TCGTGTACTG
     1981 GCTCCGCCTT TTTCCCGAGG GTGGGGGAGA ACCGTATATA AGTGCAGTAG TCGCCGTGAA
     2041 CGTTCTTTTT CGCAACGGGT TTGCCGCCAG AACACAGGTA AGTGCCGTGT GTGGTTCCCG
     2101 CGGGCCTGGC CTCTTTACGG GTTATGGCCC TTGCGTGCCT TGAATTACTT CCACCTGGCT
     2161 GCAGTACGTG ATTCTTGATC CCGAGCTTCG GGTTGGAAGT GGGTGGGAGA GTTCGAGGCC
     2221 TTGCGCTTAA GGAGCCCCTT CGCCTCGTGC TTGAGTTGAG GCCTGGCCTG GGCGCTGGGG
     2281 CCGCCGCGTG CGAATCTGGT GGCACCTTCG CGCCTGTCTC GCTGCTTTCG ATAAGTCTCT
     2341 AGCCATTTAA AATTTTTGAT GACCTGCTGC GACGCTTTTT TTCTGGCAAG ATAGTCTTGT
     2401 AAATGCGGGC CAAGATCTGC ACACTGGTAT TTCGGTTTTT GGGGCCGCGG GCGGCGACGG
     2461 GGCCCGTGCG TCCCAGCGCA CATGTTCGGC GAGGCGGGGC CTGCGAGCGC GGCCACCGAG
     2521 AATCGGACGG GGGTAGTCTC AAGCTGGCCG GCCTGCTCTG GTGCCTGGCC TCGCGCCGCC
     2581 GTGTATCGCC CCGCCCTGGG CGGCAAGGCT GGCCCGGTCG GCACCAGTTG CGTGAGCGGA
     2641 AAGATGGCCG CTTCCCGGCC CTGCTGCAGG GAGCTCAAAA TGGAGGACGC GGCGCTCGGG
     2701 AGAGCGGGCG GGTGAGTCAC CCACACAAAG GAAAAGGGCC TTTCCGTCCT CAGCCGTCGC
     2761 TTCATGTGAC TCCACGGAGT ACCGGGCGCC GTCCAGGCAC CTCGATTAGT TCTCGcGCTT
     2821 TTGGAGTACG TCGTCTTTAG GTTGGGGGGA GGGGTTTTAT GCGATGGAGT TTCCCCACAC
     2881 TGAGTGGGTG GAGACTGAAG TTAGGCCAGC TTGGCACTTG ATGTAATTCT CCTTGGAATT
     2941 TGCCCTTTTT GAGTTTGGAT CTTGGTTCAT TCTCAAGCCT CAGACAGTGG TTCAAAGTTT
     3001 TTTTCTTCCA TTTCAGGTGT CGTGAgCTAG CCACTATGGC CTTACCAGTG ACCGCCTTGC
     3061 TCCTGCCGCT GGCCTTGCTG CTCCACGCCG CCAGGCCGGA GCAGAAGCTG ATCAGCGAGG
     3121 AGGACCTGag cggagaagtc cagttgcagg aaagcggagg aggtcttgtc cagcccggag
     3181 gctctcttcg cttgagttgc acggcaagcg gagtgacaat aagtgccttg aacgctatgg
     3241 ctatgggatg gtataggcag gccccaggag aaaggcgagt tatggtagca gccgtttctg
     3301 agcgggggaa tgccatgtat cgggagtcag tgcaggggcg ctttaccgtg accagagact
     3361 ttacaaacaa gatggtgagc ttgcaaatgg ataaccttaa acctgaagac actgcagtgt
     3421 actattgtca cgtgcttgaa gaccgagtgg attctttcca cgattattgg ggacaaggta
     3481 cacaggtgac agtgtcaagc GGTTCTacca cgacgccagc gccgcgacca ccaacaccgg
     3541 cgcccaccat cgcgtcgcag cccctgtccc tgcgcccaga ggcgtgcttt atgtacgtgg
     3601 cagccgcggc atttgtactt ctgtttttcg tggggtgcgg tgtgcttctc agcaagagga
     3661 aacggaagca catgaagctg ctgagcagca tcgagcaggc ctgtgacatc tgccggctga
     3721 agaaactgaa gtgcagcaaa gaaaagccca agtgcgccaa gtgcctgaag aacaactggg
     3781 agtgccggta cagccccaag accaagagaa gccccctgac cagagcccac ctgaccgagg
     3841 tggaaagccg gctggaaaga ctggaacagc tgtttctgct gatcttccca cgcgaggacc
     3901 tggacatgat cctgaagatg gacagcctgc aggacatcaa ggccctgctg accggcctgt
     3961 tcgtgcagga caacgtgaac aaggacgccg tgaccgacag actggccagc gtggaaaccg
     4021 acatgcccct gaccctgcgg cagcacagaa tcagcgccac cagcagcagc gaggaaagca
     4081 gcaacaaggg ccagcggcag ctgacagtgt ctgctgctgc aggcggaagc ggaggctctg
     4141 gcggatctga tgccctggac gacttcgacc tggatatgct gggcagcgac gccctggatg
     4201 attttgatct ggacatgctg ggatctgacg ctctggacga tttcgatctc gacatgttgg
     4261 gatcagatgc actggatgac tttgacctgg acatgctcgg atcaggatcc GGGAGTGGCG
     4321 AAGGCAGGGG CTCCCTTTTG ACGTGCGGGG ATGTTGAAGA GAACCCTGGG CCCGGATCTG
     4381 GAatggtgag caagggcgag gaggataaca tggccatcat caaggagttc atgcgcttca
     4441 aggtgcacat ggagggctcc gtgaacggcc acgagttcga gatcgagggc gagggcgagg
     4501 gccgccccta cgagggcacc cagaccgcca agctgaaggt gaccaagggt ggccccctgc
     4561 ccttcgcctg ggacatcctg tcccctcagt tcatgtacgg ctccaaggcc tacgtgaagc
     4621 accccgccga catccccgac tacttgaagc tgtccttccc cgagggcttc aagtgggagc
     4681 gcgtgatgaa cttcgaggac ggcggcgtgg tgaccgtgac ccaggactcc tccctgcagg
     4741 acggcgagtt catctacaag gtgaagctgc gcggcaccaa cttcccctcc gacggccccg
     4801 taatgcagaa gaagaccatg ggctgggagg cctcctccga gcggatgtac cccgaggacg
     4861 gcgccctgaa gggcgagatc aagcagaggc tgaagctgaa ggacggcggc cactacgacg
     4921 ctgaggtcaa gaccacctac aaggccaaga agcccgtgca gctgcccggc gcctacaacg
     4981 tcaacatcaa gttggacatc acctcccaca acgaggacta caccatcgtg gaacagtacg
     5041 aacgcgccga gggccgccac tccaccggcg gcatggacga gctgtacaag TAATGGCgct
     5101 g
//
