# Supplementary material for: Small molecule and cell contact-inducible systems for controlling expression and differentiation in stem cells
Source: bioRxiv preprint, doi:10.1101/2024.03.12.584464, version 1 (2024-03-12)
Supplement: Supplemental DNA Sequences [file 584464_file02.zip › pss034-ef1a-alfafibcon-pdgfr-t2a-mcherry-tu.gb]

LOCUS       pSS034_-_EF1a-ALFAfibco 4363 bp ds-DNA     circular     24-FEB-2022
DEFINITION  .
FEATURES             Location/Qualifiers
     misc_feature    48..811
                     /label="ColE1"
                     /ApEinfo_revcolor="#7f7f7f"
                     /ApEinfo_fwdcolor="#7f7f7f"
                     /note="ApEinfo_revcolor: #7F7F7F ApEinfo_graphicformat: arrow_data {{0 1 2 0 0 -1} {} 0} label: ColE1"
     misc_feature    48..811
                     /label="ColE1"
                     /ApEinfo_revcolor="#7f7f7f"
                     /ApEinfo_fwdcolor="#7f7f7f"
                     /note="ApEinfo_revcolor: #7f7f7f ApEinfo_graphicformat: arrow_data {{0 1 2 0 0 -1} {} 0} label: ColE1"
     None            complement(129..811)
                     /label="Col E1 Origin"
                     /ApEinfo_revcolor="#b1ff67"
                     /ApEinfo_fwdcolor="#b1ff67"
     misc_feature    486..491
                     /label="MTK Kozak"
                     /ApEinfo_revcolor="#b4abac"
                     /ApEinfo_fwdcolor="#b4abac"
     misc_feature    499..504
                     /label="MTK Kozak"
                     /ApEinfo_revcolor="#b4abac"
                     /ApEinfo_fwdcolor="#b4abac"
     Binding Site    657..673
                     /label="Gal4p-Binding Site"
                     /ApEinfo_revcolor="#f58a5e"
                     /ApEinfo_fwdcolor="#f58a5e"
     Binding Site    complement(657..673)
                     /label="Gal4p-Binding Site"
                     /ApEinfo_revcolor="#f58a5e"
                     /ApEinfo_fwdcolor="#f58a5e"
     misc_feature    812..959
                     /label="KanR Promoter"
                     /ApEinfo_revcolor="#b1ff67"
                     /ApEinfo_fwdcolor="#b1ff67"
                     /note="ApEinfo_revcolor: #93FF35 ApEinfo_graphicformat: arrow_data {{0 1 2 0 0 -1} {} 0} label: KanR Promoter"
     misc_feature    812..959
                     /label="KanR Promoter"
                     /ApEinfo_revcolor="#b1ff67"
                     /ApEinfo_fwdcolor="#b1ff67"
                     /note="ApEinfo_revcolor: #93ff35 ApEinfo_graphicformat: arrow_data {{0 1 2 0 0 -1} {} 0} label: KanR Promoter"
     misc_feature    960..1711
                     /label="KanR"
                     /ApEinfo_revcolor="#008000"
                     /ApEinfo_fwdcolor="#008000"
                     /note="ApEinfo_revcolor: #008000 ApEinfo_graphicformat: arrow_data {{0 1 2 0 0 -1} {} 0} label: KanR"
     misc_feature    960..1711
                     /label="KanR"
                     /ApEinfo_revcolor="#008000"
                     /ApEinfo_fwdcolor="#008000"
                     /note="ApEinfo_revcolor: #008000 ApEinfo_graphicformat: arrow_data {{0 1 2 0 0 -1} {} 0} label: KanR"
     misc_feature    1712..1775
                     /label="KanR"
                     /ApEinfo_revcolor="#008000"
                     /ApEinfo_fwdcolor="#008000"
                     /note="ApEinfo_revcolor: #008000 ApEinfo_graphicformat: arrow_data {{0 1 2 0 0 -1} {} 0} label: KanR"
     misc_feature    1712..1775
                     /label="KanR"
                     /ApEinfo_revcolor="#008000"
                     /ApEinfo_fwdcolor="#008000"
                     /note="ApEinfo_revcolor: #008000 ApEinfo_graphicformat: arrow_data {{0 1 2 0 0 -1} {} 0} label: KanR"
     misc_feature    1776..1802
                     /label="KanR Terminator"
                     /ApEinfo_revcolor="#b1ff67"
                     /ApEinfo_fwdcolor="#b1ff67"
                     /note="ApEinfo_revcolor: #93ff35 ApEinfo_graphicformat: arrow_data {{0 1 2 0 0 -1} {} 0} label: KanR Terminator"
     misc_feature    1776..1802
                     /label="KanR Terminator"
                     /ApEinfo_revcolor="#b1ff67"
                     /ApEinfo_fwdcolor="#b1ff67"
                     /note="ApEinfo_revcolor: #93FF35 ApEinfo_graphicformat: arrow_data {{0 1 2 0 0 -1} {} 0} label: KanR Terminator"
     misc_feature    1854..2815
                     /label="EF1Alpha"
                     /ApEinfo_revcolor="#85dae9"
                     /ApEinfo_fwdcolor="#85dae9"
     misc_feature    2817..2971
                     /label="EF1Alpha"
                     /ApEinfo_revcolor="#85dae9"
                     /ApEinfo_fwdcolor="#85dae9"
     misc_feature    3099..3137
                     /label="ALFAtag"
                     /ApEinfo_revcolor="#339966"
                     /ApEinfo_fwdcolor="#339966"
     CDS             3138..3412
                     /label="Fibcon"
                     /ApEinfo_revcolor="#993366"
                     /ApEinfo_fwdcolor="#993366"
     misc_feature    3417..3566
                     /label="PDGFR-TMD"
                     /ApEinfo_revcolor="#b7e6d7"
                     /ApEinfo_fwdcolor="#b7e6d7"
     misc_feature    3582..3635
                     /label="T2A"
                     /ApEinfo_revcolor="#ff9ccd"
                     /ApEinfo_fwdcolor="#ff9ccd"
     misc_feature    3645..4352
                     /label="mCherry"
                     /ApEinfo_revcolor="#f58a5e"
                     /ApEinfo_fwdcolor="#f58a5e"
ORIGIN
        1 agcattttgc aggtgactag tctagtgcac tgcagtacag cggccgcacg gttatccaca
       61 gaatcagggg ataacgcagg aaagaacatg tgagcaaaag gccagcaaaa ggccaggaac
      121 cgtaaaaagg ccgcgttgct ggcgtttttc cataggctcc gcccccctga cgagcatcac
      181 aaaaatcgac gctcaagtca gaggtggcga aacccgacag gactataaag ataccaggcg
      241 tttccccctg gaagctccct cgtgcgctct cctgttccga ccctgccgct taccggatac
      301 ctgtccgcct ttctcccttc gggaagcgtg gcgctttctc atagctcacg ctgtaggtat
      361 ctcagttcgg tgtaggtcgt tcgctccaag ctgggctgtg tgcacgaacc ccccgttcag
      421 cccgaccgct gcgccttatc cggtaactat cgtcttgagt ccaacccggt aagacacgac
      481 ttatcgccac tggcagcagc cactggtaac aggattagca gagcgaggta tgtaggcggt
      541 gctacagagt tcttgaagtg gtggcctaac tacggctaca ctagaagaac agtatttggt
      601 atctgcgctc tgctgaagcc agttaccttc ggaaaaagag ttggtagctc ttgatccggc
      661 aaacaaacca ccgctggtag cggtggtttt tttgtttgca agcagcagat tacgcgcaga
      721 aaaaaaggat ctcaagaaga tcctttgatc ttttctacgg ggtctgacgc tcagtggaac
      781 gaaaactcac gttaagggat tttggtcatg actgatcctt caactcagca aaagttcgat
      841 ttattcaaca aagccacgtt gtgtctcaaa atctctgatg ttacattgca caagataaaa
      901 atatatcatc atgaacaata aaactgtctg cttacataaa cagtaataca aggggtgtta
      961 tgagccatat tcaacgggaa acgtcttgct ccaggccgcg attaaattcc aacatggatg
     1021 ctgatttata tgggtataaa tgggctcgcg ataatgtcgg gcaatcaggt gcgacaatct
     1081 atcgattgta tgggaagccc gatgcgccag agttgtttct gaaacatggc aaaggtagcg
     1141 ttgccaatga tgttacagat gagatggtca gactaaactg gctgacggaa tttatgcctc
     1201 ttccgaccat caagcatttt atccgtactc ctgatgatgc atggttactc accactgcga
     1261 tccccgggaa aacagcattc caggtattag aagaatatcc tgattcaggt gaaaatattg
     1321 ttgatgcgct ggcagtgttc ctgcgccggt tgcattcgat tcctgtttgt aattgtcctt
     1381 ttaacagcga tcgcgtattt cgcctcgctc aggcgcaatc acgaatgaat aacggtttgg
     1441 ttgatgcgag tgattttgat gacgagcgta atggctggcc tgttgaacaa gtctggaaag
     1501 aaatgcataa gcttttgcca ttctcaccgg attcagtcgt cactcatggt gatttctcac
     1561 ttgataacct tatttttgac gaggggaaat taataggttg tattgatgtt ggacgagtcg
     1621 gaatcgcaga ccgataccag gatcttgcca tcctatggaa ctgcctcggt gagttttctc
     1681 cttcattaca gaaacggctt tttcaaaaat atggtattga taatcctgat atgaataaat
     1741 tgcagtttca tttgatgctc gatgagtttt tctaatcaga attggttaat tggttgtaac
     1801 acgcggccgc ccctgaattc gcatctagtc tagacacctg caaaactgaa acgGTGCCCG
     1861 TCAGTGGGCA GAGCGCACAT CGCCCACAGT CCCCGAGAAG TTGGGGGGAG GGGTCGGCAA
     1921 TTGAACCGGT GCCTAGAGAA GGTGGCGCGG GGTAAACTGG GAAAGTGATG TCGTGTACTG
     1981 GCTCCGCCTT TTTCCCGAGG GTGGGGGAGA ACCGTATATA AGTGCAGTAG TCGCCGTGAA
     2041 CGTTCTTTTT CGCAACGGGT TTGCCGCCAG AACACAGGTA AGTGCCGTGT GTGGTTCCCG
     2101 CGGGCCTGGC CTCTTTACGG GTTATGGCCC TTGCGTGCCT TGAATTACTT CCACCTGGCT
     2161 GCAGTACGTG ATTCTTGATC CCGAGCTTCG GGTTGGAAGT GGGTGGGAGA GTTCGAGGCC
     2221 TTGCGCTTAA GGAGCCCCTT CGCCTCGTGC TTGAGTTGAG GCCTGGCCTG GGCGCTGGGG
     2281 CCGCCGCGTG CGAATCTGGT GGCACCTTCG CGCCTGTCTC GCTGCTTTCG ATAAGTCTCT
     2341 AGCCATTTAA AATTTTTGAT GACCTGCTGC GACGCTTTTT TTCTGGCAAG ATAGTCTTGT
     2401 AAATGCGGGC CAAGATCTGC ACACTGGTAT TTCGGTTTTT GGGGCCGCGG GCGGCGACGG
     2461 GGCCCGTGCG TCCCAGCGCA CATGTTCGGC GAGGCGGGGC CTGCGAGCGC GGCCACCGAG
     2521 AATCGGACGG GGGTAGTCTC AAGCTGGCCG GCCTGCTCTG GTGCCTGGCC TCGCGCCGCC
     2581 GTGTATCGCC CCGCCCTGGG CGGCAAGGCT GGCCCGGTCG GCACCAGTTG CGTGAGCGGA
     2641 AAGATGGCCG CTTCCCGGCC CTGCTGCAGG GAGCTCAAAA TGGAGGACGC GGCGCTCGGG
     2701 AGAGCGGGCG GGTGAGTCAC CCACACAAAG GAAAAGGGCC TTTCCGTCCT CAGCCGTCGC
     2761 TTCATGTGAC TCCACGGAGT ACCGGGCGCC GTCCAGGCAC CTCGATTAGT TCTCGcGCTT
     2821 TTGGAGTACG TCGTCTTTAG GTTGGGGGGA GGGGTTTTAT GCGATGGAGT TTCCCCACAC
     2881 TGAGTGGGTG GAGACTGAAG TTAGGCCAGC TTGGCACTTG ATGTAATTCT CCTTGGAATT
     2941 TGCCCTTTTT GAGTTTGGAT CTTGGTTCAT TCTCAAGCCT CAGACAGTGG TTCAAAGTTT
     3001 TTTTCTTCCA TTTCAGGTGT CGTGAgCTAG CCACTATGGC CCTGCCAGTC ACAGCTCTGT
     3061 TGTTGCCCCT GGCTCTGTTG CTCCATGCCG CGCGACCCAG CCGACTCGAG GAAGAACTGA
     3121 GAAGGAGACT GACAGAAAtg ctggatgcgc cgaccgatct gcaggtaacc aacgtgaccg
     3181 ataccagcat taccgtgagc tggaccccgc cgagcgcgac cattaccggc tatcgcatta
     3241 cctatacccc gagcaacggc ccgggcgaac cgaaagaact gaccgtgccg ccgagcagca
     3301 ccagcgtgac cattaccggc ctgaccccgg gcgtggaata tgtggtgagc gtgtatgcgc
     3361 tgaaagataa ccaggaaagc ccgccgctgg tgggcaccca gaccaccggc ggTTCTaatg
     3421 ctgtgggcca ggacacgcag gaggtcatcg tggtgccaca ctccttgccc tttaaggtgg
     3481 tggtgatctc agccatcctg gccctggtgg tgctcaccat catctccctt atcatcctca
     3541 tcatgctttg gcagaagaag ccacgtGGAT CCGGGAGTGG CGAAGGCAGG GGCTCCCTTT
     3601 TGACGTGCGG GGATGTTGAA GAGAACCCTG GGCCCGGATC TGGAatggtg agcaagggcg
     3661 aggaggataa catggccatc atcaaggagt tcatgcgctt caaggtgcac atggagggct
     3721 ccgtgaacgg ccacgagttc gagatcgagg gcgagggcga gggccgcccc tacgagggca
     3781 cccagaccgc caagctgaag gtgaccaagg gtggccccct gcccttcgcc tgggacatcc
     3841 tgtcccctca gttcatgtac ggctccaagg cctacgtgaa gcaccccgcc gacatccccg
     3901 actacttgaa gctgtccttc cccgagggct tcaagtggga gcgcgtgatg aacttcgagg
     3961 acggcggcgt ggtgaccgtg acccaggact cctccctgca ggacggcgag ttcatctaca
     4021 aggtgaagct gcgcggcacc aacttcccct ccgacggccc cgtaatgcag aagaagacca
     4081 tgggctggga ggcctcctcc gagcggatgt accccgagga cggcgccctg aagggcgaga
     4141 tcaagcagag gctgaagctg aaggacggcg gccactacga cgctgaggtc aagaccacct
     4201 acaaggccaa gaagcccgtg cagctgcccg gcgcctacaa cgtcaacatc aagttggaca
     4261 tcacctccca caacgaggac tacaccatcg tggaacagta cgaacgcgcc gagggccgcc
     4321 actccaccgg cggcatggac gagctgtaca agTAATGGCg ctg
//
