# Supplementary material for: Small molecule and cell contact-inducible systems for controlling expression and differentiation in stem cells
Source: bioRxiv preprint, doi:10.1101/2024.03.12.584464, version 1 (2024-03-12)
Supplement: Supplemental DNA Sequences [file 584464_file02.zip › pss035-ef1a-nbalfa-notch361-t2a-mcherry.gb]

LOCUS       pSS035_-_EF1a-NBALFA-N 11702 bp ds-DNA     circular     24-FEB-2022
DEFINITION  .
FEATURES             Location/Qualifiers
     misc_feature    53..644
                     /label="WPRE"
                     /ApEinfo_revcolor="#dc143c"
                     /ApEinfo_fwdcolor="#dc143c"
     promoter        complement(1010..1028)
                     /label="SP6 promoter"
                     /ApEinfo_revcolor="#85dae9"
                     /ApEinfo_fwdcolor="#85dae9"
     misc_feature    1816..1920
                     /label="AmpR Promoter"
                     /ApEinfo_revcolor="#d59687"
                     /ApEinfo_fwdcolor="#d59687"
     Antibiotic R... 2119..2777
                     /label="AmpR"
                     /ApEinfo_revcolor="#ffef86"
                     /ApEinfo_fwdcolor="#ffef86"
     rep_origin      2876..3558
                     /label="ColE1 origin"
                     /ApEinfo_revcolor="#9eafd2"
                     /ApEinfo_fwdcolor="#9eafd2"
     promoter        3799..4115
                     /label="SV40 promoter"
                     /ApEinfo_revcolor="#84b0dc"
                     /ApEinfo_fwdcolor="#84b0dc"
     promoter        3919..4115
                     /label="SV40 early promoter"
                     /ApEinfo_revcolor="#84b0dc"
                     /ApEinfo_fwdcolor="#84b0dc"
     polyA_signal    complement(5828..6019)
                     /label="SV40 late polyA"
                     /ApEinfo_revcolor="#d59687"
                     /ApEinfo_fwdcolor="#d59687"
     LTR             6191..6824
                     /label="3' LTR"
                     /ApEinfo_revcolor="#f8d3a9"
                     /ApEinfo_fwdcolor="#f8d3a9"
     misc_feature    6871..6996
                     /label="HIV-1 Ψ"
                     /ApEinfo_revcolor="#f8d3a9"
                     /ApEinfo_fwdcolor="#f8d3a9"
     misc_feature    6871..6996
                     /label="HIV-1 Psi"
                     /ApEinfo_revcolor="#f8d3a9"
                     /ApEinfo_fwdcolor="#f8d3a9"
     misc_feature    7493..7726
                     /label="RRE"
                     /ApEinfo_revcolor="#f8d3a9"
                     /ApEinfo_fwdcolor="#f8d3a9"
     misc_feature    8214..8393
                     /label="cPPT"
                     /ApEinfo_revcolor="#dc143c"
                     /ApEinfo_fwdcolor="#dc143c"
     misc_feature    8240..8357
                     /label="cPPT/CTS"
                     /ApEinfo_revcolor="#f8d3a9"
                     /ApEinfo_fwdcolor="#f8d3a9"
     misc_feature    8451..9412
                     /label="EF1Alpha"
                     /ApEinfo_revcolor="#85dae9"
                     /ApEinfo_fwdcolor="#85dae9"
     misc_feature    9414..9568
                     /label="EF1Alpha"
                     /ApEinfo_revcolor="#85dae9"
                     /ApEinfo_fwdcolor="#85dae9"
     misc_feature    9696..9725
                     /label="myc tag"
                     /ApEinfo_revcolor="#84b0dc"
                     /ApEinfo_fwdcolor="#84b0dc"
     CDS             9726..9895
                     /label="NBALFA"
                     /ApEinfo_revcolor="#993300"
                     /ApEinfo_fwdcolor="#993300"
     misc_feature    9890..9895
                     /label="REPLACE"
                     /ApEinfo_revcolor="#ff00ff"
                     /ApEinfo_fwdcolor="#ff00ff"
     CDS             9896..10097
                     /label="P1085 gblock"
                     /ApEinfo_revcolor="#f8d3a9"
                     /ApEinfo_fwdcolor="#f8d3a9"
     CDS             9896..10097
                     /label="NBALFA"
                     /ApEinfo_revcolor="#993300"
                     /ApEinfo_fwdcolor="#993300"
     misc_feature    10098..10099
                     /label="GG for GS_3a"
                     /ApEinfo_revcolor="#b4abac"
                     /ApEinfo_fwdcolor="#b4abac"
     misc_feature    10104..10268
                     /label="hingeNotch361"
                     /ApEinfo_revcolor="#b7e6d7"
                     /ApEinfo_fwdcolor="#b7e6d7"
     misc_feature    10269..10901
                     /label="Notch Gal4VP64"
                     /ApEinfo_revcolor="#f58a5e"
                     /ApEinfo_fwdcolor="#f58a5e"
     misc_feature    10746..10895
                     /label="VP64"
                     /ApEinfo_revcolor="#d59687"
                     /ApEinfo_fwdcolor="#d59687"
     misc_feature    10917..10970
                     /label="T2A"
                     /ApEinfo_revcolor="#ff9ccd"
                     /ApEinfo_fwdcolor="#ff9ccd"
     misc_feature    10980..11687
                     /label="mCherry"
                     /ApEinfo_revcolor="#f58a5e"
                     /ApEinfo_fwdcolor="#f58a5e"
ORIGIN
        1 tgcaggcatg caagcttgtg caggcatgca agcttgatat caagcttatc gataatcaac
       61 ctctggatta caaaatttgt gaaagattga ctggtattct taactatgtt gctcctttta
      121 cgctatgtgg atacgctgct ttaatgcctt tgtatcatgc tattgcttcc cgtatggctt
      181 tcattttctc ctccttgtat aaatcctggt tgctgtctct ttatgaggag ttgtggcccg
      241 ttgtcaggca acgtggcgtg gtgtgcactg tgtttgctga cgcaaccccc actggttggg
      301 gcattgccac cacctgtcag ctcctttccg ggactttcgc tttccccctc cctattgcca
      361 cggcggaact catcgccgcc tgccttgccc gctgctggac aggggctcgg ctgttgggca
      421 ctgacaattc cgtggtgttg tcggggaaat catcgtcctt tccttggctg ctcgcctgtg
      481 ttgccacctg gattctgcgc gggacgtcct tctgctacgt cccttcggcc ctcaatccag
      541 cggaccttcc ttcccgcggc ctgctgccgg ctctgcggcc tcttccgcgt cttcgccttc
      601 gccctcagac gagtcggatc tccctttggg ccgcctcccc gcatAATTAC CGTCGACCTC
      661 GAGGGAATTA ATTCGAGCTC GGTACCTTTA AGACCAATGA CTTACAAGGC AGCTGTAGAT
      721 CTTAGCCACT TTTTAAAAGA AAAGGGGGGA CTGGAAGGGC TAATTCACTC CCAACGAAGA
      781 CAAGATCTGC TTTTTGCTTG TACTGGGTCT CTCTGGTTAG ACCAGATCTG AGCCTGGGAG
      841 CTCTCTGGCT AACTAGGGAA CCCACTGCTT AAGCCTCAAT AAAGCTTGCC TTGAGTGCTT
      901 CAAGTAGTGT GTGCCCGTCT GTTGTGTGAC TCTGGTAACT AGAGATCCCT CAGACCCTTT
      961 TAGTCAGTGT GGAAAATCTC TAGCAGCATC TAGAATTAAT TCCGTGTATT CTATAGTGTC
     1021 ACCTAAATCG TATGTGTATG ATACATAAGG TTATGTATTA ATTGTAGCCG CGTTCTAACG
     1081 ACAATATGTA CAAGCCTAAT TGTGTAGCAT CTGGCTTACT GAAGCAGACC CTATCATCTC
     1141 TCTCGTAAAC TGCCGTCAGA GTCGGTTTGG TTGGACGAAC CTTCTGAGTT TCTGGTAACG
     1201 CCGTCCCGCA CCCGGAAATG GTCAGCGAAC CAATCAGCAG GGTCATCGCT AGCCAGATCC
     1261 TCTACGCCGG ACGCATCGTG GCCGGCATCA CCGGCGCCAC AGGTGCGGTT GCTGGCGCCT
     1321 ATATCGCCGA CATCACCGAT GGGGAAGATC GGGCTCGCCA CTTCGGGCTC ATGAGCGCTT
     1381 GTTTCGGCGT GGGTATGGTG GCAGGCCCCG TGGCCGGGGG ACTGTTGGGC GCCATCTCCT
     1441 TGCATGCACC ATTCCTTGCG GCGGCGGTGC TCAACGGCCT CAACCTACTA CTGGGCTGCT
     1501 TCCTAATGCA GGAGTCGCAT AAGGGAGAGC GTCGAATGGT GCACTCTCAG TACAATCTGC
     1561 TCTGATGCCG CATAGTTAAG CCAGCCCCGA CACCCGCCAA CACCCGCTGA CGCGCCCTGA
     1621 CGGGCTTGTC TGCTCCCGGC ATCCGCTTAC AGACAAGCTG TGACCGTCTC CGGGAGCTGC
     1681 ATGTGTCAGA GGTTTTCACC GTCATCACCG AAACGCGCGA GACGAAAGGG CCTCGTGATA
     1741 CGCCTATTTT TATAGGTTAA TGTCATGATA ATAATGGTTT CTTAGACGTC AGGTGGCACT
     1801 TTTCGGGGAA ATGTGCGCGG AACCCCTATT TGTTTATTTT TCTAAATACA TTCAAATATG
     1861 TATCCGCTCA TGAGACAATA ACCCTGATAA ATGCTTCAAT AATATTGAAA AAGGAAGAGT
     1921 ATGAGTATTC AACATTTCCG TGTCGCCCTT ATTCCCTTTT TTGCGGCATT TTGCCTTCCT
     1981 GTTTTTGCTC ACCCAGAAAC GCTGGTGAAA GTAAAAGATG CTGAAGATCA GTTGGGTGCA
     2041 CGAGTGGGTT ACATCGAACT GGATCTCAAC AGCGGTAAGA TCCTTGAGAG TTTTCGCCCC
     2101 GAAGAACGTT TTCCAATGAT GAGCACTTTT AAAGTTCTGC TATGTGGCGC GGTATTATCC
     2161 CGTATTGACG CCGGGCAAGA GCAACTCGGT CGCCGCATAC ACTATTCTCA GAATGACTTG
     2221 GTTGAGTACT CACCAGTCAC AGAAAAGCAT CTTACGGATG GCATGACAGT AAGAGAATTA
     2281 TGCAGTGCTG CCATAACCAT GAGTGATAAC ACTGCGGCCA ACTTACTTCT GACAACGATC
     2341 GGAGGACCGA AGGAGCTAAC CGCTTTTTTG CACAACATGG GGGATCATGT AACTCGCCTT
     2401 GATCGTTGGG AACCGGAGCT GAATGAAGCC ATACCAAACG ACGAGCGTGA CACCACGATG
     2461 CCTGTAGCAA TGGCAACAAC GTTGCGCAAA CTATTAACTG GCGAACTACT TACTCTAGCT
     2521 TCCCGGCAAC AATTAATAGA CTGGATGGAG GCGGATAAAG TTGCAGGACC ACTTCTGCGC
     2581 TCGGCCCTTC CGGCTGGCTG GTTTATTGCT GATAAATCTG GAGCCGGTGA GCGTGGGTCT
     2641 CGCGGTATCA TTGCAGCACT GGGGCCAGAT GGTAAGCCCT CCCGTATCGT AGTTATCTAC
     2701 ACGACGGGGA GTCAGGCAAC TATGGATGAA CGAAATAGAC AGATCGCTGA GATAGGTGCC
     2761 TCACTGATTA AGCATTGGTA ACTGTCAGAC CAAGTTTACT CATATATACT TTAGATTGAT
     2821 TTAAAACTTC ATTTTTAATT TAAAAGGATC TAGGTGAAGA TCCTTTTTGA TAATCTCATG
     2881 ACCAAAATCC CTTAACGTGA GTTTTCGTTC CACTGAGCGT CAGACCCCGT AGAAAAGATC
     2941 AAAGGATCTT CTTGAGATCC TTTTTTTCTG CGCGTAATCT GCTGCTTGCA AACAAAAAAA
     3001 CCACCGCTAC CAGCGGTGGT TTGTTTGCCG GATCAAGAGC TACCAACTCT TTTTCCGAAG
     3061 GTAACTGGCT TCAGCAGAGC GCAGATACCA AATACTGTTC TTCTAGTGTA GCCGTAGTTA
     3121 GGCCACCACT TCAAGAACTC TGTAGCACCG CCTACATACC TCGCTCTGCT AATCCTGTTA
     3181 CCAGTGGCTG CTGCCAGTGG CGATAAGTCG TGTCTTACCG GGTTGGACTC AAGACGATAG
     3241 TTACCGGATA AGGCGCAGCG GTCGGGCTGA ACGGGGGGTT CGTGCACACA GCCCAGCTTG
     3301 GAGCGAACGA CCTACACCGA ACTGAGATAC CTACAGCGTG AGCTATGAGA AAGCGCCACG
     3361 CTTCCCGAAG GGAGAAAGGC GGACAGGTAT CCGGTAAGCG GCAGGGTCGG AACAGGAGAG
     3421 CGCACGAGGG AGCTTCCAGG GGGAAACGCC TGGTATCTTT ATAGTCCTGT CGGGTTTCGC
     3481 CACCTCTGAC TTGAGCGTCG ATTTTTGTGA TGCTCGTCAG GGGGGCGGAG CCTATGGAAA
     3541 AACGCCAGCA ACGCGGCCTT TTTACGGTTC CTGGCCTTTT GCTGGCCTTT TGCTCACATG
     3601 TTCTTTCCTG CGTTATCCCC TGATTCTGTG GATAACCGTA TTACCGCCTT TGAGTGAGCT
     3661 GATACCGCTC GCCGCAGCCG AACGACCGAG CGCAGCGAGT CAGTGAGCGA GGAAGCGGAA
     3721 GAGCGCCCAA TACGCAAACC GCCTCTCCCC GCGCGTTGGC CGATTCATTA ATGcagctgt
     3781 ggaatgtgtg tcagttaggg tgtggaaagt ccccaggctc cccagcaggc agaagtatgc
     3841 aaagcatgca tctcaattag tcagcaacca ggtgtggaaa gtccccaggc tccccagcag
     3901 gcagaagtat gcaaagcatg catctcaatt agtcagcaac catagtcccg cccctaactc
     3961 cgcccatccc gcccctaact ccgcccagtt ccgcccattc tccgccccat ggctgactaa
     4021 ttttttttat ttatgcagag gccgaggccg cctcggcctc tgagctattc cagaagtagt
     4081 gaggaggctt ttttggaggc CTAGGCTTTT GCAAAAAGCT TGGACACAAG ACAGGCTTGC
     4141 GAGATATGTT TGAGAATACC ACTTTATCCC GCGTCAGGGA GAGGCAGTGC GTAAAAAGAC
     4201 GCGGACTCAT GTGAAATACT GGTTTTTAGT GCGCCAGATC TCTATAATCT CGCGCAACCT
     4261 ATTTTCCCCT CGAACACTTT TTAAGCCGTA GATAAACAGG CTGGGACACT TCACATGAGC
     4321 GAAAAATACA TCGTCACCTG GGACATGTTG CAGATCCATG CACGTAAACT CGCAAGCCGA
     4381 CTGATGCCTT CTGAACAATG GAAAGGCATT ATTGCCGTAA GCCGTGGCGG TCTGTACCGG
     4441 GTGCGTTACT GGCGCGTGAA CTGGGTATTC GTCATGTCGA TACCGTTTGT ATTTCCAGCT
     4501 ACGATCACGA CAACCAGCGC GAGCTTAAAG TGCTGAAACG CGCAGAAGGC GATGGCGAAG
     4561 GCTTCATCGT TATTGATGAC CTGGTGGATA CCGGTGGTAC TGCGGTTGCG ATTCGTGAAA
     4621 TGTATCCAAA AGCGCACTTT GTCACCATCT TCGCAAAACC GGCTGGTCGT CCGCTGGTTG
     4681 ATGACTATGT TGTTGATATC CCGCAAGATA CCTGGATTGA ACAGCCGTGG GATATGGGCG
     4741 TCGTATTCGT CCCGCCAATC TCCGGTCGCT AATCTTTTCA ACGCCTGGCA CTGCCGGGCG
     4801 TTGTTCTTTT TAACTTCAGG CGGGTTACAA TAGTTTCCAG TAAGTATTCT GGAGGCTGCA
     4861 TCCATGACAC AGGCAAACCT GAGCGAAACC CTGTTCAAAC CCCGCTTTAA ACATCCTGAA
     4921 ACCTCGACGC TAGTCCGCCG CTTTAATCAC GGCGCACAAC CGCCTGTGCA GTCGGCCCTT
     4981 GATGGTAAAA CCATCCCTCA CTGGTATCGC ATGATTAACC GTCTGATGTG GATCTGGCGC
     5041 GGCATTGACC CACGCGAAAT CCTCGACGTC CAGGCACGTA TTGTGATGAG CGATGCCGAA
     5101 CGTACCGACG ATGATTTATA CGATACGGTG ATTGGCTACC GTGGCGGCAA CTGGATTTAT
     5161 GAGTGGGCCC CGGATCTTTG TGAAGGAACC TTACTTCTGT GGTGTGACAT AATTGGACAA
     5221 ACTACCTACA GAGATTTAAA GCTCTAAGGT AAATATAAAA TTTTTAAGTG TATAATGTGT
     5281 TAAACTACTG ATTCTAATTG TTTGTGTATT TTAGATTCCA ACCTATGGAA CTGATGAATG
     5341 GGAGCAGTGG TGGAATGCCT TTAATGAGGA AAACCTGTTT TGCTCAGAAG AAATGCCATC
     5401 TAGTGATGAT GAGGCTACTG CTGACTCTCA ACATTCTACT CCTCCAAAAA AGAAGAGAAA
     5461 GGTAGAAGAC CCCAAGGACT TTCCTTCAGA ATTGCTAAGT TTTTTGAGTC ATGCTGTGTT
     5521 TAGTAATAGA ACTCTTGCTT GCTTTGCTAT TTACACCACA AAGGAAAAAG CTGCACTGCT
     5581 ATACAAGAAA ATTATGGAAA AATATTCTGT AACCTTTATA AGTAGGCATA ACAGTTATAA
     5641 TCATAACATA CTGTTTTTTC TTACTCCACA CAGGCATAGA GTGTCTGCTA TTAATAACTA
     5701 TGCTCAAAAA TTGTGTACCT TTAGCTTTTT AATTTGTAAA GGGGTTAATA AGGAATATTT
     5761 GATGTATAGT GCCTTGACTA GAGATCATAA TCAGccatac cacatttgta gagGTTTTAC
     5821 TTGCTTTaaa aaacctccca cacctccccc tgaacctgaa acataaaatg aatgcaattg
     5881 ttgttgttaa cttgtttatt gcagcttata atggttacaa ataaagcaat agcatcacaa
     5941 atttcacaaa taaagcattt ttttcactgc attctagttg tggtttgtcc aaactcatca
     6001 atgtatctta tcatgtctgG ATCAACTGGA TAACTCAAGC TAACCAAAAT CATCCCAAAC
     6061 TTCCCACCCC ATACCCTATT ACCACTGCCA ATTACCTGTG GTTTCATTTA CTCTAAACCT
     6121 GTGATTCCTC TGAATTATTT TCATTTTAAA GAAATTGTAT TTGTTAAATA TGTACTACAA
     6181 ACTTAGTAGT tggaagggct aattcactcc caaagaagac aagatatcct tgatctgtgg
     6241 atctaccaca cacaaggcta cttccctgat tagcagaact acacaccagg gccaggggtc
     6301 agatatccac tgacctttgg atggtgctac aagctagtac cagttgagcc agataaggta
     6361 gaagaggcca ataaaggaga gaacaccagc ttgttacacc ctgtgagcct gcatgggatg
     6421 gatgacccgg agagagaagt gttagagtgg aggtttgaca gccgcctagc atttcatcac
     6481 gtggcccgag agctgcatcc ggagtacttc aagaactgct gatatcgagc ttgctacaag
     6541 ggactttccg ctggggactt tccagggagg cgtggcctgg gcgggactgg ggagtggcga
     6601 gccctcagat cctgcatata agcagctgct ttttgcctgt actgggtctc tctggttaga
     6661 ccagatctga gcctgggagc tctctggcta actagggaac ccactgctta agcctcaata
     6721 aagcttgcct tgagtgcttc aagtagtgtg tgcccgtctg ttgtgtgact ctggtaacta
     6781 gagatccctc agaccctttt agtcagtgtg gaaaatctct agcaGTGGCG CCCGAACAGG
     6841 GACTTGAAAG CGAAAGGGAA ACCAGAGGAG CTCTcTCGAC GCAGGACTCG GCTTGCTGAA
     6901 GCGCGCACGG CAAGAGGCGA GGGGCGGCGA CTGGTGAGTA CGCCAAAAAT TTTGACTAGC
     6961 GGAGGCTAGA AGGAGAGAGA TGGGTGCGAG AGCGTCAGTA TTAAGCGGGG GAGAATTAGA
     7021 TCGcgATGGG AAAAAATTCG GTTAAGGCCA GGGGGAAAGA AAAAATATAA ATTAAAACAT
     7081 ATAGTATGGG CAAGCAGGGA GCTAGAACGA TTCGCAGTTA ATCCTGGCCT GTTAGAAACA
     7141 TCAGAAGGCT GTAGACAAAT ACTGGGACAG CTACAACCAT CCCTTCAGAC AGGATCAGAA
     7201 GAACTTAGAT CATTATATAA TACAGTAGCA ACCCTCTATT GTGTGCATCA AAGGATAGAG
     7261 ATAAAAGACA CCAAGGAAGC TTTAGACAAG ATAGAGGAAG AGCAAAACAA AAGTAAGACC
     7321 ACCGCACAGC AAGCGGCCGG CCGCTGATCT TCAGACCTGG AGGAGGAGAT ATGAGGGACA
     7381 ATTGGAGAAG TGAATTATAT AAATATAAAG TAGTAAAAAT TGAACCATTA GGAGTAGCAC
     7441 CCACCAAGGC AAAGAGAAGA GTGGTGCAGA GAGAAAAAAG AGCAGTGGGA ATAGGAGCTT
     7501 TGTTCCTTGG GTTCTTGGGA GCAGCAGGAA GCACTATGGG CGCAGCGTCA ATGACGCTGA
     7561 CGGTACAGGC CAGACAATTA TTGTCTGGTA TAGTGCAGCA GCAGAACAAT TTGCTGAGGG
     7621 CTATTGAGGC GCAACAGCAT CTGTTGCAAC TCACAGTCTG GGGCATCAAG CAGCTCCAGG
     7681 CAAGAATCCT GGCTGTGGAA AGATACCTAA AGGATCAACA GCTCCTGGGG ATTTGGGGTT
     7741 GCTCTGGAAA ACTCATTTGC ACCACTGCTG TGCCTTGGAA TGCTAGTTGG AGTAATAAAT
     7801 CTCTGGAACA GATTTGGAAT CACACGACCT GGATGGAGTG GGACAGAGAA ATTAACAATT
     7861 ACACAAGCTT AATACACTCC TTAATTGAAG AATCGCAAAA CCAGCAAGAA AAGAATGAAC
     7921 AAGAATTATT GGAATTAGAT AAATGGGCAA GTTTGTGGAA TTGGTTTAAC ATAACAAATT
     7981 GGCTGTGGTA TATAAAATTA TTCATAATGA TAGTAGGAGG CTTGGTAGGT TTAAGAATAG
     8041 TTTTTGCTGT ACTTTCTATA GTGAATAGAG TTAGGCAGGG ATATTCACCA TTATCGTTTC
     8101 AGACCCACCT CCCAACCCCG AGGGGACCCG ACAGGCCCGA AGGAATAGAA GAAGAAGGTG
     8161 GAGAGAGAGA CAGAGACAGA TCCATTCGAT TAGTGAACGG ATCTCGACGG TATcgccaaa
     8221 tggcagtatt catccacaat tttaaaagaa aaggggggat tggggggtac agtgcagggg
     8281 aaagaatagt agacataata gcaacagaca tacaaactaa agaattacaa aaacaaatta
     8341 caaaaattca aaattttcgg gtttattaca gggacagcag agatccagtt tggATCGATA
     8401 AGCTTGATAT CGaattctca cgcgTATCGa attctcacgc gtctgaaacg GTGCCCGTCA
     8461 GTGGGCAGAG CGCACATCGC CCACAGTCCC CGAGAAGTTG GGGGGAGGGG TCGGCAATTG
     8521 AACCGGTGCC TAGAGAAGGT GGCGCGGGGT AAACTGGGAA AGTGATGTCG TGTACTGGCT
     8581 CCGCCTTTTT CCCGAGGGTG GGGGAGAACC GTATATAAGT GCAGTAGTCG CCGTGAACGT
     8641 TCTTTTTCGC AACGGGTTTG CCGCCAGAAC ACAGGTAAGT GCCGTGTGTG GTTCCCGCGG
     8701 GCCTGGCCTC TTTACGGGTT ATGGCCCTTG CGTGCCTTGA ATTACTTCCA CCTGGCTGCA
     8761 GTACGTGATT CTTGATCCCG AGCTTCGGGT TGGAAGTGGG TGGGAGAGTT CGAGGCCTTG
     8821 CGCTTAAGGA GCCCCTTCGC CTCGTGCTTG AGTTGAGGCC TGGCCTGGGC GCTGGGGCCG
     8881 CCGCGTGCGA ATCTGGTGGC ACCTTCGCGC CTGTCTCGCT GCTTTCGATA AGTCTCTAGC
     8941 CATTTAAAAT TTTTGATGAC CTGCTGCGAC GCTTTTTTTC TGGCAAGATA GTCTTGTAAA
     9001 TGCGGGCCAA GATCTGCACA CTGGTATTTC GGTTTTTGGG GCCGCGGGCG GCGACGGGGC
     9061 CCGTGCGTCC CAGCGCACAT GTTCGGCGAG GCGGGGCCTG CGAGCGCGGC CACCGAGAAT
     9121 CGGACGGGGG TAGTCTCAAG CTGGCCGGCC TGCTCTGGTG CCTGGCCTCG CGCCGCCGTG
     9181 TATCGCCCCG CCCTGGGCGG CAAGGCTGGC CCGGTCGGCA CCAGTTGCGT GAGCGGAAAG
     9241 ATGGCCGCTT CCCGGCCCTG CTGCAGGGAG CTCAAAATGG AGGACGCGGC GCTCGGGAGA
     9301 GCGGGCGGGT GAGTCACCCA CACAAAGGAA AAGGGCCTTT CCGTCCTCAG CCGTCGCTTC
     9361 ATGTGACTCC ACGGAGTACC GGGCGCCGTC CAGGCACCTC GATTAGTTCT CGcGCTTTTG
     9421 GAGTACGTCG TCTTTAGGTT GGGGGGAGGG GTTTTATGCG ATGGAGTTTC CCCACACTGA
     9481 GTGGGTGGAG ACTGAAGTTA GGCCAGCTTG GCACTTGATG TAATTCTCCT TGGAATTTGC
     9541 CCTTTTTGAG TTTGGATCTT GGTTCATTCT CAAGCCTCAG ACAGTGGTTC AAAGTTTTTT
     9601 TCTTCCATTT CAGGTGTCGT GAgCTAGCCA CTATGGCCTT ACCAGTGACC GCCTTGCTCC
     9661 TGCCGCTGGC CTTGCTGCTC CACGCCGCCA GGCCGGAGCA GAAGCTGATC AGCGAGGAGG
     9721 ACCTGagcgg agaagtccag ttgcaggaaa gcggaggagg tcttgtccag cccggaggct
     9781 ctcttcgctt gagttgcacg gcaagcggag tgacaataag tgccttgaac gctatggcta
     9841 tgggatggta taggcaggcc ccaggagaaa ggcgagttat ggtagcagcc gtttctgagc
     9901 gggggaatgc catgtatcgg gagtcagtgc aggggcgctt taccgtgacc agagacttta
     9961 caaacaagat ggtgagcttg caaatggata accttaaacc tgaagacact gcagtgtact
    10021 attgtcacgt gcttgaagac cgagtggatt ctttccacga ttattgggga caaggtacac
    10081 aggtgacagt gtcaagcGGT TCTaccacga cgccagcgcc gcgaccacca acaccggcgc
    10141 ccaccatcgc gtcgcagccc ctgtccctgc gcccagaggc gtgctttatg tacgtggcag
    10201 ccgcggcatt tgtacttctg tttttcgtgg ggtgcggtgt gcttctcagc aagaggaaac
    10261 ggaagcacat gaagctgctg agcagcatcg agcaggcctg tgacatctgc cggctgaaga
    10321 aactgaagtg cagcaaagaa aagcccaagt gcgccaagtg cctgaagaac aactgggagt
    10381 gccggtacag ccccaagacc aagagaagcc ccctgaccag agcccacctg accgaggtgg
    10441 aaagccggct ggaaagactg gaacagctgt ttctgctgat cttcccacgc gaggacctgg
    10501 acatgatcct gaagatggac agcctgcagg acatcaaggc cctgctgacc ggcctgttcg
    10561 tgcaggacaa cgtgaacaag gacgccgtga ccgacagact ggccagcgtg gaaaccgaca
    10621 tgcccctgac cctgcggcag cacagaatca gcgccaccag cagcagcgag gaaagcagca
    10681 acaagggcca gcggcagctg acagtgtctg ctgctgcagg cggaagcgga ggctctggcg
    10741 gatctgatgc cctggacgac ttcgacctgg atatgctggg cagcgacgcc ctggatgatt
    10801 ttgatctgga catgctggga tctgacgctc tggacgattt cgatctcgac atgttgggat
    10861 cagatgcact ggatgacttt gacctggaca tgctcggatc aggatccGGG AGTGGCGAAG
    10921 GCAGGGGCTC CCTTTTGACG TGCGGGGATG TTGAAGAGAA CCCTGGGCCC GGATCTGGAa
    10981 tggtgagcaa gggcgaggag gataacatgg ccatcatcaa ggagttcatg cgcttcaagg
    11041 tgcacatgga gggctccgtg aacggccacg agttcgagat cgagggcgag ggcgagggcc
    11101 gcccctacga gggcacccag accgccaagc tgaaggtgac caagggtggc cccctgccct
    11161 tcgcctggga catcctgtcc cctcagttca tgtacggctc caaggcctac gtgaagcacc
    11221 ccgccgacat ccccgactac ttgaagctgt ccttccccga gggcttcaag tgggagcgcg
    11281 tgatgaactt cgaggacggc ggcgtggtga ccgtgaccca ggactcctcc ctgcaggacg
    11341 gcgagttcat ctacaaggtg aagctgcgcg gcaccaactt cccctccgac ggccccgtaa
    11401 tgcagaagaa gaccatgggc tgggaggcct cctccgagcg gatgtacccc gaggacggcg
    11461 ccctgaaggg cgagatcaag cagaggctga agctgaagga cggcggccac tacgacgctg
    11521 aggtcaagac cacctacaag gccaagaagc ccgtgcagct gcccggcgcc tacaacgtca
    11581 acatcaagtt ggacatcacc tcccacaacg aggactacac catcgtggaa cagtacgaac
    11641 gcgccgaggg ccgccactcc accggcggca tggacgagct gtacaagTAA TGGCgctgag
    11701 ca
//
