# Supplementary material for: Small molecule and cell contact-inducible systems for controlling expression and differentiation in stem cells
Source: bioRxiv preprint, doi:10.1101/2024.03.12.584464, version 1 (2024-03-12)
Supplement: Supplemental DNA Sequences [file 584464_file02.zip › pss037-ef1a-alfafibcon-pdgfr-t2a-mcherry.gb]

LOCUS       pSS037_-_EF1a-ALFAfibc 10964 bp ds-DNA     circular     22-JUL-2023
DEFINITION  .
FEATURES             Location/Qualifiers
     misc_feature    53..644
                     /label="WPRE"
                     /ApEinfo_revcolor="#dc143c"
                     /ApEinfo_fwdcolor="#dc143c"
     promoter        complement(1010..1028)
                     /label="SP6 promoter"
                     /ApEinfo_revcolor="#85dae9"
                     /ApEinfo_fwdcolor="#85dae9"
     misc_feature    1816..1920
                     /label="AmpR Promoter"
                     /ApEinfo_revcolor="#d59687"
                     /ApEinfo_fwdcolor="#d59687"
     Antibiotic R... 2119..2777
                     /label="AmpR"
                     /ApEinfo_revcolor="#ffef86"
                     /ApEinfo_fwdcolor="#ffef86"
     rep_origin      2876..3558
                     /label="ColE1 origin"
                     /ApEinfo_revcolor="#9eafd2"
                     /ApEinfo_fwdcolor="#9eafd2"
     promoter        3799..4115
                     /label="SV40 promoter"
                     /ApEinfo_revcolor="#84b0dc"
                     /ApEinfo_fwdcolor="#84b0dc"
     promoter        3919..4115
                     /label="SV40 early promoter"
                     /ApEinfo_revcolor="#84b0dc"
                     /ApEinfo_fwdcolor="#84b0dc"
     polyA_signal    complement(5828..6019)
                     /label="SV40 late polyA"
                     /ApEinfo_revcolor="#d59687"
                     /ApEinfo_fwdcolor="#d59687"
     LTR             6191..6824
                     /label="3' LTR"
                     /ApEinfo_revcolor="#f8d3a9"
                     /ApEinfo_fwdcolor="#f8d3a9"
     misc_feature    6871..6996
                     /label="HIV-1 Psi"
                     /ApEinfo_revcolor="#f8d3a9"
                     /ApEinfo_fwdcolor="#f8d3a9"
     misc_feature    6871..6996
                     /label="HIV-1 Ψ"
                     /ApEinfo_revcolor="#f8d3a9"
                     /ApEinfo_fwdcolor="#f8d3a9"
     misc_feature    7493..7726
                     /label="RRE"
                     /ApEinfo_revcolor="#f8d3a9"
                     /ApEinfo_fwdcolor="#f8d3a9"
     misc_feature    8214..8393
                     /label="cPPT"
                     /ApEinfo_revcolor="#dc143c"
                     /ApEinfo_fwdcolor="#dc143c"
     misc_feature    8240..8357
                     /label="cPPT/CTS"
                     /ApEinfo_revcolor="#f8d3a9"
                     /ApEinfo_fwdcolor="#f8d3a9"
     misc_feature    8451..9412
                     /label="EF1Alpha"
                     /ApEinfo_revcolor="#85dae9"
                     /ApEinfo_fwdcolor="#85dae9"
     misc_feature    9414..9568
                     /label="EF1Alpha"
                     /ApEinfo_revcolor="#85dae9"
                     /ApEinfo_fwdcolor="#85dae9"
     CDS             9633..10952
                     /ApEinfo_revcolor="#84b0dc"
                     /ApEinfo_fwdcolor="#84b0dc"
                     /translation="MALPVTALLLPLALLLHAARPSRLEEELRRRLTEMLDAPTDLQVTNVTDTSITVSWTPPSATITGYRITYTPSNGPGEPKELTVPPSSTSVTITGLTPGVEYVVSVYALKDNQESPPLVGTQTTGGSNAVGQDTQEVIVVPHSLPFKVVVISAILALVVLTIISLIILIMLWQKKPRGSGSGEGRGSLLTCGDVEENPGPGSGMVSKGEEDNMAIIKEFMRFKVHMEGSVNGHEFEIEGEGEGRPYEGTQTAKLKVTKGGPLPFAWDILSPQFMYGSKAYVKHPADIPDYLKLSFPEGFKWERVMNFEDGGVVTVTQDSSLQDGEFIYKVKLRGTNFPSDGPVMQKKTMGWEASSERMYPEDGALKGEIKQRLKLKDGGHYDAEVKTTYKAKKPVQLPGAYNVNIKLDITSHNEDYTIVEQYERAEGRHSTGGMDELYK*"
     misc_feature    9696..9734
                     /label="ALFAtag"
                     /ApEinfo_revcolor="#339966"
                     /ApEinfo_fwdcolor="#339966"
     CDS             9735..10009
                     /label="Fibcon"
                     /ApEinfo_revcolor="#993366"
                     /ApEinfo_fwdcolor="#993366"
     misc_feature    10014..10163
                     /label="PDGFR-TMD"
                     /ApEinfo_revcolor="#b7e6d7"
                     /ApEinfo_fwdcolor="#b7e6d7"
     misc_feature    10179..10232
                     /label="T2A"
                     /ApEinfo_revcolor="#ff9ccd"
                     /ApEinfo_fwdcolor="#ff9ccd"
     misc_feature    10242..10949
                     /label="mCherry"
                     /ApEinfo_revcolor="#f58a5e"
                     /ApEinfo_fwdcolor="#f58a5e"
ORIGIN
        1 tgcaggcatg caagcttgtg caggcatgca agcttgatat caagcttatc gataatcaac
       61 ctctggatta caaaatttgt gaaagattga ctggtattct taactatgtt gctcctttta
      121 cgctatgtgg atacgctgct ttaatgcctt tgtatcatgc tattgcttcc cgtatggctt
      181 tcattttctc ctccttgtat aaatcctggt tgctgtctct ttatgaggag ttgtggcccg
      241 ttgtcaggca acgtggcgtg gtgtgcactg tgtttgctga cgcaaccccc actggttggg
      301 gcattgccac cacctgtcag ctcctttccg ggactttcgc tttccccctc cctattgcca
      361 cggcggaact catcgccgcc tgccttgccc gctgctggac aggggctcgg ctgttgggca
      421 ctgacaattc cgtggtgttg tcggggaaat catcgtcctt tccttggctg ctcgcctgtg
      481 ttgccacctg gattctgcgc gggacgtcct tctgctacgt cccttcggcc ctcaatccag
      541 cggaccttcc ttcccgcggc ctgctgccgg ctctgcggcc tcttccgcgt cttcgccttc
      601 gccctcagac gagtcggatc tccctttggg ccgcctcccc gcatAATTAC CGTCGACCTC
      661 GAGGGAATTA ATTCGAGCTC GGTACCTTTA AGACCAATGA CTTACAAGGC AGCTGTAGAT
      721 CTTAGCCACT TTTTAAAAGA AAAGGGGGGA CTGGAAGGGC TAATTCACTC CCAACGAAGA
      781 CAAGATCTGC TTTTTGCTTG TACTGGGTCT CTCTGGTTAG ACCAGATCTG AGCCTGGGAG
      841 CTCTCTGGCT AACTAGGGAA CCCACTGCTT AAGCCTCAAT AAAGCTTGCC TTGAGTGCTT
      901 CAAGTAGTGT GTGCCCGTCT GTTGTGTGAC TCTGGTAACT AGAGATCCCT CAGACCCTTT
      961 TAGTCAGTGT GGAAAATCTC TAGCAGCATC TAGAATTAAT TCCGTGTATT CTATAGTGTC
     1021 ACCTAAATCG TATGTGTATG ATACATAAGG TTATGTATTA ATTGTAGCCG CGTTCTAACG
     1081 ACAATATGTA CAAGCCTAAT TGTGTAGCAT CTGGCTTACT GAAGCAGACC CTATCATCTC
     1141 TCTCGTAAAC TGCCGTCAGA GTCGGTTTGG TTGGACGAAC CTTCTGAGTT TCTGGTAACG
     1201 CCGTCCCGCA CCCGGAAATG GTCAGCGAAC CAATCAGCAG GGTCATCGCT AGCCAGATCC
     1261 TCTACGCCGG ACGCATCGTG GCCGGCATCA CCGGCGCCAC AGGTGCGGTT GCTGGCGCCT
     1321 ATATCGCCGA CATCACCGAT GGGGAAGATC GGGCTCGCCA CTTCGGGCTC ATGAGCGCTT
     1381 GTTTCGGCGT GGGTATGGTG GCAGGCCCCG TGGCCGGGGG ACTGTTGGGC GCCATCTCCT
     1441 TGCATGCACC ATTCCTTGCG GCGGCGGTGC TCAACGGCCT CAACCTACTA CTGGGCTGCT
     1501 TCCTAATGCA GGAGTCGCAT AAGGGAGAGC GTCGAATGGT GCACTCTCAG TACAATCTGC
     1561 TCTGATGCCG CATAGTTAAG CCAGCCCCGA CACCCGCCAA CACCCGCTGA CGCGCCCTGA
     1621 CGGGCTTGTC TGCTCCCGGC ATCCGCTTAC AGACAAGCTG TGACCGTCTC CGGGAGCTGC
     1681 ATGTGTCAGA GGTTTTCACC GTCATCACCG AAACGCGCGA GACGAAAGGG CCTCGTGATA
     1741 CGCCTATTTT TATAGGTTAA TGTCATGATA ATAATGGTTT CTTAGACGTC AGGTGGCACT
     1801 TTTCGGGGAA ATGTGCGCGG AACCCCTATT TGTTTATTTT TCTAAATACA TTCAAATATG
     1861 TATCCGCTCA TGAGACAATA ACCCTGATAA ATGCTTCAAT AATATTGAAA AAGGAAGAGT
     1921 ATGAGTATTC AACATTTCCG TGTCGCCCTT ATTCCCTTTT TTGCGGCATT TTGCCTTCCT
     1981 GTTTTTGCTC ACCCAGAAAC GCTGGTGAAA GTAAAAGATG CTGAAGATCA GTTGGGTGCA
     2041 CGAGTGGGTT ACATCGAACT GGATCTCAAC AGCGGTAAGA TCCTTGAGAG TTTTCGCCCC
     2101 GAAGAACGTT TTCCAATGAT GAGCACTTTT AAAGTTCTGC TATGTGGCGC GGTATTATCC
     2161 CGTATTGACG CCGGGCAAGA GCAACTCGGT CGCCGCATAC ACTATTCTCA GAATGACTTG
     2221 GTTGAGTACT CACCAGTCAC AGAAAAGCAT CTTACGGATG GCATGACAGT AAGAGAATTA
     2281 TGCAGTGCTG CCATAACCAT GAGTGATAAC ACTGCGGCCA ACTTACTTCT GACAACGATC
     2341 GGAGGACCGA AGGAGCTAAC CGCTTTTTTG CACAACATGG GGGATCATGT AACTCGCCTT
     2401 GATCGTTGGG AACCGGAGCT GAATGAAGCC ATACCAAACG ACGAGCGTGA CACCACGATG
     2461 CCTGTAGCAA TGGCAACAAC GTTGCGCAAA CTATTAACTG GCGAACTACT TACTCTAGCT
     2521 TCCCGGCAAC AATTAATAGA CTGGATGGAG GCGGATAAAG TTGCAGGACC ACTTCTGCGC
     2581 TCGGCCCTTC CGGCTGGCTG GTTTATTGCT GATAAATCTG GAGCCGGTGA GCGTGGGTCT
     2641 CGCGGTATCA TTGCAGCACT GGGGCCAGAT GGTAAGCCCT CCCGTATCGT AGTTATCTAC
     2701 ACGACGGGGA GTCAGGCAAC TATGGATGAA CGAAATAGAC AGATCGCTGA GATAGGTGCC
     2761 TCACTGATTA AGCATTGGTA ACTGTCAGAC CAAGTTTACT CATATATACT TTAGATTGAT
     2821 TTAAAACTTC ATTTTTAATT TAAAAGGATC TAGGTGAAGA TCCTTTTTGA TAATCTCATG
     2881 ACCAAAATCC CTTAACGTGA GTTTTCGTTC CACTGAGCGT CAGACCCCGT AGAAAAGATC
     2941 AAAGGATCTT CTTGAGATCC TTTTTTTCTG CGCGTAATCT GCTGCTTGCA AACAAAAAAA
     3001 CCACCGCTAC CAGCGGTGGT TTGTTTGCCG GATCAAGAGC TACCAACTCT TTTTCCGAAG
     3061 GTAACTGGCT TCAGCAGAGC GCAGATACCA AATACTGTTC TTCTAGTGTA GCCGTAGTTA
     3121 GGCCACCACT TCAAGAACTC TGTAGCACCG CCTACATACC TCGCTCTGCT AATCCTGTTA
     3181 CCAGTGGCTG CTGCCAGTGG CGATAAGTCG TGTCTTACCG GGTTGGACTC AAGACGATAG
     3241 TTACCGGATA AGGCGCAGCG GTCGGGCTGA ACGGGGGGTT CGTGCACACA GCCCAGCTTG
     3301 GAGCGAACGA CCTACACCGA ACTGAGATAC CTACAGCGTG AGCTATGAGA AAGCGCCACG
     3361 CTTCCCGAAG GGAGAAAGGC GGACAGGTAT CCGGTAAGCG GCAGGGTCGG AACAGGAGAG
     3421 CGCACGAGGG AGCTTCCAGG GGGAAACGCC TGGTATCTTT ATAGTCCTGT CGGGTTTCGC
     3481 CACCTCTGAC TTGAGCGTCG ATTTTTGTGA TGCTCGTCAG GGGGGCGGAG CCTATGGAAA
     3541 AACGCCAGCA ACGCGGCCTT TTTACGGTTC CTGGCCTTTT GCTGGCCTTT TGCTCACATG
     3601 TTCTTTCCTG CGTTATCCCC TGATTCTGTG GATAACCGTA TTACCGCCTT TGAGTGAGCT
     3661 GATACCGCTC GCCGCAGCCG AACGACCGAG CGCAGCGAGT CAGTGAGCGA GGAAGCGGAA
     3721 GAGCGCCCAA TACGCAAACC GCCTCTCCCC GCGCGTTGGC CGATTCATTA ATGcagctgt
     3781 ggaatgtgtg tcagttaggg tgtggaaagt ccccaggctc cccagcaggc agaagtatgc
     3841 aaagcatgca tctcaattag tcagcaacca ggtgtggaaa gtccccaggc tccccagcag
     3901 gcagaagtat gcaaagcatg catctcaatt agtcagcaac catagtcccg cccctaactc
     3961 cgcccatccc gcccctaact ccgcccagtt ccgcccattc tccgccccat ggctgactaa
     4021 ttttttttat ttatgcagag gccgaggccg cctcggcctc tgagctattc cagaagtagt
     4081 gaggaggctt ttttggaggc CTAGGCTTTT GCAAAAAGCT TGGACACAAG ACAGGCTTGC
     4141 GAGATATGTT TGAGAATACC ACTTTATCCC GCGTCAGGGA GAGGCAGTGC GTAAAAAGAC
     4201 GCGGACTCAT GTGAAATACT GGTTTTTAGT GCGCCAGATC TCTATAATCT CGCGCAACCT
     4261 ATTTTCCCCT CGAACACTTT TTAAGCCGTA GATAAACAGG CTGGGACACT TCACATGAGC
     4321 GAAAAATACA TCGTCACCTG GGACATGTTG CAGATCCATG CACGTAAACT CGCAAGCCGA
     4381 CTGATGCCTT CTGAACAATG GAAAGGCATT ATTGCCGTAA GCCGTGGCGG TCTGTACCGG
     4441 GTGCGTTACT GGCGCGTGAA CTGGGTATTC GTCATGTCGA TACCGTTTGT ATTTCCAGCT
     4501 ACGATCACGA CAACCAGCGC GAGCTTAAAG TGCTGAAACG CGCAGAAGGC GATGGCGAAG
     4561 GCTTCATCGT TATTGATGAC CTGGTGGATA CCGGTGGTAC TGCGGTTGCG ATTCGTGAAA
     4621 TGTATCCAAA AGCGCACTTT GTCACCATCT TCGCAAAACC GGCTGGTCGT CCGCTGGTTG
     4681 ATGACTATGT TGTTGATATC CCGCAAGATA CCTGGATTGA ACAGCCGTGG GATATGGGCG
     4741 TCGTATTCGT CCCGCCAATC TCCGGTCGCT AATCTTTTCA ACGCCTGGCA CTGCCGGGCG
     4801 TTGTTCTTTT TAACTTCAGG CGGGTTACAA TAGTTTCCAG TAAGTATTCT GGAGGCTGCA
     4861 TCCATGACAC AGGCAAACCT GAGCGAAACC CTGTTCAAAC CCCGCTTTAA ACATCCTGAA
     4921 ACCTCGACGC TAGTCCGCCG CTTTAATCAC GGCGCACAAC CGCCTGTGCA GTCGGCCCTT
     4981 GATGGTAAAA CCATCCCTCA CTGGTATCGC ATGATTAACC GTCTGATGTG GATCTGGCGC
     5041 GGCATTGACC CACGCGAAAT CCTCGACGTC CAGGCACGTA TTGTGATGAG CGATGCCGAA
     5101 CGTACCGACG ATGATTTATA CGATACGGTG ATTGGCTACC GTGGCGGCAA CTGGATTTAT
     5161 GAGTGGGCCC CGGATCTTTG TGAAGGAACC TTACTTCTGT GGTGTGACAT AATTGGACAA
     5221 ACTACCTACA GAGATTTAAA GCTCTAAGGT AAATATAAAA TTTTTAAGTG TATAATGTGT
     5281 TAAACTACTG ATTCTAATTG TTTGTGTATT TTAGATTCCA ACCTATGGAA CTGATGAATG
     5341 GGAGCAGTGG TGGAATGCCT TTAATGAGGA AAACCTGTTT TGCTCAGAAG AAATGCCATC
     5401 TAGTGATGAT GAGGCTACTG CTGACTCTCA ACATTCTACT CCTCCAAAAA AGAAGAGAAA
     5461 GGTAGAAGAC CCCAAGGACT TTCCTTCAGA ATTGCTAAGT TTTTTGAGTC ATGCTGTGTT
     5521 TAGTAATAGA ACTCTTGCTT GCTTTGCTAT TTACACCACA AAGGAAAAAG CTGCACTGCT
     5581 ATACAAGAAA ATTATGGAAA AATATTCTGT AACCTTTATA AGTAGGCATA ACAGTTATAA
     5641 TCATAACATA CTGTTTTTTC TTACTCCACA CAGGCATAGA GTGTCTGCTA TTAATAACTA
     5701 TGCTCAAAAA TTGTGTACCT TTAGCTTTTT AATTTGTAAA GGGGTTAATA AGGAATATTT
     5761 GATGTATAGT GCCTTGACTA GAGATCATAA TCAGccatac cacatttgta gagGTTTTAC
     5821 TTGCTTTaaa aaacctccca cacctccccc tgaacctgaa acataaaatg aatgcaattg
     5881 ttgttgttaa cttgtttatt gcagcttata atggttacaa ataaagcaat agcatcacaa
     5941 atttcacaaa taaagcattt ttttcactgc attctagttg tggtttgtcc aaactcatca
     6001 atgtatctta tcatgtctgG ATCAACTGGA TAACTCAAGC TAACCAAAAT CATCCCAAAC
     6061 TTCCCACCCC ATACCCTATT ACCACTGCCA ATTACCTGTG GTTTCATTTA CTCTAAACCT
     6121 GTGATTCCTC TGAATTATTT TCATTTTAAA GAAATTGTAT TTGTTAAATA TGTACTACAA
     6181 ACTTAGTAGT tggaagggct aattcactcc caaagaagac aagatatcct tgatctgtgg
     6241 atctaccaca cacaaggcta cttccctgat tagcagaact acacaccagg gccaggggtc
     6301 agatatccac tgacctttgg atggtgctac aagctagtac cagttgagcc agataaggta
     6361 gaagaggcca ataaaggaga gaacaccagc ttgttacacc ctgtgagcct gcatgggatg
     6421 gatgacccgg agagagaagt gttagagtgg aggtttgaca gccgcctagc atttcatcac
     6481 gtggcccgag agctgcatcc ggagtacttc aagaactgct gatatcgagc ttgctacaag
     6541 ggactttccg ctggggactt tccagggagg cgtggcctgg gcgggactgg ggagtggcga
     6601 gccctcagat cctgcatata agcagctgct ttttgcctgt actgggtctc tctggttaga
     6661 ccagatctga gcctgggagc tctctggcta actagggaac ccactgctta agcctcaata
     6721 aagcttgcct tgagtgcttc aagtagtgtg tgcccgtctg ttgtgtgact ctggtaacta
     6781 gagatccctc agaccctttt agtcagtgtg gaaaatctct agcaGTGGCG CCCGAACAGG
     6841 GACTTGAAAG CGAAAGGGAA ACCAGAGGAG CTCTcTCGAC GCAGGACTCG GCTTGCTGAA
     6901 GCGCGCACGG CAAGAGGCGA GGGGCGGCGA CTGGTGAGTA CGCCAAAAAT TTTGACTAGC
     6961 GGAGGCTAGA AGGAGAGAGA TGGGTGCGAG AGCGTCAGTA TTAAGCGGGG GAGAATTAGA
     7021 TCGcgATGGG AAAAAATTCG GTTAAGGCCA GGGGGAAAGA AAAAATATAA ATTAAAACAT
     7081 ATAGTATGGG CAAGCAGGGA GCTAGAACGA TTCGCAGTTA ATCCTGGCCT GTTAGAAACA
     7141 TCAGAAGGCT GTAGACAAAT ACTGGGACAG CTACAACCAT CCCTTCAGAC AGGATCAGAA
     7201 GAACTTAGAT CATTATATAA TACAGTAGCA ACCCTCTATT GTGTGCATCA AAGGATAGAG
     7261 ATAAAAGACA CCAAGGAAGC TTTAGACAAG ATAGAGGAAG AGCAAAACAA AAGTAAGACC
     7321 ACCGCACAGC AAGCGGCCGG CCGCTGATCT TCAGACCTGG AGGAGGAGAT ATGAGGGACA
     7381 ATTGGAGAAG TGAATTATAT AAATATAAAG TAGTAAAAAT TGAACCATTA GGAGTAGCAC
     7441 CCACCAAGGC AAAGAGAAGA GTGGTGCAGA GAGAAAAAAG AGCAGTGGGA ATAGGAGCTT
     7501 TGTTCCTTGG GTTCTTGGGA GCAGCAGGAA GCACTATGGG CGCAGCGTCA ATGACGCTGA
     7561 CGGTACAGGC CAGACAATTA TTGTCTGGTA TAGTGCAGCA GCAGAACAAT TTGCTGAGGG
     7621 CTATTGAGGC GCAACAGCAT CTGTTGCAAC TCACAGTCTG GGGCATCAAG CAGCTCCAGG
     7681 CAAGAATCCT GGCTGTGGAA AGATACCTAA AGGATCAACA GCTCCTGGGG ATTTGGGGTT
     7741 GCTCTGGAAA ACTCATTTGC ACCACTGCTG TGCCTTGGAA TGCTAGTTGG AGTAATAAAT
     7801 CTCTGGAACA GATTTGGAAT CACACGACCT GGATGGAGTG GGACAGAGAA ATTAACAATT
     7861 ACACAAGCTT AATACACTCC TTAATTGAAG AATCGCAAAA CCAGCAAGAA AAGAATGAAC
     7921 AAGAATTATT GGAATTAGAT AAATGGGCAA GTTTGTGGAA TTGGTTTAAC ATAACAAATT
     7981 GGCTGTGGTA TATAAAATTA TTCATAATGA TAGTAGGAGG CTTGGTAGGT TTAAGAATAG
     8041 TTTTTGCTGT ACTTTCTATA GTGAATAGAG TTAGGCAGGG ATATTCACCA TTATCGTTTC
     8101 AGACCCACCT CCCAACCCCG AGGGGACCCG ACAGGCCCGA AGGAATAGAA GAAGAAGGTG
     8161 GAGAGAGAGA CAGAGACAGA TCCATTCGAT TAGTGAACGG ATCTCGACGG TATcgccaaa
     8221 tggcagtatt catccacaat tttaaaagaa aaggggggat tggggggtac agtgcagggg
     8281 aaagaatagt agacataata gcaacagaca tacaaactaa agaattacaa aaacaaatta
     8341 caaaaattca aaattttcgg gtttattaca gggacagcag agatccagtt tggATCGATA
     8401 AGCTTGATAT CGaattctca cgcgTATCGa attctcacgc gtctgaaacg GTGCCCGTCA
     8461 GTGGGCAGAG CGCACATCGC CCACAGTCCC CGAGAAGTTG GGGGGAGGGG TCGGCAATTG
     8521 AACCGGTGCC TAGAGAAGGT GGCGCGGGGT AAACTGGGAA AGTGATGTCG TGTACTGGCT
     8581 CCGCCTTTTT CCCGAGGGTG GGGGAGAACC GTATATAAGT GCAGTAGTCG CCGTGAACGT
     8641 TCTTTTTCGC AACGGGTTTG CCGCCAGAAC ACAGGTAAGT GCCGTGTGTG GTTCCCGCGG
     8701 GCCTGGCCTC TTTACGGGTT ATGGCCCTTG CGTGCCTTGA ATTACTTCCA CCTGGCTGCA
     8761 GTACGTGATT CTTGATCCCG AGCTTCGGGT TGGAAGTGGG TGGGAGAGTT CGAGGCCTTG
     8821 CGCTTAAGGA GCCCCTTCGC CTCGTGCTTG AGTTGAGGCC TGGCCTGGGC GCTGGGGCCG
     8881 CCGCGTGCGA ATCTGGTGGC ACCTTCGCGC CTGTCTCGCT GCTTTCGATA AGTCTCTAGC
     8941 CATTTAAAAT TTTTGATGAC CTGCTGCGAC GCTTTTTTTC TGGCAAGATA GTCTTGTAAA
     9001 TGCGGGCCAA GATCTGCACA CTGGTATTTC GGTTTTTGGG GCCGCGGGCG GCGACGGGGC
     9061 CCGTGCGTCC CAGCGCACAT GTTCGGCGAG GCGGGGCCTG CGAGCGCGGC CACCGAGAAT
     9121 CGGACGGGGG TAGTCTCAAG CTGGCCGGCC TGCTCTGGTG CCTGGCCTCG CGCCGCCGTG
     9181 TATCGCCCCG CCCTGGGCGG CAAGGCTGGC CCGGTCGGCA CCAGTTGCGT GAGCGGAAAG
     9241 ATGGCCGCTT CCCGGCCCTG CTGCAGGGAG CTCAAAATGG AGGACGCGGC GCTCGGGAGA
     9301 GCGGGCGGGT GAGTCACCCA CACAAAGGAA AAGGGCCTTT CCGTCCTCAG CCGTCGCTTC
     9361 ATGTGACTCC ACGGAGTACC GGGCGCCGTC CAGGCACCTC GATTAGTTCT CGcGCTTTTG
     9421 GAGTACGTCG TCTTTAGGTT GGGGGGAGGG GTTTTATGCG ATGGAGTTTC CCCACACTGA
     9481 GTGGGTGGAG ACTGAAGTTA GGCCAGCTTG GCACTTGATG TAATTCTCCT TGGAATTTGC
     9541 CCTTTTTGAG TTTGGATCTT GGTTCATTCT CAAGCCTCAG ACAGTGGTTC AAAGTTTTTT
     9601 TCTTCCATTT CAGGTGTCGT GAgCTAGCCA CTATGGCCCT GCCAGTCACA GCTCTGTTGT
     9661 TGCCCCTGGC TCTGTTGCTC CATGCCGCGC GACCCAGCCG ACTCGAGGAA GAACTGAGAA
     9721 GGAGACTGAC AGAAAtgctg gatgcgccga ccgatctgca ggtaaccaac gtgaccgata
     9781 ccagcattac cgtgagctgg accccgccga gcgcgaccat taccggctat cgcattacct
     9841 ataccccgag caacggcccg ggcgaaccga aagaactgac cgtgccgccg agcagcacca
     9901 gcgtgaccat taccggcctg accccgggcg tggaatatgt ggtgagcgtg tatgcgctga
     9961 aagataacca ggaaagcccg ccgctggtgg gcacccagac caccggcggT TCTaatgctg
    10021 tgggccagga cacgcaggag gtcatcgtgg tgccacactc cttgcccttt aaggtggtgg
    10081 tgatctcagc catcctggcc ctggtggtgc tcaccatcat ctcccttatc atcctcatca
    10141 tgctttggca gaagaagcca cgtGGATCCG GGAGTGGCGA AGGCAGGGGC TCCCTTTTGA
    10201 CGTGCGGGGA TGTTGAAGAG AACCCTGGGC CCGGATCTGG Aatggtgagc aagggcgagg
    10261 aggataacat ggccatcatc aaggagttca tgcgcttcaa ggtgcacatg gagggctccg
    10321 tgaacggcca cgagttcgag atcgagggcg agggcgaggg ccgcccctac gagggcaccc
    10381 agaccgccaa gctgaaggtg accaagggtg gccccctgcc cttcgcctgg gacatcctgt
    10441 cccctcagtt catgtacggc tccaaggcct acgtgaagca ccccgccgac atccccgact
    10501 acttgaagct gtccttcccc gagggcttca agtgggagcg cgtgatgaac ttcgaggacg
    10561 gcggcgtggt gaccgtgacc caggactcct ccctgcagga cggcgagttc atctacaagg
    10621 tgaagctgcg cggcaccaac ttcccctccg acggccccgt aatgcagaag aagaccatgg
    10681 gctgggaggc ctcctccgag cggatgtacc ccgaggacgg cgccctgaag ggcgagatca
    10741 agcagaggct gaagctgaag gacggcggcc actacgacgc tgaggtcaag accacctaca
    10801 aggccaagaa gcccgtgcag ctgcccggcg cctacaacgt caacatcaag ttggacatca
    10861 cctcccacaa cgaggactac accatcgtgg aacagtacga acgcgccgag ggccgccact
    10921 ccaccggcgg catggacgag ctgtacaagT AATGGCgctg agca
//
