# Supplementary material for: Small molecule and cell contact-inducible systems for controlling expression and differentiation in stem cells
Source: bioRxiv preprint, doi:10.1101/2024.03.12.584464, version 1 (2024-03-12)
Supplement: Supplemental DNA Sequences [file 584464_file02.zip › pss038-ef1a-nbalfa-notchgal4vp64-t2a-mcherry-tu.gb]

LOCUS       pSS038_-_EF1a-NBALFA-No 5914 bp ds-DNA     circular     06-APR-2022
DEFINITION  .
FEATURES             Location/Qualifiers
     misc_feature    48..811
                     /label="ColE1"
                     /ApEinfo_revcolor="#7f7f7f"
                     /ApEinfo_fwdcolor="#7f7f7f"
                     /note="ApEinfo_revcolor: #7F7F7F ApEinfo_graphicformat: arrow_data {{0 1 2 0 0 -1} {} 0} label: ColE1"
     misc_feature    48..811
                     /label="ColE1"
                     /ApEinfo_revcolor="#7f7f7f"
                     /ApEinfo_fwdcolor="#7f7f7f"
                     /note="ApEinfo_revcolor: #7f7f7f ApEinfo_graphicformat: arrow_data {{0 1 2 0 0 -1} {} 0} label: ColE1"
     None            complement(129..811)
                     /label="Col E1 Origin"
                     /ApEinfo_revcolor="#b1ff67"
                     /ApEinfo_fwdcolor="#b1ff67"
     misc_feature    486..491
                     /label="MTK Kozak"
                     /ApEinfo_revcolor="#b4abac"
                     /ApEinfo_fwdcolor="#b4abac"
     misc_feature    499..504
                     /label="MTK Kozak"
                     /ApEinfo_revcolor="#b4abac"
                     /ApEinfo_fwdcolor="#b4abac"
     Binding Site    657..673
                     /label="Gal4p-Binding Site"
                     /ApEinfo_revcolor="#f58a5e"
                     /ApEinfo_fwdcolor="#f58a5e"
     Binding Site    complement(657..673)
                     /label="Gal4p-Binding Site"
                     /ApEinfo_revcolor="#f58a5e"
                     /ApEinfo_fwdcolor="#f58a5e"
     misc_feature    812..959
                     /label="KanR Promoter"
                     /ApEinfo_revcolor="#b1ff67"
                     /ApEinfo_fwdcolor="#b1ff67"
                     /note="ApEinfo_revcolor: #93FF35 ApEinfo_graphicformat: arrow_data {{0 1 2 0 0 -1} {} 0} label: KanR Promoter"
     misc_feature    812..959
                     /label="KanR Promoter"
                     /ApEinfo_revcolor="#b1ff67"
                     /ApEinfo_fwdcolor="#b1ff67"
                     /note="ApEinfo_revcolor: #93ff35 ApEinfo_graphicformat: arrow_data {{0 1 2 0 0 -1} {} 0} label: KanR Promoter"
     misc_feature    960..1711
                     /label="KanR"
                     /ApEinfo_revcolor="#008000"
                     /ApEinfo_fwdcolor="#008000"
                     /note="ApEinfo_revcolor: #008000 ApEinfo_graphicformat: arrow_data {{0 1 2 0 0 -1} {} 0} label: KanR"
     misc_feature    960..1711
                     /label="KanR"
                     /ApEinfo_revcolor="#008000"
                     /ApEinfo_fwdcolor="#008000"
                     /note="ApEinfo_revcolor: #008000 ApEinfo_graphicformat: arrow_data {{0 1 2 0 0 -1} {} 0} label: KanR"
     misc_feature    1712..1775
                     /label="KanR"
                     /ApEinfo_revcolor="#008000"
                     /ApEinfo_fwdcolor="#008000"
                     /note="ApEinfo_revcolor: #008000 ApEinfo_graphicformat: arrow_data {{0 1 2 0 0 -1} {} 0} label: KanR"
     misc_feature    1712..1775
                     /label="KanR"
                     /ApEinfo_revcolor="#008000"
                     /ApEinfo_fwdcolor="#008000"
                     /note="ApEinfo_revcolor: #008000 ApEinfo_graphicformat: arrow_data {{0 1 2 0 0 -1} {} 0} label: KanR"
     misc_feature    1776..1802
                     /label="KanR Terminator"
                     /ApEinfo_revcolor="#b1ff67"
                     /ApEinfo_fwdcolor="#b1ff67"
                     /note="ApEinfo_revcolor: #93ff35 ApEinfo_graphicformat: arrow_data {{0 1 2 0 0 -1} {} 0} label: KanR Terminator"
     misc_feature    1776..1802
                     /label="KanR Terminator"
                     /ApEinfo_revcolor="#b1ff67"
                     /ApEinfo_fwdcolor="#b1ff67"
                     /note="ApEinfo_revcolor: #93FF35 ApEinfo_graphicformat: arrow_data {{0 1 2 0 0 -1} {} 0} label: KanR Terminator"
     misc_feature    1854..2815
                     /label="EF1Alpha"
                     /ApEinfo_revcolor="#85dae9"
                     /ApEinfo_fwdcolor="#85dae9"
     misc_feature    2817..2971
                     /label="EF1Alpha"
                     /ApEinfo_revcolor="#85dae9"
                     /ApEinfo_fwdcolor="#85dae9"
     misc_feature    3099..3128
                     /label="myc tag"
                     /ApEinfo_revcolor="#84b0dc"
                     /ApEinfo_fwdcolor="#84b0dc"
     CDS             3129..3298
                     /label="NBALFA"
                     /ApEinfo_revcolor="#993300"
                     /ApEinfo_fwdcolor="#993300"
     misc_feature    3293..3298
                     /label="REPLACE"
                     /ApEinfo_revcolor="#ff00ff"
                     /ApEinfo_fwdcolor="#ff00ff"
     CDS             3299..3500
                     /label="NBALFA"
                     /ApEinfo_revcolor="#993300"
                     /ApEinfo_fwdcolor="#993300"
     CDS             3299..3500
                     /label="P1085 gblock"
                     /ApEinfo_revcolor="#f8d3a9"
                     /ApEinfo_fwdcolor="#f8d3a9"
     misc_feature    3501..3502
                     /label="GG for GS_3a"
                     /ApEinfo_revcolor="#b4abac"
                     /ApEinfo_fwdcolor="#b4abac"
     misc_feature    3507..4484
                     /label="Notch"
                     /ApEinfo_revcolor="#f58a5e"
                     /ApEinfo_fwdcolor="#f58a5e"
     misc_feature    4485..4922
                     /label="Gal4P"
                     /ApEinfo_revcolor="#f8d3a9"
                     /ApEinfo_fwdcolor="#f8d3a9"
     misc_feature    4962..5111
                     /label="VP64"
                     /ApEinfo_revcolor="#d6b295"
                     /ApEinfo_fwdcolor="#d6b295"
     misc_feature    5133..5186
                     /label="T2A"
                     /ApEinfo_revcolor="#ff9ccd"
                     /ApEinfo_fwdcolor="#ff9ccd"
     misc_feature    5196..5903
                     /label="mCherry"
                     /ApEinfo_revcolor="#f58a5e"
                     /ApEinfo_fwdcolor="#f58a5e"
ORIGIN
        1 agcattttgc aggtgactag tctagtgcac tgcagtacag cggccgcacg gttatccaca
       61 gaatcagggg ataacgcagg aaagaacatg tgagcaaaag gccagcaaaa ggccaggaac
      121 cgtaaaaagg ccgcgttgct ggcgtttttc cataggctcc gcccccctga cgagcatcac
      181 aaaaatcgac gctcaagtca gaggtggcga aacccgacag gactataaag ataccaggcg
      241 tttccccctg gaagctccct cgtgcgctct cctgttccga ccctgccgct taccggatac
      301 ctgtccgcct ttctcccttc gggaagcgtg gcgctttctc atagctcacg ctgtaggtat
      361 ctcagttcgg tgtaggtcgt tcgctccaag ctgggctgtg tgcacgaacc ccccgttcag
      421 cccgaccgct gcgccttatc cggtaactat cgtcttgagt ccaacccggt aagacacgac
      481 ttatcgccac tggcagcagc cactggtaac aggattagca gagcgaggta tgtaggcggt
      541 gctacagagt tcttgaagtg gtggcctaac tacggctaca ctagaagaac agtatttggt
      601 atctgcgctc tgctgaagcc agttaccttc ggaaaaagag ttggtagctc ttgatccggc
      661 aaacaaacca ccgctggtag cggtggtttt tttgtttgca agcagcagat tacgcgcaga
      721 aaaaaaggat ctcaagaaga tcctttgatc ttttctacgg ggtctgacgc tcagtggaac
      781 gaaaactcac gttaagggat tttggtcatg actgatcctt caactcagca aaagttcgat
      841 ttattcaaca aagccacgtt gtgtctcaaa atctctgatg ttacattgca caagataaaa
      901 atatatcatc atgaacaata aaactgtctg cttacataaa cagtaataca aggggtgtta
      961 tgagccatat tcaacgggaa acgtcttgct ccaggccgcg attaaattcc aacatggatg
     1021 ctgatttata tgggtataaa tgggctcgcg ataatgtcgg gcaatcaggt gcgacaatct
     1081 atcgattgta tgggaagccc gatgcgccag agttgtttct gaaacatggc aaaggtagcg
     1141 ttgccaatga tgttacagat gagatggtca gactaaactg gctgacggaa tttatgcctc
     1201 ttccgaccat caagcatttt atccgtactc ctgatgatgc atggttactc accactgcga
     1261 tccccgggaa aacagcattc caggtattag aagaatatcc tgattcaggt gaaaatattg
     1321 ttgatgcgct ggcagtgttc ctgcgccggt tgcattcgat tcctgtttgt aattgtcctt
     1381 ttaacagcga tcgcgtattt cgcctcgctc aggcgcaatc acgaatgaat aacggtttgg
     1441 ttgatgcgag tgattttgat gacgagcgta atggctggcc tgttgaacaa gtctggaaag
     1501 aaatgcataa gcttttgcca ttctcaccgg attcagtcgt cactcatggt gatttctcac
     1561 ttgataacct tatttttgac gaggggaaat taataggttg tattgatgtt ggacgagtcg
     1621 gaatcgcaga ccgataccag gatcttgcca tcctatggaa ctgcctcggt gagttttctc
     1681 cttcattaca gaaacggctt tttcaaaaat atggtattga taatcctgat atgaataaat
     1741 tgcagtttca tttgatgctc gatgagtttt tctaatcaga attggttaat tggttgtaac
     1801 acgcggccgc ccctgaattc gcatctagtc tagacacctg caaaactgaa acgGTGCCCG
     1861 TCAGTGGGCA GAGCGCACAT CGCCCACAGT CCCCGAGAAG TTGGGGGGAG GGGTCGGCAA
     1921 TTGAACCGGT GCCTAGAGAA GGTGGCGCGG GGTAAACTGG GAAAGTGATG TCGTGTACTG
     1981 GCTCCGCCTT TTTCCCGAGG GTGGGGGAGA ACCGTATATA AGTGCAGTAG TCGCCGTGAA
     2041 CGTTCTTTTT CGCAACGGGT TTGCCGCCAG AACACAGGTA AGTGCCGTGT GTGGTTCCCG
     2101 CGGGCCTGGC CTCTTTACGG GTTATGGCCC TTGCGTGCCT TGAATTACTT CCACCTGGCT
     2161 GCAGTACGTG ATTCTTGATC CCGAGCTTCG GGTTGGAAGT GGGTGGGAGA GTTCGAGGCC
     2221 TTGCGCTTAA GGAGCCCCTT CGCCTCGTGC TTGAGTTGAG GCCTGGCCTG GGCGCTGGGG
     2281 CCGCCGCGTG CGAATCTGGT GGCACCTTCG CGCCTGTCTC GCTGCTTTCG ATAAGTCTCT
     2341 AGCCATTTAA AATTTTTGAT GACCTGCTGC GACGCTTTTT TTCTGGCAAG ATAGTCTTGT
     2401 AAATGCGGGC CAAGATCTGC ACACTGGTAT TTCGGTTTTT GGGGCCGCGG GCGGCGACGG
     2461 GGCCCGTGCG TCCCAGCGCA CATGTTCGGC GAGGCGGGGC CTGCGAGCGC GGCCACCGAG
     2521 AATCGGACGG GGGTAGTCTC AAGCTGGCCG GCCTGCTCTG GTGCCTGGCC TCGCGCCGCC
     2581 GTGTATCGCC CCGCCCTGGG CGGCAAGGCT GGCCCGGTCG GCACCAGTTG CGTGAGCGGA
     2641 AAGATGGCCG CTTCCCGGCC CTGCTGCAGG GAGCTCAAAA TGGAGGACGC GGCGCTCGGG
     2701 AGAGCGGGCG GGTGAGTCAC CCACACAAAG GAAAAGGGCC TTTCCGTCCT CAGCCGTCGC
     2761 TTCATGTGAC TCCACGGAGT ACCGGGCGCC GTCCAGGCAC CTCGATTAGT TCTCGcGCTT
     2821 TTGGAGTACG TCGTCTTTAG GTTGGGGGGA GGGGTTTTAT GCGATGGAGT TTCCCCACAC
     2881 TGAGTGGGTG GAGACTGAAG TTAGGCCAGC TTGGCACTTG ATGTAATTCT CCTTGGAATT
     2941 TGCCCTTTTT GAGTTTGGAT CTTGGTTCAT TCTCAAGCCT CAGACAGTGG TTCAAAGTTT
     3001 TTTTCTTCCA TTTCAGGTGT CGTGAgCTAG CCACTATGGC CTTACCAGTG ACCGCCTTGC
     3061 TCCTGCCGCT GGCCTTGCTG CTCCACGCCG CCAGGCCGGA GCAGAAGCTG ATCAGCGAGG
     3121 AGGACCTGag cggagaagtc cagttgcagg aaagcggagg aggtcttgtc cagcccggag
     3181 gctctcttcg cttgagttgc acggcaagcg gagtgacaat aagtgccttg aacgctatgg
     3241 ctatgggatg gtataggcag gccccaggag aaaggcgagt tatggtagca gccgtttctg
     3301 agcgggggaa tgccatgtat cgggagtcag tgcaggggcg ctttaccgtg accagagact
     3361 ttacaaacaa gatggtgagc ttgcaaatgg ataaccttaa acctgaagac actgcagtgt
     3421 actattgtca cgtgcttgaa gaccgagtgg attctttcca cgattattgg ggacaaggta
     3481 cacaggtgac agtgtcaagc GGTTCTatcc tggactacag cttcacaggt ggcgctgggc
     3541 gcgacattcc cccaccgcag attgaggagg cctgtgagct gcctgagtgc caggtggatg
     3601 caggcaataa ggtctgcaac ctgcagtgta ataatcacgc atgtggctgg gatggtggcg
     3661 actgctccct caacttcaat gacccctgga agaactgcac gcagtctcta cagtgctgga
     3721 agtattttag cgacggccac tgtgacagcc agtgcaactc ggccggctgc ctctttgatg
     3781 gcttcgactg ccagctcacc gagggacagt gcaaccccct gtatgaccag tactgcaagg
     3841 accacttcag tgatggccac tgcgaccagg gctgtaacag tgccgaatgt gagtgggatg
     3901 gcctagactg tgctgagcat gtacccgagc ggctggcagc cggcaccctg gtgctggtgg
     3961 tgctgcttcc acccgaccag ctacggaaca actccttcca ctttctgcgg gagctcagcc
     4021 acgtgctgca caccaacgtg gtcttcaagc gtgatgcgca aggccagcag atgatcttcc
     4081 cgtactatgg ccacgaggaa gagctgcgca agcacccaat caagcgctct acagtgggtt
     4141 gggccacctc ttcactgctt cctggtacca gtggtgggcg ccagcgcagg gagctggacc
     4201 ccatggacat ccgtggctcc attgtctacc tggagatcga caaccggcaa tgtgtgcagt
     4261 catcctcgca gtgcttccag agtgccaccg atgtggctgc cttcctaggt gctcttgcgt
     4321 cacttggcag cctcaatatt ccttacaaga ttgaggccgt gaagagtgag ccggtggagc
     4381 ctccgctgcc ctcgcagctg cacctcatgt acgtggcagc ggctgccttc gtgctcctgt
     4441 tctttgtggg ctgtggggtg ctgctgtccc gcaagcgccg gcggatgaag ctgctgagca
     4501 gcatcgagca ggcctgtgac atctgccggc tgaagaaact gaagtgcagc aaagaaaagc
     4561 ccaagtgcgc caagtgcctg aagaacaact gggagtgccg gtacagcccc aagaccaaga
     4621 gaagccccct gaccagagcc cacctgaccg aggtggaaag ccggctggaa agactggaac
     4681 agctgtttct gctgatcttc ccacgcgagg acctggacat gatcctgaag atggacagcc
     4741 tgcaggacat caaggccctg ctgaccggcc tgttcgtgca ggacaacgtg aacaaggacg
     4801 ccgtgaccga cagactggcc agcgtggaaa ccgacatgcc cctgaccctg cggcagcaca
     4861 gaatcagcgc caccagcagc agcgaggaaa gcagcaacaa gggccagcgg cagctgacag
     4921 tgtctgctgc tgcaggcgga agcggaggct ctggcggatc tgatgccctg gacgacttcg
     4981 acctggatat gctgggcagc gacgccctgg atgattttga tctggacatg ctgggatctg
     5041 acgctctgga cgatttcgat ctcgacatgt tgggatcaga tgcactggat gactttgacc
     5101 tggacatgct cggatcagga tccGGGAGTG GCGAAGGCAG GGGCTCCCTT TTGACGTGCG
     5161 GGGATGTTGA AGAGAACCCT GGGCCCGGAT CTGGAatggt gagcaagggc gaggaggata
     5221 acatggccat catcaaggag ttcatgcgct tcaaggtgca catggagggc tccgtgaacg
     5281 gccacgagtt cgagatcgag ggcgagggcg agggccgccc ctacgagggc acccagaccg
     5341 ccaagctgaa ggtgaccaag ggtggccccc tgcccttcgc ctgggacatc ctgtcccctc
     5401 agttcatgta cggctccaag gcctacgtga agcaccccgc cgacatcccc gactacttga
     5461 agctgtcctt ccccgagggc ttcaagtggg agcgcgtgat gaacttcgag gacggcggcg
     5521 tggtgaccgt gacccaggac tcctccctgc aggacggcga gttcatctac aaggtgaagc
     5581 tgcgcggcac caacttcccc tccgacggcc ccgtaatgca gaagaagacc atgggctggg
     5641 aggcctcctc cgagcggatg taccccgagg acggcgccct gaagggcgag atcaagcaga
     5701 ggctgaagct gaaggacggc ggccactacg acgctgaggt caagaccacc tacaaggcca
     5761 agaagcccgt gcagctgccc ggcgcctaca acgtcaacat caagttggac atcacctccc
     5821 acaacgagga ctacaccatc gtggaacagt acgaacgcgc cgagggccgc cactccaccg
     5881 gcggcatgga cgagctgtac aagTAATGGC gctg
//
