# Supplementary material for: Small molecule and cell contact-inducible systems for controlling expression and differentiation in stem cells
Source: bioRxiv preprint, doi:10.1101/2024.03.12.584464, version 1 (2024-03-12)
Supplement: Supplemental DNA Sequences [file 584464_file02.zip › pss039-ef1a-nbalfa-notchgal4vp64-t2a-mcherry.gb]

LOCUS       pSS039_-_EF1a-NBALFA-N 12515 bp ds-DNA     circular     06-APR-2022
DEFINITION  .
FEATURES             Location/Qualifiers
     misc_feature    53..644
                     /label="WPRE"
                     /ApEinfo_revcolor="#dc143c"
                     /ApEinfo_fwdcolor="#dc143c"
     promoter        complement(1010..1028)
                     /label="SP6 promoter"
                     /ApEinfo_revcolor="#85dae9"
                     /ApEinfo_fwdcolor="#85dae9"
     misc_feature    1816..1920
                     /label="AmpR Promoter"
                     /ApEinfo_revcolor="#d59687"
                     /ApEinfo_fwdcolor="#d59687"
     Antibiotic R... 2119..2777
                     /label="AmpR"
                     /ApEinfo_revcolor="#ffef86"
                     /ApEinfo_fwdcolor="#ffef86"
     rep_origin      2876..3558
                     /label="ColE1 origin"
                     /ApEinfo_revcolor="#9eafd2"
                     /ApEinfo_fwdcolor="#9eafd2"
     promoter        3799..4115
                     /label="SV40 promoter"
                     /ApEinfo_revcolor="#84b0dc"
                     /ApEinfo_fwdcolor="#84b0dc"
     promoter        3919..4115
                     /label="SV40 early promoter"
                     /ApEinfo_revcolor="#84b0dc"
                     /ApEinfo_fwdcolor="#84b0dc"
     polyA_signal    complement(5828..6019)
                     /label="SV40 late polyA"
                     /ApEinfo_revcolor="#d59687"
                     /ApEinfo_fwdcolor="#d59687"
     LTR             6191..6824
                     /label="3' LTR"
                     /ApEinfo_revcolor="#f8d3a9"
                     /ApEinfo_fwdcolor="#f8d3a9"
     misc_feature    6871..6996
                     /label="HIV-1 Ψ"
                     /ApEinfo_revcolor="#f8d3a9"
                     /ApEinfo_fwdcolor="#f8d3a9"
     misc_feature    6871..6996
                     /label="HIV-1 Psi"
                     /ApEinfo_revcolor="#f8d3a9"
                     /ApEinfo_fwdcolor="#f8d3a9"
     misc_feature    7493..7726
                     /label="RRE"
                     /ApEinfo_revcolor="#f8d3a9"
                     /ApEinfo_fwdcolor="#f8d3a9"
     misc_feature    8214..8393
                     /label="cPPT"
                     /ApEinfo_revcolor="#dc143c"
                     /ApEinfo_fwdcolor="#dc143c"
     misc_feature    8240..8357
                     /label="cPPT/CTS"
                     /ApEinfo_revcolor="#f8d3a9"
                     /ApEinfo_fwdcolor="#f8d3a9"
     misc_feature    8451..9412
                     /label="EF1Alpha"
                     /ApEinfo_revcolor="#85dae9"
                     /ApEinfo_fwdcolor="#85dae9"
     misc_feature    9414..9568
                     /label="EF1Alpha"
                     /ApEinfo_revcolor="#85dae9"
                     /ApEinfo_fwdcolor="#85dae9"
     misc_feature    9696..9725
                     /label="myc tag"
                     /ApEinfo_revcolor="#84b0dc"
                     /ApEinfo_fwdcolor="#84b0dc"
     CDS             9726..9895
                     /label="NBALFA"
                     /ApEinfo_revcolor="#993300"
                     /ApEinfo_fwdcolor="#993300"
     misc_feature    9890..9895
                     /label="REPLACE"
                     /ApEinfo_revcolor="#ff00ff"
                     /ApEinfo_fwdcolor="#ff00ff"
     CDS             9896..10097
                     /label="NBALFA"
                     /ApEinfo_revcolor="#993300"
                     /ApEinfo_fwdcolor="#993300"
     CDS             9896..10097
                     /label="P1085 gblock"
                     /ApEinfo_revcolor="#f8d3a9"
                     /ApEinfo_fwdcolor="#f8d3a9"
     misc_feature    10098..10099
                     /label="GG for GS_3a"
                     /ApEinfo_revcolor="#b4abac"
                     /ApEinfo_fwdcolor="#b4abac"
     misc_feature    10104..11081
                     /label="Notch"
                     /ApEinfo_revcolor="#f58a5e"
                     /ApEinfo_fwdcolor="#f58a5e"
     misc_feature    11082..11519
                     /label="Gal4P"
                     /ApEinfo_revcolor="#f8d3a9"
                     /ApEinfo_fwdcolor="#f8d3a9"
     misc_feature    11559..11708
                     /label="VP64"
                     /ApEinfo_revcolor="#d6b295"
                     /ApEinfo_fwdcolor="#d6b295"
     misc_feature    11730..11783
                     /label="T2A"
                     /ApEinfo_revcolor="#ff9ccd"
                     /ApEinfo_fwdcolor="#ff9ccd"
     misc_feature    11793..12500
                     /label="mCherry"
                     /ApEinfo_revcolor="#f58a5e"
                     /ApEinfo_fwdcolor="#f58a5e"
ORIGIN
        1 tgcaggcatg caagcttgtg caggcatgca agcttgatat caagcttatc gataatcaac
       61 ctctggatta caaaatttgt gaaagattga ctggtattct taactatgtt gctcctttta
      121 cgctatgtgg atacgctgct ttaatgcctt tgtatcatgc tattgcttcc cgtatggctt
      181 tcattttctc ctccttgtat aaatcctggt tgctgtctct ttatgaggag ttgtggcccg
      241 ttgtcaggca acgtggcgtg gtgtgcactg tgtttgctga cgcaaccccc actggttggg
      301 gcattgccac cacctgtcag ctcctttccg ggactttcgc tttccccctc cctattgcca
      361 cggcggaact catcgccgcc tgccttgccc gctgctggac aggggctcgg ctgttgggca
      421 ctgacaattc cgtggtgttg tcggggaaat catcgtcctt tccttggctg ctcgcctgtg
      481 ttgccacctg gattctgcgc gggacgtcct tctgctacgt cccttcggcc ctcaatccag
      541 cggaccttcc ttcccgcggc ctgctgccgg ctctgcggcc tcttccgcgt cttcgccttc
      601 gccctcagac gagtcggatc tccctttggg ccgcctcccc gcatAATTAC CGTCGACCTC
      661 GAGGGAATTA ATTCGAGCTC GGTACCTTTA AGACCAATGA CTTACAAGGC AGCTGTAGAT
      721 CTTAGCCACT TTTTAAAAGA AAAGGGGGGA CTGGAAGGGC TAATTCACTC CCAACGAAGA
      781 CAAGATCTGC TTTTTGCTTG TACTGGGTCT CTCTGGTTAG ACCAGATCTG AGCCTGGGAG
      841 CTCTCTGGCT AACTAGGGAA CCCACTGCTT AAGCCTCAAT AAAGCTTGCC TTGAGTGCTT
      901 CAAGTAGTGT GTGCCCGTCT GTTGTGTGAC TCTGGTAACT AGAGATCCCT CAGACCCTTT
      961 TAGTCAGTGT GGAAAATCTC TAGCAGCATC TAGAATTAAT TCCGTGTATT CTATAGTGTC
     1021 ACCTAAATCG TATGTGTATG ATACATAAGG TTATGTATTA ATTGTAGCCG CGTTCTAACG
     1081 ACAATATGTA CAAGCCTAAT TGTGTAGCAT CTGGCTTACT GAAGCAGACC CTATCATCTC
     1141 TCTCGTAAAC TGCCGTCAGA GTCGGTTTGG TTGGACGAAC CTTCTGAGTT TCTGGTAACG
     1201 CCGTCCCGCA CCCGGAAATG GTCAGCGAAC CAATCAGCAG GGTCATCGCT AGCCAGATCC
     1261 TCTACGCCGG ACGCATCGTG GCCGGCATCA CCGGCGCCAC AGGTGCGGTT GCTGGCGCCT
     1321 ATATCGCCGA CATCACCGAT GGGGAAGATC GGGCTCGCCA CTTCGGGCTC ATGAGCGCTT
     1381 GTTTCGGCGT GGGTATGGTG GCAGGCCCCG TGGCCGGGGG ACTGTTGGGC GCCATCTCCT
     1441 TGCATGCACC ATTCCTTGCG GCGGCGGTGC TCAACGGCCT CAACCTACTA CTGGGCTGCT
     1501 TCCTAATGCA GGAGTCGCAT AAGGGAGAGC GTCGAATGGT GCACTCTCAG TACAATCTGC
     1561 TCTGATGCCG CATAGTTAAG CCAGCCCCGA CACCCGCCAA CACCCGCTGA CGCGCCCTGA
     1621 CGGGCTTGTC TGCTCCCGGC ATCCGCTTAC AGACAAGCTG TGACCGTCTC CGGGAGCTGC
     1681 ATGTGTCAGA GGTTTTCACC GTCATCACCG AAACGCGCGA GACGAAAGGG CCTCGTGATA
     1741 CGCCTATTTT TATAGGTTAA TGTCATGATA ATAATGGTTT CTTAGACGTC AGGTGGCACT
     1801 TTTCGGGGAA ATGTGCGCGG AACCCCTATT TGTTTATTTT TCTAAATACA TTCAAATATG
     1861 TATCCGCTCA TGAGACAATA ACCCTGATAA ATGCTTCAAT AATATTGAAA AAGGAAGAGT
     1921 ATGAGTATTC AACATTTCCG TGTCGCCCTT ATTCCCTTTT TTGCGGCATT TTGCCTTCCT
     1981 GTTTTTGCTC ACCCAGAAAC GCTGGTGAAA GTAAAAGATG CTGAAGATCA GTTGGGTGCA
     2041 CGAGTGGGTT ACATCGAACT GGATCTCAAC AGCGGTAAGA TCCTTGAGAG TTTTCGCCCC
     2101 GAAGAACGTT TTCCAATGAT GAGCACTTTT AAAGTTCTGC TATGTGGCGC GGTATTATCC
     2161 CGTATTGACG CCGGGCAAGA GCAACTCGGT CGCCGCATAC ACTATTCTCA GAATGACTTG
     2221 GTTGAGTACT CACCAGTCAC AGAAAAGCAT CTTACGGATG GCATGACAGT AAGAGAATTA
     2281 TGCAGTGCTG CCATAACCAT GAGTGATAAC ACTGCGGCCA ACTTACTTCT GACAACGATC
     2341 GGAGGACCGA AGGAGCTAAC CGCTTTTTTG CACAACATGG GGGATCATGT AACTCGCCTT
     2401 GATCGTTGGG AACCGGAGCT GAATGAAGCC ATACCAAACG ACGAGCGTGA CACCACGATG
     2461 CCTGTAGCAA TGGCAACAAC GTTGCGCAAA CTATTAACTG GCGAACTACT TACTCTAGCT
     2521 TCCCGGCAAC AATTAATAGA CTGGATGGAG GCGGATAAAG TTGCAGGACC ACTTCTGCGC
     2581 TCGGCCCTTC CGGCTGGCTG GTTTATTGCT GATAAATCTG GAGCCGGTGA GCGTGGGTCT
     2641 CGCGGTATCA TTGCAGCACT GGGGCCAGAT GGTAAGCCCT CCCGTATCGT AGTTATCTAC
     2701 ACGACGGGGA GTCAGGCAAC TATGGATGAA CGAAATAGAC AGATCGCTGA GATAGGTGCC
     2761 TCACTGATTA AGCATTGGTA ACTGTCAGAC CAAGTTTACT CATATATACT TTAGATTGAT
     2821 TTAAAACTTC ATTTTTAATT TAAAAGGATC TAGGTGAAGA TCCTTTTTGA TAATCTCATG
     2881 ACCAAAATCC CTTAACGTGA GTTTTCGTTC CACTGAGCGT CAGACCCCGT AGAAAAGATC
     2941 AAAGGATCTT CTTGAGATCC TTTTTTTCTG CGCGTAATCT GCTGCTTGCA AACAAAAAAA
     3001 CCACCGCTAC CAGCGGTGGT TTGTTTGCCG GATCAAGAGC TACCAACTCT TTTTCCGAAG
     3061 GTAACTGGCT TCAGCAGAGC GCAGATACCA AATACTGTTC TTCTAGTGTA GCCGTAGTTA
     3121 GGCCACCACT TCAAGAACTC TGTAGCACCG CCTACATACC TCGCTCTGCT AATCCTGTTA
     3181 CCAGTGGCTG CTGCCAGTGG CGATAAGTCG TGTCTTACCG GGTTGGACTC AAGACGATAG
     3241 TTACCGGATA AGGCGCAGCG GTCGGGCTGA ACGGGGGGTT CGTGCACACA GCCCAGCTTG
     3301 GAGCGAACGA CCTACACCGA ACTGAGATAC CTACAGCGTG AGCTATGAGA AAGCGCCACG
     3361 CTTCCCGAAG GGAGAAAGGC GGACAGGTAT CCGGTAAGCG GCAGGGTCGG AACAGGAGAG
     3421 CGCACGAGGG AGCTTCCAGG GGGAAACGCC TGGTATCTTT ATAGTCCTGT CGGGTTTCGC
     3481 CACCTCTGAC TTGAGCGTCG ATTTTTGTGA TGCTCGTCAG GGGGGCGGAG CCTATGGAAA
     3541 AACGCCAGCA ACGCGGCCTT TTTACGGTTC CTGGCCTTTT GCTGGCCTTT TGCTCACATG
     3601 TTCTTTCCTG CGTTATCCCC TGATTCTGTG GATAACCGTA TTACCGCCTT TGAGTGAGCT
     3661 GATACCGCTC GCCGCAGCCG AACGACCGAG CGCAGCGAGT CAGTGAGCGA GGAAGCGGAA
     3721 GAGCGCCCAA TACGCAAACC GCCTCTCCCC GCGCGTTGGC CGATTCATTA ATGcagctgt
     3781 ggaatgtgtg tcagttaggg tgtggaaagt ccccaggctc cccagcaggc agaagtatgc
     3841 aaagcatgca tctcaattag tcagcaacca ggtgtggaaa gtccccaggc tccccagcag
     3901 gcagaagtat gcaaagcatg catctcaatt agtcagcaac catagtcccg cccctaactc
     3961 cgcccatccc gcccctaact ccgcccagtt ccgcccattc tccgccccat ggctgactaa
     4021 ttttttttat ttatgcagag gccgaggccg cctcggcctc tgagctattc cagaagtagt
     4081 gaggaggctt ttttggaggc CTAGGCTTTT GCAAAAAGCT TGGACACAAG ACAGGCTTGC
     4141 GAGATATGTT TGAGAATACC ACTTTATCCC GCGTCAGGGA GAGGCAGTGC GTAAAAAGAC
     4201 GCGGACTCAT GTGAAATACT GGTTTTTAGT GCGCCAGATC TCTATAATCT CGCGCAACCT
     4261 ATTTTCCCCT CGAACACTTT TTAAGCCGTA GATAAACAGG CTGGGACACT TCACATGAGC
     4321 GAAAAATACA TCGTCACCTG GGACATGTTG CAGATCCATG CACGTAAACT CGCAAGCCGA
     4381 CTGATGCCTT CTGAACAATG GAAAGGCATT ATTGCCGTAA GCCGTGGCGG TCTGTACCGG
     4441 GTGCGTTACT GGCGCGTGAA CTGGGTATTC GTCATGTCGA TACCGTTTGT ATTTCCAGCT
     4501 ACGATCACGA CAACCAGCGC GAGCTTAAAG TGCTGAAACG CGCAGAAGGC GATGGCGAAG
     4561 GCTTCATCGT TATTGATGAC CTGGTGGATA CCGGTGGTAC TGCGGTTGCG ATTCGTGAAA
     4621 TGTATCCAAA AGCGCACTTT GTCACCATCT TCGCAAAACC GGCTGGTCGT CCGCTGGTTG
     4681 ATGACTATGT TGTTGATATC CCGCAAGATA CCTGGATTGA ACAGCCGTGG GATATGGGCG
     4741 TCGTATTCGT CCCGCCAATC TCCGGTCGCT AATCTTTTCA ACGCCTGGCA CTGCCGGGCG
     4801 TTGTTCTTTT TAACTTCAGG CGGGTTACAA TAGTTTCCAG TAAGTATTCT GGAGGCTGCA
     4861 TCCATGACAC AGGCAAACCT GAGCGAAACC CTGTTCAAAC CCCGCTTTAA ACATCCTGAA
     4921 ACCTCGACGC TAGTCCGCCG CTTTAATCAC GGCGCACAAC CGCCTGTGCA GTCGGCCCTT
     4981 GATGGTAAAA CCATCCCTCA CTGGTATCGC ATGATTAACC GTCTGATGTG GATCTGGCGC
     5041 GGCATTGACC CACGCGAAAT CCTCGACGTC CAGGCACGTA TTGTGATGAG CGATGCCGAA
     5101 CGTACCGACG ATGATTTATA CGATACGGTG ATTGGCTACC GTGGCGGCAA CTGGATTTAT
     5161 GAGTGGGCCC CGGATCTTTG TGAAGGAACC TTACTTCTGT GGTGTGACAT AATTGGACAA
     5221 ACTACCTACA GAGATTTAAA GCTCTAAGGT AAATATAAAA TTTTTAAGTG TATAATGTGT
     5281 TAAACTACTG ATTCTAATTG TTTGTGTATT TTAGATTCCA ACCTATGGAA CTGATGAATG
     5341 GGAGCAGTGG TGGAATGCCT TTAATGAGGA AAACCTGTTT TGCTCAGAAG AAATGCCATC
     5401 TAGTGATGAT GAGGCTACTG CTGACTCTCA ACATTCTACT CCTCCAAAAA AGAAGAGAAA
     5461 GGTAGAAGAC CCCAAGGACT TTCCTTCAGA ATTGCTAAGT TTTTTGAGTC ATGCTGTGTT
     5521 TAGTAATAGA ACTCTTGCTT GCTTTGCTAT TTACACCACA AAGGAAAAAG CTGCACTGCT
     5581 ATACAAGAAA ATTATGGAAA AATATTCTGT AACCTTTATA AGTAGGCATA ACAGTTATAA
     5641 TCATAACATA CTGTTTTTTC TTACTCCACA CAGGCATAGA GTGTCTGCTA TTAATAACTA
     5701 TGCTCAAAAA TTGTGTACCT TTAGCTTTTT AATTTGTAAA GGGGTTAATA AGGAATATTT
     5761 GATGTATAGT GCCTTGACTA GAGATCATAA TCAGccatac cacatttgta gagGTTTTAC
     5821 TTGCTTTaaa aaacctccca cacctccccc tgaacctgaa acataaaatg aatgcaattg
     5881 ttgttgttaa cttgtttatt gcagcttata atggttacaa ataaagcaat agcatcacaa
     5941 atttcacaaa taaagcattt ttttcactgc attctagttg tggtttgtcc aaactcatca
     6001 atgtatctta tcatgtctgG ATCAACTGGA TAACTCAAGC TAACCAAAAT CATCCCAAAC
     6061 TTCCCACCCC ATACCCTATT ACCACTGCCA ATTACCTGTG GTTTCATTTA CTCTAAACCT
     6121 GTGATTCCTC TGAATTATTT TCATTTTAAA GAAATTGTAT TTGTTAAATA TGTACTACAA
     6181 ACTTAGTAGT tggaagggct aattcactcc caaagaagac aagatatcct tgatctgtgg
     6241 atctaccaca cacaaggcta cttccctgat tagcagaact acacaccagg gccaggggtc
     6301 agatatccac tgacctttgg atggtgctac aagctagtac cagttgagcc agataaggta
     6361 gaagaggcca ataaaggaga gaacaccagc ttgttacacc ctgtgagcct gcatgggatg
     6421 gatgacccgg agagagaagt gttagagtgg aggtttgaca gccgcctagc atttcatcac
     6481 gtggcccgag agctgcatcc ggagtacttc aagaactgct gatatcgagc ttgctacaag
     6541 ggactttccg ctggggactt tccagggagg cgtggcctgg gcgggactgg ggagtggcga
     6601 gccctcagat cctgcatata agcagctgct ttttgcctgt actgggtctc tctggttaga
     6661 ccagatctga gcctgggagc tctctggcta actagggaac ccactgctta agcctcaata
     6721 aagcttgcct tgagtgcttc aagtagtgtg tgcccgtctg ttgtgtgact ctggtaacta
     6781 gagatccctc agaccctttt agtcagtgtg gaaaatctct agcaGTGGCG CCCGAACAGG
     6841 GACTTGAAAG CGAAAGGGAA ACCAGAGGAG CTCTcTCGAC GCAGGACTCG GCTTGCTGAA
     6901 GCGCGCACGG CAAGAGGCGA GGGGCGGCGA CTGGTGAGTA CGCCAAAAAT TTTGACTAGC
     6961 GGAGGCTAGA AGGAGAGAGA TGGGTGCGAG AGCGTCAGTA TTAAGCGGGG GAGAATTAGA
     7021 TCGcgATGGG AAAAAATTCG GTTAAGGCCA GGGGGAAAGA AAAAATATAA ATTAAAACAT
     7081 ATAGTATGGG CAAGCAGGGA GCTAGAACGA TTCGCAGTTA ATCCTGGCCT GTTAGAAACA
     7141 TCAGAAGGCT GTAGACAAAT ACTGGGACAG CTACAACCAT CCCTTCAGAC AGGATCAGAA
     7201 GAACTTAGAT CATTATATAA TACAGTAGCA ACCCTCTATT GTGTGCATCA AAGGATAGAG
     7261 ATAAAAGACA CCAAGGAAGC TTTAGACAAG ATAGAGGAAG AGCAAAACAA AAGTAAGACC
     7321 ACCGCACAGC AAGCGGCCGG CCGCTGATCT TCAGACCTGG AGGAGGAGAT ATGAGGGACA
     7381 ATTGGAGAAG TGAATTATAT AAATATAAAG TAGTAAAAAT TGAACCATTA GGAGTAGCAC
     7441 CCACCAAGGC AAAGAGAAGA GTGGTGCAGA GAGAAAAAAG AGCAGTGGGA ATAGGAGCTT
     7501 TGTTCCTTGG GTTCTTGGGA GCAGCAGGAA GCACTATGGG CGCAGCGTCA ATGACGCTGA
     7561 CGGTACAGGC CAGACAATTA TTGTCTGGTA TAGTGCAGCA GCAGAACAAT TTGCTGAGGG
     7621 CTATTGAGGC GCAACAGCAT CTGTTGCAAC TCACAGTCTG GGGCATCAAG CAGCTCCAGG
     7681 CAAGAATCCT GGCTGTGGAA AGATACCTAA AGGATCAACA GCTCCTGGGG ATTTGGGGTT
     7741 GCTCTGGAAA ACTCATTTGC ACCACTGCTG TGCCTTGGAA TGCTAGTTGG AGTAATAAAT
     7801 CTCTGGAACA GATTTGGAAT CACACGACCT GGATGGAGTG GGACAGAGAA ATTAACAATT
     7861 ACACAAGCTT AATACACTCC TTAATTGAAG AATCGCAAAA CCAGCAAGAA AAGAATGAAC
     7921 AAGAATTATT GGAATTAGAT AAATGGGCAA GTTTGTGGAA TTGGTTTAAC ATAACAAATT
     7981 GGCTGTGGTA TATAAAATTA TTCATAATGA TAGTAGGAGG CTTGGTAGGT TTAAGAATAG
     8041 TTTTTGCTGT ACTTTCTATA GTGAATAGAG TTAGGCAGGG ATATTCACCA TTATCGTTTC
     8101 AGACCCACCT CCCAACCCCG AGGGGACCCG ACAGGCCCGA AGGAATAGAA GAAGAAGGTG
     8161 GAGAGAGAGA CAGAGACAGA TCCATTCGAT TAGTGAACGG ATCTCGACGG TATcgccaaa
     8221 tggcagtatt catccacaat tttaaaagaa aaggggggat tggggggtac agtgcagggg
     8281 aaagaatagt agacataata gcaacagaca tacaaactaa agaattacaa aaacaaatta
     8341 caaaaattca aaattttcgg gtttattaca gggacagcag agatccagtt tggATCGATA
     8401 AGCTTGATAT CGaattctca cgcgTATCGa attctcacgc gtctgaaacg GTGCCCGTCA
     8461 GTGGGCAGAG CGCACATCGC CCACAGTCCC CGAGAAGTTG GGGGGAGGGG TCGGCAATTG
     8521 AACCGGTGCC TAGAGAAGGT GGCGCGGGGT AAACTGGGAA AGTGATGTCG TGTACTGGCT
     8581 CCGCCTTTTT CCCGAGGGTG GGGGAGAACC GTATATAAGT GCAGTAGTCG CCGTGAACGT
     8641 TCTTTTTCGC AACGGGTTTG CCGCCAGAAC ACAGGTAAGT GCCGTGTGTG GTTCCCGCGG
     8701 GCCTGGCCTC TTTACGGGTT ATGGCCCTTG CGTGCCTTGA ATTACTTCCA CCTGGCTGCA
     8761 GTACGTGATT CTTGATCCCG AGCTTCGGGT TGGAAGTGGG TGGGAGAGTT CGAGGCCTTG
     8821 CGCTTAAGGA GCCCCTTCGC CTCGTGCTTG AGTTGAGGCC TGGCCTGGGC GCTGGGGCCG
     8881 CCGCGTGCGA ATCTGGTGGC ACCTTCGCGC CTGTCTCGCT GCTTTCGATA AGTCTCTAGC
     8941 CATTTAAAAT TTTTGATGAC CTGCTGCGAC GCTTTTTTTC TGGCAAGATA GTCTTGTAAA
     9001 TGCGGGCCAA GATCTGCACA CTGGTATTTC GGTTTTTGGG GCCGCGGGCG GCGACGGGGC
     9061 CCGTGCGTCC CAGCGCACAT GTTCGGCGAG GCGGGGCCTG CGAGCGCGGC CACCGAGAAT
     9121 CGGACGGGGG TAGTCTCAAG CTGGCCGGCC TGCTCTGGTG CCTGGCCTCG CGCCGCCGTG
     9181 TATCGCCCCG CCCTGGGCGG CAAGGCTGGC CCGGTCGGCA CCAGTTGCGT GAGCGGAAAG
     9241 ATGGCCGCTT CCCGGCCCTG CTGCAGGGAG CTCAAAATGG AGGACGCGGC GCTCGGGAGA
     9301 GCGGGCGGGT GAGTCACCCA CACAAAGGAA AAGGGCCTTT CCGTCCTCAG CCGTCGCTTC
     9361 ATGTGACTCC ACGGAGTACC GGGCGCCGTC CAGGCACCTC GATTAGTTCT CGcGCTTTTG
     9421 GAGTACGTCG TCTTTAGGTT GGGGGGAGGG GTTTTATGCG ATGGAGTTTC CCCACACTGA
     9481 GTGGGTGGAG ACTGAAGTTA GGCCAGCTTG GCACTTGATG TAATTCTCCT TGGAATTTGC
     9541 CCTTTTTGAG TTTGGATCTT GGTTCATTCT CAAGCCTCAG ACAGTGGTTC AAAGTTTTTT
     9601 TCTTCCATTT CAGGTGTCGT GAgCTAGCCA CTATGGCCTT ACCAGTGACC GCCTTGCTCC
     9661 TGCCGCTGGC CTTGCTGCTC CACGCCGCCA GGCCGGAGCA GAAGCTGATC AGCGAGGAGG
     9721 ACCTGagcgg agaagtccag ttgcaggaaa gcggaggagg tcttgtccag cccggaggct
     9781 ctcttcgctt gagttgcacg gcaagcggag tgacaataag tgccttgaac gctatggcta
     9841 tgggatggta taggcaggcc ccaggagaaa ggcgagttat ggtagcagcc gtttctgagc
     9901 gggggaatgc catgtatcgg gagtcagtgc aggggcgctt taccgtgacc agagacttta
     9961 caaacaagat ggtgagcttg caaatggata accttaaacc tgaagacact gcagtgtact
    10021 attgtcacgt gcttgaagac cgagtggatt ctttccacga ttattgggga caaggtacac
    10081 aggtgacagt gtcaagcGGT TCTatcctgg actacagctt cacaggtggc gctgggcgcg
    10141 acattccccc accgcagatt gaggaggcct gtgagctgcc tgagtgccag gtggatgcag
    10201 gcaataaggt ctgcaacctg cagtgtaata atcacgcatg tggctgggat ggtggcgact
    10261 gctccctcaa cttcaatgac ccctggaaga actgcacgca gtctctacag tgctggaagt
    10321 attttagcga cggccactgt gacagccagt gcaactcggc cggctgcctc tttgatggct
    10381 tcgactgcca gctcaccgag ggacagtgca accccctgta tgaccagtac tgcaaggacc
    10441 acttcagtga tggccactgc gaccagggct gtaacagtgc cgaatgtgag tgggatggcc
    10501 tagactgtgc tgagcatgta cccgagcggc tggcagccgg caccctggtg ctggtggtgc
    10561 tgcttccacc cgaccagcta cggaacaact ccttccactt tctgcgggag ctcagccacg
    10621 tgctgcacac caacgtggtc ttcaagcgtg atgcgcaagg ccagcagatg atcttcccgt
    10681 actatggcca cgaggaagag ctgcgcaagc acccaatcaa gcgctctaca gtgggttggg
    10741 ccacctcttc actgcttcct ggtaccagtg gtgggcgcca gcgcagggag ctggacccca
    10801 tggacatccg tggctccatt gtctacctgg agatcgacaa ccggcaatgt gtgcagtcat
    10861 cctcgcagtg cttccagagt gccaccgatg tggctgcctt cctaggtgct cttgcgtcac
    10921 ttggcagcct caatattcct tacaagattg aggccgtgaa gagtgagccg gtggagcctc
    10981 cgctgccctc gcagctgcac ctcatgtacg tggcagcggc tgccttcgtg ctcctgttct
    11041 ttgtgggctg tggggtgctg ctgtcccgca agcgccggcg gatgaagctg ctgagcagca
    11101 tcgagcaggc ctgtgacatc tgccggctga agaaactgaa gtgcagcaaa gaaaagccca
    11161 agtgcgccaa gtgcctgaag aacaactggg agtgccggta cagccccaag accaagagaa
    11221 gccccctgac cagagcccac ctgaccgagg tggaaagccg gctggaaaga ctggaacagc
    11281 tgtttctgct gatcttccca cgcgaggacc tggacatgat cctgaagatg gacagcctgc
    11341 aggacatcaa ggccctgctg accggcctgt tcgtgcagga caacgtgaac aaggacgccg
    11401 tgaccgacag actggccagc gtggaaaccg acatgcccct gaccctgcgg cagcacagaa
    11461 tcagcgccac cagcagcagc gaggaaagca gcaacaaggg ccagcggcag ctgacagtgt
    11521 ctgctgctgc aggcggaagc ggaggctctg gcggatctga tgccctggac gacttcgacc
    11581 tggatatgct gggcagcgac gccctggatg attttgatct ggacatgctg ggatctgacg
    11641 ctctggacga tttcgatctc gacatgttgg gatcagatgc actggatgac tttgacctgg
    11701 acatgctcgg atcaggatcc GGGAGTGGCG AAGGCAGGGG CTCCCTTTTG ACGTGCGGGG
    11761 ATGTTGAAGA GAACCCTGGG CCCGGATCTG GAatggtgag caagggcgag gaggataaca
    11821 tggccatcat caaggagttc atgcgcttca aggtgcacat ggagggctcc gtgaacggcc
    11881 acgagttcga gatcgagggc gagggcgagg gccgccccta cgagggcacc cagaccgcca
    11941 agctgaaggt gaccaagggt ggccccctgc ccttcgcctg ggacatcctg tcccctcagt
    12001 tcatgtacgg ctccaaggcc tacgtgaagc accccgccga catccccgac tacttgaagc
    12061 tgtccttccc cgagggcttc aagtgggagc gcgtgatgaa cttcgaggac ggcggcgtgg
    12121 tgaccgtgac ccaggactcc tccctgcagg acggcgagtt catctacaag gtgaagctgc
    12181 gcggcaccaa cttcccctcc gacggccccg taatgcagaa gaagaccatg ggctgggagg
    12241 cctcctccga gcggatgtac cccgaggacg gcgccctgaa gggcgagatc aagcagaggc
    12301 tgaagctgaa ggacggcggc cactacgacg ctgaggtcaa gaccacctac aaggccaaga
    12361 agcccgtgca gctgcccggc gcctacaacg tcaacatcaa gttggacatc acctcccaca
    12421 acgaggacta caccatcgtg gaacagtacg aacgcgccga gggccgccac tccaccggcg
    12481 gcatggacga gctgtacaag TAATGGCgct gagca
//
