# Supplementary material for: Small molecule and cell contact-inducible systems for controlling expression and differentiation in stem cells
Source: bioRxiv preprint, doi:10.1101/2024.03.12.584464, version 1 (2024-03-12)
Supplement: Supplemental DNA Sequences [file 584464_file02.zip › pss051-uas_ybtata_ngn2_pgk_tagbfp_wpre.gb]

LOCUS       pSS051_-_UAS_YBTATA_Ng 10637 bp ds-DNA     circular     12-JUN-2022
DEFINITION  .
FEATURES             Location/Qualifiers
     misc_feature    96..7517
                     /label="match to pHR-CMVLacZ"
                     /ApEinfo_revcolor="#b4abac"
                     /ApEinfo_fwdcolor="#b4abac"
                     /note="label: match to pHR-CMVLacZ"
     primer_bind     complement(320..337)
                     /label="SP6"
                     /ApEinfo_revcolor="#b1ff67"
                     /ApEinfo_fwdcolor="#b1ff67"
                     /note="label: SP6"
     CDS             1231..2091
                     /label="bla"
                     /ApEinfo_revcolor="#993366"
                     /ApEinfo_fwdcolor="#993366"
                     /note="codon_start: 1 label: bla (AmpR) transl_table: 1 translation: MSIQHFRVALIPFFAAFCLPVFAHPETLVKVKDAEDQLGARVGYIELDLNSGKILESFRPEERFPMMSTFKVLLCGAVLSRIDAGQEQLGRRIHYSQNDLVEYSPVTEKHLTDGMTVRELCSAAITMSDNTAANLLLTTIGGPKELTAFLHNMGDHVTRLDRWEPELNEAIPNDERDTTMPVAMATTLRKLLTGELLTLASRQQLIDWMEADKVAGPLLRSALPAGWFIADKSGAGERGSRGIIAALGPDGKPSRIVVIYTTGSQATMDERNRQIAEIGASLIKHW*"
     CDS             1429..2088
                     /label="AmpR"
                     /ApEinfo_revcolor="#ffef86"
                     /ApEinfo_fwdcolor="#ffef86"
                     /note="label: AmpR"
     rep_origin      2186..2868
                     /label="ColE1 origin"
                     /ApEinfo_revcolor="#808080"
                     /ApEinfo_fwdcolor="#808080"
                     /note="label: ColE1 origin"
     promoter        3084..3410
                     /label="SV40 - Invitrogen promoter"
                     /ApEinfo_revcolor="#0000ff"
                     /ApEinfo_fwdcolor="#0000ff"
                     /note="label: SV40 - Invitrogen"
     promoter        3229..3425
                     /label="SV40 early promoter"
                     /ApEinfo_revcolor="#84b0dc"
                     /ApEinfo_fwdcolor="#84b0dc"
                     /note="label: SV40 early promoter"
     polyA_site      5105..5123
                     /label="SV40 pA"
                     /ApEinfo_revcolor="#b1ff67"
                     /ApEinfo_fwdcolor="#b1ff67"
                     /note="label: SV40 pA"
     polyA_signal    complement(5138..5329)
                     /label="SV40 late polyA"
                     /ApEinfo_revcolor="#ff9ccd"
                     /ApEinfo_fwdcolor="#ff9ccd"
                     /note="label: SV40 late polyA"
     polyA_site      5199..5329
                     /label="SV40 early poly A"
                     /ApEinfo_revcolor="#b1ff67"
                     /ApEinfo_fwdcolor="#b1ff67"
                     /note="label: SV40 early poly A (2)"
     polyA_site      5199..5330
                     /label="SV40 early poly A"
                     /ApEinfo_revcolor="#b1ff67"
                     /ApEinfo_fwdcolor="#b1ff67"
                     /note="label: SV40 early poly A"
     repeat_region   7520..7699
                     /label="cPPT"
                     /ApEinfo_revcolor="#b4abac"
                     /ApEinfo_fwdcolor="#b4abac"
                     /note="label: cPPT"
     primer_bind     7579..7600
                     /label="QB2741"
                     /ApEinfo_revcolor="#ff0000"
                     /ApEinfo_fwdcolor="#ff0000"
     primer_bind     7675..7698
                     /label="cPPT_5'seq"
                     /ApEinfo_revcolor="#b4abac"
                     /ApEinfo_fwdcolor="#b4abac"
     misc_feature    7718..7723
                     /label="EcoRI"
                     /ApEinfo_revcolor="#b4abac"
                     /ApEinfo_fwdcolor="#b4abac"
     misc_feature    7724..7809
                     /label="Gal4"
                     /ApEinfo_revcolor="#84b0dc"
                     /ApEinfo_fwdcolor="#84b0dc"
     primer          7790..7814
                     /label="oMK278"
                     /note="sequence: ggagcactgtcctccgaacggagca"
                     /ApEinfo_revcolor="#f7977a"
                     /ApEinfo_fwdcolor="#f7977a"
     misc_feature    7830..7849
                     /label="Gal4"
                     /ApEinfo_revcolor="#b4abac"
                     /ApEinfo_fwdcolor="#b4abac"
     misc_feature    7840..7899
                     /label="P1291gBlock"
                     /ApEinfo_revcolor="#85dae9"
                     /ApEinfo_fwdcolor="#85dae9"
     misc_feature    7850..7854
                     /label="SpeI"
                     /ApEinfo_revcolor="#b4abac"
                     /ApEinfo_fwdcolor="#b4abac"
     misc_feature    7855..7879
                     /label="YBTATA"
                     /ApEinfo_revcolor="#ff00ff"
                     /ApEinfo_fwdcolor="#ff00ff"
     misc_feature    7880..7899
                     /label="UAS-YBTATA_promoter(RL407 Kole's Lab)"
                     /ApEinfo_revcolor="#b4abac"
                     /ApEinfo_fwdcolor="#b4abac"
     misc_feature    7900..7919
                     /label="BamHI-pHR_Gal4UAS_homology_fwd"
                     /ApEinfo_revcolor="#f8d3a9"
                     /ApEinfo_fwdcolor="#f8d3a9"
     misc_feature    7915..7940
                     /label="Ngn2 Homology"
                     /ApEinfo_revcolor="#ff9ccd"
                     /ApEinfo_fwdcolor="#ff9ccd"
     misc_feature    7921..7921
                     /label="*"
                     /ApEinfo_revcolor="#75c6a9"
                     /ApEinfo_fwdcolor="#75c6a9"
     misc_feature    7941..8690
                     /label="Ngn2"
                     /ApEinfo_revcolor="#b7e6d7"
                     /ApEinfo_fwdcolor="#b7e6d7"
     misc_feature    8691..8709
                     /label="Ngn2"
                     /ApEinfo_revcolor="#b7e6d7"
                     /ApEinfo_fwdcolor="#b7e6d7"
     misc_feature    8709..8709
                     /label="*"
                     /ApEinfo_revcolor="#faac61"
                     /ApEinfo_fwdcolor="#faac61"
     misc_feature    8713..8716
                     /label="UAS-YBTATA_promoter(RL407 Kole's Lab)"
                     /ApEinfo_revcolor="#b4abac"
                     /ApEinfo_fwdcolor="#b4abac"
     misc_feature    8713..8716
                     /label="BamHI-pHR_Gal4UAS_homology_fwd"
                     /ApEinfo_revcolor="#f8d3a9"
                     /ApEinfo_fwdcolor="#f8d3a9"
     misc_feature    8713..8732
                     /label="BamHI-pHR_Gal4UAS_homology_rev"
                     /ApEinfo_revcolor="#f8d3a9"
                     /ApEinfo_fwdcolor="#f8d3a9"
     misc_feature    8713..8732
                     /label="P1291gBlock"
                     /ApEinfo_revcolor="#85dae9"
                     /ApEinfo_fwdcolor="#85dae9"
     misc_feature    8718..8732
                     /label="homoGA049"
                     /ApEinfo_revcolor="#b4abac"
                     /ApEinfo_fwdcolor="#b4abac"
     misc_feature    8733..8758
                     /label="homoGA049"
                     /ApEinfo_revcolor="#b4abac"
                     /ApEinfo_fwdcolor="#b4abac"
     misc_feature    8733..9056
                     /label="P1291gBlock"
                     /ApEinfo_revcolor="#85dae9"
                     /ApEinfo_fwdcolor="#85dae9"
     misc_feature    8744..8750
                     /label="AarI"
                     /ApEinfo_revcolor="#ff0080"
                     /ApEinfo_fwdcolor="#ff0080"
                     /note="label: AarI"
     misc_feature    8755..8758
                     /label="Part D"
                     /ApEinfo_revcolor="#85dae9"
                     /ApEinfo_fwdcolor="#85dae9"
                     /note="label: Part D"
     misc_feature    8790..8791
                     /label="SbfI"
                     /ApEinfo_revcolor="#ff0000"
                     /ApEinfo_fwdcolor="#ff0000"
                     /note="label: SbfI"
     promoter        8796..9041
                     /label="PGK promoter"
                     /ApEinfo_revcolor="#800080"
                     /ApEinfo_fwdcolor="#800080"
                     /note="note: mouse phosphoglycerate kinase 1 promoter"
     primer          complement(8815..8836)
                     /label="pSS051 - UAS_YBTATA_Ngn2_PGK_tagBFP_WPRE 8815-8836 REV 1"
                     /note="sequence: GCATGCTCCAGACTGCCTTGGG"
                     /ApEinfo_revcolor="#c7b0e3"
                     /ApEinfo_fwdcolor="#c7b0e3"
     promoter        9042..9279
                     /label="PGK promoter"
                     /ApEinfo_revcolor="#800080"
                     /ApEinfo_fwdcolor="#800080"
                     /note="note: mouse phosphoglycerate kinase 1 promoter"
     misc_feature    9238..9256
                     /label="QB0571"
                     /ApEinfo_revcolor="#b4abac"
                     /ApEinfo_fwdcolor="#b4abac"
     promoter        9280..9295
                     /label="PGK promoter"
                     /ApEinfo_revcolor="#800080"
                     /ApEinfo_fwdcolor="#800080"
                     /note="note: mouse phosphoglycerate kinase 1 promoter"
     CDS             9280..9299
                     /label="gBlockP1187"
                     /ApEinfo_revcolor="#f8d3a9"
                     /ApEinfo_fwdcolor="#f8d3a9"
                     /note="codon_start: 1 transl_table: 1"
     misc_feature    9280..9299
                     /label="NedI-pHR_pGK_homology_fwd"
                     /ApEinfo_revcolor="#b7e6d7"
                     /ApEinfo_fwdcolor="#b7e6d7"
     misc_feature    9298..9299
                     /label="NdeI_pHR_pGK_homology_rev"
                     /ApEinfo_revcolor="#b7e6d7"
                     /ApEinfo_fwdcolor="#b7e6d7"
     misc_feature    9300..9305
                     /label="P1085 gblock"
                     /ApEinfo_revcolor="#f8d3a9"
                     /ApEinfo_fwdcolor="#f8d3a9"
     misc_feature    9300..9305
                     /label="Kozak Sequence"
                     /ApEinfo_revcolor="#ff00ff"
                     /ApEinfo_fwdcolor="#ff00ff"
     misc_feature    9300..9305
                     /label="P526_gBlock"
                     /ApEinfo_revcolor="#f8d3a9"
                     /ApEinfo_fwdcolor="#f8d3a9"
     source          9300..9305
                     /label="source"
                     /ApEinfo_revcolor="#c6c9d1"
                     /ApEinfo_fwdcolor="#c6c9d1"
                     /note="mol_type: other DNA: organism: synthetic DNA construct"
     CDS             9306..10004
                     /label="TagBFP"
                     /ApEinfo_revcolor="#993366"
                     /ApEinfo_fwdcolor="#993366"
                     /note="codon_start: 1 gene: TagBFP transl_table: 1 translation: MSELIKENMHMKLYMEGTVDNHHFKCTSEGEGKPYEGTQTMRIKVVEGGPLPFAFDILATSFLYGSKTFINHTQGIPDFFKQSFPEGFTWERVTTYEDGGVLTATQDTSLQDGCLIYNVKIRGVNFTSNGPVMQKKTLGWEAFTETLYPADGGLEGRNDMALKLVGGSHLIANIKTTYRSKKPAKNLKMPGVYYVDYRLERIKEANNETYVEQHEVAVARYCDLPSKLGHKLN"
     misc_feature    10008..10009
                     /label="NedI-pHR_pGK_homology_fwd"
                     /ApEinfo_revcolor="#b7e6d7"
                     /ApEinfo_fwdcolor="#b7e6d7"
     misc_feature    10008..10027
                     /label="NdeI_pHR_pGK_homology_rev"
                     /ApEinfo_revcolor="#b7e6d7"
                     /ApEinfo_fwdcolor="#b7e6d7"
     misc_feature    10016..10017
                     /label="SbfI"
                     /ApEinfo_revcolor="#ff0000"
                     /ApEinfo_fwdcolor="#ff0000"
                     /note="label: SbfI"
     enhancer        10046..10637
                     /label="WPRE"
                     /ApEinfo_revcolor="#b4abac"
                     /ApEinfo_fwdcolor="#b4abac"
                     /note="label: WPRE"
     misc_feature    complement(10069..10092)
                     /label="cw11"
                     /ApEinfo_revcolor="#b1ff67"
                     /ApEinfo_fwdcolor="#b1ff67"
                     /note="label: cw11"
     primer_bind     complement(10100..10120)
                     /label="QB0112 WPRE-R binding site"
                     /ApEinfo_revcolor="#85dae9"
                     /ApEinfo_fwdcolor="#85dae9"
                     /note="label: QB0112 WPRE-R binding site"
ORIGIN
        1 cgataccgtc gaccaaggca gctgtagatc ttagccactt tttaaaagaa aaggggggac
       61 tggaagggct aattcactcc caacgaagac aagatctgct ttttgcttgt actgggtctc
      121 tctggttaga ccagatctga gcctgggagc tctctggcta actagggaac ccactgctta
      181 agcctcaata aagcttgcct tgagtgcttc aagtagtgtg tgcccgtctg ttgtgtgact
      241 ctggtaacta gagatccctc agaccctttt agtcagtgtg gaaaatctct agcagcatct
      301 agaattaatt ccgtgtattc tatagtgtca cctaaatcgt atgtgtatga tacataaggt
      361 tatgtattaa ttgtagccgc gttctaacga caatatgtac aagcctaatt gtgtagcatc
      421 tggcttactg aagcagaccc tatcatctct ctcgtaaact gccgtcagag tcggtttggt
      481 tggacgaacc ttctgagttt ctggtaacgc cgtcccgcac ccggaaatgg tcagcgaacc
      541 aatcagcagg gtcatcgcta gccagatcct ctacgccgga cgcatcgtgg ccggcatcac
      601 cggcgccaca ggtgcggttg ctggcgccta tatcgccgac atcaccgatg gggaagatcg
      661 ggctcgccac ttcgggctca tgagcgcttg tttcggcgtg ggtatggtgg caggccccgt
      721 ggccggggga ctgttgggcg ccatctcctt gcatgcacca ttccttgcgg cggcggtgct
      781 caacggcctc aacctactac tgggctgctt cctaatgcag gagtcgcata agggagagcg
      841 tcgaatggtg cactctcagt acaatctagc tctgatgccg catagttaag ccagccccga
      901 cacccgccaa cacccgctga cgcgccctga cgggcttgtc tgctcccggc atccgcttac
      961 agacaagctg tgaccgtctc cgggagctgc atgtgtcaga ggttttcacc gtcatcaccg
     1021 aaacgcgcga gacgaaaggg cctcgtgata cgcctatttt tataggttaa tgtcatgata
     1081 ataatggttt cttagacgtc aggtggcact tttcggggaa atgtgcgcgg aacccctatt
     1141 tgtttatttt tctaaataca ttcaaatatg tatccgctca tgagacaata accctgataa
     1201 atgcttcaat aatattgaaa aaggaagagt atgagtattc aacatttccg tgtcgccctt
     1261 attccctttt ttgcggcatt ttgccttcct gtttttgctc acccagaaac gctggtgaaa
     1321 gtaaaagatg ctgaagatca gttgggtgca cgagtgggtt acatcgaact ggatctcaac
     1381 agcggtaaga tccttgagag ttttcgcccc gaagaacgtt ttccaatgat gagcactttt
     1441 aaagttctgc tatgtggcgc ggtattatcc cgtattgacg ccgggcaaga gcaactcggt
     1501 cgccgcatac actattctca gaatgacttg gttgagtact caccagtcac agaaaagcat
     1561 cttacggatg gcatgacagt aagagaatta tgcagtgctg ccataaccat gagtgataac
     1621 actgcggcca acttacttct gacaacgatc ggaggaccga aggagctaac cgcttttttg
     1681 cacaacatgg gggatcatgt aactcgcctt gatcgttggg aaccggagct gaatgaagcc
     1741 ataccaaacg acgagcgtga caccacgatg cctgtagcaa tggcaacaac gttgcgcaaa
     1801 ctattaactg gcgaactact tactctagct tcccggcaac aattaataga ctggatggag
     1861 gcggataaag ttgcaggacc acttctgcgc tcggcccttc cggctggctg gtttattgct
     1921 gataaatctg gagccggtga gcgtgggtct cgcggtatca ttgcagcact ggggccagat
     1981 ggtaagccct cccgtatcgt agttatctac acgacgggga gtcaggcaac tatggatgaa
     2041 cgaaatagac agatcgctga gataggtgcc tcactgatta agcattggta actgtcagac
     2101 caagtttact catatatact ttagattgat ttaaaacttc atttttaatt taaaaggatc
     2161 taggtgaaga tcctttttga taatctcatg accaaaatcc cttaacgtga gttttcgttc
     2221 cactgagcgt cagaccccgt agaaaagatc aaaggatctt cttgagatcc tttttttctg
     2281 cgcgtaatct gctgcttgca aacaaaaaaa ccaccgctac cagcggtggt ttgtttgccg
     2341 gatcaagagc taccaactct ttttccgaag gtaactggct tcagcagagc gcagatacca
     2401 aatactgtcc ttctagtgta gccgtagtta ggccaccact tcaagaactc tgtagcaccg
     2461 cctacatacc tcgctctgct aatcctgtta ccagtggctg ctgccagtgg cgataagtcg
     2521 tgtcttaccg ggttggactc aagacgatag ttaccggata aggcgcagcg gtcgggctga
     2581 acggggggtt cgtgcacaca gcccagcttg gagcgaacga cctacaccga actgagatac
     2641 ctacagcgtg agctatgaga aagcgccacg cttcccgaag ggagaaaggc ggacaggtat
     2701 ccggtaagcg gcagggtcgg aacaggagag cgcacgaggg agcttccagg gggaaacgcc
     2761 tggtatcttt atagtcctgt cgggtttcgc cacctctgac ttgagcgtcg atttttgtga
     2821 tgctcgtcag gggggcggag cctatggaaa aacgccagca acgcggcctt tttacggttc
     2881 ctggcctttt gctggccttt tgctcacatg ttctttcctg cgttatcccc tgattctgtg
     2941 gataaccgta ttaccgcctt tgagtgagct gataccgctc gccgcagccg aacgaccgag
     3001 cgcagcgagt cagtgagcga ggaagcggaa gagcgcccaa tacgcaaacc gcctctcccc
     3061 gcgcgttggc cgattcatta atgcagctgt ggaatgtgtg tcagttaggg tgtggaaagt
     3121 ccccaggctc cccagcaggc agaagtatgc aaagcatgca tctcaattag tcagcaacca
     3181 ggtgtggaaa gtccccaggc tccccagcag gcagaagtat gcaaagcatg catctcaatt
     3241 agtcagcaac catagtcccg cccctaactc cgcccatccc gcccctaact ccgcccagtt
     3301 ccgcccattc tccgccccat ggctgactaa ttttttttat ttatgcagag gccgaggccg
     3361 cctcggcctc tgagctattc cagaagtagt gaggaggctt ttttggaggc ctaggctttt
     3421 gcaaaaagct tggacacaag acaggcttgc gagatatgtt tgagaatacc actttatccc
     3481 gcgtcaggga gaggcagtgc gtaaaaagac gcggactcat gtgaaatact ggtttttagt
     3541 gcgccagatc tctataatct cgcgcaacct attttcccct cgaacacttt ttaagccgta
     3601 gataaacagg ctgggacact tcacatgagc gaaaaataca tcgtcacctg ggacatgttg
     3661 cagatccatg cacgtaaact cgcaagccga ctgatgcctt ctgaacaatg gaaaggcatt
     3721 attgccgtaa gccgtggcgg tctgtaccgg gtgcgttact ggcgcgtgaa ctgggtattc
     3781 gtcatgtcga taccgtttgt atttccagct acgatcacga caaccagcgc gagcttaaag
     3841 tgctgaaacg cgcagaaggc gatggcgaag gcttcatcgt tattgatgac ctggtggata
     3901 ccggtggtac tgcggttgcg attcgtgaaa tgtatccaaa agcgcacttt gtcaccatct
     3961 tcgcaaaacc ggctggtcgt ccgctggttg atgactatgt tgttgatatc ccgcaagata
     4021 cctggattga acagccgtgg gatatgggcg tcgtattcgt cccgccaatc tccggtcgct
     4081 aatcttttca acgcctggca ctgccgggcg ttgttctttt taacttcagg cgggttacaa
     4141 tagtttccag taagtattct ggaggctgca tccatgacac aggcaaacct gagcgaaacc
     4201 ctgttcaaac cccgctttaa acatcctgaa acctcgacgc tagtccgccg ctttaatcac
     4261 ggcgcacaac cgcctgtgca gtcggccctt gatggtaaaa ccatccctca ctggtatcgc
     4321 atgattaacc gtctgatgtg gatctggcgc ggcattgacc cacgcgaaat cctcgacgtc
     4381 caggcacgta ttgtgatgag cgatgccgaa cgtaccgacg atgatttata cgatacggtg
     4441 attggctacc gtggcggcaa ctggatttat gagtgggccc cggatctttg tgaaggaacc
     4501 ttacttctgt ggtgtgacat aattggacaa actacctaca gagatttaaa gctctaaggt
     4561 aaatataaaa tttttaagtg tataatgtgt taaactactg attctaattg tttgtgtatt
     4621 ttagattcca acctatggaa ctgatgaatg ggagcagtgg tggaatgcct ttaatgagga
     4681 aaacctgttt tgctcagaag aaatgccatc tagtgatgat gaggctactg ctgactctca
     4741 acattctact cctccaaaaa agaagagaaa ggtagaagac cccaaggact ttccttcaga
     4801 attgctaagt tttttgagtc atgctgtgtt tagtaataga actcttgctt gctttgctat
     4861 ttacaccaca aaggaaaaag ctgcactgct atacaagaaa attatggaaa aatattctgt
     4921 aacctttata agtaggcata acagttataa tcataacata ctgttttttc ttactccaca
     4981 caggcataga gtgtctgcta ttaataacta tgctcaaaaa ttgtgtacct ttagcttttt
     5041 aatttgtaaa ggggttaata aggaatattt gatgtatagt gccttgacta gagatcataa
     5101 tcagccatac cacatttgta gaggttttac ttgctttaaa aaacctccca cacctccccc
     5161 tgaacctgaa acataaaatg aatgcaattg ttgttgttaa cttgtttatt gcagcttata
     5221 atggttacaa ataaagcaat agcatcacaa atttcacaaa taaagcattt ttttcactgc
     5281 attctagttg tggtttgtcc aaactcatca atgtatctta tcatgtctgg atcaactgga
     5341 taactcaagc taaccaaaat catcccaaac ttcccacccc ataccctatt accactgcca
     5401 attacctagt ggtttcattt actctaaacc tgtgattcct ctgaattatt ttcattttaa
     5461 agaaattgta tttgttaaat atgtactaca aacttagtag ttggaagggc taattcactc
     5521 ccaaagaaga caagatatcc ttgatctgtg gatctaccac acacaaggct acttccctga
     5581 ttagcagaac tacacaccag ggccaggggt cagatatcca ctgacctttg gatggtgcta
     5641 caagctagta ccagttgagc cagataaggt agaagaggcc aataaaggag agaacaccag
     5701 cttgttacac cctgtgagcc tgcatgggat ggatgacccg gagagagaag tgttagagtg
     5761 gaggtttgac agccgcctag catttcatca cgtggcccga gagctgcatc cggagtactt
     5821 caagaactgc tgatatcgag cttgctacaa gggactttcc gctggggact ttccagggag
     5881 gcgtggcctg ggcgggactg gggagtggcg agccctcaga tcctgcatat aagcagctgc
     5941 tttttgcctg tactgggtct ctctggttag accagatctg agcctgggag ctctctggct
     6001 aactagggaa cccactgctt aagcctcaat aaagcttgcc ttgagtgctt caagtagtgt
     6061 gtgcccgtct gttgtgtgac tctggtaact agagatccct cagacccttt tagtcagtgt
     6121 ggaaaatctc tagcagtggc gcccgaacag ggacttgaaa gcgaaaggga aaccagagga
     6181 gctctctcga cgcaggactc ggcttgctga agcgcgcacg gcaagaggcg aggggcggcg
     6241 actggtgagt acgccaaaaa ttttgactag cggaggctag aaggagagag atgggtgcga
     6301 gagcgtcagt attaagcggg ggagaattag atcgcgatgg gaaaaaattc ggttaaggcc
     6361 agggggaaag aaaaaatata aattaaaaca tatagtatgg gcaagcaggg agctagaacg
     6421 attcgcagtt aatcctggcc tgttagaaac atcagaaggc tgtagacaaa tactgggaca
     6481 gctacaacca tcccttcaga caggatcaga agaacttaga tcattatata atacagtagc
     6541 aaccctctat tgtgtgcatc aaaggataga gataaaagac accaaggaag ctttagacaa
     6601 gatagaggaa gagcaaaaca aaagtaagac caccgcacag caagcggccg gtgatcttca
     6661 gacctggacg atatatatga gggacaattg gagaagtgaa ttatataaat ataaagtagt
     6721 aaaaattgaa ccattaggag tagcacccac caaggcaaag agaagagtgg tgcagagaga
     6781 aaaaagagca gtgggaatag gagctttgtt ccttgggttc ttgggagcag caggaagcac
     6841 tatgggcgca gcgtcaatga cgctgacggt acaggccaga caattattgt ctggtatagt
     6901 gcagcagcag aacaatttgc tgagggctat tgaggcgcaa cagcatctgt tgcaactcac
     6961 agtctggggc atcaagcagc tccaggcaag aatcctggct gtggaaagat acctaaagga
     7021 tcaacagctc ctggggattt ggggttgctc tggaaaactc atttgcacca ctgctgtgcc
     7081 ttggaatgct agttggagta ataaatctct ggaacagatt tggaatcaca cgacctggat
     7141 ggagtgggac agagaaatta acaattacac aagcttaata cactccttaa ttgaagaatc
     7201 gcaaaaccag caagaaaaga atgaacaaga attattggaa ttagataaat gggcaagttt
     7261 gtggaattgg tttaacataa caaattggct gtggtatata aaattattca taatgatagt
     7321 aggaggcttg gtaggtttaa gaatagtttt tgctgtactt tctatagtga atagagttag
     7381 gcagggatat tcaccattat cgtttcagac ccacctccca accccgaggg gacccgacag
     7441 gcccgaagga atagaagaag aaggtggaga gagagacaga gacagatcca ttcgattagt
     7501 gaacggatct cgacggtATc gccaaatggc agtattcatc cacaatttta aaagaaaagg
     7561 ggggattggg gggtacagtg caggggaaag aatagtagac ataatagcaa cagacataca
     7621 aactaaagaa ttacaaaaac aaattacaaa aattcaaaat tttcgggttt attacaggga
     7681 cagcagagat ccagtttgga tcgataagct tgatatcgaa ttcggagcac tgtcctccga
     7741 acgtcggagc actgtcctcc gaacgtcgga gcactgtcct ccgaacgtcg gagcactgtc
     7801 ctccgaacgG AGCATGTCCT CCGAACGTCG GAGCACTGTC CTCCGAACGa ctagTCTAGA
     7861 GGGTATATAA TGGGGGCCAc tagtctacta ccagagctca tcgctagcgc taccGGATCc
     7921 atgttcgtca aatctgagac tctggagttg aaggaggaag aggaggtact gatgctgctg
     7981 ggctcggctt ccccggcctc ggcgaccctg accccgatgt cctccagcgc ggacgaggag
     8041 gaggacgagg agctgcgccg gccgggctcc gcgcgtgggc agcgtggagc ggaagccggg
     8101 cagggggtgc agggcagtcc ggcgtcgggt gccgggggtt gccggccagg gcggctgctg
     8161 ggcctgatgc acgagtgcaa gcgtcgcccg tcgcgctcac gggccgtctc ccgaggtgcc
     8221 aagacggcgg agacggtgca gcgcatcaag aagacccgca ggctcaaggc caacaaccgc
     8281 gagcgcaacc gcatgcacaa cctaaacgcc gcgctggacg cgctgcgcga ggtgctgccc
     8341 accttccccg aggatgccaa gctcacgaag atcgagacgc tgcgcttcgc ccacaattac
     8401 atctgggcgc tcaccgagac tctgcgcctg gcggaccact gcgccggcgc cggtggcctc
     8461 cagggggcgc tcttcacgga ggcggtgctc ctgagcccgg gagctgcgct cggcgccagc
     8521 ggggacagcc cttctccacc ttcctcctgg agctgcacca acagcccggc gtcatcctcc
     8581 aactccacgt ccccatacag ctgcacttta tcgcccgcta gccccgggtc agacgtggac
     8641 tactggcagc ccccacctcc ggagaagcat cgttatgcgc ctcacctgcc cctcgccagg
     8701 gactgtatct agGATCcgat ccttgacttg cggccgcaac tccCACCTGC AACATGCGTG
     8761 ACTGACTGAg gccgcgactc tagagtcgac ctgcaGGGTA GGGGAGGCGC TTTTCCCAAG
     8821 GCAGTCTGGA GCATGCGCTT TAGCAGCCCC GCTGGGCACT TGGCGCTACA CAAGTGGCCT
     8881 CTGGCCTCGC ACACATTCCA CATCCACCGG TAGGCGCCAA CCGGCTCCGT TCTTTGGTGG
     8941 CCCCTTCGCG CCACCTTCTA CTCCTCCCCT AGTCAGGAAG TTCCCCCCCG CCCCGCAGCT
     9001 CGCGTCGTGC AGGACGTGAC AAATGGAAGT AGCACGTCTC ACTAGTCTCG TGCAGATGGA
     9061 CAGCACCGCT GAGCAATGGA AGCGGGTAGG CCTTTGGGGC AGCGGCCAAT AGCAGCTTTG
     9121 CTCCTTCGCT TTCTGGGCTC AGAGGCTGGG AAGGGGTGGG TCCGGGGGCG GGCTCAGGGG
     9181 CGGGCTCAGG GGCGGGGCGG GCGCCCGAAG GTCCTCCGGA GGCCCGGCAT TCTGCACGCT
     9241 TCAAAAGCGC ACGTCTGCCG CGCTGTTCTC CTCTTCCTCA TCTCCGGGCC TTTCGCATAg
     9301 ccGccatgag cgagctgatt aaggagaaca tgcacatgaa gctgtacatg gagggcaccg
     9361 tggacaacca tcacttcaag tgcacatccg agggcgaagg caagccctac gagggcaccc
     9421 agaccatgag aatcaaggtg gtcgagggcg gccctctccc cttcgccttc gacatcctgg
     9481 ctactagctt cctctacggc agcaagacct tcatcaacca cacccagggc atccccgact
     9541 tcttcaagca gtccttccct gagggcttca catgggagag agtcaccaca tacgaagacg
     9601 ggggcgtgct gaccgctacc caggacacca gcctccagga cggctgcctc atctacaacg
     9661 tcaagatcag aggggtgaac ttcacatcca acggccctgt gatgcagaag aaaacactcg
     9721 gctgggaggc cttcaccgag acgctgtacc ccgctgacgg cggcctggaa ggcagaaacg
     9781 acatggccct gaagctcgtg ggcgggagcc atctgatcgc aaacatcaag accacatata
     9841 gatccaagaa acccgctaag aacctcaaga tgcctggcgt ctactatgtg gactacagac
     9901 tggaaagaat caaggaggcc aacaacgaga cctacgtcga gcagcacgag gtggcagtgg
     9961 ccagatactg cgacctccct agcaaactgg ggcacaagct taattgaTAT Gtgcaggcat
    10021 gcaagcttga tatcaagctt atcgataatc aacctctgga ttacaaaatt tgtgaaagat
    10081 tgactggtat tcttaactat gttgctcctt ttacgctatg tggatacgct gctttaatgc
    10141 ctttgtatca tgctattgct tcccgtatgg ctttcatttt ctcctccttg tataaatcct
    10201 ggttgctgtc tctttatgag gagttgtggc ccgttgtcag gcaacgtggc gtggtgtgca
    10261 ctgtgtttgc tgacgcaacc cccactggtt ggggcattgc caccacctgt cagctccttt
    10321 ccgggacttt cgctttcccc ctccctattg ccacggcgga actcatcgcc gcctgccttg
    10381 cccgctgctg gacaggggct cggctgttgg gcactgacaa ttccgtggtg ttgtcgggga
    10441 aatcatcgtc ctttccttgg ctgctcgcct gtgttgccac ctggattctg cgcgggacgt
    10501 ccttctgcta cgtcccttcg gccctcaatc cagcggacct tccttcccgc ggcctgctgc
    10561 cggctctgcg gcctcttccg cgtcttcgcc ttcgccctca gacgagtcgg atctcccttt
    10621 gggccgcctc cccgcat
//
