# Supplementary material for: Small molecule and cell contact-inducible systems for controlling expression and differentiation in stem cells
Source: bioRxiv preprint, doi:10.1101/2024.03.12.584464, version 1 (2024-03-12)
Supplement: Supplemental DNA Sequences [file 584464_file02.zip › pss052-ef1a-gal4-vp64-ert2.gb]

LOCUS       pSS052_-_Ef1a-Gal4-VP64 4665 bp ds-DNA     circular     01-JUN-2022
DEFINITION  .
FEATURES             Location/Qualifiers
     misc_feature    43..806
                     /label="ColE1"
                     /ApEinfo_revcolor="#7f7f7f"
                     /ApEinfo_fwdcolor="#7f7f7f"
                     /note="ApEinfo_revcolor: #7F7F7F ApEinfo_graphicformat: arrow_data {{0 1 2 0 0 -1} {} 0} label: ColE1"
     misc_feature    43..806
                     /label="ColE1"
                     /ApEinfo_revcolor="#7f7f7f"
                     /ApEinfo_fwdcolor="#7f7f7f"
                     /note="ApEinfo_revcolor: #7f7f7f ApEinfo_graphicformat: arrow_data {{0 1 2 0 0 -1} {} 0} label: ColE1"
     None            complement(124..806)
                     /label="Col E1 Origin"
                     /ApEinfo_revcolor="#b1ff67"
                     /ApEinfo_fwdcolor="#b1ff67"
     misc_feature    481..486
                     /label="MTK Kozak"
                     /ApEinfo_revcolor="#b4abac"
                     /ApEinfo_fwdcolor="#b4abac"
     misc_feature    494..499
                     /label="MTK Kozak"
                     /ApEinfo_revcolor="#b4abac"
                     /ApEinfo_fwdcolor="#b4abac"
     Binding Site    652..668
                     /label="Gal4p-Binding Site"
                     /ApEinfo_revcolor="#f58a5e"
                     /ApEinfo_fwdcolor="#f58a5e"
     Binding Site    complement(652..668)
                     /label="Gal4p-Binding Site"
                     /ApEinfo_revcolor="#f58a5e"
                     /ApEinfo_fwdcolor="#f58a5e"
     misc_feature    807..954
                     /label="KanR Promoter"
                     /ApEinfo_revcolor="#b1ff67"
                     /ApEinfo_fwdcolor="#b1ff67"
                     /note="ApEinfo_revcolor: #93ff35 ApEinfo_graphicformat: arrow_data {{0 1 2 0 0 -1} {} 0} label: KanR Promoter"
     misc_feature    807..954
                     /label="KanR Promoter"
                     /ApEinfo_revcolor="#b1ff67"
                     /ApEinfo_fwdcolor="#b1ff67"
                     /note="ApEinfo_revcolor: #93FF35 ApEinfo_graphicformat: arrow_data {{0 1 2 0 0 -1} {} 0} label: KanR Promoter"
     misc_feature    955..1770
                     /label="KanR"
                     /ApEinfo_revcolor="#008000"
                     /ApEinfo_fwdcolor="#008000"
                     /note="ApEinfo_revcolor: #008000 ApEinfo_graphicformat: arrow_data {{0 1 2 0 0 -1} {} 0} label: KanR"
     misc_feature    955..1770
                     /label="KanR"
                     /ApEinfo_revcolor="#008000"
                     /ApEinfo_fwdcolor="#008000"
                     /note="ApEinfo_revcolor: #008000 ApEinfo_graphicformat: arrow_data {{0 1 2 0 0 -1} {} 0} label: KanR"
     misc_feature    1771..1797
                     /label="KanR Terminator"
                     /ApEinfo_revcolor="#b1ff67"
                     /ApEinfo_fwdcolor="#b1ff67"
                     /note="ApEinfo_revcolor: #93FF35 ApEinfo_graphicformat: arrow_data {{0 1 2 0 0 -1} {} 0} label: KanR Terminator"
     misc_feature    1771..1797
                     /label="KanR Terminator"
                     /ApEinfo_revcolor="#b1ff67"
                     /ApEinfo_fwdcolor="#b1ff67"
                     /note="ApEinfo_revcolor: #93ff35 ApEinfo_graphicformat: arrow_data {{0 1 2 0 0 -1} {} 0} label: KanR Terminator"
     misc_feature    1844..2805
                     /label="EF1Alpha"
                     /ApEinfo_revcolor="#85dae9"
                     /ApEinfo_fwdcolor="#85dae9"
     misc_feature    2807..2961
                     /label="EF1Alpha"
                     /ApEinfo_revcolor="#85dae9"
                     /ApEinfo_fwdcolor="#85dae9"
     misc_feature    4625..4661
                     /label="Spacer v1"
                     /ApEinfo_revcolor="#78800e"
                     /ApEinfo_fwdcolor="#78800e"
ORIGIN
        1 ccaattttgc aggtgactag tgcactgcag tacagcggcc gcacggttat ccacagaatc
       61 aggggataac gcaggaaaga acatgtgagc aaaaggccag caaaaggcca ggaaccgtaa
      121 aaaggccgcg ttgctggcgt ttttccatag gctccgcccc cctgacgagc atcacaaaaa
      181 tcgacgctca agtcagaggt ggcgaaaccc gacaggacta taaagatacc aggcgtttcc
      241 ccctggaagc tccctcgtgc gctctcctgt tccgaccctg ccgcttaccg gatacctgtc
      301 cgcctttctc ccttcgggaa gcgtggcgct ttctcatagc tcacgctgta ggtatctcag
      361 ttcggtgtag gtcgttcgct ccaagctggg ctgtgtgcac gaaccccccg ttcagcccga
      421 ccgctgcgcc ttatccggta actatcgtct tgagtccaac ccggtaagac acgacttatc
      481 gccactggca gcagccactg gtaacaggat tagcagagcg aggtatgtag gcggtgctac
      541 agagttcttg aagtggtggc ctaactacgg ctacactaga agaacagtat ttggtatctg
      601 cgctctgctg aagccagtta ccttcggaaa aagagttggt agctcttgat ccggcaaaca
      661 aaccaccgct ggtagcggtg gtttttttgt ttgcaagcag cagattacgc gcagaaaaaa
      721 aggatctcaa gaagatcctt tgatcttttc tacggggtct gacgctcagt ggaacgaaaa
      781 ctcacgttaa gggattttgg tcatgactga tccttcaact cagcaaaagt tcgatttatt
      841 caacaaagcc acgttgtgtc tcaaaatctc tgatgttaca ttgcacaaga taaaaatata
      901 tcatcatgaa caataaaact gtctgcttac ataaacagta atacaagggg tgttatgagc
      961 catattcaac gggaaacgtc ttgctccagg ccgcgattaa attccaacat ggatgctgat
     1021 ttatatgggt ataaatgggc tcgcgataat gtcgggcaat caggtgcgac aatctatcga
     1081 ttgtatggga agcccgatgc gccagagttg tttctgaaac atggcaaagg tagcgttgcc
     1141 aatgatgtta cagatgagat ggtcagacta aactggctga cggaatttat gcctcttccg
     1201 accatcaagc attttatccg tactcctgat gatgcatggt tactcaccac tgcgatcccc
     1261 gggaaaacag cattccaggt attagaagaa tatcctgatt caggtgaaaa tattgttgat
     1321 gcgctggcag tgttcctgcg ccggttgcat tcgattcctg tttgtaattg tccttttaac
     1381 agcgatcgcg tatttcgcct cgctcaggcg caatcacgaa tgaataacgg tttggttgat
     1441 gcgagtgatt ttgatgacga gcgtaatggc tggcctgttg aacaagtctg gaaagaaatg
     1501 cataagcttt tgccattctc accggattca gtcgtcactc atggtgattt ctcacttgat
     1561 aaccttattt ttgacgaggg gaaattaata ggttgtattg atgttggacg agtcggaatc
     1621 gcagaccgat accaggatct tgccatccta tggaactgcc tcggtgagtt ttctccttca
     1681 ttacagaaac ggctttttca aaaatatggt attgataatc ctgatatgaa taaattgcag
     1741 tttcatttga tgctcgatga gtttttctaa tcagaattgg ttaattggtt gtaacacgcg
     1801 gccgcccctg aattcgcatc tagacacctg caaaactgaa acgGTGCCCG TCAGTGGGCA
     1861 GAGCGCACAT CGCCCACAGT CCCCGAGAAG TTGGGGGGAG GGGTCGGCAA TTGAACCGGT
     1921 GCCTAGAGAA GGTGGCGCGG GGTAAACTGG GAAAGTGATG TCGTGTACTG GCTCCGCCTT
     1981 TTTCCCGAGG GTGGGGGAGA ACCGTATATA AGTGCAGTAG TCGCCGTGAA CGTTCTTTTT
     2041 CGCAACGGGT TTGCCGCCAG AACACAGGTA AGTGCCGTGT GTGGTTCCCG CGGGCCTGGC
     2101 CTCTTTACGG GTTATGGCCC TTGCGTGCCT TGAATTACTT CCACCTGGCT GCAGTACGTG
     2161 ATTCTTGATC CCGAGCTTCG GGTTGGAAGT GGGTGGGAGA GTTCGAGGCC TTGCGCTTAA
     2221 GGAGCCCCTT CGCCTCGTGC TTGAGTTGAG GCCTGGCCTG GGCGCTGGGG CCGCCGCGTG
     2281 CGAATCTGGT GGCACCTTCG CGCCTGTCTC GCTGCTTTCG ATAAGTCTCT AGCCATTTAA
     2341 AATTTTTGAT GACCTGCTGC GACGCTTTTT TTCTGGCAAG ATAGTCTTGT AAATGCGGGC
     2401 CAAGATCTGC ACACTGGTAT TTCGGTTTTT GGGGCCGCGG GCGGCGACGG GGCCCGTGCG
     2461 TCCCAGCGCA CATGTTCGGC GAGGCGGGGC CTGCGAGCGC GGCCACCGAG AATCGGACGG
     2521 GGGTAGTCTC AAGCTGGCCG GCCTGCTCTG GTGCCTGGCC TCGCGCCGCC GTGTATCGCC
     2581 CCGCCCTGGG CGGCAAGGCT GGCCCGGTCG GCACCAGTTG CGTGAGCGGA AAGATGGCCG
     2641 CTTCCCGGCC CTGCTGCAGG GAGCTCAAAA TGGAGGACGC GGCGCTCGGG AGAGCGGGCG
     2701 GGTGAGTCAC CCACACAAAG GAAAAGGGCC TTTCCGTCCT CAGCCGTCGC TTCATGTGAC
     2761 TCCACGGAGT ACCGGGCGCC GTCCAGGCAC CTCGATTAGT TCTCGcGCTT TTGGAGTACG
     2821 TCGTCTTTAG GTTGGGGGGA GGGGTTTTAT GCGATGGAGT TTCCCCACAC TGAGTGGGTG
     2881 GAGACTGAAG TTAGGCCAGC TTGGCACTTG ATGTAATTCT CCTTGGAATT TGCCCTTTTT
     2941 GAGTTTGGAT CTTGGTTCAT TCTCAAGCCT CAGACAGTGG TTCAAAGTTT TTTTCTTCCA
     3001 TTTCAGGTGT CGTGAgCTAG CCACTATGaa gctgctgagc agcatcgagc aggcctgtga
     3061 catctgccgg ctgaagaaac tgaagtgcag caaagaaaag cccaagtgcg ccaagtgcct
     3121 gaagaacaac tgggagtgcc ggtacagccc caagaccaag agaagccccc tgaccagagc
     3181 ccacctgacc gaggtggaaa gccggctgga aagactggaa cagctgtttc tgctgatctt
     3241 cccacgcgag gacctggaca tgatcctgaa gatggacagc ctgcaggaca tcaaggccct
     3301 gctgaccggc ctgttcgtgc aggacaacgt gaacaaggac gccgtgaccg acagactggc
     3361 cagcgtggaa accgacatgc ccctgaccct gcggcagcac agaatcagcg ccaccagcag
     3421 cagcgaggaa agcagcaaca agggccagcg gcagctgaca gtgtctgctg ctgcaggcgg
     3481 aagcggaggc tctggcggat ctgatgccct ggacgacttc gacctggata tgctgggcag
     3541 cgacgccctg gatgattttg atctggacat gctgggatct gacgctctgg acgatttcga
     3601 tctcgacatg ttgggatcag atgcactgga tgactttgac ctggacatgc tccaattgtg
     3661 cgtacgcgga tcctctgctg gagacatgag agctgccaac ctttggccaa gcccgctcat
     3721 gatcaaacgc tctaagaaga acagcctggc cttgtccctg acggccgacc agatggtcag
     3781 tgccttgttg gatgctgagc cccccatact ctattccgag tatgatccta ccagaccctt
     3841 cagtgaagct tcgatgatgg gcttactgac caacctggca gacagggagc tggttcacat
     3901 gatcaactgg gcgaagaggg tgccaggctt tgtggatttg accctccatg atcaggtcca
     3961 ccttctagaa tgtgcctggc tagagatcct gatgattgga ctcgtctggc gctccatgga
     4021 gcacccagtg aagctactgt ttgctcctaa cttgctcttg gacaggaacc agggaaaatg
     4081 tgtagagggc atggtggaga tcttcgacat gctgctggct acatcatctc ggttccgcat
     4141 gatgaatctg cagggagagg agtttgtgtg cctcaaatct attattttgc ttaattctgg
     4201 agtgtacaca tttctgtcca gcaccctgaa gtctctggaa gagaaggacc atatccaccg
     4261 agtcctggac aagatcacag acactttgat ccacctgatg gccaaggcag gcctgaccct
     4321 gcagcagcag caccagcggc tggcccagct cctcctcatc ctctcccaca tcaggcacat
     4381 gagtaacaaa ggcatggagc atctgtacag catgaagtgc aagaacgtgg tgcccctcta
     4441 tgacctgctg ctggaggcgg cggacgccca ccgcctacat gcgcccacta gccgtggagg
     4501 ggcatccgtg gaggaaacgg accaaagcca cttggccact gcgggctcta cttcatcgca
     4561 ttccttgcaa aagtattaca tcacggggga ggcagagggt ttccctgcca cagctggatc
     4621 ctaaactaga gatctatgtg aggatcctaa ctcgagatcg agctg
//
