# Supplementary material for: Small molecule and cell contact-inducible systems for controlling expression and differentiation in stem cells
Source: bioRxiv preprint, doi:10.1101/2024.03.12.584464, version 1 (2024-03-12)
Supplement: Supplemental DNA Sequences [file 584464_file02.zip › pss053-ef1a-vp16-pyl-t2a-gal4_dbd-abi-tu1.gb]

LOCUS       pSS053_-_Ef1a-VP16-PYL- 5334 bp ds-DNA     circular     06-JUN-2022
DEFINITION  .
FEATURES             Location/Qualifiers
     misc_feature    43..806
                     /label="ColE1"
                     /ApEinfo_revcolor="#7f7f7f"
                     /ApEinfo_fwdcolor="#7f7f7f"
                     /note="ApEinfo_revcolor: #7f7f7f ApEinfo_graphicformat: arrow_data {{0 1 2 0 0 -1} {} 0} label: ColE1"
     misc_feature    43..806
                     /label="ColE1"
                     /ApEinfo_revcolor="#7f7f7f"
                     /ApEinfo_fwdcolor="#7f7f7f"
                     /note="ApEinfo_revcolor: #7F7F7F ApEinfo_graphicformat: arrow_data {{0 1 2 0 0 -1} {} 0} label: ColE1"
     None            complement(124..806)
                     /label="Col E1 Origin"
                     /ApEinfo_revcolor="#b1ff67"
                     /ApEinfo_fwdcolor="#b1ff67"
     misc_feature    481..486
                     /label="MTK Kozak"
                     /ApEinfo_revcolor="#b4abac"
                     /ApEinfo_fwdcolor="#b4abac"
     misc_feature    494..499
                     /label="MTK Kozak"
                     /ApEinfo_revcolor="#b4abac"
                     /ApEinfo_fwdcolor="#b4abac"
     Binding Site    652..668
                     /label="Gal4p-Binding Site"
                     /ApEinfo_revcolor="#f58a5e"
                     /ApEinfo_fwdcolor="#f58a5e"
     Binding Site    complement(652..668)
                     /label="Gal4p-Binding Site"
                     /ApEinfo_revcolor="#f58a5e"
                     /ApEinfo_fwdcolor="#f58a5e"
     misc_feature    807..954
                     /label="KanR Promoter"
                     /ApEinfo_revcolor="#b1ff67"
                     /ApEinfo_fwdcolor="#b1ff67"
                     /note="ApEinfo_revcolor: #93FF35 ApEinfo_graphicformat: arrow_data {{0 1 2 0 0 -1} {} 0} label: KanR Promoter"
     misc_feature    807..954
                     /label="KanR Promoter"
                     /ApEinfo_revcolor="#b1ff67"
                     /ApEinfo_fwdcolor="#b1ff67"
                     /note="ApEinfo_revcolor: #93ff35 ApEinfo_graphicformat: arrow_data {{0 1 2 0 0 -1} {} 0} label: KanR Promoter"
     misc_feature    955..1770
                     /label="KanR"
                     /ApEinfo_revcolor="#008000"
                     /ApEinfo_fwdcolor="#008000"
                     /note="ApEinfo_revcolor: #008000 ApEinfo_graphicformat: arrow_data {{0 1 2 0 0 -1} {} 0} label: KanR"
     misc_feature    955..1770
                     /label="KanR"
                     /ApEinfo_revcolor="#008000"
                     /ApEinfo_fwdcolor="#008000"
                     /note="ApEinfo_revcolor: #008000 ApEinfo_graphicformat: arrow_data {{0 1 2 0 0 -1} {} 0} label: KanR"
     misc_feature    1771..1797
                     /label="KanR Terminator"
                     /ApEinfo_revcolor="#b1ff67"
                     /ApEinfo_fwdcolor="#b1ff67"
                     /note="ApEinfo_revcolor: #93FF35 ApEinfo_graphicformat: arrow_data {{0 1 2 0 0 -1} {} 0} label: KanR Terminator"
     misc_feature    1771..1797
                     /label="KanR Terminator"
                     /ApEinfo_revcolor="#b1ff67"
                     /ApEinfo_fwdcolor="#b1ff67"
                     /note="ApEinfo_revcolor: #93ff35 ApEinfo_graphicformat: arrow_data {{0 1 2 0 0 -1} {} 0} label: KanR Terminator"
     misc_feature    1844..2805
                     /label="EF1Alpha"
                     /ApEinfo_revcolor="#85dae9"
                     /ApEinfo_fwdcolor="#85dae9"
     misc_feature    2807..2961
                     /label="EF1Alpha"
                     /ApEinfo_revcolor="#85dae9"
                     /ApEinfo_fwdcolor="#85dae9"
     misc_feature    3029..3853
                     /label="ABA1"
                     /ApEinfo_revcolor="#75c6a9"
                     /ApEinfo_fwdcolor="#75c6a9"
     feature         3032..3050
                     /label="SV40 NLS"
                     /ApEinfo_revcolor="#c7b0e3"
                     /ApEinfo_fwdcolor="#c7b0e3"
     feature         3038..3050
                     /label="NLS"
                     /ApEinfo_revcolor="#f8d3a9"
                     /ApEinfo_fwdcolor="#f8d3a9"
     feature         3051..3052
                     /label="SV40 NLS"
                     /ApEinfo_revcolor="#c7b0e3"
                     /ApEinfo_fwdcolor="#c7b0e3"
     feature         3051..3052
                     /label="NLS"
                     /ApEinfo_revcolor="#f8d3a9"
                     /ApEinfo_fwdcolor="#f8d3a9"
     feature         3827..3830
                     /label="HA"
                     /ApEinfo_revcolor="#ffef86"
                     /ApEinfo_fwdcolor="#ffef86"
     misc_signal     3857..3919
                     /label="T2A"
                     /ApEinfo_revcolor="#0080ff"
                     /ApEinfo_fwdcolor="#0080ff"
     feature         3920..3941
                     /label="Gal4_DBD"
                     /ApEinfo_revcolor="#d6b295"
                     /ApEinfo_fwdcolor="#d6b295"
     feature         3942..4357
                     /label="Gal4_DBD"
                     /ApEinfo_revcolor="#d6b295"
                     /ApEinfo_fwdcolor="#d6b295"
     primer          4321..4339
                     /label="Gal4_N_term_primer"
                     /ApEinfo_revcolor="#84b0dc"
                     /ApEinfo_fwdcolor="#84b0dc"
     misc_feature    4358..5260
                     /label="ABIcs"
                     /ApEinfo_revcolor="#ffef86"
                     /ApEinfo_fwdcolor="#ffef86"
     feature         5261..5265
                     /label="FLAG"
                     /ApEinfo_revcolor="#b1ff67"
                     /ApEinfo_fwdcolor="#b1ff67"
     feature         5266..5284
                     /label="FLAG"
                     /ApEinfo_revcolor="#b1ff67"
                     /ApEinfo_fwdcolor="#b1ff67"
     misc_feature    5294..5330
                     /label="Spacer v1"
                     /ApEinfo_revcolor="#78800e"
                     /ApEinfo_fwdcolor="#78800e"
ORIGIN
        1 ccaattttgc aggtgactag tgcactgcag tacagcggcc gcacggttat ccacagaatc
       61 aggggataac gcaggaaaga acatgtgagc aaaaggccag caaaaggcca ggaaccgtaa
      121 aaaggccgcg ttgctggcgt ttttccatag gctccgcccc cctgacgagc atcacaaaaa
      181 tcgacgctca agtcagaggt ggcgaaaccc gacaggacta taaagatacc aggcgtttcc
      241 ccctggaagc tccctcgtgc gctctcctgt tccgaccctg ccgcttaccg gatacctgtc
      301 cgcctttctc ccttcgggaa gcgtggcgct ttctcatagc tcacgctgta ggtatctcag
      361 ttcggtgtag gtcgttcgct ccaagctggg ctgtgtgcac gaaccccccg ttcagcccga
      421 ccgctgcgcc ttatccggta actatcgtct tgagtccaac ccggtaagac acgacttatc
      481 gccactggca gcagccactg gtaacaggat tagcagagcg aggtatgtag gcggtgctac
      541 agagttcttg aagtggtggc ctaactacgg ctacactaga agaacagtat ttggtatctg
      601 cgctctgctg aagccagtta ccttcggaaa aagagttggt agctcttgat ccggcaaaca
      661 aaccaccgct ggtagcggtg gtttttttgt ttgcaagcag cagattacgc gcagaaaaaa
      721 aggatctcaa gaagatcctt tgatcttttc tacggggtct gacgctcagt ggaacgaaaa
      781 ctcacgttaa gggattttgg tcatgactga tccttcaact cagcaaaagt tcgatttatt
      841 caacaaagcc acgttgtgtc tcaaaatctc tgatgttaca ttgcacaaga taaaaatata
      901 tcatcatgaa caataaaact gtctgcttac ataaacagta atacaagggg tgttatgagc
      961 catattcaac gggaaacgtc ttgctccagg ccgcgattaa attccaacat ggatgctgat
     1021 ttatatgggt ataaatgggc tcgcgataat gtcgggcaat caggtgcgac aatctatcga
     1081 ttgtatggga agcccgatgc gccagagttg tttctgaaac atggcaaagg tagcgttgcc
     1141 aatgatgtta cagatgagat ggtcagacta aactggctga cggaatttat gcctcttccg
     1201 accatcaagc attttatccg tactcctgat gatgcatggt tactcaccac tgcgatcccc
     1261 gggaaaacag cattccaggt attagaagaa tatcctgatt caggtgaaaa tattgttgat
     1321 gcgctggcag tgttcctgcg ccggttgcat tcgattcctg tttgtaattg tccttttaac
     1381 agcgatcgcg tatttcgcct cgctcaggcg caatcacgaa tgaataacgg tttggttgat
     1441 gcgagtgatt ttgatgacga gcgtaatggc tggcctgttg aacaagtctg gaaagaaatg
     1501 cataagcttt tgccattctc accggattca gtcgtcactc atggtgattt ctcacttgat
     1561 aaccttattt ttgacgaggg gaaattaata ggttgtattg atgttggacg agtcggaatc
     1621 gcagaccgat accaggatct tgccatccta tggaactgcc tcggtgagtt ttctccttca
     1681 ttacagaaac ggctttttca aaaatatggt attgataatc ctgatatgaa taaattgcag
     1741 tttcatttga tgctcgatga gtttttctaa tcagaattgg ttaattggtt gtaacacgcg
     1801 gccgcccctg aattcgcatc tagacacctg caaaactgaa acgGTGCCCG TCAGTGGGCA
     1861 GAGCGCACAT CGCCCACAGT CCCCGAGAAG TTGGGGGGAG GGGTCGGCAA TTGAACCGGT
     1921 GCCTAGAGAA GGTGGCGCGG GGTAAACTGG GAAAGTGATG TCGTGTACTG GCTCCGCCTT
     1981 TTTCCCGAGG GTGGGGGAGA ACCGTATATA AGTGCAGTAG TCGCCGTGAA CGTTCTTTTT
     2041 CGCAACGGGT TTGCCGCCAG AACACAGGTA AGTGCCGTGT GTGGTTCCCG CGGGCCTGGC
     2101 CTCTTTACGG GTTATGGCCC TTGCGTGCCT TGAATTACTT CCACCTGGCT GCAGTACGTG
     2161 ATTCTTGATC CCGAGCTTCG GGTTGGAAGT GGGTGGGAGA GTTCGAGGCC TTGCGCTTAA
     2221 GGAGCCCCTT CGCCTCGTGC TTGAGTTGAG GCCTGGCCTG GGCGCTGGGG CCGCCGCGTG
     2281 CGAATCTGGT GGCACCTTCG CGCCTGTCTC GCTGCTTTCG ATAAGTCTCT AGCCATTTAA
     2341 AATTTTTGAT GACCTGCTGC GACGCTTTTT TTCTGGCAAG ATAGTCTTGT AAATGCGGGC
     2401 CAAGATCTGC ACACTGGTAT TTCGGTTTTT GGGGCCGCGG GCGGCGACGG GGCCCGTGCG
     2461 TCCCAGCGCA CATGTTCGGC GAGGCGGGGC CTGCGAGCGC GGCCACCGAG AATCGGACGG
     2521 GGGTAGTCTC AAGCTGGCCG GCCTGCTCTG GTGCCTGGCC TCGCGCCGCC GTGTATCGCC
     2581 CCGCCCTGGG CGGCAAGGCT GGCCCGGTCG GCACCAGTTG CGTGAGCGGA AAGATGGCCG
     2641 CTTCCCGGCC CTGCTGCAGG GAGCTCAAAA TGGAGGACGC GGCGCTCGGG AGAGCGGGCG
     2701 GGTGAGTCAC CCACACAAAG GAAAAGGGCC TTTCCGTCCT CAGCCGTCGC TTCATGTGAC
     2761 TCCACGGAGT ACCGGGCGCC GTCCAGGCAC CTCGATTAGT TCTCGcGCTT TTGGAGTACG
     2821 TCGTCTTTAG GTTGGGGGGA GGGGTTTTAT GCGATGGAGT TTCCCCACAC TGAGTGGGTG
     2881 GAGACTGAAG TTAGGCCAGC TTGGCACTTG ATGTAATTCT CCTTGGAATT TGCCCTTTTT
     2941 GAGTTTGGAT CTTGGTTCAT TCTCAAGCCT CAGACAGTGG TTCAAAGTTT TTTTCTTCCA
     3001 TTTCAGGTGT CGTGAgCTAG CCACTATGGG CCCTAAAAAG AAGCGTAAAG tcgccccccc
     3061 gaccgatgtc agcctggggg acgagctcca cttagacggc gaggacgtgg cgatggcgca
     3121 tgccgacgcg ctagacgatt tcgatctgga catgttgggg gacggggatt ccccgggtcc
     3181 gggatttacc ccccacgact ccgcccccta cggcgctctg gatatggccg acttcgagtt
     3241 tgagcagatg tttaccgatg cccttggaat tgacgagtac ggtgggggcg cgccaactca
     3301 agacgaattc acccaactct cccaatcaat cgccgagttc cacacgtacc aactcggtaa
     3361 cggccgttgc tcatctctcc tagctcagcg aatccacgcg ccgccggaaa cagtatggtc
     3421 cgtggtcaga cgtttcgata ggccacagat ttacaaacac ttcatcaaaa gctgtaacgt
     3481 gagtgaagat ttcgagatgc gagtgggatg cacgcgcgac gtgaacgtga taagtggatt
     3541 accggcgaat acgtcAcgag agagattaga tctgttggac gatgatcgga gagtgactgg
     3601 gtttagtata accggtggtg aacataggct gaggaattat aaatcggtta cgacggttca
     3661 tagatttgag aaagaagaag aagaagaaag gatctggacc gttgttttgg aatcttatgt
     3721 tgttgatgta ccggaaggta attcggagga agatacgaga ttgtttgctg atacggttat
     3781 tagattgaat cttcagaaac ttgcttcgat cactgaagct atgaactacc catacgatgt
     3841 tccagattac gcTAGCGGAA GCGGAGAGGG CAGAGGAAGT CTGCTAACAT GCGGTGACGT
     3901 CGAGGAGAAT CCTGGACCTa agctactgtc ttctatcgaa caagcatgcg atatttgccg
     3961 acttaaaaag ctcaagtgct ccaaagaaaa accgaagtgc gccaagtgtc tgaagaacaa
     4021 ctgggagtgt cgctactctc ccaaaaccaa aaggtcaccg ctgactaggg cacatctgac
     4081 agaagtggaa tcaaggctag aaagactgga acagctattt ctactgattt ttcctcgaga
     4141 agaccttgac atgattttga aaatggattc tttacaggat ataaaagcat tgttaacagg
     4201 attatttgta caagataatg tgaataaaga tgccgtcaca gatagattgg cttcagtgga
     4261 gactgatatg cctctaacat tgagacagca tagaataagt gcgacatcat catcggaaga
     4321 gagtagtaac aaaggtcaaa gacagttgac tgtatcgACG CGTatgGTGC CTTTGTATGG
     4381 TTTTACTTCG ATTTGTGGAA GAAGACCTGA GATGGAAGcT GCTGTTTCGA CTATACCAAG
     4441 ATTCCTTCAA TCTTCCTCTG GTTCGATGTT AGATGGTCGG TTTGATCCTC AATCCGCCGC
     4501 TCATTTCTTC GGTGTTTACG ACGGCCATGG CGGTTCTCAG GTAGCGAACT ATTGTAGAGA
     4561 GAGGATGCAT TTGGCTTTGG CGGAGGAGAT AGCTAAGGAG AAACCGATGC TCTGCGATGG
     4621 TGATACGTGG CTGGAGAAGT GGAAGAAAGC TCTTTTCAAC TCGTTCCTGA GAGTTGACTC
     4681 GGAGATTGAG TCAGTTGCGC CGGAGACaGT TGGGTCAACG TCGGTGGTTG CCGTTGTTTT
     4741 CCCGTCACAC ATCTTCGTCG CTAACTGCGG TGACTCTAGA GCCGTTCTTT GCCGCGGCAA
     4801 AACTGCACTT CCATTATCCG TTGACCATAA ACCGGATAGA GAAGATGAAG CTGCGAGGAT
     4861 TGAAGCCGCA GGAGGGAAAG TGATTCAGTG GAATGGAGCT CGTGTTTTCG GTGTTCTCGC
     4921 CATGTCGAGA TCCATTGGCG ATAGATACTT GAAACCATCC ATCATTCCTG ATCCGGAAGT
     4981 GACGGCTGTG AAGAGAGTAA AAGAAGATGA TTGTCTGATT TTGGCGAGTG ACGGGGTTTG
     5041 GGATGTAATG ACGGATGAAG AAGCGTGTGA GATGGCAAGG AAGCGGATTC TCTTGTGGCA
     5101 CAAGAAAAAC GCGGTGGCTG GGGATGCATC GTTGCTCGCG GATGAGCGGA GAAAGGAAGG
     5161 GAAAGATCCT GCGGCGATGT CCGCGGCTGA GTATTTGTCA AAGCTGGCGA TACAGAGAGG
     5221 AAGCAAAGAC AACATAAGTG TGGTGGTGGT TGATTTGAAG GATTACAAGG ACGATGACGA
     5281 TAAGggatcc taaactagag atctatgtga ggatcctaac tcgagatcga gctg
//
