# Supplementary material for: Small molecule and cell contact-inducible systems for controlling expression and differentiation in stem cells
Source: bioRxiv preprint, doi:10.1101/2024.03.12.584464, version 1 (2024-03-12)
Supplement: Supplemental DNA Sequences [file 584464_file02.zip › pss054-ef1a-vp64-ns3-gal4_dbd.gb]

LOCUS       pSS054_-_Ef1a--VP64-NS3 4686 bp ds-DNA     circular     06-JUN-2022
DEFINITION  .
FEATURES             Location/Qualifiers
     misc_feature    43..806
                     /label="ColE1"
                     /ApEinfo_revcolor="#7f7f7f"
                     /ApEinfo_fwdcolor="#7f7f7f"
                     /note="ApEinfo_revcolor: #7f7f7f ApEinfo_graphicformat: arrow_data {{0 1 2 0 0 -1} {} 0} label: ColE1"
     misc_feature    43..806
                     /label="ColE1"
                     /ApEinfo_revcolor="#7f7f7f"
                     /ApEinfo_fwdcolor="#7f7f7f"
                     /note="ApEinfo_revcolor: #7F7F7F ApEinfo_graphicformat: arrow_data {{0 1 2 0 0 -1} {} 0} label: ColE1"
     None            complement(124..806)
                     /label="Col E1 Origin"
                     /ApEinfo_revcolor="#b1ff67"
                     /ApEinfo_fwdcolor="#b1ff67"
     misc_feature    481..486
                     /label="MTK Kozak"
                     /ApEinfo_revcolor="#b4abac"
                     /ApEinfo_fwdcolor="#b4abac"
     misc_feature    494..499
                     /label="MTK Kozak"
                     /ApEinfo_revcolor="#b4abac"
                     /ApEinfo_fwdcolor="#b4abac"
     Binding Site    652..668
                     /label="Gal4p-Binding Site"
                     /ApEinfo_revcolor="#f58a5e"
                     /ApEinfo_fwdcolor="#f58a5e"
     Binding Site    complement(652..668)
                     /label="Gal4p-Binding Site"
                     /ApEinfo_revcolor="#f58a5e"
                     /ApEinfo_fwdcolor="#f58a5e"
     misc_feature    807..954
                     /label="KanR Promoter"
                     /ApEinfo_revcolor="#b1ff67"
                     /ApEinfo_fwdcolor="#b1ff67"
                     /note="ApEinfo_revcolor: #93ff35 ApEinfo_graphicformat: arrow_data {{0 1 2 0 0 -1} {} 0} label: KanR Promoter"
     misc_feature    807..954
                     /label="KanR Promoter"
                     /ApEinfo_revcolor="#b1ff67"
                     /ApEinfo_fwdcolor="#b1ff67"
                     /note="ApEinfo_revcolor: #93FF35 ApEinfo_graphicformat: arrow_data {{0 1 2 0 0 -1} {} 0} label: KanR Promoter"
     misc_feature    955..1770
                     /label="KanR"
                     /ApEinfo_revcolor="#008000"
                     /ApEinfo_fwdcolor="#008000"
                     /note="ApEinfo_revcolor: #008000 ApEinfo_graphicformat: arrow_data {{0 1 2 0 0 -1} {} 0} label: KanR"
     misc_feature    955..1770
                     /label="KanR"
                     /ApEinfo_revcolor="#008000"
                     /ApEinfo_fwdcolor="#008000"
                     /note="ApEinfo_revcolor: #008000 ApEinfo_graphicformat: arrow_data {{0 1 2 0 0 -1} {} 0} label: KanR"
     misc_feature    1771..1797
                     /label="KanR Terminator"
                     /ApEinfo_revcolor="#b1ff67"
                     /ApEinfo_fwdcolor="#b1ff67"
                     /note="ApEinfo_revcolor: #93FF35 ApEinfo_graphicformat: arrow_data {{0 1 2 0 0 -1} {} 0} label: KanR Terminator"
     misc_feature    1771..1797
                     /label="KanR Terminator"
                     /ApEinfo_revcolor="#b1ff67"
                     /ApEinfo_fwdcolor="#b1ff67"
                     /note="ApEinfo_revcolor: #93ff35 ApEinfo_graphicformat: arrow_data {{0 1 2 0 0 -1} {} 0} label: KanR Terminator"
     misc_feature    1844..2805
                     /label="EF1Alpha"
                     /ApEinfo_revcolor="#85dae9"
                     /ApEinfo_fwdcolor="#85dae9"
     misc_feature    2807..2961
                     /label="EF1Alpha"
                     /ApEinfo_revcolor="#85dae9"
                     /ApEinfo_fwdcolor="#85dae9"
     misc_feature    3029..3178
                     /label="VP64"
                     /ApEinfo_revcolor="#d59687"
                     /ApEinfo_fwdcolor="#d59687"
     misc_feature    3335..3349
                     /label="NS3 cutsite"
                     /ApEinfo_revcolor="#75c6a9"
                     /ApEinfo_fwdcolor="#75c6a9"
     misc_feature    4103..4120
                     /label="NS3 cut site"
                     /ApEinfo_revcolor="#b1ff67"
                     /ApEinfo_fwdcolor="#b1ff67"
     misc_feature    4646..4682
                     /label="Spacer v1"
                     /ApEinfo_revcolor="#78800e"
                     /ApEinfo_fwdcolor="#78800e"
ORIGIN
        1 ccaattttgc aggtgactag tgcactgcag tacagcggcc gcacggttat ccacagaatc
       61 aggggataac gcaggaaaga acatgtgagc aaaaggccag caaaaggcca ggaaccgtaa
      121 aaaggccgcg ttgctggcgt ttttccatag gctccgcccc cctgacgagc atcacaaaaa
      181 tcgacgctca agtcagaggt ggcgaaaccc gacaggacta taaagatacc aggcgtttcc
      241 ccctggaagc tccctcgtgc gctctcctgt tccgaccctg ccgcttaccg gatacctgtc
      301 cgcctttctc ccttcgggaa gcgtggcgct ttctcatagc tcacgctgta ggtatctcag
      361 ttcggtgtag gtcgttcgct ccaagctggg ctgtgtgcac gaaccccccg ttcagcccga
      421 ccgctgcgcc ttatccggta actatcgtct tgagtccaac ccggtaagac acgacttatc
      481 gccactggca gcagccactg gtaacaggat tagcagagcg aggtatgtag gcggtgctac
      541 agagttcttg aagtggtggc ctaactacgg ctacactaga agaacagtat ttggtatctg
      601 cgctctgctg aagccagtta ccttcggaaa aagagttggt agctcttgat ccggcaaaca
      661 aaccaccgct ggtagcggtg gtttttttgt ttgcaagcag cagattacgc gcagaaaaaa
      721 aggatctcaa gaagatcctt tgatcttttc tacggggtct gacgctcagt ggaacgaaaa
      781 ctcacgttaa gggattttgg tcatgactga tccttcaact cagcaaaagt tcgatttatt
      841 caacaaagcc acgttgtgtc tcaaaatctc tgatgttaca ttgcacaaga taaaaatata
      901 tcatcatgaa caataaaact gtctgcttac ataaacagta atacaagggg tgttatgagc
      961 catattcaac gggaaacgtc ttgctccagg ccgcgattaa attccaacat ggatgctgat
     1021 ttatatgggt ataaatgggc tcgcgataat gtcgggcaat caggtgcgac aatctatcga
     1081 ttgtatggga agcccgatgc gccagagttg tttctgaaac atggcaaagg tagcgttgcc
     1141 aatgatgtta cagatgagat ggtcagacta aactggctga cggaatttat gcctcttccg
     1201 accatcaagc attttatccg tactcctgat gatgcatggt tactcaccac tgcgatcccc
     1261 gggaaaacag cattccaggt attagaagaa tatcctgatt caggtgaaaa tattgttgat
     1321 gcgctggcag tgttcctgcg ccggttgcat tcgattcctg tttgtaattg tccttttaac
     1381 agcgatcgcg tatttcgcct cgctcaggcg caatcacgaa tgaataacgg tttggttgat
     1441 gcgagtgatt ttgatgacga gcgtaatggc tggcctgttg aacaagtctg gaaagaaatg
     1501 cataagcttt tgccattctc accggattca gtcgtcactc atggtgattt ctcacttgat
     1561 aaccttattt ttgacgaggg gaaattaata ggttgtattg atgttggacg agtcggaatc
     1621 gcagaccgat accaggatct tgccatccta tggaactgcc tcggtgagtt ttctccttca
     1681 ttacagaaac ggctttttca aaaatatggt attgataatc ctgatatgaa taaattgcag
     1741 tttcatttga tgctcgatga gtttttctaa tcagaattgg ttaattggtt gtaacacgcg
     1801 gccgcccctg aattcgcatc tagacacctg caaaactgaa acgGTGCCCG TCAGTGGGCA
     1861 GAGCGCACAT CGCCCACAGT CCCCGAGAAG TTGGGGGGAG GGGTCGGCAA TTGAACCGGT
     1921 GCCTAGAGAA GGTGGCGCGG GGTAAACTGG GAAAGTGATG TCGTGTACTG GCTCCGCCTT
     1981 TTTCCCGAGG GTGGGGGAGA ACCGTATATA AGTGCAGTAG TCGCCGTGAA CGTTCTTTTT
     2041 CGCAACGGGT TTGCCGCCAG AACACAGGTA AGTGCCGTGT GTGGTTCCCG CGGGCCTGGC
     2101 CTCTTTACGG GTTATGGCCC TTGCGTGCCT TGAATTACTT CCACCTGGCT GCAGTACGTG
     2161 ATTCTTGATC CCGAGCTTCG GGTTGGAAGT GGGTGGGAGA GTTCGAGGCC TTGCGCTTAA
     2221 GGAGCCCCTT CGCCTCGTGC TTGAGTTGAG GCCTGGCCTG GGCGCTGGGG CCGCCGCGTG
     2281 CGAATCTGGT GGCACCTTCG CGCCTGTCTC GCTGCTTTCG ATAAGTCTCT AGCCATTTAA
     2341 AATTTTTGAT GACCTGCTGC GACGCTTTTT TTCTGGCAAG ATAGTCTTGT AAATGCGGGC
     2401 CAAGATCTGC ACACTGGTAT TTCGGTTTTT GGGGCCGCGG GCGGCGACGG GGCCCGTGCG
     2461 TCCCAGCGCA CATGTTCGGC GAGGCGGGGC CTGCGAGCGC GGCCACCGAG AATCGGACGG
     2521 GGGTAGTCTC AAGCTGGCCG GCCTGCTCTG GTGCCTGGCC TCGCGCCGCC GTGTATCGCC
     2581 CCGCCCTGGG CGGCAAGGCT GGCCCGGTCG GCACCAGTTG CGTGAGCGGA AAGATGGCCG
     2641 CTTCCCGGCC CTGCTGCAGG GAGCTCAAAA TGGAGGACGC GGCGCTCGGG AGAGCGGGCG
     2701 GGTGAGTCAC CCACACAAAG GAAAAGGGCC TTTCCGTCCT CAGCCGTCGC TTCATGTGAC
     2761 TCCACGGAGT ACCGGGCGCC GTCCAGGCAC CTCGATTAGT TCTCGcGCTT TTGGAGTACG
     2821 TCGTCTTTAG GTTGGGGGGA GGGGTTTTAT GCGATGGAGT TTCCCCACAC TGAGTGGGTG
     2881 GAGACTGAAG TTAGGCCAGC TTGGCACTTG ATGTAATTCT CCTTGGAATT TGCCCTTTTT
     2941 GAGTTTGGAT CTTGGTTCAT TCTCAAGCCT CAGACAGTGG TTCAAAGTTT TTTTCTTCCA
     3001 TTTCAGGTGT CGTGAgCTAG CCACTATGga tgccctggac gacttcgacc tggatatgct
     3061 gggcagcgac gccctggatg attttgatct ggacatgctg ggatctgacg ctctggacga
     3121 tttcgatctc gacatgttgg gatcagatgc actggatgac tttgacctgg acatgctcac
     3181 ctgcagggac tacaaagacc atgacggtga ttataaagat catgacatcg attacaagga
     3241 tgacgatgac aagatggccc ccaagaaaaa gaggaaggtg ggcattcacg gggtgccggg
     3301 tggactcgag ggaggcggtg gaagcggcgg taccgaggac gtggtgtgct gccactcaat
     3361 ctacggcaag aagaagggtg atatcgacac ctaccgatac ataggctctt ccgggacagg
     3421 ctgcgtggtc atagtgggca ggatcgtctt gtccggatcc ggcactagtg cgcccatcac
     3481 ggcgtacgcc cagcagacga gaggcctcct agggtgtata atcaccagcc tgactggccg
     3541 ggacaaaaac caagtggagg gtgaggtcca gatcgtgtca actgctaccc aaaccttcct
     3601 ggcaacgtgc atcaatgggg tatgctgggc agtctaccac ggggccggaa cgaggaccat
     3661 cgcatcaccc aagggtcctg tcatccagat gtataccaat gtggaccaag accttgtggg
     3721 ctggcccgct cctcaaggtt cccgctcatt gacaccctgt acctgcggct cctcggacct
     3781 ttacctggtc acgaggcacg ccgatgtcat tcccgtgcgc cggcgaggtg atagcagggg
     3841 tagcctgctt tcgccccggc ccatttccta cttgaaaggc tcctcggggg gtccgctgtt
     3901 gtgccccgcg ggacacgccg tgggcctatt cagggccgcg gtgtgcaccc gtggagtggc
     3961 taaagcggtg gactttatcc ctgtggagaa cctagagaca accatgagat ccccggtgtt
     4021 cacggacaac tcctctccac cagcagtcac cctgacgcac ccaatcacca aaatcgatag
     4081 ggaggttctc taccaggagt tcgatgagat ggaagagtgc tctcagcact atccctacga
     4141 tgtgcccgat tacgctggag gcggtggaag cggcggtacc ggttctaagc tactgtcttc
     4201 tatcgaacaa gcatgcgata tttgccgact taaaaagctc aagtgctcca aagaaaaacc
     4261 gaagtgcgcc aagtgtctga agaacaactg ggagtgtcgc tactctccca aaaccaaaag
     4321 atctccgctg actagggcac atctgacaga agtggaatca aggctagaaa gactggaaca
     4381 gctatttcta ctgatttttc ctcgagaaga ccttgacatg attttgaaaa tggattcttt
     4441 acaggatata aaagcattgt taacaggatt atttgtacaa gataatgtga ataaagatgc
     4501 cgtcacagat agattggctt cagtggagac tgatatgcct ctaacattga gacagcatag
     4561 aataagtgcg acatcatcat cggaagagag tagtaacaaa ggtcaaagac agttgactgt
     4621 atcgattgac tcggcaggat cctaaactag agatctatgt gaggatccta actcgagatc
     4681 gagctg
//
