# Supplementary material for: Small molecule and cell contact-inducible systems for controlling expression and differentiation in stem cells
Source: bioRxiv preprint, doi:10.1101/2024.03.12.584464, version 1 (2024-03-12)
Supplement: Supplemental DNA Sequences [file 584464_file02.zip › pss055-ppgk-mcherry-empty.gb]

LOCUS       pSS055_-_pPGK-mCherry-E 3070 bp ds-DNA     circular     08-JUN-2022
DEFINITION  .
FEATURES             Location/Qualifiers
     misc_feature    43..806
                     /label="ColE1"
                     /ApEinfo_revcolor="#7f7f7f"
                     /ApEinfo_fwdcolor="#7f7f7f"
     misc_feature    43..806
                     /label="ColE1"
                     /ApEinfo_revcolor="#7f7f7f"
                     /ApEinfo_fwdcolor="#7f7f7f"
     None            complement(124..806)
                     /label="Col E1 Origin"
                     /ApEinfo_revcolor="#b1ff67"
                     /ApEinfo_fwdcolor="#b1ff67"
     misc_feature    481..486
                     /label="MTK Kozak"
                     /ApEinfo_revcolor="#b4abac"
                     /ApEinfo_fwdcolor="#b4abac"
     misc_feature    494..499
                     /label="MTK Kozak"
                     /ApEinfo_revcolor="#b4abac"
                     /ApEinfo_fwdcolor="#b4abac"
     Binding Site    652..668
                     /label="Gal4p-Binding Site"
                     /ApEinfo_revcolor="#f58a5e"
                     /ApEinfo_fwdcolor="#f58a5e"
     Binding Site    complement(652..668)
                     /label="Gal4p-Binding Site"
                     /ApEinfo_revcolor="#f58a5e"
                     /ApEinfo_fwdcolor="#f58a5e"
     misc_feature    807..954
                     /label="KanR Promoter"
                     /ApEinfo_revcolor="#b1ff67"
                     /ApEinfo_fwdcolor="#b1ff67"
     misc_feature    807..954
                     /label="KanR Promoter"
                     /ApEinfo_revcolor="#b1ff67"
                     /ApEinfo_fwdcolor="#b1ff67"
     misc_feature    955..1770
                     /label="KanR"
                     /ApEinfo_revcolor="#008000"
                     /ApEinfo_fwdcolor="#008000"
     misc_feature    955..1770
                     /label="KanR"
                     /ApEinfo_revcolor="#008000"
                     /ApEinfo_fwdcolor="#008000"
     misc_feature    1771..1797
                     /label="KanR Terminator"
                     /ApEinfo_revcolor="#b1ff67"
                     /ApEinfo_fwdcolor="#b1ff67"
     misc_feature    1771..1797
                     /label="KanR Terminator"
                     /ApEinfo_revcolor="#b1ff67"
                     /ApEinfo_fwdcolor="#b1ff67"
     misc_feature    1844..2349
                     /label="pPGK(TTK)"
                     /ApEinfo_revcolor="#75c6a9"
                     /ApEinfo_fwdcolor="#75c6a9"
     misc_feature    2350..3057
                     /label="mCherry"
                     /ApEinfo_revcolor="#f49ac2"
                     /ApEinfo_fwdcolor="#f49ac2"
     Binding Site    2667..2683
                     /label="Gal4p-Binding Site"
                     /ApEinfo_revcolor="#f58a5e"
                     /ApEinfo_fwdcolor="#f58a5e"
     Binding Site    complement(2667..2683)
                     /label="Gal4p-Binding Site"
                     /ApEinfo_revcolor="#f58a5e"
                     /ApEinfo_fwdcolor="#f58a5e"
ORIGIN
        1 agcattttgc aggtgactag tgcactgcag tacagcggcc gcacggttat ccacagaatc
       61 aggggataac gcaggaaaga acatgtgagc aaaaggccag caaaaggcca ggaaccgtaa
      121 aaaggccgcg ttgctggcgt ttttccatag gctccgcccc cctgacgagc atcacaaaaa
      181 tcgacgctca agtcagaggt ggcgaaaccc gacaggacta taaagatacc aggcgtttcc
      241 ccctggaagc tccctcgtgc gctctcctgt tccgaccctg ccgcttaccg gatacctgtc
      301 cgcctttctc ccttcgggaa gcgtggcgct ttctcatagc tcacgctgta ggtatctcag
      361 ttcggtgtag gtcgttcgct ccaagctggg ctgtgtgcac gaaccccccg ttcagcccga
      421 ccgctgcgcc ttatccggta actatcgtct tgagtccaac ccggtaagac acgacttatc
      481 gccactggca gcagccactg gtaacaggat tagcagagcg aggtatgtag gcggtgctac
      541 agagttcttg aagtggtggc ctaactacgg ctacactaga agaacagtat ttggtatctg
      601 cgctctgctg aagccagtta ccttcggaaa aagagttggt agctcttgat ccggcaaaca
      661 aaccaccgct ggtagcggtg gtttttttgt ttgcaagcag cagattacgc gcagaaaaaa
      721 aggatctcaa gaagatcctt tgatcttttc tacggggtct gacgctcagt ggaacgaaaa
      781 ctcacgttaa gggattttgg tcatgactga tccttcaact cagcaaaagt tcgatttatt
      841 caacaaagcc acgttgtgtc tcaaaatctc tgatgttaca ttgcacaaga taaaaatata
      901 tcatcatgaa caataaaact gtctgcttac ataaacagta atacaagggg tgttatgagc
      961 catattcaac gggaaacgtc ttgctccagg ccgcgattaa attccaacat ggatgctgat
     1021 ttatatgggt ataaatgggc tcgcgataat gtcgggcaat caggtgcgac aatctatcga
     1081 ttgtatggga agcccgatgc gccagagttg tttctgaaac atggcaaagg tagcgttgcc
     1141 aatgatgtta cagatgagat ggtcagacta aactggctga cggaatttat gcctcttccg
     1201 accatcaagc attttatccg tactcctgat gatgcatggt tactcaccac tgcgatcccc
     1261 gggaaaacag cattccaggt attagaagaa tatcctgatt caggtgaaaa tattgttgat
     1321 gcgctggcag tgttcctgcg ccggttgcat tcgattcctg tttgtaattg tccttttaac
     1381 agcgatcgcg tatttcgcct cgctcaggcg caatcacgaa tgaataacgg tttggttgat
     1441 gcgagtgatt ttgatgacga gcgtaatggc tggcctgttg aacaagtctg gaaagaaatg
     1501 cataagcttt tgccattctc accggattca gtcgtcactc atggtgattt ctcacttgat
     1561 aaccttattt ttgacgaggg gaaattaata ggttgtattg atgttggacg agtcggaatc
     1621 gcagaccgat accaggatct tgccatccta tggaactgcc tcggtgagtt ttctccttca
     1681 ttacagaaac ggctttttca aaaatatggt attgataatc ctgatatgaa taaattgcag
     1741 tttcatttga tgctcgatga gtttttctaa tcagaattgg ttaattggtt gtaacacgcg
     1801 gccgcccctg aattcgcatc tagacacctg caaaaccaaa acggggtagg ggaggcgctt
     1861 ttcccaaggc agtctggagc atgcgcttta gcagccccgc tgggcacttg gcgctacaca
     1921 agtggcctct ggcctcgcac acattccaca tccaccggta ggcgccaacc ggctccgttc
     1981 tttggtggcc ccttcgcgcc accttctact cctcccctag tcaggaagtt cccccccgcc
     2041 ccgcagctcg cgtcgtgcag gacgtgacaa atggaagtag catgtctcac tagtctcgtg
     2101 cagatggaca gcaccgctga gcaatggaag cgggtaggcc tttggggcag cggccaatag
     2161 cagctttgct ccttcgcttt ctgggctcag aggctgggaa ggggtgggtc cgggggcggg
     2221 ctcaggggcg ggctcagggg cggggcgggc gcccgaaggt cctccggagg cccggcattc
     2281 tgcacgcttc aaaagcgcac gtctgccgcg ctgttctcct cttcctcatc tccgggcctt
     2341 tcggccacta tggtgagcaa gggcgaggag gataacatgg ccatcatcaa ggagttcatg
     2401 cgcttcaagg tgcacatgga gggctccgtg aacggccacg agttcgagat cgagggcgag
     2461 ggcgagggcc gcccctacga gggcacccag accgccaagc tgaaggtgac caagggtggc
     2521 cccctgccct tcgcctggga catcctgtcc cctcagttca tgtacggctc caaggcctac
     2581 gtgaagcacc ccgccgacat ccccgactac ttgaagctgt ccttccccga gggcttcaag
     2641 tgggagcgcg tgatgaactt cgaggacggc ggcgtggtga ccgtgaccca ggactcctcc
     2701 ctgcaggacg gcgagttcat ctacaaggtg aagctgcgcg gcaccaactt cccctccgac
     2761 ggccccgtaa tgcagaagaa gaccatgggc tgggaggcct cctccgagcg gatgtacccc
     2821 gaggacggcg ccctgaaggg cgagatcaag cagaggctga agctgaagga cggcggccac
     2881 tacgacgctg aggtcaagac cacctacaag gccaagaagc ccgtgcagct gcccggcgcc
     2941 tacaacgtca acatcaagtt ggacatcacc tcccacaacg aggactacac catcgtggaa
     3001 cagtacgaac gcgccgaggg ccgccactcc accggcggca tggacgagct gtacaaggga
     3061 tccTAAGCTG
//
