# Supplementary material for: Small molecule and cell contact-inducible systems for controlling expression and differentiation in stem cells
Source: bioRxiv preprint, doi:10.1101/2024.03.12.584464, version 1 (2024-03-12)
Supplement: Supplemental DNA Sequences [file 584464_file02.zip › pss056-ef1a-gal4-vp64-ert2-ppgk-mcherry.gb]

LOCUS       pSS056_-_Ef1a-Gal4-VP6 12511 bp ds-DNA     circular     08-JUN-2022
DEFINITION  .
FEATURES             Location/Qualifiers
     misc_feature    53..644
                     /label="WPRE"
                     /ApEinfo_revcolor="#dc143c"
                     /ApEinfo_fwdcolor="#dc143c"
     promoter        complement(1010..1028)
                     /label="SP6 promoter"
                     /ApEinfo_revcolor="#85dae9"
                     /ApEinfo_fwdcolor="#85dae9"
     misc_feature    1816..1920
                     /label="AmpR Promoter"
                     /ApEinfo_revcolor="#d59687"
                     /ApEinfo_fwdcolor="#d59687"
     Antibiotic R... 2119..2777
                     /label="AmpR"
                     /ApEinfo_revcolor="#ffef86"
                     /ApEinfo_fwdcolor="#ffef86"
     rep_origin      2876..3558
                     /label="ColE1 origin"
                     /ApEinfo_revcolor="#9eafd2"
                     /ApEinfo_fwdcolor="#9eafd2"
     promoter        3799..4115
                     /label="SV40 promoter"
                     /ApEinfo_revcolor="#84b0dc"
                     /ApEinfo_fwdcolor="#84b0dc"
     promoter        3919..4115
                     /label="SV40 early promoter"
                     /ApEinfo_revcolor="#84b0dc"
                     /ApEinfo_fwdcolor="#84b0dc"
     polyA_signal    complement(5828..6019)
                     /label="SV40 late polyA"
                     /ApEinfo_revcolor="#d59687"
                     /ApEinfo_fwdcolor="#d59687"
     LTR             6191..6824
                     /label="3' LTR"
                     /ApEinfo_revcolor="#f8d3a9"
                     /ApEinfo_fwdcolor="#f8d3a9"
     misc_feature    6871..6996
                     /label="HIV-1 Psi"
                     /ApEinfo_revcolor="#f8d3a9"
                     /ApEinfo_fwdcolor="#f8d3a9"
     misc_feature    6871..6996
                     /label="HIV-1 Ψ"
                     /ApEinfo_revcolor="#f8d3a9"
                     /ApEinfo_fwdcolor="#f8d3a9"
     misc_feature    7493..7726
                     /label="RRE"
                     /ApEinfo_revcolor="#f8d3a9"
                     /ApEinfo_fwdcolor="#f8d3a9"
     misc_feature    8214..8393
                     /label="cPPT"
                     /ApEinfo_revcolor="#dc143c"
                     /ApEinfo_fwdcolor="#dc143c"
     misc_feature    8240..8357
                     /label="cPPT/CTS"
                     /ApEinfo_revcolor="#f8d3a9"
                     /ApEinfo_fwdcolor="#f8d3a9"
     misc_feature    8451..9412
                     /label="EF1Alpha"
                     /ApEinfo_revcolor="#85dae9"
                     /ApEinfo_fwdcolor="#85dae9"
     misc_feature    9414..9568
                     /label="EF1Alpha"
                     /ApEinfo_revcolor="#85dae9"
                     /ApEinfo_fwdcolor="#85dae9"
     misc_feature    11232..11268
                     /label="Spacer v1"
                     /ApEinfo_revcolor="#78800e"
                     /ApEinfo_fwdcolor="#78800e"
     misc_feature    11281..11786
                     /label="pPGK(TTK)"
                     /ApEinfo_revcolor="#75c6a9"
                     /ApEinfo_fwdcolor="#75c6a9"
     misc_feature    11787..12494
                     /label="mCherry"
                     /ApEinfo_revcolor="#f49ac2"
                     /ApEinfo_fwdcolor="#f49ac2"
     Binding Site    12104..12120
                     /label="Gal4p-Binding Site"
                     /ApEinfo_revcolor="#f58a5e"
                     /ApEinfo_fwdcolor="#f58a5e"
     Binding Site    complement(12104..12120)
                     /label="Gal4p-Binding Site"
                     /ApEinfo_revcolor="#f58a5e"
                     /ApEinfo_fwdcolor="#f58a5e"
ORIGIN
        1 tgcaggcatg caagcttgtg caggcatgca agcttgatat caagcttatc gataatcaac
       61 ctctggatta caaaatttgt gaaagattga ctggtattct taactatgtt gctcctttta
      121 cgctatgtgg atacgctgct ttaatgcctt tgtatcatgc tattgcttcc cgtatggctt
      181 tcattttctc ctccttgtat aaatcctggt tgctgtctct ttatgaggag ttgtggcccg
      241 ttgtcaggca acgtggcgtg gtgtgcactg tgtttgctga cgcaaccccc actggttggg
      301 gcattgccac cacctgtcag ctcctttccg ggactttcgc tttccccctc cctattgcca
      361 cggcggaact catcgccgcc tgccttgccc gctgctggac aggggctcgg ctgttgggca
      421 ctgacaattc cgtggtgttg tcggggaaat catcgtcctt tccttggctg ctcgcctgtg
      481 ttgccacctg gattctgcgc gggacgtcct tctgctacgt cccttcggcc ctcaatccag
      541 cggaccttcc ttcccgcggc ctgctgccgg ctctgcggcc tcttccgcgt cttcgccttc
      601 gccctcagac gagtcggatc tccctttggg ccgcctcccc gcatAATTAC CGTCGACCTC
      661 GAGGGAATTA ATTCGAGCTC GGTACCTTTA AGACCAATGA CTTACAAGGC AGCTGTAGAT
      721 CTTAGCCACT TTTTAAAAGA AAAGGGGGGA CTGGAAGGGC TAATTCACTC CCAACGAAGA
      781 CAAGATCTGC TTTTTGCTTG TACTGGGTCT CTCTGGTTAG ACCAGATCTG AGCCTGGGAG
      841 CTCTCTGGCT AACTAGGGAA CCCACTGCTT AAGCCTCAAT AAAGCTTGCC TTGAGTGCTT
      901 CAAGTAGTGT GTGCCCGTCT GTTGTGTGAC TCTGGTAACT AGAGATCCCT CAGACCCTTT
      961 TAGTCAGTGT GGAAAATCTC TAGCAGCATC TAGAATTAAT TCCGTGTATT CTATAGTGTC
     1021 ACCTAAATCG TATGTGTATG ATACATAAGG TTATGTATTA ATTGTAGCCG CGTTCTAACG
     1081 ACAATATGTA CAAGCCTAAT TGTGTAGCAT CTGGCTTACT GAAGCAGACC CTATCATCTC
     1141 TCTCGTAAAC TGCCGTCAGA GTCGGTTTGG TTGGACGAAC CTTCTGAGTT TCTGGTAACG
     1201 CCGTCCCGCA CCCGGAAATG GTCAGCGAAC CAATCAGCAG GGTCATCGCT AGCCAGATCC
     1261 TCTACGCCGG ACGCATCGTG GCCGGCATCA CCGGCGCCAC AGGTGCGGTT GCTGGCGCCT
     1321 ATATCGCCGA CATCACCGAT GGGGAAGATC GGGCTCGCCA CTTCGGGCTC ATGAGCGCTT
     1381 GTTTCGGCGT GGGTATGGTG GCAGGCCCCG TGGCCGGGGG ACTGTTGGGC GCCATCTCCT
     1441 TGCATGCACC ATTCCTTGCG GCGGCGGTGC TCAACGGCCT CAACCTACTA CTGGGCTGCT
     1501 TCCTAATGCA GGAGTCGCAT AAGGGAGAGC GTCGAATGGT GCACTCTCAG TACAATCTGC
     1561 TCTGATGCCG CATAGTTAAG CCAGCCCCGA CACCCGCCAA CACCCGCTGA CGCGCCCTGA
     1621 CGGGCTTGTC TGCTCCCGGC ATCCGCTTAC AGACAAGCTG TGACCGTCTC CGGGAGCTGC
     1681 ATGTGTCAGA GGTTTTCACC GTCATCACCG AAACGCGCGA GACGAAAGGG CCTCGTGATA
     1741 CGCCTATTTT TATAGGTTAA TGTCATGATA ATAATGGTTT CTTAGACGTC AGGTGGCACT
     1801 TTTCGGGGAA ATGTGCGCGG AACCCCTATT TGTTTATTTT TCTAAATACA TTCAAATATG
     1861 TATCCGCTCA TGAGACAATA ACCCTGATAA ATGCTTCAAT AATATTGAAA AAGGAAGAGT
     1921 ATGAGTATTC AACATTTCCG TGTCGCCCTT ATTCCCTTTT TTGCGGCATT TTGCCTTCCT
     1981 GTTTTTGCTC ACCCAGAAAC GCTGGTGAAA GTAAAAGATG CTGAAGATCA GTTGGGTGCA
     2041 CGAGTGGGTT ACATCGAACT GGATCTCAAC AGCGGTAAGA TCCTTGAGAG TTTTCGCCCC
     2101 GAAGAACGTT TTCCAATGAT GAGCACTTTT AAAGTTCTGC TATGTGGCGC GGTATTATCC
     2161 CGTATTGACG CCGGGCAAGA GCAACTCGGT CGCCGCATAC ACTATTCTCA GAATGACTTG
     2221 GTTGAGTACT CACCAGTCAC AGAAAAGCAT CTTACGGATG GCATGACAGT AAGAGAATTA
     2281 TGCAGTGCTG CCATAACCAT GAGTGATAAC ACTGCGGCCA ACTTACTTCT GACAACGATC
     2341 GGAGGACCGA AGGAGCTAAC CGCTTTTTTG CACAACATGG GGGATCATGT AACTCGCCTT
     2401 GATCGTTGGG AACCGGAGCT GAATGAAGCC ATACCAAACG ACGAGCGTGA CACCACGATG
     2461 CCTGTAGCAA TGGCAACAAC GTTGCGCAAA CTATTAACTG GCGAACTACT TACTCTAGCT
     2521 TCCCGGCAAC AATTAATAGA CTGGATGGAG GCGGATAAAG TTGCAGGACC ACTTCTGCGC
     2581 TCGGCCCTTC CGGCTGGCTG GTTTATTGCT GATAAATCTG GAGCCGGTGA GCGTGGGTCT
     2641 CGCGGTATCA TTGCAGCACT GGGGCCAGAT GGTAAGCCCT CCCGTATCGT AGTTATCTAC
     2701 ACGACGGGGA GTCAGGCAAC TATGGATGAA CGAAATAGAC AGATCGCTGA GATAGGTGCC
     2761 TCACTGATTA AGCATTGGTA ACTGTCAGAC CAAGTTTACT CATATATACT TTAGATTGAT
     2821 TTAAAACTTC ATTTTTAATT TAAAAGGATC TAGGTGAAGA TCCTTTTTGA TAATCTCATG
     2881 ACCAAAATCC CTTAACGTGA GTTTTCGTTC CACTGAGCGT CAGACCCCGT AGAAAAGATC
     2941 AAAGGATCTT CTTGAGATCC TTTTTTTCTG CGCGTAATCT GCTGCTTGCA AACAAAAAAA
     3001 CCACCGCTAC CAGCGGTGGT TTGTTTGCCG GATCAAGAGC TACCAACTCT TTTTCCGAAG
     3061 GTAACTGGCT TCAGCAGAGC GCAGATACCA AATACTGTTC TTCTAGTGTA GCCGTAGTTA
     3121 GGCCACCACT TCAAGAACTC TGTAGCACCG CCTACATACC TCGCTCTGCT AATCCTGTTA
     3181 CCAGTGGCTG CTGCCAGTGG CGATAAGTCG TGTCTTACCG GGTTGGACTC AAGACGATAG
     3241 TTACCGGATA AGGCGCAGCG GTCGGGCTGA ACGGGGGGTT CGTGCACACA GCCCAGCTTG
     3301 GAGCGAACGA CCTACACCGA ACTGAGATAC CTACAGCGTG AGCTATGAGA AAGCGCCACG
     3361 CTTCCCGAAG GGAGAAAGGC GGACAGGTAT CCGGTAAGCG GCAGGGTCGG AACAGGAGAG
     3421 CGCACGAGGG AGCTTCCAGG GGGAAACGCC TGGTATCTTT ATAGTCCTGT CGGGTTTCGC
     3481 CACCTCTGAC TTGAGCGTCG ATTTTTGTGA TGCTCGTCAG GGGGGCGGAG CCTATGGAAA
     3541 AACGCCAGCA ACGCGGCCTT TTTACGGTTC CTGGCCTTTT GCTGGCCTTT TGCTCACATG
     3601 TTCTTTCCTG CGTTATCCCC TGATTCTGTG GATAACCGTA TTACCGCCTT TGAGTGAGCT
     3661 GATACCGCTC GCCGCAGCCG AACGACCGAG CGCAGCGAGT CAGTGAGCGA GGAAGCGGAA
     3721 GAGCGCCCAA TACGCAAACC GCCTCTCCCC GCGCGTTGGC CGATTCATTA ATGcagctgt
     3781 ggaatgtgtg tcagttaggg tgtggaaagt ccccaggctc cccagcaggc agaagtatgc
     3841 aaagcatgca tctcaattag tcagcaacca ggtgtggaaa gtccccaggc tccccagcag
     3901 gcagaagtat gcaaagcatg catctcaatt agtcagcaac catagtcccg cccctaactc
     3961 cgcccatccc gcccctaact ccgcccagtt ccgcccattc tccgccccat ggctgactaa
     4021 ttttttttat ttatgcagag gccgaggccg cctcggcctc tgagctattc cagaagtagt
     4081 gaggaggctt ttttggaggc CTAGGCTTTT GCAAAAAGCT TGGACACAAG ACAGGCTTGC
     4141 GAGATATGTT TGAGAATACC ACTTTATCCC GCGTCAGGGA GAGGCAGTGC GTAAAAAGAC
     4201 GCGGACTCAT GTGAAATACT GGTTTTTAGT GCGCCAGATC TCTATAATCT CGCGCAACCT
     4261 ATTTTCCCCT CGAACACTTT TTAAGCCGTA GATAAACAGG CTGGGACACT TCACATGAGC
     4321 GAAAAATACA TCGTCACCTG GGACATGTTG CAGATCCATG CACGTAAACT CGCAAGCCGA
     4381 CTGATGCCTT CTGAACAATG GAAAGGCATT ATTGCCGTAA GCCGTGGCGG TCTGTACCGG
     4441 GTGCGTTACT GGCGCGTGAA CTGGGTATTC GTCATGTCGA TACCGTTTGT ATTTCCAGCT
     4501 ACGATCACGA CAACCAGCGC GAGCTTAAAG TGCTGAAACG CGCAGAAGGC GATGGCGAAG
     4561 GCTTCATCGT TATTGATGAC CTGGTGGATA CCGGTGGTAC TGCGGTTGCG ATTCGTGAAA
     4621 TGTATCCAAA AGCGCACTTT GTCACCATCT TCGCAAAACC GGCTGGTCGT CCGCTGGTTG
     4681 ATGACTATGT TGTTGATATC CCGCAAGATA CCTGGATTGA ACAGCCGTGG GATATGGGCG
     4741 TCGTATTCGT CCCGCCAATC TCCGGTCGCT AATCTTTTCA ACGCCTGGCA CTGCCGGGCG
     4801 TTGTTCTTTT TAACTTCAGG CGGGTTACAA TAGTTTCCAG TAAGTATTCT GGAGGCTGCA
     4861 TCCATGACAC AGGCAAACCT GAGCGAAACC CTGTTCAAAC CCCGCTTTAA ACATCCTGAA
     4921 ACCTCGACGC TAGTCCGCCG CTTTAATCAC GGCGCACAAC CGCCTGTGCA GTCGGCCCTT
     4981 GATGGTAAAA CCATCCCTCA CTGGTATCGC ATGATTAACC GTCTGATGTG GATCTGGCGC
     5041 GGCATTGACC CACGCGAAAT CCTCGACGTC CAGGCACGTA TTGTGATGAG CGATGCCGAA
     5101 CGTACCGACG ATGATTTATA CGATACGGTG ATTGGCTACC GTGGCGGCAA CTGGATTTAT
     5161 GAGTGGGCCC CGGATCTTTG TGAAGGAACC TTACTTCTGT GGTGTGACAT AATTGGACAA
     5221 ACTACCTACA GAGATTTAAA GCTCTAAGGT AAATATAAAA TTTTTAAGTG TATAATGTGT
     5281 TAAACTACTG ATTCTAATTG TTTGTGTATT TTAGATTCCA ACCTATGGAA CTGATGAATG
     5341 GGAGCAGTGG TGGAATGCCT TTAATGAGGA AAACCTGTTT TGCTCAGAAG AAATGCCATC
     5401 TAGTGATGAT GAGGCTACTG CTGACTCTCA ACATTCTACT CCTCCAAAAA AGAAGAGAAA
     5461 GGTAGAAGAC CCCAAGGACT TTCCTTCAGA ATTGCTAAGT TTTTTGAGTC ATGCTGTGTT
     5521 TAGTAATAGA ACTCTTGCTT GCTTTGCTAT TTACACCACA AAGGAAAAAG CTGCACTGCT
     5581 ATACAAGAAA ATTATGGAAA AATATTCTGT AACCTTTATA AGTAGGCATA ACAGTTATAA
     5641 TCATAACATA CTGTTTTTTC TTACTCCACA CAGGCATAGA GTGTCTGCTA TTAATAACTA
     5701 TGCTCAAAAA TTGTGTACCT TTAGCTTTTT AATTTGTAAA GGGGTTAATA AGGAATATTT
     5761 GATGTATAGT GCCTTGACTA GAGATCATAA TCAGccatac cacatttgta gagGTTTTAC
     5821 TTGCTTTaaa aaacctccca cacctccccc tgaacctgaa acataaaatg aatgcaattg
     5881 ttgttgttaa cttgtttatt gcagcttata atggttacaa ataaagcaat agcatcacaa
     5941 atttcacaaa taaagcattt ttttcactgc attctagttg tggtttgtcc aaactcatca
     6001 atgtatctta tcatgtctgG ATCAACTGGA TAACTCAAGC TAACCAAAAT CATCCCAAAC
     6061 TTCCCACCCC ATACCCTATT ACCACTGCCA ATTACCTGTG GTTTCATTTA CTCTAAACCT
     6121 GTGATTCCTC TGAATTATTT TCATTTTAAA GAAATTGTAT TTGTTAAATA TGTACTACAA
     6181 ACTTAGTAGT tggaagggct aattcactcc caaagaagac aagatatcct tgatctgtgg
     6241 atctaccaca cacaaggcta cttccctgat tagcagaact acacaccagg gccaggggtc
     6301 agatatccac tgacctttgg atggtgctac aagctagtac cagttgagcc agataaggta
     6361 gaagaggcca ataaaggaga gaacaccagc ttgttacacc ctgtgagcct gcatgggatg
     6421 gatgacccgg agagagaagt gttagagtgg aggtttgaca gccgcctagc atttcatcac
     6481 gtggcccgag agctgcatcc ggagtacttc aagaactgct gatatcgagc ttgctacaag
     6541 ggactttccg ctggggactt tccagggagg cgtggcctgg gcgggactgg ggagtggcga
     6601 gccctcagat cctgcatata agcagctgct ttttgcctgt actgggtctc tctggttaga
     6661 ccagatctga gcctgggagc tctctggcta actagggaac ccactgctta agcctcaata
     6721 aagcttgcct tgagtgcttc aagtagtgtg tgcccgtctg ttgtgtgact ctggtaacta
     6781 gagatccctc agaccctttt agtcagtgtg gaaaatctct agcaGTGGCG CCCGAACAGG
     6841 GACTTGAAAG CGAAAGGGAA ACCAGAGGAG CTCTcTCGAC GCAGGACTCG GCTTGCTGAA
     6901 GCGCGCACGG CAAGAGGCGA GGGGCGGCGA CTGGTGAGTA CGCCAAAAAT TTTGACTAGC
     6961 GGAGGCTAGA AGGAGAGAGA TGGGTGCGAG AGCGTCAGTA TTAAGCGGGG GAGAATTAGA
     7021 TCGcgATGGG AAAAAATTCG GTTAAGGCCA GGGGGAAAGA AAAAATATAA ATTAAAACAT
     7081 ATAGTATGGG CAAGCAGGGA GCTAGAACGA TTCGCAGTTA ATCCTGGCCT GTTAGAAACA
     7141 TCAGAAGGCT GTAGACAAAT ACTGGGACAG CTACAACCAT CCCTTCAGAC AGGATCAGAA
     7201 GAACTTAGAT CATTATATAA TACAGTAGCA ACCCTCTATT GTGTGCATCA AAGGATAGAG
     7261 ATAAAAGACA CCAAGGAAGC TTTAGACAAG ATAGAGGAAG AGCAAAACAA AAGTAAGACC
     7321 ACCGCACAGC AAGCGGCCGG CCGCTGATCT TCAGACCTGG AGGAGGAGAT ATGAGGGACA
     7381 ATTGGAGAAG TGAATTATAT AAATATAAAG TAGTAAAAAT TGAACCATTA GGAGTAGCAC
     7441 CCACCAAGGC AAAGAGAAGA GTGGTGCAGA GAGAAAAAAG AGCAGTGGGA ATAGGAGCTT
     7501 TGTTCCTTGG GTTCTTGGGA GCAGCAGGAA GCACTATGGG CGCAGCGTCA ATGACGCTGA
     7561 CGGTACAGGC CAGACAATTA TTGTCTGGTA TAGTGCAGCA GCAGAACAAT TTGCTGAGGG
     7621 CTATTGAGGC GCAACAGCAT CTGTTGCAAC TCACAGTCTG GGGCATCAAG CAGCTCCAGG
     7681 CAAGAATCCT GGCTGTGGAA AGATACCTAA AGGATCAACA GCTCCTGGGG ATTTGGGGTT
     7741 GCTCTGGAAA ACTCATTTGC ACCACTGCTG TGCCTTGGAA TGCTAGTTGG AGTAATAAAT
     7801 CTCTGGAACA GATTTGGAAT CACACGACCT GGATGGAGTG GGACAGAGAA ATTAACAATT
     7861 ACACAAGCTT AATACACTCC TTAATTGAAG AATCGCAAAA CCAGCAAGAA AAGAATGAAC
     7921 AAGAATTATT GGAATTAGAT AAATGGGCAA GTTTGTGGAA TTGGTTTAAC ATAACAAATT
     7981 GGCTGTGGTA TATAAAATTA TTCATAATGA TAGTAGGAGG CTTGGTAGGT TTAAGAATAG
     8041 TTTTTGCTGT ACTTTCTATA GTGAATAGAG TTAGGCAGGG ATATTCACCA TTATCGTTTC
     8101 AGACCCACCT CCCAACCCCG AGGGGACCCG ACAGGCCCGA AGGAATAGAA GAAGAAGGTG
     8161 GAGAGAGAGA CAGAGACAGA TCCATTCGAT TAGTGAACGG ATCTCGACGG TATcgccaaa
     8221 tggcagtatt catccacaat tttaaaagaa aaggggggat tggggggtac agtgcagggg
     8281 aaagaatagt agacataata gcaacagaca tacaaactaa agaattacaa aaacaaatta
     8341 caaaaattca aaattttcgg gtttattaca gggacagcag agatccagtt tggATCGATA
     8401 AGCTTGATAT CGaattctca cgcgTATCGa attctcacgc gtctgaaacg GTGCCCGTCA
     8461 GTGGGCAGAG CGCACATCGC CCACAGTCCC CGAGAAGTTG GGGGGAGGGG TCGGCAATTG
     8521 AACCGGTGCC TAGAGAAGGT GGCGCGGGGT AAACTGGGAA AGTGATGTCG TGTACTGGCT
     8581 CCGCCTTTTT CCCGAGGGTG GGGGAGAACC GTATATAAGT GCAGTAGTCG CCGTGAACGT
     8641 TCTTTTTCGC AACGGGTTTG CCGCCAGAAC ACAGGTAAGT GCCGTGTGTG GTTCCCGCGG
     8701 GCCTGGCCTC TTTACGGGTT ATGGCCCTTG CGTGCCTTGA ATTACTTCCA CCTGGCTGCA
     8761 GTACGTGATT CTTGATCCCG AGCTTCGGGT TGGAAGTGGG TGGGAGAGTT CGAGGCCTTG
     8821 CGCTTAAGGA GCCCCTTCGC CTCGTGCTTG AGTTGAGGCC TGGCCTGGGC GCTGGGGCCG
     8881 CCGCGTGCGA ATCTGGTGGC ACCTTCGCGC CTGTCTCGCT GCTTTCGATA AGTCTCTAGC
     8941 CATTTAAAAT TTTTGATGAC CTGCTGCGAC GCTTTTTTTC TGGCAAGATA GTCTTGTAAA
     9001 TGCGGGCCAA GATCTGCACA CTGGTATTTC GGTTTTTGGG GCCGCGGGCG GCGACGGGGC
     9061 CCGTGCGTCC CAGCGCACAT GTTCGGCGAG GCGGGGCCTG CGAGCGCGGC CACCGAGAAT
     9121 CGGACGGGGG TAGTCTCAAG CTGGCCGGCC TGCTCTGGTG CCTGGCCTCG CGCCGCCGTG
     9181 TATCGCCCCG CCCTGGGCGG CAAGGCTGGC CCGGTCGGCA CCAGTTGCGT GAGCGGAAAG
     9241 ATGGCCGCTT CCCGGCCCTG CTGCAGGGAG CTCAAAATGG AGGACGCGGC GCTCGGGAGA
     9301 GCGGGCGGGT GAGTCACCCA CACAAAGGAA AAGGGCCTTT CCGTCCTCAG CCGTCGCTTC
     9361 ATGTGACTCC ACGGAGTACC GGGCGCCGTC CAGGCACCTC GATTAGTTCT CGcGCTTTTG
     9421 GAGTACGTCG TCTTTAGGTT GGGGGGAGGG GTTTTATGCG ATGGAGTTTC CCCACACTGA
     9481 GTGGGTGGAG ACTGAAGTTA GGCCAGCTTG GCACTTGATG TAATTCTCCT TGGAATTTGC
     9541 CCTTTTTGAG TTTGGATCTT GGTTCATTCT CAAGCCTCAG ACAGTGGTTC AAAGTTTTTT
     9601 TCTTCCATTT CAGGTGTCGT GAgCTAGCCA CTATGaagct gctgagcagc atcgagcagg
     9661 cctgtgacat ctgccggctg aagaaactga agtgcagcaa agaaaagccc aagtgcgcca
     9721 agtgcctgaa gaacaactgg gagtgccggt acagccccaa gaccaagaga agccccctga
     9781 ccagagccca cctgaccgag gtggaaagcc ggctggaaag actggaacag ctgtttctgc
     9841 tgatcttccc acgcgaggac ctggacatga tcctgaagat ggacagcctg caggacatca
     9901 aggccctgct gaccggcctg ttcgtgcagg acaacgtgaa caaggacgcc gtgaccgaca
     9961 gactggccag cgtggaaacc gacatgcccc tgaccctgcg gcagcacaga atcagcgcca
    10021 ccagcagcag cgaggaaagc agcaacaagg gccagcggca gctgacagtg tctgctgctg
    10081 caggcggaag cggaggctct ggcggatctg atgccctgga cgacttcgac ctggatatgc
    10141 tgggcagcga cgccctggat gattttgatc tggacatgct gggatctgac gctctggacg
    10201 atttcgatct cgacatgttg ggatcagatg cactggatga ctttgacctg gacatgctcc
    10261 aattgtgcgt acgcggatcc tctgctggag acatgagagc tgccaacctt tggccaagcc
    10321 cgctcatgat caaacgctct aagaagaaca gcctggcctt gtccctgacg gccgaccaga
    10381 tggtcagtgc cttgttggat gctgagcccc ccatactcta ttccgagtat gatcctacca
    10441 gacccttcag tgaagcttcg atgatgggct tactgaccaa cctggcagac agggagctgg
    10501 ttcacatgat caactgggcg aagagggtgc caggctttgt ggatttgacc ctccatgatc
    10561 aggtccacct tctagaatgt gcctggctag agatcctgat gattggactc gtctggcgct
    10621 ccatggagca cccagtgaag ctactgtttg ctcctaactt gctcttggac aggaaccagg
    10681 gaaaatgtgt agagggcatg gtggagatct tcgacatgct gctggctaca tcatctcggt
    10741 tccgcatgat gaatctgcag ggagaggagt ttgtgtgcct caaatctatt attttgctta
    10801 attctggagt gtacacattt ctgtccagca ccctgaagtc tctggaagag aaggaccata
    10861 tccaccgagt cctggacaag atcacagaca ctttgatcca cctgatggcc aaggcaggcc
    10921 tgaccctgca gcagcagcac cagcggctgg cccagctcct cctcatcctc tcccacatca
    10981 ggcacatgag taacaaaggc atggagcatc tgtacagcat gaagtgcaag aacgtggtgc
    11041 ccctctatga cctgctgctg gaggcggcgg acgcccaccg cctacatgcg cccactagcc
    11101 gtggaggggc atccgtggag gaaacggacc aaagccactt ggccactgcg ggctctactt
    11161 catcgcattc cttgcaaaag tattacatca cgggggaggc agagggtttc cctgccacag
    11221 ctggatccta aactagagat ctatgtgagg atcctaactc gagatcgagc tgccaaaacg
    11281 gggtagggga ggcgcttttc ccaaggcagt ctggagcatg cgctttagca gccccgctgg
    11341 gcacttggcg ctacacaagt ggcctctggc ctcgcacaca ttccacatcc accggtaggc
    11401 gccaaccggc tccgttcttt ggtggcccct tcgcgccacc ttctactcct cccctagtca
    11461 ggaagttccc ccccgccccg cagctcgcgt cgtgcaggac gtgacaaatg gaagtagcat
    11521 gtctcactag tctcgtgcag atggacagca ccgctgagca atggaagcgg gtaggccttt
    11581 ggggcagcgg ccaatagcag ctttgctcct tcgctttctg ggctcagagg ctgggaaggg
    11641 gtgggtccgg gggcgggctc aggggcgggc tcaggggcgg ggcgggcgcc cgaaggtcct
    11701 ccggaggccc ggcattctgc acgcttcaaa agcgcacgtc tgccgcgctg ttctcctctt
    11761 cctcatctcc gggcctttcg gccactatgg tgagcaaggg cgaggaggat aacatggcca
    11821 tcatcaagga gttcatgcgc ttcaaggtgc acatggaggg ctccgtgaac ggccacgagt
    11881 tcgagatcga gggcgagggc gagggccgcc cctacgaggg cacccagacc gccaagctga
    11941 aggtgaccaa gggtggcccc ctgcccttcg cctgggacat cctgtcccct cagttcatgt
    12001 acggctccaa ggcctacgtg aagcaccccg ccgacatccc cgactacttg aagctgtcct
    12061 tccccgaggg cttcaagtgg gagcgcgtga tgaacttcga ggacggcggc gtggtgaccg
    12121 tgacccagga ctcctccctg caggacggcg agttcatcta caaggtgaag ctgcgcggca
    12181 ccaacttccc ctccgacggc cccgtaatgc agaagaagac catgggctgg gaggcctcct
    12241 ccgagcggat gtaccccgag gacggcgccc tgaagggcga gatcaagcag aggctgaagc
    12301 tgaaggacgg cggccactac gacgctgagg tcaagaccac ctacaaggcc aagaagcccg
    12361 tgcagctgcc cggcgcctac aacgtcaaca tcaagttgga catcacctcc cacaacgagg
    12421 actacaccat cgtggaacag tacgaacgcg ccgagggccg ccactccacc ggcggcatgg
    12481 acgagctgta caagggatcc TAAGCTGagc a
//
