# Supplementary material for: Small molecule and cell contact-inducible systems for controlling expression and differentiation in stem cells
Source: bioRxiv preprint, doi:10.1101/2024.03.12.584464, version 1 (2024-03-12)
Supplement: Supplemental DNA Sequences [file 584464_file02.zip › pss057-ef1a-vp16-pyl-t2a-gal4_dbd-abi-ppgk-mcherry.gb]

LOCUS       pSS057_-_Ef1a-VP16-PYL 13180 bp ds-DNA     circular     08-JUN-2022
DEFINITION  .
FEATURES             Location/Qualifiers
     misc_feature    53..644
                     /label="WPRE"
                     /ApEinfo_revcolor="#dc143c"
                     /ApEinfo_fwdcolor="#dc143c"
     promoter        complement(1010..1028)
                     /label="SP6 promoter"
                     /ApEinfo_revcolor="#85dae9"
                     /ApEinfo_fwdcolor="#85dae9"
     misc_feature    1816..1920
                     /label="AmpR Promoter"
                     /ApEinfo_revcolor="#d59687"
                     /ApEinfo_fwdcolor="#d59687"
     Antibiotic R... 2119..2777
                     /label="AmpR"
                     /ApEinfo_revcolor="#ffef86"
                     /ApEinfo_fwdcolor="#ffef86"
     rep_origin      2876..3558
                     /label="ColE1 origin"
                     /ApEinfo_revcolor="#9eafd2"
                     /ApEinfo_fwdcolor="#9eafd2"
     promoter        3799..4115
                     /label="SV40 promoter"
                     /ApEinfo_revcolor="#84b0dc"
                     /ApEinfo_fwdcolor="#84b0dc"
     promoter        3919..4115
                     /label="SV40 early promoter"
                     /ApEinfo_revcolor="#84b0dc"
                     /ApEinfo_fwdcolor="#84b0dc"
     polyA_signal    complement(5828..6019)
                     /label="SV40 late polyA"
                     /ApEinfo_revcolor="#d59687"
                     /ApEinfo_fwdcolor="#d59687"
     LTR             6191..6824
                     /label="3' LTR"
                     /ApEinfo_revcolor="#f8d3a9"
                     /ApEinfo_fwdcolor="#f8d3a9"
     misc_feature    6871..6996
                     /label="HIV-1 Ψ"
                     /ApEinfo_revcolor="#f8d3a9"
                     /ApEinfo_fwdcolor="#f8d3a9"
     misc_feature    6871..6996
                     /label="HIV-1 Psi"
                     /ApEinfo_revcolor="#f8d3a9"
                     /ApEinfo_fwdcolor="#f8d3a9"
     misc_feature    7493..7726
                     /label="RRE"
                     /ApEinfo_revcolor="#f8d3a9"
                     /ApEinfo_fwdcolor="#f8d3a9"
     misc_feature    8214..8393
                     /label="cPPT"
                     /ApEinfo_revcolor="#dc143c"
                     /ApEinfo_fwdcolor="#dc143c"
     misc_feature    8240..8357
                     /label="cPPT/CTS"
                     /ApEinfo_revcolor="#f8d3a9"
                     /ApEinfo_fwdcolor="#f8d3a9"
     misc_feature    8451..9412
                     /label="EF1Alpha"
                     /ApEinfo_revcolor="#85dae9"
                     /ApEinfo_fwdcolor="#85dae9"
     misc_feature    9414..9568
                     /label="EF1Alpha"
                     /ApEinfo_revcolor="#85dae9"
                     /ApEinfo_fwdcolor="#85dae9"
     misc_feature    9636..10460
                     /label="ABA1"
                     /ApEinfo_revcolor="#75c6a9"
                     /ApEinfo_fwdcolor="#75c6a9"
     feature         9639..9657
                     /label="SV40 NLS"
                     /ApEinfo_revcolor="#c7b0e3"
                     /ApEinfo_fwdcolor="#c7b0e3"
     feature         9645..9657
                     /label="NLS"
                     /ApEinfo_revcolor="#f8d3a9"
                     /ApEinfo_fwdcolor="#f8d3a9"
     feature         9658..9659
                     /label="SV40 NLS"
                     /ApEinfo_revcolor="#c7b0e3"
                     /ApEinfo_fwdcolor="#c7b0e3"
     feature         9658..9659
                     /label="NLS"
                     /ApEinfo_revcolor="#f8d3a9"
                     /ApEinfo_fwdcolor="#f8d3a9"
     feature         10434..10437
                     /label="HA"
                     /ApEinfo_revcolor="#ffef86"
                     /ApEinfo_fwdcolor="#ffef86"
     misc_signal     10464..10526
                     /label="T2A"
                     /ApEinfo_revcolor="#0080ff"
                     /ApEinfo_fwdcolor="#0080ff"
     feature         10527..10548
                     /label="Gal4_DBD"
                     /ApEinfo_revcolor="#d6b295"
                     /ApEinfo_fwdcolor="#d6b295"
     feature         10549..10964
                     /label="Gal4_DBD"
                     /ApEinfo_revcolor="#d6b295"
                     /ApEinfo_fwdcolor="#d6b295"
     primer          10928..10946
                     /label="Gal4_N_term_primer"
                     /ApEinfo_revcolor="#84b0dc"
                     /ApEinfo_fwdcolor="#84b0dc"
     misc_feature    10965..11867
                     /label="ABIcs"
                     /ApEinfo_revcolor="#ffef86"
                     /ApEinfo_fwdcolor="#ffef86"
     feature         11868..11872
                     /label="FLAG"
                     /ApEinfo_revcolor="#b1ff67"
                     /ApEinfo_fwdcolor="#b1ff67"
     feature         11873..11891
                     /label="FLAG"
                     /ApEinfo_revcolor="#b1ff67"
                     /ApEinfo_fwdcolor="#b1ff67"
     misc_feature    11901..11937
                     /label="Spacer v1"
                     /ApEinfo_revcolor="#78800e"
                     /ApEinfo_fwdcolor="#78800e"
     misc_feature    11950..12455
                     /label="pPGK(TTK)"
                     /ApEinfo_revcolor="#75c6a9"
                     /ApEinfo_fwdcolor="#75c6a9"
     misc_feature    12456..13163
                     /label="mCherry"
                     /ApEinfo_revcolor="#f49ac2"
                     /ApEinfo_fwdcolor="#f49ac2"
     Binding Site    12773..12789
                     /label="Gal4p-Binding Site"
                     /ApEinfo_revcolor="#f58a5e"
                     /ApEinfo_fwdcolor="#f58a5e"
     Binding Site    complement(12773..12789)
                     /label="Gal4p-Binding Site"
                     /ApEinfo_revcolor="#f58a5e"
                     /ApEinfo_fwdcolor="#f58a5e"
ORIGIN
        1 tgcaggcatg caagcttgtg caggcatgca agcttgatat caagcttatc gataatcaac
       61 ctctggatta caaaatttgt gaaagattga ctggtattct taactatgtt gctcctttta
      121 cgctatgtgg atacgctgct ttaatgcctt tgtatcatgc tattgcttcc cgtatggctt
      181 tcattttctc ctccttgtat aaatcctggt tgctgtctct ttatgaggag ttgtggcccg
      241 ttgtcaggca acgtggcgtg gtgtgcactg tgtttgctga cgcaaccccc actggttggg
      301 gcattgccac cacctgtcag ctcctttccg ggactttcgc tttccccctc cctattgcca
      361 cggcggaact catcgccgcc tgccttgccc gctgctggac aggggctcgg ctgttgggca
      421 ctgacaattc cgtggtgttg tcggggaaat catcgtcctt tccttggctg ctcgcctgtg
      481 ttgccacctg gattctgcgc gggacgtcct tctgctacgt cccttcggcc ctcaatccag
      541 cggaccttcc ttcccgcggc ctgctgccgg ctctgcggcc tcttccgcgt cttcgccttc
      601 gccctcagac gagtcggatc tccctttggg ccgcctcccc gcatAATTAC CGTCGACCTC
      661 GAGGGAATTA ATTCGAGCTC GGTACCTTTA AGACCAATGA CTTACAAGGC AGCTGTAGAT
      721 CTTAGCCACT TTTTAAAAGA AAAGGGGGGA CTGGAAGGGC TAATTCACTC CCAACGAAGA
      781 CAAGATCTGC TTTTTGCTTG TACTGGGTCT CTCTGGTTAG ACCAGATCTG AGCCTGGGAG
      841 CTCTCTGGCT AACTAGGGAA CCCACTGCTT AAGCCTCAAT AAAGCTTGCC TTGAGTGCTT
      901 CAAGTAGTGT GTGCCCGTCT GTTGTGTGAC TCTGGTAACT AGAGATCCCT CAGACCCTTT
      961 TAGTCAGTGT GGAAAATCTC TAGCAGCATC TAGAATTAAT TCCGTGTATT CTATAGTGTC
     1021 ACCTAAATCG TATGTGTATG ATACATAAGG TTATGTATTA ATTGTAGCCG CGTTCTAACG
     1081 ACAATATGTA CAAGCCTAAT TGTGTAGCAT CTGGCTTACT GAAGCAGACC CTATCATCTC
     1141 TCTCGTAAAC TGCCGTCAGA GTCGGTTTGG TTGGACGAAC CTTCTGAGTT TCTGGTAACG
     1201 CCGTCCCGCA CCCGGAAATG GTCAGCGAAC CAATCAGCAG GGTCATCGCT AGCCAGATCC
     1261 TCTACGCCGG ACGCATCGTG GCCGGCATCA CCGGCGCCAC AGGTGCGGTT GCTGGCGCCT
     1321 ATATCGCCGA CATCACCGAT GGGGAAGATC GGGCTCGCCA CTTCGGGCTC ATGAGCGCTT
     1381 GTTTCGGCGT GGGTATGGTG GCAGGCCCCG TGGCCGGGGG ACTGTTGGGC GCCATCTCCT
     1441 TGCATGCACC ATTCCTTGCG GCGGCGGTGC TCAACGGCCT CAACCTACTA CTGGGCTGCT
     1501 TCCTAATGCA GGAGTCGCAT AAGGGAGAGC GTCGAATGGT GCACTCTCAG TACAATCTGC
     1561 TCTGATGCCG CATAGTTAAG CCAGCCCCGA CACCCGCCAA CACCCGCTGA CGCGCCCTGA
     1621 CGGGCTTGTC TGCTCCCGGC ATCCGCTTAC AGACAAGCTG TGACCGTCTC CGGGAGCTGC
     1681 ATGTGTCAGA GGTTTTCACC GTCATCACCG AAACGCGCGA GACGAAAGGG CCTCGTGATA
     1741 CGCCTATTTT TATAGGTTAA TGTCATGATA ATAATGGTTT CTTAGACGTC AGGTGGCACT
     1801 TTTCGGGGAA ATGTGCGCGG AACCCCTATT TGTTTATTTT TCTAAATACA TTCAAATATG
     1861 TATCCGCTCA TGAGACAATA ACCCTGATAA ATGCTTCAAT AATATTGAAA AAGGAAGAGT
     1921 ATGAGTATTC AACATTTCCG TGTCGCCCTT ATTCCCTTTT TTGCGGCATT TTGCCTTCCT
     1981 GTTTTTGCTC ACCCAGAAAC GCTGGTGAAA GTAAAAGATG CTGAAGATCA GTTGGGTGCA
     2041 CGAGTGGGTT ACATCGAACT GGATCTCAAC AGCGGTAAGA TCCTTGAGAG TTTTCGCCCC
     2101 GAAGAACGTT TTCCAATGAT GAGCACTTTT AAAGTTCTGC TATGTGGCGC GGTATTATCC
     2161 CGTATTGACG CCGGGCAAGA GCAACTCGGT CGCCGCATAC ACTATTCTCA GAATGACTTG
     2221 GTTGAGTACT CACCAGTCAC AGAAAAGCAT CTTACGGATG GCATGACAGT AAGAGAATTA
     2281 TGCAGTGCTG CCATAACCAT GAGTGATAAC ACTGCGGCCA ACTTACTTCT GACAACGATC
     2341 GGAGGACCGA AGGAGCTAAC CGCTTTTTTG CACAACATGG GGGATCATGT AACTCGCCTT
     2401 GATCGTTGGG AACCGGAGCT GAATGAAGCC ATACCAAACG ACGAGCGTGA CACCACGATG
     2461 CCTGTAGCAA TGGCAACAAC GTTGCGCAAA CTATTAACTG GCGAACTACT TACTCTAGCT
     2521 TCCCGGCAAC AATTAATAGA CTGGATGGAG GCGGATAAAG TTGCAGGACC ACTTCTGCGC
     2581 TCGGCCCTTC CGGCTGGCTG GTTTATTGCT GATAAATCTG GAGCCGGTGA GCGTGGGTCT
     2641 CGCGGTATCA TTGCAGCACT GGGGCCAGAT GGTAAGCCCT CCCGTATCGT AGTTATCTAC
     2701 ACGACGGGGA GTCAGGCAAC TATGGATGAA CGAAATAGAC AGATCGCTGA GATAGGTGCC
     2761 TCACTGATTA AGCATTGGTA ACTGTCAGAC CAAGTTTACT CATATATACT TTAGATTGAT
     2821 TTAAAACTTC ATTTTTAATT TAAAAGGATC TAGGTGAAGA TCCTTTTTGA TAATCTCATG
     2881 ACCAAAATCC CTTAACGTGA GTTTTCGTTC CACTGAGCGT CAGACCCCGT AGAAAAGATC
     2941 AAAGGATCTT CTTGAGATCC TTTTTTTCTG CGCGTAATCT GCTGCTTGCA AACAAAAAAA
     3001 CCACCGCTAC CAGCGGTGGT TTGTTTGCCG GATCAAGAGC TACCAACTCT TTTTCCGAAG
     3061 GTAACTGGCT TCAGCAGAGC GCAGATACCA AATACTGTTC TTCTAGTGTA GCCGTAGTTA
     3121 GGCCACCACT TCAAGAACTC TGTAGCACCG CCTACATACC TCGCTCTGCT AATCCTGTTA
     3181 CCAGTGGCTG CTGCCAGTGG CGATAAGTCG TGTCTTACCG GGTTGGACTC AAGACGATAG
     3241 TTACCGGATA AGGCGCAGCG GTCGGGCTGA ACGGGGGGTT CGTGCACACA GCCCAGCTTG
     3301 GAGCGAACGA CCTACACCGA ACTGAGATAC CTACAGCGTG AGCTATGAGA AAGCGCCACG
     3361 CTTCCCGAAG GGAGAAAGGC GGACAGGTAT CCGGTAAGCG GCAGGGTCGG AACAGGAGAG
     3421 CGCACGAGGG AGCTTCCAGG GGGAAACGCC TGGTATCTTT ATAGTCCTGT CGGGTTTCGC
     3481 CACCTCTGAC TTGAGCGTCG ATTTTTGTGA TGCTCGTCAG GGGGGCGGAG CCTATGGAAA
     3541 AACGCCAGCA ACGCGGCCTT TTTACGGTTC CTGGCCTTTT GCTGGCCTTT TGCTCACATG
     3601 TTCTTTCCTG CGTTATCCCC TGATTCTGTG GATAACCGTA TTACCGCCTT TGAGTGAGCT
     3661 GATACCGCTC GCCGCAGCCG AACGACCGAG CGCAGCGAGT CAGTGAGCGA GGAAGCGGAA
     3721 GAGCGCCCAA TACGCAAACC GCCTCTCCCC GCGCGTTGGC CGATTCATTA ATGcagctgt
     3781 ggaatgtgtg tcagttaggg tgtggaaagt ccccaggctc cccagcaggc agaagtatgc
     3841 aaagcatgca tctcaattag tcagcaacca ggtgtggaaa gtccccaggc tccccagcag
     3901 gcagaagtat gcaaagcatg catctcaatt agtcagcaac catagtcccg cccctaactc
     3961 cgcccatccc gcccctaact ccgcccagtt ccgcccattc tccgccccat ggctgactaa
     4021 ttttttttat ttatgcagag gccgaggccg cctcggcctc tgagctattc cagaagtagt
     4081 gaggaggctt ttttggaggc CTAGGCTTTT GCAAAAAGCT TGGACACAAG ACAGGCTTGC
     4141 GAGATATGTT TGAGAATACC ACTTTATCCC GCGTCAGGGA GAGGCAGTGC GTAAAAAGAC
     4201 GCGGACTCAT GTGAAATACT GGTTTTTAGT GCGCCAGATC TCTATAATCT CGCGCAACCT
     4261 ATTTTCCCCT CGAACACTTT TTAAGCCGTA GATAAACAGG CTGGGACACT TCACATGAGC
     4321 GAAAAATACA TCGTCACCTG GGACATGTTG CAGATCCATG CACGTAAACT CGCAAGCCGA
     4381 CTGATGCCTT CTGAACAATG GAAAGGCATT ATTGCCGTAA GCCGTGGCGG TCTGTACCGG
     4441 GTGCGTTACT GGCGCGTGAA CTGGGTATTC GTCATGTCGA TACCGTTTGT ATTTCCAGCT
     4501 ACGATCACGA CAACCAGCGC GAGCTTAAAG TGCTGAAACG CGCAGAAGGC GATGGCGAAG
     4561 GCTTCATCGT TATTGATGAC CTGGTGGATA CCGGTGGTAC TGCGGTTGCG ATTCGTGAAA
     4621 TGTATCCAAA AGCGCACTTT GTCACCATCT TCGCAAAACC GGCTGGTCGT CCGCTGGTTG
     4681 ATGACTATGT TGTTGATATC CCGCAAGATA CCTGGATTGA ACAGCCGTGG GATATGGGCG
     4741 TCGTATTCGT CCCGCCAATC TCCGGTCGCT AATCTTTTCA ACGCCTGGCA CTGCCGGGCG
     4801 TTGTTCTTTT TAACTTCAGG CGGGTTACAA TAGTTTCCAG TAAGTATTCT GGAGGCTGCA
     4861 TCCATGACAC AGGCAAACCT GAGCGAAACC CTGTTCAAAC CCCGCTTTAA ACATCCTGAA
     4921 ACCTCGACGC TAGTCCGCCG CTTTAATCAC GGCGCACAAC CGCCTGTGCA GTCGGCCCTT
     4981 GATGGTAAAA CCATCCCTCA CTGGTATCGC ATGATTAACC GTCTGATGTG GATCTGGCGC
     5041 GGCATTGACC CACGCGAAAT CCTCGACGTC CAGGCACGTA TTGTGATGAG CGATGCCGAA
     5101 CGTACCGACG ATGATTTATA CGATACGGTG ATTGGCTACC GTGGCGGCAA CTGGATTTAT
     5161 GAGTGGGCCC CGGATCTTTG TGAAGGAACC TTACTTCTGT GGTGTGACAT AATTGGACAA
     5221 ACTACCTACA GAGATTTAAA GCTCTAAGGT AAATATAAAA TTTTTAAGTG TATAATGTGT
     5281 TAAACTACTG ATTCTAATTG TTTGTGTATT TTAGATTCCA ACCTATGGAA CTGATGAATG
     5341 GGAGCAGTGG TGGAATGCCT TTAATGAGGA AAACCTGTTT TGCTCAGAAG AAATGCCATC
     5401 TAGTGATGAT GAGGCTACTG CTGACTCTCA ACATTCTACT CCTCCAAAAA AGAAGAGAAA
     5461 GGTAGAAGAC CCCAAGGACT TTCCTTCAGA ATTGCTAAGT TTTTTGAGTC ATGCTGTGTT
     5521 TAGTAATAGA ACTCTTGCTT GCTTTGCTAT TTACACCACA AAGGAAAAAG CTGCACTGCT
     5581 ATACAAGAAA ATTATGGAAA AATATTCTGT AACCTTTATA AGTAGGCATA ACAGTTATAA
     5641 TCATAACATA CTGTTTTTTC TTACTCCACA CAGGCATAGA GTGTCTGCTA TTAATAACTA
     5701 TGCTCAAAAA TTGTGTACCT TTAGCTTTTT AATTTGTAAA GGGGTTAATA AGGAATATTT
     5761 GATGTATAGT GCCTTGACTA GAGATCATAA TCAGccatac cacatttgta gagGTTTTAC
     5821 TTGCTTTaaa aaacctccca cacctccccc tgaacctgaa acataaaatg aatgcaattg
     5881 ttgttgttaa cttgtttatt gcagcttata atggttacaa ataaagcaat agcatcacaa
     5941 atttcacaaa taaagcattt ttttcactgc attctagttg tggtttgtcc aaactcatca
     6001 atgtatctta tcatgtctgG ATCAACTGGA TAACTCAAGC TAACCAAAAT CATCCCAAAC
     6061 TTCCCACCCC ATACCCTATT ACCACTGCCA ATTACCTGTG GTTTCATTTA CTCTAAACCT
     6121 GTGATTCCTC TGAATTATTT TCATTTTAAA GAAATTGTAT TTGTTAAATA TGTACTACAA
     6181 ACTTAGTAGT tggaagggct aattcactcc caaagaagac aagatatcct tgatctgtgg
     6241 atctaccaca cacaaggcta cttccctgat tagcagaact acacaccagg gccaggggtc
     6301 agatatccac tgacctttgg atggtgctac aagctagtac cagttgagcc agataaggta
     6361 gaagaggcca ataaaggaga gaacaccagc ttgttacacc ctgtgagcct gcatgggatg
     6421 gatgacccgg agagagaagt gttagagtgg aggtttgaca gccgcctagc atttcatcac
     6481 gtggcccgag agctgcatcc ggagtacttc aagaactgct gatatcgagc ttgctacaag
     6541 ggactttccg ctggggactt tccagggagg cgtggcctgg gcgggactgg ggagtggcga
     6601 gccctcagat cctgcatata agcagctgct ttttgcctgt actgggtctc tctggttaga
     6661 ccagatctga gcctgggagc tctctggcta actagggaac ccactgctta agcctcaata
     6721 aagcttgcct tgagtgcttc aagtagtgtg tgcccgtctg ttgtgtgact ctggtaacta
     6781 gagatccctc agaccctttt agtcagtgtg gaaaatctct agcaGTGGCG CCCGAACAGG
     6841 GACTTGAAAG CGAAAGGGAA ACCAGAGGAG CTCTcTCGAC GCAGGACTCG GCTTGCTGAA
     6901 GCGCGCACGG CAAGAGGCGA GGGGCGGCGA CTGGTGAGTA CGCCAAAAAT TTTGACTAGC
     6961 GGAGGCTAGA AGGAGAGAGA TGGGTGCGAG AGCGTCAGTA TTAAGCGGGG GAGAATTAGA
     7021 TCGcgATGGG AAAAAATTCG GTTAAGGCCA GGGGGAAAGA AAAAATATAA ATTAAAACAT
     7081 ATAGTATGGG CAAGCAGGGA GCTAGAACGA TTCGCAGTTA ATCCTGGCCT GTTAGAAACA
     7141 TCAGAAGGCT GTAGACAAAT ACTGGGACAG CTACAACCAT CCCTTCAGAC AGGATCAGAA
     7201 GAACTTAGAT CATTATATAA TACAGTAGCA ACCCTCTATT GTGTGCATCA AAGGATAGAG
     7261 ATAAAAGACA CCAAGGAAGC TTTAGACAAG ATAGAGGAAG AGCAAAACAA AAGTAAGACC
     7321 ACCGCACAGC AAGCGGCCGG CCGCTGATCT TCAGACCTGG AGGAGGAGAT ATGAGGGACA
     7381 ATTGGAGAAG TGAATTATAT AAATATAAAG TAGTAAAAAT TGAACCATTA GGAGTAGCAC
     7441 CCACCAAGGC AAAGAGAAGA GTGGTGCAGA GAGAAAAAAG AGCAGTGGGA ATAGGAGCTT
     7501 TGTTCCTTGG GTTCTTGGGA GCAGCAGGAA GCACTATGGG CGCAGCGTCA ATGACGCTGA
     7561 CGGTACAGGC CAGACAATTA TTGTCTGGTA TAGTGCAGCA GCAGAACAAT TTGCTGAGGG
     7621 CTATTGAGGC GCAACAGCAT CTGTTGCAAC TCACAGTCTG GGGCATCAAG CAGCTCCAGG
     7681 CAAGAATCCT GGCTGTGGAA AGATACCTAA AGGATCAACA GCTCCTGGGG ATTTGGGGTT
     7741 GCTCTGGAAA ACTCATTTGC ACCACTGCTG TGCCTTGGAA TGCTAGTTGG AGTAATAAAT
     7801 CTCTGGAACA GATTTGGAAT CACACGACCT GGATGGAGTG GGACAGAGAA ATTAACAATT
     7861 ACACAAGCTT AATACACTCC TTAATTGAAG AATCGCAAAA CCAGCAAGAA AAGAATGAAC
     7921 AAGAATTATT GGAATTAGAT AAATGGGCAA GTTTGTGGAA TTGGTTTAAC ATAACAAATT
     7981 GGCTGTGGTA TATAAAATTA TTCATAATGA TAGTAGGAGG CTTGGTAGGT TTAAGAATAG
     8041 TTTTTGCTGT ACTTTCTATA GTGAATAGAG TTAGGCAGGG ATATTCACCA TTATCGTTTC
     8101 AGACCCACCT CCCAACCCCG AGGGGACCCG ACAGGCCCGA AGGAATAGAA GAAGAAGGTG
     8161 GAGAGAGAGA CAGAGACAGA TCCATTCGAT TAGTGAACGG ATCTCGACGG TATcgccaaa
     8221 tggcagtatt catccacaat tttaaaagaa aaggggggat tggggggtac agtgcagggg
     8281 aaagaatagt agacataata gcaacagaca tacaaactaa agaattacaa aaacaaatta
     8341 caaaaattca aaattttcgg gtttattaca gggacagcag agatccagtt tggATCGATA
     8401 AGCTTGATAT CGaattctca cgcgTATCGa attctcacgc gtctgaaacg GTGCCCGTCA
     8461 GTGGGCAGAG CGCACATCGC CCACAGTCCC CGAGAAGTTG GGGGGAGGGG TCGGCAATTG
     8521 AACCGGTGCC TAGAGAAGGT GGCGCGGGGT AAACTGGGAA AGTGATGTCG TGTACTGGCT
     8581 CCGCCTTTTT CCCGAGGGTG GGGGAGAACC GTATATAAGT GCAGTAGTCG CCGTGAACGT
     8641 TCTTTTTCGC AACGGGTTTG CCGCCAGAAC ACAGGTAAGT GCCGTGTGTG GTTCCCGCGG
     8701 GCCTGGCCTC TTTACGGGTT ATGGCCCTTG CGTGCCTTGA ATTACTTCCA CCTGGCTGCA
     8761 GTACGTGATT CTTGATCCCG AGCTTCGGGT TGGAAGTGGG TGGGAGAGTT CGAGGCCTTG
     8821 CGCTTAAGGA GCCCCTTCGC CTCGTGCTTG AGTTGAGGCC TGGCCTGGGC GCTGGGGCCG
     8881 CCGCGTGCGA ATCTGGTGGC ACCTTCGCGC CTGTCTCGCT GCTTTCGATA AGTCTCTAGC
     8941 CATTTAAAAT TTTTGATGAC CTGCTGCGAC GCTTTTTTTC TGGCAAGATA GTCTTGTAAA
     9001 TGCGGGCCAA GATCTGCACA CTGGTATTTC GGTTTTTGGG GCCGCGGGCG GCGACGGGGC
     9061 CCGTGCGTCC CAGCGCACAT GTTCGGCGAG GCGGGGCCTG CGAGCGCGGC CACCGAGAAT
     9121 CGGACGGGGG TAGTCTCAAG CTGGCCGGCC TGCTCTGGTG CCTGGCCTCG CGCCGCCGTG
     9181 TATCGCCCCG CCCTGGGCGG CAAGGCTGGC CCGGTCGGCA CCAGTTGCGT GAGCGGAAAG
     9241 ATGGCCGCTT CCCGGCCCTG CTGCAGGGAG CTCAAAATGG AGGACGCGGC GCTCGGGAGA
     9301 GCGGGCGGGT GAGTCACCCA CACAAAGGAA AAGGGCCTTT CCGTCCTCAG CCGTCGCTTC
     9361 ATGTGACTCC ACGGAGTACC GGGCGCCGTC CAGGCACCTC GATTAGTTCT CGcGCTTTTG
     9421 GAGTACGTCG TCTTTAGGTT GGGGGGAGGG GTTTTATGCG ATGGAGTTTC CCCACACTGA
     9481 GTGGGTGGAG ACTGAAGTTA GGCCAGCTTG GCACTTGATG TAATTCTCCT TGGAATTTGC
     9541 CCTTTTTGAG TTTGGATCTT GGTTCATTCT CAAGCCTCAG ACAGTGGTTC AAAGTTTTTT
     9601 TCTTCCATTT CAGGTGTCGT GAgCTAGCCA CTATGGGCCC TAAAAAGAAG CGTAAAGtcg
     9661 cccccccgac cgatgtcagc ctgggggacg agctccactt agacggcgag gacgtggcga
     9721 tggcgcatgc cgacgcgcta gacgatttcg atctggacat gttgggggac ggggattccc
     9781 cgggtccggg atttaccccc cacgactccg ccccctacgg cgctctggat atggccgact
     9841 tcgagtttga gcagatgttt accgatgccc ttggaattga cgagtacggt gggggcgcgc
     9901 caactcaaga cgaattcacc caactctccc aatcaatcgc cgagttccac acgtaccaac
     9961 tcggtaacgg ccgttgctca tctctcctag ctcagcgaat ccacgcgccg ccggaaacag
    10021 tatggtccgt ggtcagacgt ttcgataggc cacagattta caaacacttc atcaaaagct
    10081 gtaacgtgag tgaagatttc gagatgcgag tgggatgcac gcgcgacgtg aacgtgataa
    10141 gtggattacc ggcgaatacg tcAcgagaga gattagatct gttggacgat gatcggagag
    10201 tgactgggtt tagtataacc ggtggtgaac ataggctgag gaattataaa tcggttacga
    10261 cggttcatag atttgagaaa gaagaagaag aagaaaggat ctggaccgtt gttttggaat
    10321 cttatgttgt tgatgtaccg gaaggtaatt cggaggaaga tacgagattg tttgctgata
    10381 cggttattag attgaatctt cagaaacttg cttcgatcac tgaagctatg aactacccat
    10441 acgatgttcc agattacgcT AGCGGAAGCG GAGAGGGCAG AGGAAGTCTG CTAACATGCG
    10501 GTGACGTCGA GGAGAATCCT GGACCTaagc tactgtcttc tatcgaacaa gcatgcgata
    10561 tttgccgact taaaaagctc aagtgctcca aagaaaaacc gaagtgcgcc aagtgtctga
    10621 agaacaactg ggagtgtcgc tactctccca aaaccaaaag gtcaccgctg actagggcac
    10681 atctgacaga agtggaatca aggctagaaa gactggaaca gctatttcta ctgatttttc
    10741 ctcgagaaga ccttgacatg attttgaaaa tggattcttt acaggatata aaagcattgt
    10801 taacaggatt atttgtacaa gataatgtga ataaagatgc cgtcacagat agattggctt
    10861 cagtggagac tgatatgcct ctaacattga gacagcatag aataagtgcg acatcatcat
    10921 cggaagagag tagtaacaaa ggtcaaagac agttgactgt atcgACGCGT atgGTGCCTT
    10981 TGTATGGTTT TACTTCGATT TGTGGAAGAA GACCTGAGAT GGAAGcTGCT GTTTCGACTA
    11041 TACCAAGATT CCTTCAATCT TCCTCTGGTT CGATGTTAGA TGGTCGGTTT GATCCTCAAT
    11101 CCGCCGCTCA TTTCTTCGGT GTTTACGACG GCCATGGCGG TTCTCAGGTA GCGAACTATT
    11161 GTAGAGAGAG GATGCATTTG GCTTTGGCGG AGGAGATAGC TAAGGAGAAA CCGATGCTCT
    11221 GCGATGGTGA TACGTGGCTG GAGAAGTGGA AGAAAGCTCT TTTCAACTCG TTCCTGAGAG
    11281 TTGACTCGGA GATTGAGTCA GTTGCGCCGG AGACaGTTGG GTCAACGTCG GTGGTTGCCG
    11341 TTGTTTTCCC GTCACACATC TTCGTCGCTA ACTGCGGTGA CTCTAGAGCC GTTCTTTGCC
    11401 GCGGCAAAAC TGCACTTCCA TTATCCGTTG ACCATAAACC GGATAGAGAA GATGAAGCTG
    11461 CGAGGATTGA AGCCGCAGGA GGGAAAGTGA TTCAGTGGAA TGGAGCTCGT GTTTTCGGTG
    11521 TTCTCGCCAT GTCGAGATCC ATTGGCGATA GATACTTGAA ACCATCCATC ATTCCTGATC
    11581 CGGAAGTGAC GGCTGTGAAG AGAGTAAAAG AAGATGATTG TCTGATTTTG GCGAGTGACG
    11641 GGGTTTGGGA TGTAATGACG GATGAAGAAG CGTGTGAGAT GGCAAGGAAG CGGATTCTCT
    11701 TGTGGCACAA GAAAAACGCG GTGGCTGGGG ATGCATCGTT GCTCGCGGAT GAGCGGAGAA
    11761 AGGAAGGGAA AGATCCTGCG GCGATGTCCG CGGCTGAGTA TTTGTCAAAG CTGGCGATAC
    11821 AGAGAGGAAG CAAAGACAAC ATAAGTGTGG TGGTGGTTGA TTTGAAGGAT TACAAGGACG
    11881 ATGACGATAA Gggatcctaa actagagatc tatgtgagga tcctaactcg agatcgagct
    11941 gccaaaacgg ggtaggggag gcgcttttcc caaggcagtc tggagcatgc gctttagcag
    12001 ccccgctggg cacttggcgc tacacaagtg gcctctggcc tcgcacacat tccacatcca
    12061 ccggtaggcg ccaaccggct ccgttctttg gtggcccctt cgcgccacct tctactcctc
    12121 ccctagtcag gaagttcccc cccgccccgc agctcgcgtc gtgcaggacg tgacaaatgg
    12181 aagtagcatg tctcactagt ctcgtgcaga tggacagcac cgctgagcaa tggaagcggg
    12241 taggcctttg gggcagcggc caatagcagc tttgctcctt cgctttctgg gctcagaggc
    12301 tgggaagggg tgggtccggg ggcgggctca ggggcgggct caggggcggg gcgggcgccc
    12361 gaaggtcctc cggaggcccg gcattctgca cgcttcaaaa gcgcacgtct gccgcgctgt
    12421 tctcctcttc ctcatctccg ggcctttcgg ccactatggt gagcaagggc gaggaggata
    12481 acatggccat catcaaggag ttcatgcgct tcaaggtgca catggagggc tccgtgaacg
    12541 gccacgagtt cgagatcgag ggcgagggcg agggccgccc ctacgagggc acccagaccg
    12601 ccaagctgaa ggtgaccaag ggtggccccc tgcccttcgc ctgggacatc ctgtcccctc
    12661 agttcatgta cggctccaag gcctacgtga agcaccccgc cgacatcccc gactacttga
    12721 agctgtcctt ccccgagggc ttcaagtggg agcgcgtgat gaacttcgag gacggcggcg
    12781 tggtgaccgt gacccaggac tcctccctgc aggacggcga gttcatctac aaggtgaagc
    12841 tgcgcggcac caacttcccc tccgacggcc ccgtaatgca gaagaagacc atgggctggg
    12901 aggcctcctc cgagcggatg taccccgagg acggcgccct gaagggcgag atcaagcaga
    12961 ggctgaagct gaaggacggc ggccactacg acgctgaggt caagaccacc tacaaggcca
    13021 agaagcccgt gcagctgccc ggcgcctaca acgtcaacat caagttggac atcacctccc
    13081 acaacgagga ctacaccatc gtggaacagt acgaacgcgc cgagggccgc cactccaccg
    13141 gcggcatgga cgagctgtac aagggatccT AAGCTGagca
//
