# Supplementary material for: Small molecule and cell contact-inducible systems for controlling expression and differentiation in stem cells
Source: bioRxiv preprint, doi:10.1101/2024.03.12.584464, version 1 (2024-03-12)
Supplement: Supplemental DNA Sequences [file 584464_file02.zip › pss058-ef1a-vp64-ns3-gal4_dbd-ppgk-mcherry.gb]

LOCUS       pSS058_-_Ef1a--VP64-NS 12532 bp ds-DNA     circular     08-JUN-2022
DEFINITION  .
FEATURES             Location/Qualifiers
     misc_feature    53..644
                     /label="WPRE"
                     /ApEinfo_revcolor="#dc143c"
                     /ApEinfo_fwdcolor="#dc143c"
     promoter        complement(1010..1028)
                     /label="SP6 promoter"
                     /ApEinfo_revcolor="#85dae9"
                     /ApEinfo_fwdcolor="#85dae9"
     misc_feature    1816..1920
                     /label="AmpR Promoter"
                     /ApEinfo_revcolor="#d59687"
                     /ApEinfo_fwdcolor="#d59687"
     Antibiotic R... 2119..2777
                     /label="AmpR"
                     /ApEinfo_revcolor="#ffef86"
                     /ApEinfo_fwdcolor="#ffef86"
     rep_origin      2876..3558
                     /label="ColE1 origin"
                     /ApEinfo_revcolor="#9eafd2"
                     /ApEinfo_fwdcolor="#9eafd2"
     promoter        3799..4115
                     /label="SV40 promoter"
                     /ApEinfo_revcolor="#84b0dc"
                     /ApEinfo_fwdcolor="#84b0dc"
     promoter        3919..4115
                     /label="SV40 early promoter"
                     /ApEinfo_revcolor="#84b0dc"
                     /ApEinfo_fwdcolor="#84b0dc"
     polyA_signal    complement(5828..6019)
                     /label="SV40 late polyA"
                     /ApEinfo_revcolor="#d59687"
                     /ApEinfo_fwdcolor="#d59687"
     LTR             6191..6824
                     /label="3' LTR"
                     /ApEinfo_revcolor="#f8d3a9"
                     /ApEinfo_fwdcolor="#f8d3a9"
     misc_feature    6871..6996
                     /label="HIV-1 Psi"
                     /ApEinfo_revcolor="#f8d3a9"
                     /ApEinfo_fwdcolor="#f8d3a9"
     misc_feature    6871..6996
                     /label="HIV-1 Ψ"
                     /ApEinfo_revcolor="#f8d3a9"
                     /ApEinfo_fwdcolor="#f8d3a9"
     misc_feature    7493..7726
                     /label="RRE"
                     /ApEinfo_revcolor="#f8d3a9"
                     /ApEinfo_fwdcolor="#f8d3a9"
     misc_feature    8214..8393
                     /label="cPPT"
                     /ApEinfo_revcolor="#dc143c"
                     /ApEinfo_fwdcolor="#dc143c"
     misc_feature    8240..8357
                     /label="cPPT/CTS"
                     /ApEinfo_revcolor="#f8d3a9"
                     /ApEinfo_fwdcolor="#f8d3a9"
     misc_feature    8451..9412
                     /label="EF1Alpha"
                     /ApEinfo_revcolor="#85dae9"
                     /ApEinfo_fwdcolor="#85dae9"
     misc_feature    9414..9568
                     /label="EF1Alpha"
                     /ApEinfo_revcolor="#85dae9"
                     /ApEinfo_fwdcolor="#85dae9"
     misc_feature    9636..9785
                     /label="VP64"
                     /ApEinfo_revcolor="#d59687"
                     /ApEinfo_fwdcolor="#d59687"
     misc_feature    9942..9956
                     /label="NS3 cutsite"
                     /ApEinfo_revcolor="#75c6a9"
                     /ApEinfo_fwdcolor="#75c6a9"
     misc_feature    10710..10727
                     /label="NS3 cut site"
                     /ApEinfo_revcolor="#b1ff67"
                     /ApEinfo_fwdcolor="#b1ff67"
     misc_feature    11253..11289
                     /label="Spacer v1"
                     /ApEinfo_revcolor="#78800e"
                     /ApEinfo_fwdcolor="#78800e"
     misc_feature    11302..11807
                     /label="pPGK(TTK)"
                     /ApEinfo_revcolor="#75c6a9"
                     /ApEinfo_fwdcolor="#75c6a9"
     misc_feature    11808..12515
                     /label="mCherry"
                     /ApEinfo_revcolor="#f49ac2"
                     /ApEinfo_fwdcolor="#f49ac2"
     Binding Site    12125..12141
                     /label="Gal4p-Binding Site"
                     /ApEinfo_revcolor="#f58a5e"
                     /ApEinfo_fwdcolor="#f58a5e"
     Binding Site    complement(12125..12141)
                     /label="Gal4p-Binding Site"
                     /ApEinfo_revcolor="#f58a5e"
                     /ApEinfo_fwdcolor="#f58a5e"
ORIGIN
        1 tgcaggcatg caagcttgtg caggcatgca agcttgatat caagcttatc gataatcaac
       61 ctctggatta caaaatttgt gaaagattga ctggtattct taactatgtt gctcctttta
      121 cgctatgtgg atacgctgct ttaatgcctt tgtatcatgc tattgcttcc cgtatggctt
      181 tcattttctc ctccttgtat aaatcctggt tgctgtctct ttatgaggag ttgtggcccg
      241 ttgtcaggca acgtggcgtg gtgtgcactg tgtttgctga cgcaaccccc actggttggg
      301 gcattgccac cacctgtcag ctcctttccg ggactttcgc tttccccctc cctattgcca
      361 cggcggaact catcgccgcc tgccttgccc gctgctggac aggggctcgg ctgttgggca
      421 ctgacaattc cgtggtgttg tcggggaaat catcgtcctt tccttggctg ctcgcctgtg
      481 ttgccacctg gattctgcgc gggacgtcct tctgctacgt cccttcggcc ctcaatccag
      541 cggaccttcc ttcccgcggc ctgctgccgg ctctgcggcc tcttccgcgt cttcgccttc
      601 gccctcagac gagtcggatc tccctttggg ccgcctcccc gcatAATTAC CGTCGACCTC
      661 GAGGGAATTA ATTCGAGCTC GGTACCTTTA AGACCAATGA CTTACAAGGC AGCTGTAGAT
      721 CTTAGCCACT TTTTAAAAGA AAAGGGGGGA CTGGAAGGGC TAATTCACTC CCAACGAAGA
      781 CAAGATCTGC TTTTTGCTTG TACTGGGTCT CTCTGGTTAG ACCAGATCTG AGCCTGGGAG
      841 CTCTCTGGCT AACTAGGGAA CCCACTGCTT AAGCCTCAAT AAAGCTTGCC TTGAGTGCTT
      901 CAAGTAGTGT GTGCCCGTCT GTTGTGTGAC TCTGGTAACT AGAGATCCCT CAGACCCTTT
      961 TAGTCAGTGT GGAAAATCTC TAGCAGCATC TAGAATTAAT TCCGTGTATT CTATAGTGTC
     1021 ACCTAAATCG TATGTGTATG ATACATAAGG TTATGTATTA ATTGTAGCCG CGTTCTAACG
     1081 ACAATATGTA CAAGCCTAAT TGTGTAGCAT CTGGCTTACT GAAGCAGACC CTATCATCTC
     1141 TCTCGTAAAC TGCCGTCAGA GTCGGTTTGG TTGGACGAAC CTTCTGAGTT TCTGGTAACG
     1201 CCGTCCCGCA CCCGGAAATG GTCAGCGAAC CAATCAGCAG GGTCATCGCT AGCCAGATCC
     1261 TCTACGCCGG ACGCATCGTG GCCGGCATCA CCGGCGCCAC AGGTGCGGTT GCTGGCGCCT
     1321 ATATCGCCGA CATCACCGAT GGGGAAGATC GGGCTCGCCA CTTCGGGCTC ATGAGCGCTT
     1381 GTTTCGGCGT GGGTATGGTG GCAGGCCCCG TGGCCGGGGG ACTGTTGGGC GCCATCTCCT
     1441 TGCATGCACC ATTCCTTGCG GCGGCGGTGC TCAACGGCCT CAACCTACTA CTGGGCTGCT
     1501 TCCTAATGCA GGAGTCGCAT AAGGGAGAGC GTCGAATGGT GCACTCTCAG TACAATCTGC
     1561 TCTGATGCCG CATAGTTAAG CCAGCCCCGA CACCCGCCAA CACCCGCTGA CGCGCCCTGA
     1621 CGGGCTTGTC TGCTCCCGGC ATCCGCTTAC AGACAAGCTG TGACCGTCTC CGGGAGCTGC
     1681 ATGTGTCAGA GGTTTTCACC GTCATCACCG AAACGCGCGA GACGAAAGGG CCTCGTGATA
     1741 CGCCTATTTT TATAGGTTAA TGTCATGATA ATAATGGTTT CTTAGACGTC AGGTGGCACT
     1801 TTTCGGGGAA ATGTGCGCGG AACCCCTATT TGTTTATTTT TCTAAATACA TTCAAATATG
     1861 TATCCGCTCA TGAGACAATA ACCCTGATAA ATGCTTCAAT AATATTGAAA AAGGAAGAGT
     1921 ATGAGTATTC AACATTTCCG TGTCGCCCTT ATTCCCTTTT TTGCGGCATT TTGCCTTCCT
     1981 GTTTTTGCTC ACCCAGAAAC GCTGGTGAAA GTAAAAGATG CTGAAGATCA GTTGGGTGCA
     2041 CGAGTGGGTT ACATCGAACT GGATCTCAAC AGCGGTAAGA TCCTTGAGAG TTTTCGCCCC
     2101 GAAGAACGTT TTCCAATGAT GAGCACTTTT AAAGTTCTGC TATGTGGCGC GGTATTATCC
     2161 CGTATTGACG CCGGGCAAGA GCAACTCGGT CGCCGCATAC ACTATTCTCA GAATGACTTG
     2221 GTTGAGTACT CACCAGTCAC AGAAAAGCAT CTTACGGATG GCATGACAGT AAGAGAATTA
     2281 TGCAGTGCTG CCATAACCAT GAGTGATAAC ACTGCGGCCA ACTTACTTCT GACAACGATC
     2341 GGAGGACCGA AGGAGCTAAC CGCTTTTTTG CACAACATGG GGGATCATGT AACTCGCCTT
     2401 GATCGTTGGG AACCGGAGCT GAATGAAGCC ATACCAAACG ACGAGCGTGA CACCACGATG
     2461 CCTGTAGCAA TGGCAACAAC GTTGCGCAAA CTATTAACTG GCGAACTACT TACTCTAGCT
     2521 TCCCGGCAAC AATTAATAGA CTGGATGGAG GCGGATAAAG TTGCAGGACC ACTTCTGCGC
     2581 TCGGCCCTTC CGGCTGGCTG GTTTATTGCT GATAAATCTG GAGCCGGTGA GCGTGGGTCT
     2641 CGCGGTATCA TTGCAGCACT GGGGCCAGAT GGTAAGCCCT CCCGTATCGT AGTTATCTAC
     2701 ACGACGGGGA GTCAGGCAAC TATGGATGAA CGAAATAGAC AGATCGCTGA GATAGGTGCC
     2761 TCACTGATTA AGCATTGGTA ACTGTCAGAC CAAGTTTACT CATATATACT TTAGATTGAT
     2821 TTAAAACTTC ATTTTTAATT TAAAAGGATC TAGGTGAAGA TCCTTTTTGA TAATCTCATG
     2881 ACCAAAATCC CTTAACGTGA GTTTTCGTTC CACTGAGCGT CAGACCCCGT AGAAAAGATC
     2941 AAAGGATCTT CTTGAGATCC TTTTTTTCTG CGCGTAATCT GCTGCTTGCA AACAAAAAAA
     3001 CCACCGCTAC CAGCGGTGGT TTGTTTGCCG GATCAAGAGC TACCAACTCT TTTTCCGAAG
     3061 GTAACTGGCT TCAGCAGAGC GCAGATACCA AATACTGTTC TTCTAGTGTA GCCGTAGTTA
     3121 GGCCACCACT TCAAGAACTC TGTAGCACCG CCTACATACC TCGCTCTGCT AATCCTGTTA
     3181 CCAGTGGCTG CTGCCAGTGG CGATAAGTCG TGTCTTACCG GGTTGGACTC AAGACGATAG
     3241 TTACCGGATA AGGCGCAGCG GTCGGGCTGA ACGGGGGGTT CGTGCACACA GCCCAGCTTG
     3301 GAGCGAACGA CCTACACCGA ACTGAGATAC CTACAGCGTG AGCTATGAGA AAGCGCCACG
     3361 CTTCCCGAAG GGAGAAAGGC GGACAGGTAT CCGGTAAGCG GCAGGGTCGG AACAGGAGAG
     3421 CGCACGAGGG AGCTTCCAGG GGGAAACGCC TGGTATCTTT ATAGTCCTGT CGGGTTTCGC
     3481 CACCTCTGAC TTGAGCGTCG ATTTTTGTGA TGCTCGTCAG GGGGGCGGAG CCTATGGAAA
     3541 AACGCCAGCA ACGCGGCCTT TTTACGGTTC CTGGCCTTTT GCTGGCCTTT TGCTCACATG
     3601 TTCTTTCCTG CGTTATCCCC TGATTCTGTG GATAACCGTA TTACCGCCTT TGAGTGAGCT
     3661 GATACCGCTC GCCGCAGCCG AACGACCGAG CGCAGCGAGT CAGTGAGCGA GGAAGCGGAA
     3721 GAGCGCCCAA TACGCAAACC GCCTCTCCCC GCGCGTTGGC CGATTCATTA ATGcagctgt
     3781 ggaatgtgtg tcagttaggg tgtggaaagt ccccaggctc cccagcaggc agaagtatgc
     3841 aaagcatgca tctcaattag tcagcaacca ggtgtggaaa gtccccaggc tccccagcag
     3901 gcagaagtat gcaaagcatg catctcaatt agtcagcaac catagtcccg cccctaactc
     3961 cgcccatccc gcccctaact ccgcccagtt ccgcccattc tccgccccat ggctgactaa
     4021 ttttttttat ttatgcagag gccgaggccg cctcggcctc tgagctattc cagaagtagt
     4081 gaggaggctt ttttggaggc CTAGGCTTTT GCAAAAAGCT TGGACACAAG ACAGGCTTGC
     4141 GAGATATGTT TGAGAATACC ACTTTATCCC GCGTCAGGGA GAGGCAGTGC GTAAAAAGAC
     4201 GCGGACTCAT GTGAAATACT GGTTTTTAGT GCGCCAGATC TCTATAATCT CGCGCAACCT
     4261 ATTTTCCCCT CGAACACTTT TTAAGCCGTA GATAAACAGG CTGGGACACT TCACATGAGC
     4321 GAAAAATACA TCGTCACCTG GGACATGTTG CAGATCCATG CACGTAAACT CGCAAGCCGA
     4381 CTGATGCCTT CTGAACAATG GAAAGGCATT ATTGCCGTAA GCCGTGGCGG TCTGTACCGG
     4441 GTGCGTTACT GGCGCGTGAA CTGGGTATTC GTCATGTCGA TACCGTTTGT ATTTCCAGCT
     4501 ACGATCACGA CAACCAGCGC GAGCTTAAAG TGCTGAAACG CGCAGAAGGC GATGGCGAAG
     4561 GCTTCATCGT TATTGATGAC CTGGTGGATA CCGGTGGTAC TGCGGTTGCG ATTCGTGAAA
     4621 TGTATCCAAA AGCGCACTTT GTCACCATCT TCGCAAAACC GGCTGGTCGT CCGCTGGTTG
     4681 ATGACTATGT TGTTGATATC CCGCAAGATA CCTGGATTGA ACAGCCGTGG GATATGGGCG
     4741 TCGTATTCGT CCCGCCAATC TCCGGTCGCT AATCTTTTCA ACGCCTGGCA CTGCCGGGCG
     4801 TTGTTCTTTT TAACTTCAGG CGGGTTACAA TAGTTTCCAG TAAGTATTCT GGAGGCTGCA
     4861 TCCATGACAC AGGCAAACCT GAGCGAAACC CTGTTCAAAC CCCGCTTTAA ACATCCTGAA
     4921 ACCTCGACGC TAGTCCGCCG CTTTAATCAC GGCGCACAAC CGCCTGTGCA GTCGGCCCTT
     4981 GATGGTAAAA CCATCCCTCA CTGGTATCGC ATGATTAACC GTCTGATGTG GATCTGGCGC
     5041 GGCATTGACC CACGCGAAAT CCTCGACGTC CAGGCACGTA TTGTGATGAG CGATGCCGAA
     5101 CGTACCGACG ATGATTTATA CGATACGGTG ATTGGCTACC GTGGCGGCAA CTGGATTTAT
     5161 GAGTGGGCCC CGGATCTTTG TGAAGGAACC TTACTTCTGT GGTGTGACAT AATTGGACAA
     5221 ACTACCTACA GAGATTTAAA GCTCTAAGGT AAATATAAAA TTTTTAAGTG TATAATGTGT
     5281 TAAACTACTG ATTCTAATTG TTTGTGTATT TTAGATTCCA ACCTATGGAA CTGATGAATG
     5341 GGAGCAGTGG TGGAATGCCT TTAATGAGGA AAACCTGTTT TGCTCAGAAG AAATGCCATC
     5401 TAGTGATGAT GAGGCTACTG CTGACTCTCA ACATTCTACT CCTCCAAAAA AGAAGAGAAA
     5461 GGTAGAAGAC CCCAAGGACT TTCCTTCAGA ATTGCTAAGT TTTTTGAGTC ATGCTGTGTT
     5521 TAGTAATAGA ACTCTTGCTT GCTTTGCTAT TTACACCACA AAGGAAAAAG CTGCACTGCT
     5581 ATACAAGAAA ATTATGGAAA AATATTCTGT AACCTTTATA AGTAGGCATA ACAGTTATAA
     5641 TCATAACATA CTGTTTTTTC TTACTCCACA CAGGCATAGA GTGTCTGCTA TTAATAACTA
     5701 TGCTCAAAAA TTGTGTACCT TTAGCTTTTT AATTTGTAAA GGGGTTAATA AGGAATATTT
     5761 GATGTATAGT GCCTTGACTA GAGATCATAA TCAGccatac cacatttgta gagGTTTTAC
     5821 TTGCTTTaaa aaacctccca cacctccccc tgaacctgaa acataaaatg aatgcaattg
     5881 ttgttgttaa cttgtttatt gcagcttata atggttacaa ataaagcaat agcatcacaa
     5941 atttcacaaa taaagcattt ttttcactgc attctagttg tggtttgtcc aaactcatca
     6001 atgtatctta tcatgtctgG ATCAACTGGA TAACTCAAGC TAACCAAAAT CATCCCAAAC
     6061 TTCCCACCCC ATACCCTATT ACCACTGCCA ATTACCTGTG GTTTCATTTA CTCTAAACCT
     6121 GTGATTCCTC TGAATTATTT TCATTTTAAA GAAATTGTAT TTGTTAAATA TGTACTACAA
     6181 ACTTAGTAGT tggaagggct aattcactcc caaagaagac aagatatcct tgatctgtgg
     6241 atctaccaca cacaaggcta cttccctgat tagcagaact acacaccagg gccaggggtc
     6301 agatatccac tgacctttgg atggtgctac aagctagtac cagttgagcc agataaggta
     6361 gaagaggcca ataaaggaga gaacaccagc ttgttacacc ctgtgagcct gcatgggatg
     6421 gatgacccgg agagagaagt gttagagtgg aggtttgaca gccgcctagc atttcatcac
     6481 gtggcccgag agctgcatcc ggagtacttc aagaactgct gatatcgagc ttgctacaag
     6541 ggactttccg ctggggactt tccagggagg cgtggcctgg gcgggactgg ggagtggcga
     6601 gccctcagat cctgcatata agcagctgct ttttgcctgt actgggtctc tctggttaga
     6661 ccagatctga gcctgggagc tctctggcta actagggaac ccactgctta agcctcaata
     6721 aagcttgcct tgagtgcttc aagtagtgtg tgcccgtctg ttgtgtgact ctggtaacta
     6781 gagatccctc agaccctttt agtcagtgtg gaaaatctct agcaGTGGCG CCCGAACAGG
     6841 GACTTGAAAG CGAAAGGGAA ACCAGAGGAG CTCTcTCGAC GCAGGACTCG GCTTGCTGAA
     6901 GCGCGCACGG CAAGAGGCGA GGGGCGGCGA CTGGTGAGTA CGCCAAAAAT TTTGACTAGC
     6961 GGAGGCTAGA AGGAGAGAGA TGGGTGCGAG AGCGTCAGTA TTAAGCGGGG GAGAATTAGA
     7021 TCGcgATGGG AAAAAATTCG GTTAAGGCCA GGGGGAAAGA AAAAATATAA ATTAAAACAT
     7081 ATAGTATGGG CAAGCAGGGA GCTAGAACGA TTCGCAGTTA ATCCTGGCCT GTTAGAAACA
     7141 TCAGAAGGCT GTAGACAAAT ACTGGGACAG CTACAACCAT CCCTTCAGAC AGGATCAGAA
     7201 GAACTTAGAT CATTATATAA TACAGTAGCA ACCCTCTATT GTGTGCATCA AAGGATAGAG
     7261 ATAAAAGACA CCAAGGAAGC TTTAGACAAG ATAGAGGAAG AGCAAAACAA AAGTAAGACC
     7321 ACCGCACAGC AAGCGGCCGG CCGCTGATCT TCAGACCTGG AGGAGGAGAT ATGAGGGACA
     7381 ATTGGAGAAG TGAATTATAT AAATATAAAG TAGTAAAAAT TGAACCATTA GGAGTAGCAC
     7441 CCACCAAGGC AAAGAGAAGA GTGGTGCAGA GAGAAAAAAG AGCAGTGGGA ATAGGAGCTT
     7501 TGTTCCTTGG GTTCTTGGGA GCAGCAGGAA GCACTATGGG CGCAGCGTCA ATGACGCTGA
     7561 CGGTACAGGC CAGACAATTA TTGTCTGGTA TAGTGCAGCA GCAGAACAAT TTGCTGAGGG
     7621 CTATTGAGGC GCAACAGCAT CTGTTGCAAC TCACAGTCTG GGGCATCAAG CAGCTCCAGG
     7681 CAAGAATCCT GGCTGTGGAA AGATACCTAA AGGATCAACA GCTCCTGGGG ATTTGGGGTT
     7741 GCTCTGGAAA ACTCATTTGC ACCACTGCTG TGCCTTGGAA TGCTAGTTGG AGTAATAAAT
     7801 CTCTGGAACA GATTTGGAAT CACACGACCT GGATGGAGTG GGACAGAGAA ATTAACAATT
     7861 ACACAAGCTT AATACACTCC TTAATTGAAG AATCGCAAAA CCAGCAAGAA AAGAATGAAC
     7921 AAGAATTATT GGAATTAGAT AAATGGGCAA GTTTGTGGAA TTGGTTTAAC ATAACAAATT
     7981 GGCTGTGGTA TATAAAATTA TTCATAATGA TAGTAGGAGG CTTGGTAGGT TTAAGAATAG
     8041 TTTTTGCTGT ACTTTCTATA GTGAATAGAG TTAGGCAGGG ATATTCACCA TTATCGTTTC
     8101 AGACCCACCT CCCAACCCCG AGGGGACCCG ACAGGCCCGA AGGAATAGAA GAAGAAGGTG
     8161 GAGAGAGAGA CAGAGACAGA TCCATTCGAT TAGTGAACGG ATCTCGACGG TATcgccaaa
     8221 tggcagtatt catccacaat tttaaaagaa aaggggggat tggggggtac agtgcagggg
     8281 aaagaatagt agacataata gcaacagaca tacaaactaa agaattacaa aaacaaatta
     8341 caaaaattca aaattttcgg gtttattaca gggacagcag agatccagtt tggATCGATA
     8401 AGCTTGATAT CGaattctca cgcgTATCGa attctcacgc gtctgaaacg GTGCCCGTCA
     8461 GTGGGCAGAG CGCACATCGC CCACAGTCCC CGAGAAGTTG GGGGGAGGGG TCGGCAATTG
     8521 AACCGGTGCC TAGAGAAGGT GGCGCGGGGT AAACTGGGAA AGTGATGTCG TGTACTGGCT
     8581 CCGCCTTTTT CCCGAGGGTG GGGGAGAACC GTATATAAGT GCAGTAGTCG CCGTGAACGT
     8641 TCTTTTTCGC AACGGGTTTG CCGCCAGAAC ACAGGTAAGT GCCGTGTGTG GTTCCCGCGG
     8701 GCCTGGCCTC TTTACGGGTT ATGGCCCTTG CGTGCCTTGA ATTACTTCCA CCTGGCTGCA
     8761 GTACGTGATT CTTGATCCCG AGCTTCGGGT TGGAAGTGGG TGGGAGAGTT CGAGGCCTTG
     8821 CGCTTAAGGA GCCCCTTCGC CTCGTGCTTG AGTTGAGGCC TGGCCTGGGC GCTGGGGCCG
     8881 CCGCGTGCGA ATCTGGTGGC ACCTTCGCGC CTGTCTCGCT GCTTTCGATA AGTCTCTAGC
     8941 CATTTAAAAT TTTTGATGAC CTGCTGCGAC GCTTTTTTTC TGGCAAGATA GTCTTGTAAA
     9001 TGCGGGCCAA GATCTGCACA CTGGTATTTC GGTTTTTGGG GCCGCGGGCG GCGACGGGGC
     9061 CCGTGCGTCC CAGCGCACAT GTTCGGCGAG GCGGGGCCTG CGAGCGCGGC CACCGAGAAT
     9121 CGGACGGGGG TAGTCTCAAG CTGGCCGGCC TGCTCTGGTG CCTGGCCTCG CGCCGCCGTG
     9181 TATCGCCCCG CCCTGGGCGG CAAGGCTGGC CCGGTCGGCA CCAGTTGCGT GAGCGGAAAG
     9241 ATGGCCGCTT CCCGGCCCTG CTGCAGGGAG CTCAAAATGG AGGACGCGGC GCTCGGGAGA
     9301 GCGGGCGGGT GAGTCACCCA CACAAAGGAA AAGGGCCTTT CCGTCCTCAG CCGTCGCTTC
     9361 ATGTGACTCC ACGGAGTACC GGGCGCCGTC CAGGCACCTC GATTAGTTCT CGcGCTTTTG
     9421 GAGTACGTCG TCTTTAGGTT GGGGGGAGGG GTTTTATGCG ATGGAGTTTC CCCACACTGA
     9481 GTGGGTGGAG ACTGAAGTTA GGCCAGCTTG GCACTTGATG TAATTCTCCT TGGAATTTGC
     9541 CCTTTTTGAG TTTGGATCTT GGTTCATTCT CAAGCCTCAG ACAGTGGTTC AAAGTTTTTT
     9601 TCTTCCATTT CAGGTGTCGT GAgCTAGCCA CTATGgatgc cctggacgac ttcgacctgg
     9661 atatgctggg cagcgacgcc ctggatgatt ttgatctgga catgctggga tctgacgctc
     9721 tggacgattt cgatctcgac atgttgggat cagatgcact ggatgacttt gacctggaca
     9781 tgctcacctg cagggactac aaagaccatg acggtgatta taaagatcat gacatcgatt
     9841 acaaggatga cgatgacaag atggccccca agaaaaagag gaaggtgggc attcacgggg
     9901 tgccgggtgg actcgaggga ggcggtggaa gcggcggtac cgaggacgtg gtgtgctgcc
     9961 actcaatcta cggcaagaag aagggtgata tcgacaccta ccgatacata ggctcttccg
    10021 ggacaggctg cgtggtcata gtgggcagga tcgtcttgtc cggatccggc actagtgcgc
    10081 ccatcacggc gtacgcccag cagacgagag gcctcctagg gtgtataatc accagcctga
    10141 ctggccggga caaaaaccaa gtggagggtg aggtccagat cgtgtcaact gctacccaaa
    10201 ccttcctggc aacgtgcatc aatggggtat gctgggcagt ctaccacggg gccggaacga
    10261 ggaccatcgc atcacccaag ggtcctgtca tccagatgta taccaatgtg gaccaagacc
    10321 ttgtgggctg gcccgctcct caaggttccc gctcattgac accctgtacc tgcggctcct
    10381 cggaccttta cctggtcacg aggcacgccg atgtcattcc cgtgcgccgg cgaggtgata
    10441 gcaggggtag cctgctttcg ccccggccca tttcctactt gaaaggctcc tcggggggtc
    10501 cgctgttgtg ccccgcggga cacgccgtgg gcctattcag ggccgcggtg tgcacccgtg
    10561 gagtggctaa agcggtggac tttatccctg tggagaacct agagacaacc atgagatccc
    10621 cggtgttcac ggacaactcc tctccaccag cagtcaccct gacgcaccca atcaccaaaa
    10681 tcgataggga ggttctctac caggagttcg atgagatgga agagtgctct cagcactatc
    10741 cctacgatgt gcccgattac gctggaggcg gtggaagcgg cggtaccggt tctaagctac
    10801 tgtcttctat cgaacaagca tgcgatattt gccgacttaa aaagctcaag tgctccaaag
    10861 aaaaaccgaa gtgcgccaag tgtctgaaga acaactggga gtgtcgctac tctcccaaaa
    10921 ccaaaagatc tccgctgact agggcacatc tgacagaagt ggaatcaagg ctagaaagac
    10981 tggaacagct atttctactg atttttcctc gagaagacct tgacatgatt ttgaaaatgg
    11041 attctttaca ggatataaaa gcattgttaa caggattatt tgtacaagat aatgtgaata
    11101 aagatgccgt cacagataga ttggcttcag tggagactga tatgcctcta acattgagac
    11161 agcatagaat aagtgcgaca tcatcatcgg aagagagtag taacaaaggt caaagacagt
    11221 tgactgtatc gattgactcg gcaggatcct aaactagaga tctatgtgag gatcctaact
    11281 cgagatcgag ctgccaaaac ggggtagggg aggcgctttt cccaaggcag tctggagcat
    11341 gcgctttagc agccccgctg ggcacttggc gctacacaag tggcctctgg cctcgcacac
    11401 attccacatc caccggtagg cgccaaccgg ctccgttctt tggtggcccc ttcgcgccac
    11461 cttctactcc tcccctagtc aggaagttcc cccccgcccc gcagctcgcg tcgtgcagga
    11521 cgtgacaaat ggaagtagca tgtctcacta gtctcgtgca gatggacagc accgctgagc
    11581 aatggaagcg ggtaggcctt tggggcagcg gccaatagca gctttgctcc ttcgctttct
    11641 gggctcagag gctgggaagg ggtgggtccg ggggcgggct caggggcggg ctcaggggcg
    11701 gggcgggcgc ccgaaggtcc tccggaggcc cggcattctg cacgcttcaa aagcgcacgt
    11761 ctgccgcgct gttctcctct tcctcatctc cgggcctttc ggccactatg gtgagcaagg
    11821 gcgaggagga taacatggcc atcatcaagg agttcatgcg cttcaaggtg cacatggagg
    11881 gctccgtgaa cggccacgag ttcgagatcg agggcgaggg cgagggccgc ccctacgagg
    11941 gcacccagac cgccaagctg aaggtgacca agggtggccc cctgcccttc gcctgggaca
    12001 tcctgtcccc tcagttcatg tacggctcca aggcctacgt gaagcacccc gccgacatcc
    12061 ccgactactt gaagctgtcc ttccccgagg gcttcaagtg ggagcgcgtg atgaacttcg
    12121 aggacggcgg cgtggtgacc gtgacccagg actcctccct gcaggacggc gagttcatct
    12181 acaaggtgaa gctgcgcggc accaacttcc cctccgacgg ccccgtaatg cagaagaaga
    12241 ccatgggctg ggaggcctcc tccgagcgga tgtaccccga ggacggcgcc ctgaagggcg
    12301 agatcaagca gaggctgaag ctgaaggacg gcggccacta cgacgctgag gtcaagacca
    12361 cctacaaggc caagaagccc gtgcagctgc ccggcgccta caacgtcaac atcaagttgg
    12421 acatcacctc ccacaacgag gactacacca tcgtggaaca gtacgaacgc gccgagggcc
    12481 gccactccac cggcggcatg gacgagctgt acaagggatc cTAAGCTGag ca
//
