# Supplementary material for: Small molecule and cell contact-inducible systems for controlling expression and differentiation in stem cells
Source: bioRxiv preprint, doi:10.1101/2024.03.12.584464, version 1 (2024-03-12)
Supplement: Supplemental DNA Sequences [file 584464_file02.zip › pzyw025-pdgfr-tmd-3b.gb]

LOCUS       pZYW025_PDGFR_TMD_(3b)  1818 bp ds-DNA     circular     12-MAR-2024
DEFINITION  .
FEATURES             Location/Qualifiers
     misc_feature    679..828
                     /label="PDGFR-TMD"
                     /ApEinfo_revcolor="#b7e6d7"
                     /ApEinfo_fwdcolor="#b7e6d7"
     CDS             679..828
                     /label="Translation 679-828"
                     /translation="NAVGQDTQEVIVVPHSLPFKVVVISAILALVVLTIISLIILIMLWQKKPR"
     misc_feature    complement(844..952)
                     /label="CamR Terminator"
                     /ApEinfo_revcolor="#84b0dc"
                     /ApEinfo_fwdcolor="#84b0dc"
     CDS             complement(953..1612)
                     /label="CamR"
                     /ApEinfo_revcolor="#0000ff"
                     /ApEinfo_fwdcolor="#0000ff"
     promoter        complement(1613..1717)
                     /label="CamR Promoter"
                     /ApEinfo_revcolor="#84b0dc"
                     /ApEinfo_fwdcolor="#84b0dc"
     rep_origin      1718..582
                     /label="ColE1 origin"
                     /ApEinfo_revcolor="#9eafd2"
                     /ApEinfo_fwdcolor="#9eafd2"
     None            1718..582
                     /label="Col E1 Origin"
                     /ApEinfo_revcolor="#b1ff67"
                     /ApEinfo_fwdcolor="#b1ff67"
ORIGIN
        1 atctgctgct tgcaaacaaa aaaaccaccg ctaccagcgg tggtttgttt gccggatcaa
       61 gagctaccaa ctctttttcc gaaggtaact ggcttcagca gagcgcagat accaaatact
      121 gttcttctag tgtagccgta gttaggccac cacttcaaga actctgtagc accgcctaca
      181 tacctcgctc tgctaatcct gttaccagtg gctgctgcca gtggcgataa gtcgtgtctt
      241 accgggttgg actcaagacg atagttaccg gataaggcgc agcggtcggg ctgaacgggg
      301 ggttcgtgca cacagcccag cttggagcga acgacctaca ccgaactgag atacctacag
      361 cgtgagctat gagaaagcgc cacgcttccc gaagggagaa aggcggacag gtatccggta
      421 agcggcaggg tcggaacagg agagcgcacg agggagcttc cagggggaaa cgcctggtat
      481 ctttatagtc ctgtcgggtt tcgccacctc tgacttgagc gtcgattttt gtgatgctcg
      541 tcaggggggc ggagcctatg gaaaaacgcc agcaacgcgg cctttttacg gttcctggcc
      601 ttttgctggc cttttgctca catgttcttt cctgcgttat cccctgattc tgtggataac
      661 cgtagTCGGT CTCATTCTaa tgctgtgggc caggacacgc aggaggtcat cgtggtgcca
      721 cactccttgc cctttaaggt ggtggtgatc tcagccatcc tggccctggt ggtgctcacc
      781 atcatctccc ttatcatcct catcatgctt tggcagaaga agccacgtGG ATCCTGAGAC
      841 Cagaccaata aaaaacgccc ggcggcaacc gagcgttctg aacaaatcca gatggagttc
      901 tgaggtcatt actggatcta tcaacaggag tccaagcgag ctcgatatca aattacgccc
      961 cgccctgcca ctcatcgcag tactgttgta attcattaag cattctgccg acatggaagc
     1021 catcacaaac ggcatgatga acctgaatcg ccagcggcat cagcaccttg tcgccttgcg
     1081 tataatattt gcccatggtg aaaacggggg cgaagaagtt gtccatattg gccacgttta
     1141 aatcaaaact ggtgaaactc acccagggat tggctgaaac gaaaaacata ttctcaataa
     1201 accctttagg gaaataggcc aggttttcac cgtaacacgc cacatcttgc gaatatatgt
     1261 gtagaaactg ccggaaatcg tcgtggtatt cactccagag cgatgaaaac gtttcagttt
     1321 gctcatggaa aacggtgtaa caagggtgaa cactatccca tatcaccagc tcaccgtctt
     1381 tcattgccat acgaaattcc ggatgagcat tcatcaggcg ggcaagaatg tgaataaagg
     1441 ccggataaaa cttgtgctta tttttcttta cggtctttaa aaaggccgta atatccagct
     1501 gaacggtctg gttataggta cattgagcaa ctgactgaaa tgcctcaaaa tgttctttac
     1561 gatgccattg ggatatatca acggtggtat atccagtgat ttttttctcc attttagctt
     1621 ccttagctcc tgaaaatctc gataactcaa aaaatacgcc cggtagtgat cttatttcat
     1681 tatggtgaaa gttggaacct cttacgtgcc cgatcaatca tgaccaaaat cccttaacgt
     1741 gagttttcgt tccactgagc gtcagacccc gtagaaaaga tcaaaggatc ttcttgagat
     1801 cctttttttc tgcgcgta
//
