# Supplementary material for: Small molecule and cell contact-inducible systems for controlling expression and differentiation in stem cells
Source: bioRxiv preprint, doi:10.1101/2024.03.12.584464, version 1 (2024-03-12)
Supplement: Supplemental DNA Sequences [file 584464_file02.zip › pzyw250-alfa-fibcon-3a.gb]

LOCUS       pZYW250_-_ALFA-Fibcon_( 2433 bp ds-DNA     circular     12-MAR-2024
DEFINITION  .
SOURCE      synthetic DNA construct
  ORGANISM  synthetic DNA construct
COMMENT     Imported using the Genbank importer. File name:
            pTwist+Chlor+High+Copy.gb synthetic circular DNA.
FEATURES             Location/Qualifiers
     misc_feature    22..84
                     /label="9G8_gBlock"
                     /ApEinfo_revcolor="#f8d3a9"
                     /ApEinfo_fwdcolor="#f8d3a9"
     misc_feature    22..84
                     /label="Signaling Sequence"
                     /ApEinfo_revcolor="#800080"
                     /ApEinfo_fwdcolor="#800080"
     CDS             22..398
                     /label="Translation 22-398"
                     /translation="MALPVTALLLPLALLLHAARPSRLEEELRRRLTEMLDAPTDLQVTNVTDTSITVSWTPPSATITGYRITYTPSNGPGEPKELTVPPSSTSVTITGLTPGVEYVVSVYALKDNQESPPLVGTQTTG"
     misc_feature    85..123
                     /label="ALFAtag"
                     /ApEinfo_revcolor="#339966"
                     /ApEinfo_fwdcolor="#339966"
     CDS             124..398
                     /label="Fibcon"
                     /ApEinfo_revcolor="#993366"
                     /ApEinfo_fwdcolor="#993366"
     source          421..2433
                     /label="source"
                     /ApEinfo_revcolor="#b7e6d7"
                     /ApEinfo_fwdcolor="#b7e6d7"
                     /note="organism: synthetic DNA construct mol_type: other DNA"
     misc_feature    421..441
                     /label="Uni_9 R"
                     /ApEinfo_revcolor="#b7e6d7"
                     /ApEinfo_fwdcolor="#b7e6d7"
     primer_bind     complement(477..493)
                     /label="M13 rev"
                     /ApEinfo_revcolor="#d6b295"
                     /ApEinfo_fwdcolor="#d6b295"
                     /note="note: common sequencing primer, one of multiple similar variants"
     rep_origin      complement(665..1253)
                     /label="ori"
                     /ApEinfo_revcolor="#9eafd2"
                     /ApEinfo_fwdcolor="#9eafd2"
                     /note="direction: LEFT note: high-copy-number ColE1/pMB1/pBR322/pUC origin of replication"
     terminator      1386..1480
                     /label="lambda t0 terminator"
                     /ApEinfo_revcolor="#9eafd2"
                     /ApEinfo_fwdcolor="#9eafd2"
                     /note="note: transcription terminator from phage lambda"
     CDS             complement(1501..2160)
                     /label="CmR"
                     /ApEinfo_revcolor="#b4abac"
                     /ApEinfo_fwdcolor="#b4abac"
                     /note="gene: cat product: chloramphenicol acetyltransferase note: confers resistance to chloramphenicol translation: MEKKITGYTTVDISQWHRKEHFEAFQSVAQCTYNQTVQLDITAFLKTVKKNKHKFYPAFIHILARLMNAHPEFRMAMKDGELVIWDSVHPCYTVFHEQTETFSSLWSEYHDDFRQFLHIYSQDVACYGENLAYFPKGFIENMFFVSANPWVSFTSFDLNVANMDNFFAPVFTMGKYYTQGDKVLMPLAIQVHHAVCDGFHVGRMLNELQQYCDEWQGGA"
     CDS             complement(1501..2160)
                     /ApEinfo_revcolor="#84b0dc"
                     /ApEinfo_fwdcolor="#84b0dc"
                     /translation="MEKKITGYTTVDISQWHRKEHFEAFQSVAQCTYNQTVQLDITAFLKTVKKNKHKFYPAFIHILARLMNAHPEFRMAMKDGELVIWDSVHPCYTVFHEQTETFSSLWSEYHDDFRQFLHIYSQDVACYGENLAYFPKGFIENMFFVSANPWVSFTSFDLNVANMDNFFAPVFTMGKYYTQGDKVLMPLAIQVHHAVCDGFHVGRMLNELQQYCDEWQGGA*"
     promoter        complement(2161..2263)
                     /label="cat promoter"
                     /ApEinfo_revcolor="#c6c9d1"
                     /ApEinfo_fwdcolor="#c6c9d1"
                     /note="note: promoter of the E. coli cat gene encoding chloramphenicol acetyltransferase"
     primer_bind     2365..2381
                     /label="M13 fwd"
                     /ApEinfo_revcolor="#faac61"
                     /ApEinfo_fwdcolor="#faac61"
                     /note="note: common sequencing primer, one of multiple similar variants"
     misc_feature    2412..2433
                     /label="Uni_9 F"
                     /ApEinfo_revcolor="#d6b295"
                     /ApEinfo_fwdcolor="#d6b295"
ORIGIN
        1 gcatCGTCTC atcGGTCTCa TATGGCCCTG CCAGTCACAG CTCTGTTGTT GCCCCTGGCT
       61 CTGTTGCTCC ATGCCGCGCG ACCCAGCCGA CTCGAGGAAG AACTGAGAAG GAGACTGACA
      121 GAAAtgctgg atgcgccgac cgatctgcag gtaaccaacg tgaccgatac cagcattacc
      181 gtgagctgga ccccgccgag cgcgaccatt accggctatc gcattaccta taccccgagc
      241 aacggcccgg gcgaaccgaa agaactgacc gtgccgccga gcagcaccag cgtgaccatt
      301 accggcctga ccccgggcgt ggaatatgtg gtgagcgtgt atgcgctgaa agataaccag
      361 gaaagcccgc cgctggtggg cacccagacc accggcggTT CTtGAGACCt GAGACGatgc
      421 aggctaggtg gaggctcagt gatgataagt ctgcgatggt ggatgcatgt gtcatggtca
      481 tagctgtttc ctgtgtgaaa ttgttatccg ctcagagggc acaatcctat tccgcgctat
      541 ccgacaatct ccaagacatt aggtggagtt cagttcggcg tatggcatat gtcgctggaa
      601 agaacatgtg agcaaaaggc cagcaaaagg ccaggaaccg taaaaaggcc gcgttgctgg
      661 cgtttttcca taggctccgc ccccctgacg agcatcacaa aaatcgacgc tcaagtcaga
      721 ggtggcgaaa cccgacagga ctataaagat accaggcgtt tccccctgga agctccctcg
      781 tgcgctctcc tgttccgacc ctgccgctta ccggatacct gtccgccttt ctcccttcgg
      841 gaagcgtggc gctttctcat agctcacgct gtaggtatct cagttcggtg taggtcgttc
      901 gctccaagct gggctgtgtg cacgaacccc ccgttcagcc cgaccgctgc gccttatccg
      961 gtaactatcg tcttgagtcc aacccggtaa gacacgactt atcgccactg gcagcagcca
     1021 ctggtaacag gattagcaga gcgaggtatg taggcggtgc tacagagttc ttgaagtggt
     1081 ggcctaacta cggctacact agaagaacag tatttggtat ctgcgctctg ctgaagccag
     1141 ttaccttcgg aaaaagagtt ggtagctctt gatccggcaa acaaaccacc gctggtagcg
     1201 gtggtttttt tgtttgcaag cagcagatta cgcgcagaaa aaaaggatct caagaagatc
     1261 ctttgatctt ttctacgggg tctgacgctc tattcaacaa agccgccgtc ccgtcaagtc
     1321 agcgtaaatg ggtagggggc ttcaaatcgt ccccccatac gatataagtt gttactagtg
     1381 cttggattct caccaataaa aaacgcccgg cggcaaccga gcgttctgaa caaatccaga
     1441 tggagttctg aggtcattac tggatctatc aacaggagtc caagcgagct cgatatcaaa
     1501 ttacgccccg ccctgccact catcgcagta ctgttgtaat tcattaagca ttctgccgac
     1561 atggaagcca tcacaaacgg catgatgaac ctgaatcgcc agcggcatca gcaccttgtc
     1621 gccttgcgta taatatttgc ccatggtgaa aacgggggcg aagaagttgt ccatattggc
     1681 cacgtttaaa tcaaaactgg tgaaactcac ccagggattg gctgagacga aaaacatatt
     1741 ctcaataaac cctttaggga aataggccag gttttcaccg taacacgcca catcttgcga
     1801 atatatgtgt agaaactgcc ggaaatcgtc gtggtattca ctccagagcg atgaaaacgt
     1861 ttcagtttgc tcatggaaaa cggtgtaaca agggtgaaca ctatcccata tcaccagctc
     1921 accgtctttc attgccatac gaaattccgg atgagcattc atcaggcggg caagaatgtg
     1981 aataaaggcc ggataaaact tgtgcttatt tttctttacg gtctttaaaa aggccgtaat
     2041 atccagctga acggtctggt tataggtaca ttgagcaact gactgaaatg cctcaaaatg
     2101 ttctttacga tgccattggg atatatcaac ggtggtatat ccagtgattt ttttctccat
     2161 tttagcttcc ttagctcctg aaaatctcga taactcaaaa aatacgcccg gtagtgatct
     2221 tatttcatta tggtgaaagt tggaacctct tacgtgccga tcaacgtctc attgatacct
     2281 gaaacaaaac ccatcgtacg gccaaggaag tctccaataa ctgtgatcca ccacaagcgc
     2341 cagggttttc ccagtcacga cgttgtaaaa cgacggccag tcatgcataa tccgcacgca
     2401 tctggaataa ggaagtgcca ttccgcctga cct
//
