# Supplementary material for: Small molecule and cell contact-inducible systems for controlling expression and differentiation in stem cells
Source: bioRxiv preprint, doi:10.1101/2024.03.12.584464, version 1 (2024-03-12)
Supplement: Supplemental DNA Sequences [file 584464_file02.zip › ss083-ef1a-nls-gal4vp64tf-t2a-mcherry-tu.gb]

LOCUS       SS083_-_Ef1a-NLS-Gal4VP 4495 bp ds-DNA     circular     26-JUN-2023
DEFINITION  .
FEATURES             Location/Qualifiers
     misc_feature    48..811
                     /label="ColE1"
                     /ApEinfo_revcolor="#7f7f7f"
                     /ApEinfo_fwdcolor="#7f7f7f"
                     /note="ApEinfo_revcolor: #7f7f7f ApEinfo_graphicformat: arrow_data {{0 1 2 0 0 -1} {} 0} label: ColE1"
     misc_feature    48..811
                     /label="ColE1"
                     /ApEinfo_revcolor="#7f7f7f"
                     /ApEinfo_fwdcolor="#7f7f7f"
                     /note="ApEinfo_revcolor: #7F7F7F ApEinfo_graphicformat: arrow_data {{0 1 2 0 0 -1} {} 0} label: ColE1"
     None            complement(129..811)
                     /label="Col E1 Origin"
                     /ApEinfo_revcolor="#b1ff67"
                     /ApEinfo_fwdcolor="#b1ff67"
     misc_feature    486..491
                     /label="MTK Kozak"
                     /ApEinfo_revcolor="#b4abac"
                     /ApEinfo_fwdcolor="#b4abac"
     misc_feature    499..504
                     /label="MTK Kozak"
                     /ApEinfo_revcolor="#b4abac"
                     /ApEinfo_fwdcolor="#b4abac"
     Binding Site    657..673
                     /label="Gal4p-Binding Site"
                     /ApEinfo_revcolor="#f58a5e"
                     /ApEinfo_fwdcolor="#f58a5e"
     Binding Site    complement(657..673)
                     /label="Gal4p-Binding Site"
                     /ApEinfo_revcolor="#f58a5e"
                     /ApEinfo_fwdcolor="#f58a5e"
     misc_feature    812..959
                     /label="KanR Promoter"
                     /ApEinfo_revcolor="#b1ff67"
                     /ApEinfo_fwdcolor="#b1ff67"
                     /note="ApEinfo_revcolor: #93ff35 ApEinfo_graphicformat: arrow_data {{0 1 2 0 0 -1} {} 0} label: KanR Promoter"
     misc_feature    812..959
                     /label="KanR Promoter"
                     /ApEinfo_revcolor="#b1ff67"
                     /ApEinfo_fwdcolor="#b1ff67"
                     /note="ApEinfo_revcolor: #93FF35 ApEinfo_graphicformat: arrow_data {{0 1 2 0 0 -1} {} 0} label: KanR Promoter"
     misc_feature    960..1711
                     /label="KanR"
                     /ApEinfo_revcolor="#008000"
                     /ApEinfo_fwdcolor="#008000"
                     /note="ApEinfo_revcolor: #008000 ApEinfo_graphicformat: arrow_data {{0 1 2 0 0 -1} {} 0} label: KanR"
     misc_feature    960..1711
                     /label="KanR"
                     /ApEinfo_revcolor="#008000"
                     /ApEinfo_fwdcolor="#008000"
                     /note="ApEinfo_revcolor: #008000 ApEinfo_graphicformat: arrow_data {{0 1 2 0 0 -1} {} 0} label: KanR"
     misc_feature    1712..1775
                     /label="KanR"
                     /ApEinfo_revcolor="#008000"
                     /ApEinfo_fwdcolor="#008000"
                     /note="ApEinfo_revcolor: #008000 ApEinfo_graphicformat: arrow_data {{0 1 2 0 0 -1} {} 0} label: KanR"
     misc_feature    1712..1775
                     /label="KanR"
                     /ApEinfo_revcolor="#008000"
                     /ApEinfo_fwdcolor="#008000"
                     /note="ApEinfo_revcolor: #008000 ApEinfo_graphicformat: arrow_data {{0 1 2 0 0 -1} {} 0} label: KanR"
     misc_feature    1776..1802
                     /label="KanR Terminator"
                     /ApEinfo_revcolor="#b1ff67"
                     /ApEinfo_fwdcolor="#b1ff67"
                     /note="ApEinfo_revcolor: #93ff35 ApEinfo_graphicformat: arrow_data {{0 1 2 0 0 -1} {} 0} label: KanR Terminator"
     misc_feature    1776..1802
                     /label="KanR Terminator"
                     /ApEinfo_revcolor="#b1ff67"
                     /ApEinfo_fwdcolor="#b1ff67"
                     /note="ApEinfo_revcolor: #93FF35 ApEinfo_graphicformat: arrow_data {{0 1 2 0 0 -1} {} 0} label: KanR Terminator"
     misc_feature    1854..2815
                     /label="EF1Alpha"
                     /ApEinfo_revcolor="#85dae9"
                     /ApEinfo_fwdcolor="#85dae9"
     misc_feature    2817..2971
                     /label="EF1Alpha"
                     /ApEinfo_revcolor="#85dae9"
                     /ApEinfo_fwdcolor="#85dae9"
     misc_feature    3039..3065
                     /label="NLS"
                     /ApEinfo_revcolor="#8882be"
                     /ApEinfo_fwdcolor="#8882be"
     misc_feature    3039..3698
                     /label="NLS-Gal4VP64"
                     /ApEinfo_revcolor="#b4abac"
                     /ApEinfo_fwdcolor="#b4abac"
     misc_feature    3543..3692
                     /label="VP64"
                     /ApEinfo_revcolor="#d59687"
                     /ApEinfo_fwdcolor="#d59687"
     misc_feature    3714..3767
                     /label="T2A"
                     /ApEinfo_revcolor="#ff9ccd"
                     /ApEinfo_fwdcolor="#ff9ccd"
     misc_feature    3777..4484
                     /label="mCherry"
                     /ApEinfo_revcolor="#f58a5e"
                     /ApEinfo_fwdcolor="#f58a5e"
ORIGIN
        1 agcattttgc aggtgactag tctagtgcac tgcagtacag cggccgcacg gttatccaca
       61 gaatcagggg ataacgcagg aaagaacatg tgagcaaaag gccagcaaaa ggccaggaac
      121 cgtaaaaagg ccgcgttgct ggcgtttttc cataggctcc gcccccctga cgagcatcac
      181 aaaaatcgac gctcaagtca gaggtggcga aacccgacag gactataaag ataccaggcg
      241 tttccccctg gaagctccct cgtgcgctct cctgttccga ccctgccgct taccggatac
      301 ctgtccgcct ttctcccttc gggaagcgtg gcgctttctc atagctcacg ctgtaggtat
      361 ctcagttcgg tgtaggtcgt tcgctccaag ctgggctgtg tgcacgaacc ccccgttcag
      421 cccgaccgct gcgccttatc cggtaactat cgtcttgagt ccaacccggt aagacacgac
      481 ttatcgccac tggcagcagc cactggtaac aggattagca gagcgaggta tgtaggcggt
      541 gctacagagt tcttgaagtg gtggcctaac tacggctaca ctagaagaac agtatttggt
      601 atctgcgctc tgctgaagcc agttaccttc ggaaaaagag ttggtagctc ttgatccggc
      661 aaacaaacca ccgctggtag cggtggtttt tttgtttgca agcagcagat tacgcgcaga
      721 aaaaaaggat ctcaagaaga tcctttgatc ttttctacgg ggtctgacgc tcagtggaac
      781 gaaaactcac gttaagggat tttggtcatg actgatcctt caactcagca aaagttcgat
      841 ttattcaaca aagccacgtt gtgtctcaaa atctctgatg ttacattgca caagataaaa
      901 atatatcatc atgaacaata aaactgtctg cttacataaa cagtaataca aggggtgtta
      961 tgagccatat tcaacgggaa acgtcttgct ccaggccgcg attaaattcc aacatggatg
     1021 ctgatttata tgggtataaa tgggctcgcg ataatgtcgg gcaatcaggt gcgacaatct
     1081 atcgattgta tgggaagccc gatgcgccag agttgtttct gaaacatggc aaaggtagcg
     1141 ttgccaatga tgttacagat gagatggtca gactaaactg gctgacggaa tttatgcctc
     1201 ttccgaccat caagcatttt atccgtactc ctgatgatgc atggttactc accactgcga
     1261 tccccgggaa aacagcattc caggtattag aagaatatcc tgattcaggt gaaaatattg
     1321 ttgatgcgct ggcagtgttc ctgcgccggt tgcattcgat tcctgtttgt aattgtcctt
     1381 ttaacagcga tcgcgtattt cgcctcgctc aggcgcaatc acgaatgaat aacggtttgg
     1441 ttgatgcgag tgattttgat gacgagcgta atggctggcc tgttgaacaa gtctggaaag
     1501 aaatgcataa gcttttgcca ttctcaccgg attcagtcgt cactcatggt gatttctcac
     1561 ttgataacct tatttttgac gaggggaaat taataggttg tattgatgtt ggacgagtcg
     1621 gaatcgcaga ccgataccag gatcttgcca tcctatggaa ctgcctcggt gagttttctc
     1681 cttcattaca gaaacggctt tttcaaaaat atggtattga taatcctgat atgaataaat
     1741 tgcagtttca tttgatgctc gatgagtttt tctaatcaga attggttaat tggttgtaac
     1801 acgcggccgc ccctgaattc gcatctagtc tagacacctg caaaactgaa acgGTGCCCG
     1861 TCAGTGGGCA GAGCGCACAT CGCCCACAGT CCCCGAGAAG TTGGGGGGAG GGGTCGGCAA
     1921 TTGAACCGGT GCCTAGAGAA GGTGGCGCGG GGTAAACTGG GAAAGTGATG TCGTGTACTG
     1981 GCTCCGCCTT TTTCCCGAGG GTGGGGGAGA ACCGTATATA AGTGCAGTAG TCGCCGTGAA
     2041 CGTTCTTTTT CGCAACGGGT TTGCCGCCAG AACACAGGTA AGTGCCGTGT GTGGTTCCCG
     2101 CGGGCCTGGC CTCTTTACGG GTTATGGCCC TTGCGTGCCT TGAATTACTT CCACCTGGCT
     2161 GCAGTACGTG ATTCTTGATC CCGAGCTTCG GGTTGGAAGT GGGTGGGAGA GTTCGAGGCC
     2221 TTGCGCTTAA GGAGCCCCTT CGCCTCGTGC TTGAGTTGAG GCCTGGCCTG GGCGCTGGGG
     2281 CCGCCGCGTG CGAATCTGGT GGCACCTTCG CGCCTGTCTC GCTGCTTTCG ATAAGTCTCT
     2341 AGCCATTTAA AATTTTTGAT GACCTGCTGC GACGCTTTTT TTCTGGCAAG ATAGTCTTGT
     2401 AAATGCGGGC CAAGATCTGC ACACTGGTAT TTCGGTTTTT GGGGCCGCGG GCGGCGACGG
     2461 GGCCCGTGCG TCCCAGCGCA CATGTTCGGC GAGGCGGGGC CTGCGAGCGC GGCCACCGAG
     2521 AATCGGACGG GGGTAGTCTC AAGCTGGCCG GCCTGCTCTG GTGCCTGGCC TCGCGCCGCC
     2581 GTGTATCGCC CCGCCCTGGG CGGCAAGGCT GGCCCGGTCG GCACCAGTTG CGTGAGCGGA
     2641 AAGATGGCCG CTTCCCGGCC CTGCTGCAGG GAGCTCAAAA TGGAGGACGC GGCGCTCGGG
     2701 AGAGCGGGCG GGTGAGTCAC CCACACAAAG GAAAAGGGCC TTTCCGTCCT CAGCCGTCGC
     2761 TTCATGTGAC TCCACGGAGT ACCGGGCGCC GTCCAGGCAC CTCGATTAGT TCTCGcGCTT
     2821 TTGGAGTACG TCGTCTTTAG GTTGGGGGGA GGGGTTTTAT GCGATGGAGT TTCCCCACAC
     2881 TGAGTGGGTG GAGACTGAAG TTAGGCCAGC TTGGCACTTG ATGTAATTCT CCTTGGAATT
     2941 TGCCCTTTTT GAGTTTGGAT CTTGGTTCAT TCTCAAGCCT CAGACAGTGG TTCAAAGTTT
     3001 TTTTCTTCCA TTTCAGGTGT CGTGAgCTAG CCACTATGgt gctgctgtcc cgcaagcgcc
     3061 ggcggatgaa gctgctgagc agcatcgagc aggcctgtga catctgccgg ctgaagaaac
     3121 tgaagtgcag caaagaaaag cccaagtgcg ccaagtgcct gaagaacaac tgggagtgcc
     3181 ggtacagccc caagaccaag agaagccccc tgaccagagc ccacctgacc gaggtggaaa
     3241 gccggctgga aagactggaa cagctgtttc tgctgatctt cccacgcgag gacctggaca
     3301 tgatcctgaa gatggacagc ctgcaggaca tcaaggccct gctgaccggc ctgttcgtgc
     3361 aggacaacgt gaacaaggac gccgtgaccg acagactggc cagcgtggaa accgacatgc
     3421 ccctgaccct gcggcagcac agaatcagcg ccaccagcag cagcgaggaa agcagcaaca
     3481 agggccagcg gcagctgaca gtgtctgctg ctgcaggcgg aagcggaggc tctggcggat
     3541 ctgatgccct ggacgacttc gacctggata tgctgggcag cgacgccctg gatgattttg
     3601 atctggacat gctgggatct gacgctctgg acgatttcga tctcgacatg ttgggatcag
     3661 atgcactgga tgactttgac ctggacatgc tcggatcagg atccGGGAGT GGCGAAGGCA
     3721 GGGGCTCCCT TTTGACGTGC GGGGATGTTG AAGAGAACCC TGGGCCCGGA TCTGGAatgg
     3781 tgagcaaggg cgaggaggat aacatggcca tcatcaagga gttcatgcgc ttcaaggtgc
     3841 acatggaggg ctccgtgaac ggccacgagt tcgagatcga gggcgagggc gagggccgcc
     3901 cctacgaggg cacccagacc gccaagctga aggtgaccaa gggtggcccc ctgcccttcg
     3961 cctgggacat cctgtcccct cagttcatgt acggctccaa ggcctacgtg aagcaccccg
     4021 ccgacatccc cgactacttg aagctgtcct tccccgaggg cttcaagtgg gagcgcgtga
     4081 tgaacttcga ggacggcggc gtggtgaccg tgacccagga ctcctccctg caggacggcg
     4141 agttcatcta caaggtgaag ctgcgcggca ccaacttccc ctccgacggc cccgtaatgc
     4201 agaagaagac catgggctgg gaggcctcct ccgagcggat gtaccccgag gacggcgccc
     4261 tgaagggcga gatcaagcag aggctgaagc tgaaggacgg cggccactac gacgctgagg
     4321 tcaagaccac ctacaaggcc aagaagcccg tgcagctgcc cggcgcctac aacgtcaaca
     4381 tcaagttgga catcacctcc cacaacgagg actacaccat cgtggaacag tacgaacgcg
     4441 ccgagggccg ccactccacc ggcggcatgg acgagctgta caagTAATGG Cgctg
//
