# Supplementary material for: Small molecule and cell contact-inducible systems for controlling expression and differentiation in stem cells
Source: bioRxiv preprint, doi:10.1101/2024.03.12.584464, version 1 (2024-03-12)
Supplement: Supplemental DNA Sequences [file 584464_file02.zip › ss085-ef1a-nls-gal4vp64tf-t2a-mcherry-mc.gb]

LOCUS       SS085_-_Ef1a-NLS-Gal4V 11096 bp ds-DNA     circular     18-JUL-2023
DEFINITION  .
FEATURES             Location/Qualifiers
     misc_feature    53..644
                     /label="WPRE"
                     /ApEinfo_revcolor="#dc143c"
                     /ApEinfo_fwdcolor="#dc143c"
     promoter        complement(1010..1028)
                     /label="SP6 promoter"
                     /ApEinfo_revcolor="#85dae9"
                     /ApEinfo_fwdcolor="#85dae9"
     misc_feature    1816..1920
                     /label="AmpR Promoter"
                     /ApEinfo_revcolor="#d59687"
                     /ApEinfo_fwdcolor="#d59687"
     Antibiotic R... 2119..2777
                     /label="AmpR"
                     /ApEinfo_revcolor="#ffef86"
                     /ApEinfo_fwdcolor="#ffef86"
     rep_origin      2876..3558
                     /label="ColE1 origin"
                     /ApEinfo_revcolor="#9eafd2"
                     /ApEinfo_fwdcolor="#9eafd2"
     promoter        3799..4115
                     /label="SV40 promoter"
                     /ApEinfo_revcolor="#84b0dc"
                     /ApEinfo_fwdcolor="#84b0dc"
     promoter        3919..4115
                     /label="SV40 early promoter"
                     /ApEinfo_revcolor="#84b0dc"
                     /ApEinfo_fwdcolor="#84b0dc"
     polyA_signal    complement(5828..6019)
                     /label="SV40 late polyA"
                     /ApEinfo_revcolor="#d59687"
                     /ApEinfo_fwdcolor="#d59687"
     LTR             6191..6824
                     /label="3' LTR"
                     /ApEinfo_revcolor="#f8d3a9"
                     /ApEinfo_fwdcolor="#f8d3a9"
     misc_feature    6871..6996
                     /label="HIV-1 Ψ"
                     /ApEinfo_revcolor="#f8d3a9"
                     /ApEinfo_fwdcolor="#f8d3a9"
     misc_feature    6871..6996
                     /label="HIV-1 Psi"
                     /ApEinfo_revcolor="#f8d3a9"
                     /ApEinfo_fwdcolor="#f8d3a9"
     misc_feature    7493..7726
                     /label="RRE"
                     /ApEinfo_revcolor="#f8d3a9"
                     /ApEinfo_fwdcolor="#f8d3a9"
     misc_feature    8214..8393
                     /label="cPPT"
                     /ApEinfo_revcolor="#dc143c"
                     /ApEinfo_fwdcolor="#dc143c"
     misc_feature    8240..8357
                     /label="cPPT/CTS"
                     /ApEinfo_revcolor="#f8d3a9"
                     /ApEinfo_fwdcolor="#f8d3a9"
     misc_feature    8451..9412
                     /label="EF1Alpha"
                     /ApEinfo_revcolor="#85dae9"
                     /ApEinfo_fwdcolor="#85dae9"
     misc_feature    9414..9568
                     /label="EF1Alpha"
                     /ApEinfo_revcolor="#85dae9"
                     /ApEinfo_fwdcolor="#85dae9"
     CDS             9633..11084
                     /ApEinfo_revcolor="#84b0dc"
                     /ApEinfo_fwdcolor="#84b0dc"
                     /translation="MVLLSRKRRRMKLLSSIEQACDICRLKKLKCSKEKPKCAKCLKNNWECRYSPKTKRSPLTRAHLTEVESRLERLEQLFLLIFPREDLDMILKMDSLQDIKALLTGLFVQDNVNKDAVTDRLASVETDMPLTLRQHRISATSSSEESSNKGQRQLTVSAAAGGSGGSGGSDALDDFDLDMLGSDALDDFDLDMLGSDALDDFDLDMLGSDALDDFDLDMLGSGSGSGEGRGSLLTCGDVEENPGPGSGMVSKGEEDNMAIIKEFMRFKVHMEGSVNGHEFEIEGEGEGRPYEGTQTAKLKVTKGGPLPFAWDILSPQFMYGSKAYVKHPADIPDYLKLSFPEGFKWERVMNFEDGGVVTVTQDSSLQDGEFIYKVKLRGTNFPSDGPVMQKKTMGWEASSERMYPEDGALKGEIKQRLKLKDGGHYDAEVKTTYKAKKPVQLPGAYNVNIKLDITSHNEDYTIVEQYERAEGRHSTGGMDELYK*"
     misc_feature    9636..9662
                     /label="NLS"
                     /ApEinfo_revcolor="#8882be"
                     /ApEinfo_fwdcolor="#8882be"
     misc_feature    9636..10295
                     /label="NLS-Gal4VP64"
                     /ApEinfo_revcolor="#b4abac"
                     /ApEinfo_fwdcolor="#b4abac"
     misc_feature    10140..10289
                     /label="VP64"
                     /ApEinfo_revcolor="#d59687"
                     /ApEinfo_fwdcolor="#d59687"
     misc_feature    10311..10364
                     /label="T2A"
                     /ApEinfo_revcolor="#ff9ccd"
                     /ApEinfo_fwdcolor="#ff9ccd"
     misc_feature    10374..11081
                     /label="mCherry"
                     /ApEinfo_revcolor="#f58a5e"
                     /ApEinfo_fwdcolor="#f58a5e"
ORIGIN
        1 tgcaggcatg caagcttgtg caggcatgca agcttgatat caagcttatc gataatcaac
       61 ctctggatta caaaatttgt gaaagattga ctggtattct taactatgtt gctcctttta
      121 cgctatgtgg atacgctgct ttaatgcctt tgtatcatgc tattgcttcc cgtatggctt
      181 tcattttctc ctccttgtat aaatcctggt tgctgtctct ttatgaggag ttgtggcccg
      241 ttgtcaggca acgtggcgtg gtgtgcactg tgtttgctga cgcaaccccc actggttggg
      301 gcattgccac cacctgtcag ctcctttccg ggactttcgc tttccccctc cctattgcca
      361 cggcggaact catcgccgcc tgccttgccc gctgctggac aggggctcgg ctgttgggca
      421 ctgacaattc cgtggtgttg tcggggaaat catcgtcctt tccttggctg ctcgcctgtg
      481 ttgccacctg gattctgcgc gggacgtcct tctgctacgt cccttcggcc ctcaatccag
      541 cggaccttcc ttcccgcggc ctgctgccgg ctctgcggcc tcttccgcgt cttcgccttc
      601 gccctcagac gagtcggatc tccctttggg ccgcctcccc gcatAATTAC CGTCGACCTC
      661 GAGGGAATTA ATTCGAGCTC GGTACCTTTA AGACCAATGA CTTACAAGGC AGCTGTAGAT
      721 CTTAGCCACT TTTTAAAAGA AAAGGGGGGA CTGGAAGGGC TAATTCACTC CCAACGAAGA
      781 CAAGATCTGC TTTTTGCTTG TACTGGGTCT CTCTGGTTAG ACCAGATCTG AGCCTGGGAG
      841 CTCTCTGGCT AACTAGGGAA CCCACTGCTT AAGCCTCAAT AAAGCTTGCC TTGAGTGCTT
      901 CAAGTAGTGT GTGCCCGTCT GTTGTGTGAC TCTGGTAACT AGAGATCCCT CAGACCCTTT
      961 TAGTCAGTGT GGAAAATCTC TAGCAGCATC TAGAATTAAT TCCGTGTATT CTATAGTGTC
     1021 ACCTAAATCG TATGTGTATG ATACATAAGG TTATGTATTA ATTGTAGCCG CGTTCTAACG
     1081 ACAATATGTA CAAGCCTAAT TGTGTAGCAT CTGGCTTACT GAAGCAGACC CTATCATCTC
     1141 TCTCGTAAAC TGCCGTCAGA GTCGGTTTGG TTGGACGAAC CTTCTGAGTT TCTGGTAACG
     1201 CCGTCCCGCA CCCGGAAATG GTCAGCGAAC CAATCAGCAG GGTCATCGCT AGCCAGATCC
     1261 TCTACGCCGG ACGCATCGTG GCCGGCATCA CCGGCGCCAC AGGTGCGGTT GCTGGCGCCT
     1321 ATATCGCCGA CATCACCGAT GGGGAAGATC GGGCTCGCCA CTTCGGGCTC ATGAGCGCTT
     1381 GTTTCGGCGT GGGTATGGTG GCAGGCCCCG TGGCCGGGGG ACTGTTGGGC GCCATCTCCT
     1441 TGCATGCACC ATTCCTTGCG GCGGCGGTGC TCAACGGCCT CAACCTACTA CTGGGCTGCT
     1501 TCCTAATGCA GGAGTCGCAT AAGGGAGAGC GTCGAATGGT GCACTCTCAG TACAATCTGC
     1561 TCTGATGCCG CATAGTTAAG CCAGCCCCGA CACCCGCCAA CACCCGCTGA CGCGCCCTGA
     1621 CGGGCTTGTC TGCTCCCGGC ATCCGCTTAC AGACAAGCTG TGACCGTCTC CGGGAGCTGC
     1681 ATGTGTCAGA GGTTTTCACC GTCATCACCG AAACGCGCGA GACGAAAGGG CCTCGTGATA
     1741 CGCCTATTTT TATAGGTTAA TGTCATGATA ATAATGGTTT CTTAGACGTC AGGTGGCACT
     1801 TTTCGGGGAA ATGTGCGCGG AACCCCTATT TGTTTATTTT TCTAAATACA TTCAAATATG
     1861 TATCCGCTCA TGAGACAATA ACCCTGATAA ATGCTTCAAT AATATTGAAA AAGGAAGAGT
     1921 ATGAGTATTC AACATTTCCG TGTCGCCCTT ATTCCCTTTT TTGCGGCATT TTGCCTTCCT
     1981 GTTTTTGCTC ACCCAGAAAC GCTGGTGAAA GTAAAAGATG CTGAAGATCA GTTGGGTGCA
     2041 CGAGTGGGTT ACATCGAACT GGATCTCAAC AGCGGTAAGA TCCTTGAGAG TTTTCGCCCC
     2101 GAAGAACGTT TTCCAATGAT GAGCACTTTT AAAGTTCTGC TATGTGGCGC GGTATTATCC
     2161 CGTATTGACG CCGGGCAAGA GCAACTCGGT CGCCGCATAC ACTATTCTCA GAATGACTTG
     2221 GTTGAGTACT CACCAGTCAC AGAAAAGCAT CTTACGGATG GCATGACAGT AAGAGAATTA
     2281 TGCAGTGCTG CCATAACCAT GAGTGATAAC ACTGCGGCCA ACTTACTTCT GACAACGATC
     2341 GGAGGACCGA AGGAGCTAAC CGCTTTTTTG CACAACATGG GGGATCATGT AACTCGCCTT
     2401 GATCGTTGGG AACCGGAGCT GAATGAAGCC ATACCAAACG ACGAGCGTGA CACCACGATG
     2461 CCTGTAGCAA TGGCAACAAC GTTGCGCAAA CTATTAACTG GCGAACTACT TACTCTAGCT
     2521 TCCCGGCAAC AATTAATAGA CTGGATGGAG GCGGATAAAG TTGCAGGACC ACTTCTGCGC
     2581 TCGGCCCTTC CGGCTGGCTG GTTTATTGCT GATAAATCTG GAGCCGGTGA GCGTGGGTCT
     2641 CGCGGTATCA TTGCAGCACT GGGGCCAGAT GGTAAGCCCT CCCGTATCGT AGTTATCTAC
     2701 ACGACGGGGA GTCAGGCAAC TATGGATGAA CGAAATAGAC AGATCGCTGA GATAGGTGCC
     2761 TCACTGATTA AGCATTGGTA ACTGTCAGAC CAAGTTTACT CATATATACT TTAGATTGAT
     2821 TTAAAACTTC ATTTTTAATT TAAAAGGATC TAGGTGAAGA TCCTTTTTGA TAATCTCATG
     2881 ACCAAAATCC CTTAACGTGA GTTTTCGTTC CACTGAGCGT CAGACCCCGT AGAAAAGATC
     2941 AAAGGATCTT CTTGAGATCC TTTTTTTCTG CGCGTAATCT GCTGCTTGCA AACAAAAAAA
     3001 CCACCGCTAC CAGCGGTGGT TTGTTTGCCG GATCAAGAGC TACCAACTCT TTTTCCGAAG
     3061 GTAACTGGCT TCAGCAGAGC GCAGATACCA AATACTGTTC TTCTAGTGTA GCCGTAGTTA
     3121 GGCCACCACT TCAAGAACTC TGTAGCACCG CCTACATACC TCGCTCTGCT AATCCTGTTA
     3181 CCAGTGGCTG CTGCCAGTGG CGATAAGTCG TGTCTTACCG GGTTGGACTC AAGACGATAG
     3241 TTACCGGATA AGGCGCAGCG GTCGGGCTGA ACGGGGGGTT CGTGCACACA GCCCAGCTTG
     3301 GAGCGAACGA CCTACACCGA ACTGAGATAC CTACAGCGTG AGCTATGAGA AAGCGCCACG
     3361 CTTCCCGAAG GGAGAAAGGC GGACAGGTAT CCGGTAAGCG GCAGGGTCGG AACAGGAGAG
     3421 CGCACGAGGG AGCTTCCAGG GGGAAACGCC TGGTATCTTT ATAGTCCTGT CGGGTTTCGC
     3481 CACCTCTGAC TTGAGCGTCG ATTTTTGTGA TGCTCGTCAG GGGGGCGGAG CCTATGGAAA
     3541 AACGCCAGCA ACGCGGCCTT TTTACGGTTC CTGGCCTTTT GCTGGCCTTT TGCTCACATG
     3601 TTCTTTCCTG CGTTATCCCC TGATTCTGTG GATAACCGTA TTACCGCCTT TGAGTGAGCT
     3661 GATACCGCTC GCCGCAGCCG AACGACCGAG CGCAGCGAGT CAGTGAGCGA GGAAGCGGAA
     3721 GAGCGCCCAA TACGCAAACC GCCTCTCCCC GCGCGTTGGC CGATTCATTA ATGcagctgt
     3781 ggaatgtgtg tcagttaggg tgtggaaagt ccccaggctc cccagcaggc agaagtatgc
     3841 aaagcatgca tctcaattag tcagcaacca ggtgtggaaa gtccccaggc tccccagcag
     3901 gcagaagtat gcaaagcatg catctcaatt agtcagcaac catagtcccg cccctaactc
     3961 cgcccatccc gcccctaact ccgcccagtt ccgcccattc tccgccccat ggctgactaa
     4021 ttttttttat ttatgcagag gccgaggccg cctcggcctc tgagctattc cagaagtagt
     4081 gaggaggctt ttttggaggc CTAGGCTTTT GCAAAAAGCT TGGACACAAG ACAGGCTTGC
     4141 GAGATATGTT TGAGAATACC ACTTTATCCC GCGTCAGGGA GAGGCAGTGC GTAAAAAGAC
     4201 GCGGACTCAT GTGAAATACT GGTTTTTAGT GCGCCAGATC TCTATAATCT CGCGCAACCT
     4261 ATTTTCCCCT CGAACACTTT TTAAGCCGTA GATAAACAGG CTGGGACACT TCACATGAGC
     4321 GAAAAATACA TCGTCACCTG GGACATGTTG CAGATCCATG CACGTAAACT CGCAAGCCGA
     4381 CTGATGCCTT CTGAACAATG GAAAGGCATT ATTGCCGTAA GCCGTGGCGG TCTGTACCGG
     4441 GTGCGTTACT GGCGCGTGAA CTGGGTATTC GTCATGTCGA TACCGTTTGT ATTTCCAGCT
     4501 ACGATCACGA CAACCAGCGC GAGCTTAAAG TGCTGAAACG CGCAGAAGGC GATGGCGAAG
     4561 GCTTCATCGT TATTGATGAC CTGGTGGATA CCGGTGGTAC TGCGGTTGCG ATTCGTGAAA
     4621 TGTATCCAAA AGCGCACTTT GTCACCATCT TCGCAAAACC GGCTGGTCGT CCGCTGGTTG
     4681 ATGACTATGT TGTTGATATC CCGCAAGATA CCTGGATTGA ACAGCCGTGG GATATGGGCG
     4741 TCGTATTCGT CCCGCCAATC TCCGGTCGCT AATCTTTTCA ACGCCTGGCA CTGCCGGGCG
     4801 TTGTTCTTTT TAACTTCAGG CGGGTTACAA TAGTTTCCAG TAAGTATTCT GGAGGCTGCA
     4861 TCCATGACAC AGGCAAACCT GAGCGAAACC CTGTTCAAAC CCCGCTTTAA ACATCCTGAA
     4921 ACCTCGACGC TAGTCCGCCG CTTTAATCAC GGCGCACAAC CGCCTGTGCA GTCGGCCCTT
     4981 GATGGTAAAA CCATCCCTCA CTGGTATCGC ATGATTAACC GTCTGATGTG GATCTGGCGC
     5041 GGCATTGACC CACGCGAAAT CCTCGACGTC CAGGCACGTA TTGTGATGAG CGATGCCGAA
     5101 CGTACCGACG ATGATTTATA CGATACGGTG ATTGGCTACC GTGGCGGCAA CTGGATTTAT
     5161 GAGTGGGCCC CGGATCTTTG TGAAGGAACC TTACTTCTGT GGTGTGACAT AATTGGACAA
     5221 ACTACCTACA GAGATTTAAA GCTCTAAGGT AAATATAAAA TTTTTAAGTG TATAATGTGT
     5281 TAAACTACTG ATTCTAATTG TTTGTGTATT TTAGATTCCA ACCTATGGAA CTGATGAATG
     5341 GGAGCAGTGG TGGAATGCCT TTAATGAGGA AAACCTGTTT TGCTCAGAAG AAATGCCATC
     5401 TAGTGATGAT GAGGCTACTG CTGACTCTCA ACATTCTACT CCTCCAAAAA AGAAGAGAAA
     5461 GGTAGAAGAC CCCAAGGACT TTCCTTCAGA ATTGCTAAGT TTTTTGAGTC ATGCTGTGTT
     5521 TAGTAATAGA ACTCTTGCTT GCTTTGCTAT TTACACCACA AAGGAAAAAG CTGCACTGCT
     5581 ATACAAGAAA ATTATGGAAA AATATTCTGT AACCTTTATA AGTAGGCATA ACAGTTATAA
     5641 TCATAACATA CTGTTTTTTC TTACTCCACA CAGGCATAGA GTGTCTGCTA TTAATAACTA
     5701 TGCTCAAAAA TTGTGTACCT TTAGCTTTTT AATTTGTAAA GGGGTTAATA AGGAATATTT
     5761 GATGTATAGT GCCTTGACTA GAGATCATAA TCAGccatac cacatttgta gagGTTTTAC
     5821 TTGCTTTaaa aaacctccca cacctccccc tgaacctgaa acataaaatg aatgcaattg
     5881 ttgttgttaa cttgtttatt gcagcttata atggttacaa ataaagcaat agcatcacaa
     5941 atttcacaaa taaagcattt ttttcactgc attctagttg tggtttgtcc aaactcatca
     6001 atgtatctta tcatgtctgG ATCAACTGGA TAACTCAAGC TAACCAAAAT CATCCCAAAC
     6061 TTCCCACCCC ATACCCTATT ACCACTGCCA ATTACCTGTG GTTTCATTTA CTCTAAACCT
     6121 GTGATTCCTC TGAATTATTT TCATTTTAAA GAAATTGTAT TTGTTAAATA TGTACTACAA
     6181 ACTTAGTAGT tggaagggct aattcactcc caaagaagac aagatatcct tgatctgtgg
     6241 atctaccaca cacaaggcta cttccctgat tagcagaact acacaccagg gccaggggtc
     6301 agatatccac tgacctttgg atggtgctac aagctagtac cagttgagcc agataaggta
     6361 gaagaggcca ataaaggaga gaacaccagc ttgttacacc ctgtgagcct gcatgggatg
     6421 gatgacccgg agagagaagt gttagagtgg aggtttgaca gccgcctagc atttcatcac
     6481 gtggcccgag agctgcatcc ggagtacttc aagaactgct gatatcgagc ttgctacaag
     6541 ggactttccg ctggggactt tccagggagg cgtggcctgg gcgggactgg ggagtggcga
     6601 gccctcagat cctgcatata agcagctgct ttttgcctgt actgggtctc tctggttaga
     6661 ccagatctga gcctgggagc tctctggcta actagggaac ccactgctta agcctcaata
     6721 aagcttgcct tgagtgcttc aagtagtgtg tgcccgtctg ttgtgtgact ctggtaacta
     6781 gagatccctc agaccctttt agtcagtgtg gaaaatctct agcaGTGGCG CCCGAACAGG
     6841 GACTTGAAAG CGAAAGGGAA ACCAGAGGAG CTCTcTCGAC GCAGGACTCG GCTTGCTGAA
     6901 GCGCGCACGG CAAGAGGCGA GGGGCGGCGA CTGGTGAGTA CGCCAAAAAT TTTGACTAGC
     6961 GGAGGCTAGA AGGAGAGAGA TGGGTGCGAG AGCGTCAGTA TTAAGCGGGG GAGAATTAGA
     7021 TCGcgATGGG AAAAAATTCG GTTAAGGCCA GGGGGAAAGA AAAAATATAA ATTAAAACAT
     7081 ATAGTATGGG CAAGCAGGGA GCTAGAACGA TTCGCAGTTA ATCCTGGCCT GTTAGAAACA
     7141 TCAGAAGGCT GTAGACAAAT ACTGGGACAG CTACAACCAT CCCTTCAGAC AGGATCAGAA
     7201 GAACTTAGAT CATTATATAA TACAGTAGCA ACCCTCTATT GTGTGCATCA AAGGATAGAG
     7261 ATAAAAGACA CCAAGGAAGC TTTAGACAAG ATAGAGGAAG AGCAAAACAA AAGTAAGACC
     7321 ACCGCACAGC AAGCGGCCGG CCGCTGATCT TCAGACCTGG AGGAGGAGAT ATGAGGGACA
     7381 ATTGGAGAAG TGAATTATAT AAATATAAAG TAGTAAAAAT TGAACCATTA GGAGTAGCAC
     7441 CCACCAAGGC AAAGAGAAGA GTGGTGCAGA GAGAAAAAAG AGCAGTGGGA ATAGGAGCTT
     7501 TGTTCCTTGG GTTCTTGGGA GCAGCAGGAA GCACTATGGG CGCAGCGTCA ATGACGCTGA
     7561 CGGTACAGGC CAGACAATTA TTGTCTGGTA TAGTGCAGCA GCAGAACAAT TTGCTGAGGG
     7621 CTATTGAGGC GCAACAGCAT CTGTTGCAAC TCACAGTCTG GGGCATCAAG CAGCTCCAGG
     7681 CAAGAATCCT GGCTGTGGAA AGATACCTAA AGGATCAACA GCTCCTGGGG ATTTGGGGTT
     7741 GCTCTGGAAA ACTCATTTGC ACCACTGCTG TGCCTTGGAA TGCTAGTTGG AGTAATAAAT
     7801 CTCTGGAACA GATTTGGAAT CACACGACCT GGATGGAGTG GGACAGAGAA ATTAACAATT
     7861 ACACAAGCTT AATACACTCC TTAATTGAAG AATCGCAAAA CCAGCAAGAA AAGAATGAAC
     7921 AAGAATTATT GGAATTAGAT AAATGGGCAA GTTTGTGGAA TTGGTTTAAC ATAACAAATT
     7981 GGCTGTGGTA TATAAAATTA TTCATAATGA TAGTAGGAGG CTTGGTAGGT TTAAGAATAG
     8041 TTTTTGCTGT ACTTTCTATA GTGAATAGAG TTAGGCAGGG ATATTCACCA TTATCGTTTC
     8101 AGACCCACCT CCCAACCCCG AGGGGACCCG ACAGGCCCGA AGGAATAGAA GAAGAAGGTG
     8161 GAGAGAGAGA CAGAGACAGA TCCATTCGAT TAGTGAACGG ATCTCGACGG TATcgccaaa
     8221 tggcagtatt catccacaat tttaaaagaa aaggggggat tggggggtac agtgcagggg
     8281 aaagaatagt agacataata gcaacagaca tacaaactaa agaattacaa aaacaaatta
     8341 caaaaattca aaattttcgg gtttattaca gggacagcag agatccagtt tggATCGATA
     8401 AGCTTGATAT CGaattctca cgcgTATCGa attctcacgc gtctgaaacg GTGCCCGTCA
     8461 GTGGGCAGAG CGCACATCGC CCACAGTCCC CGAGAAGTTG GGGGGAGGGG TCGGCAATTG
     8521 AACCGGTGCC TAGAGAAGGT GGCGCGGGGT AAACTGGGAA AGTGATGTCG TGTACTGGCT
     8581 CCGCCTTTTT CCCGAGGGTG GGGGAGAACC GTATATAAGT GCAGTAGTCG CCGTGAACGT
     8641 TCTTTTTCGC AACGGGTTTG CCGCCAGAAC ACAGGTAAGT GCCGTGTGTG GTTCCCGCGG
     8701 GCCTGGCCTC TTTACGGGTT ATGGCCCTTG CGTGCCTTGA ATTACTTCCA CCTGGCTGCA
     8761 GTACGTGATT CTTGATCCCG AGCTTCGGGT TGGAAGTGGG TGGGAGAGTT CGAGGCCTTG
     8821 CGCTTAAGGA GCCCCTTCGC CTCGTGCTTG AGTTGAGGCC TGGCCTGGGC GCTGGGGCCG
     8881 CCGCGTGCGA ATCTGGTGGC ACCTTCGCGC CTGTCTCGCT GCTTTCGATA AGTCTCTAGC
     8941 CATTTAAAAT TTTTGATGAC CTGCTGCGAC GCTTTTTTTC TGGCAAGATA GTCTTGTAAA
     9001 TGCGGGCCAA GATCTGCACA CTGGTATTTC GGTTTTTGGG GCCGCGGGCG GCGACGGGGC
     9061 CCGTGCGTCC CAGCGCACAT GTTCGGCGAG GCGGGGCCTG CGAGCGCGGC CACCGAGAAT
     9121 CGGACGGGGG TAGTCTCAAG CTGGCCGGCC TGCTCTGGTG CCTGGCCTCG CGCCGCCGTG
     9181 TATCGCCCCG CCCTGGGCGG CAAGGCTGGC CCGGTCGGCA CCAGTTGCGT GAGCGGAAAG
     9241 ATGGCCGCTT CCCGGCCCTG CTGCAGGGAG CTCAAAATGG AGGACGCGGC GCTCGGGAGA
     9301 GCGGGCGGGT GAGTCACCCA CACAAAGGAA AAGGGCCTTT CCGTCCTCAG CCGTCGCTTC
     9361 ATGTGACTCC ACGGAGTACC GGGCGCCGTC CAGGCACCTC GATTAGTTCT CGcGCTTTTG
     9421 GAGTACGTCG TCTTTAGGTT GGGGGGAGGG GTTTTATGCG ATGGAGTTTC CCCACACTGA
     9481 GTGGGTGGAG ACTGAAGTTA GGCCAGCTTG GCACTTGATG TAATTCTCCT TGGAATTTGC
     9541 CCTTTTTGAG TTTGGATCTT GGTTCATTCT CAAGCCTCAG ACAGTGGTTC AAAGTTTTTT
     9601 TCTTCCATTT CAGGTGTCGT GAgCTAGCCA CTATGgtgct gctgtcccgc aagcgccggc
     9661 ggatgaagct gctgagcagc atcgagcagg cctgtgacat ctgccggctg aagaaactga
     9721 agtgcagcaa agaaaagccc aagtgcgcca agtgcctgaa gaacaactgg gagtgccggt
     9781 acagccccaa gaccaagaga agccccctga ccagagccca cctgaccgag gtggaaagcc
     9841 ggctggaaag actggaacag ctgtttctgc tgatcttccc acgcgaggac ctggacatga
     9901 tcctgaagat ggacagcctg caggacatca aggccctgct gaccggcctg ttcgtgcagg
     9961 acaacgtgaa caaggacgcc gtgaccgaca gactggccag cgtggaaacc gacatgcccc
    10021 tgaccctgcg gcagcacaga atcagcgcca ccagcagcag cgaggaaagc agcaacaagg
    10081 gccagcggca gctgacagtg tctgctgctg caggcggaag cggaggctct ggcggatctg
    10141 atgccctgga cgacttcgac ctggatatgc tgggcagcga cgccctggat gattttgatc
    10201 tggacatgct gggatctgac gctctggacg atttcgatct cgacatgttg ggatcagatg
    10261 cactggatga ctttgacctg gacatgctcg gatcaggatc cGGGAGTGGC GAAGGCAGGG
    10321 GCTCCCTTTT GACGTGCGGG GATGTTGAAG AGAACCCTGG GCCCGGATCT GGAatggtga
    10381 gcaagggcga ggaggataac atggccatca tcaaggagtt catgcgcttc aaggtgcaca
    10441 tggagggctc cgtgaacggc cacgagttcg agatcgaggg cgagggcgag ggccgcccct
    10501 acgagggcac ccagaccgcc aagctgaagg tgaccaaggg tggccccctg cccttcgcct
    10561 gggacatcct gtcccctcag ttcatgtacg gctccaaggc ctacgtgaag caccccgccg
    10621 acatccccga ctacttgaag ctgtccttcc ccgagggctt caagtgggag cgcgtgatga
    10681 acttcgagga cggcggcgtg gtgaccgtga cccaggactc ctccctgcag gacggcgagt
    10741 tcatctacaa ggtgaagctg cgcggcacca acttcccctc cgacggcccc gtaatgcaga
    10801 agaagaccat gggctgggag gcctcctccg agcggatgta ccccgaggac ggcgccctga
    10861 agggcgagat caagcagagg ctgaagctga aggacggcgg ccactacgac gctgaggtca
    10921 agaccaccta caaggccaag aagcccgtgc agctgcccgg cgcctacaac gtcaacatca
    10981 agttggacat cacctcccac aacgaggact acaccatcgt ggaacagtac gaacgcgccg
    11041 agggccgcca ctccaccggc ggcatggacg agctgtacaa gTAATGGCgc tgagca
//
