# Supplementary material for: Small molecule and cell contact-inducible systems for controlling expression and differentiation in stem cells
Source: bioRxiv preprint, doi:10.1101/2024.03.12.584464, version 1 (2024-03-12)
Supplement: Supplemental DNA Sequences [file 584464_file02.zip › pan3950-vp64-ns3-3a.gb]

LOCUS       pAN3950_-_VP64-NS3_(3a) 2820 bp ds-DNA     circular     12-MAR-2024
DEFINITION  .
ACCESSION   <unknown id>
VERSION     <unknown id>
COMMENT     Imported using the Genbank importer. File name: pAN3950.gb
FEATURES             Location/Qualifiers
     misc_feature    3..8
                     /label="BsaI"
                     /ApEinfo_revcolor="#b1ff67"
                     /ApEinfo_fwdcolor="#b1ff67"
     misc_feature    3..8
                     /label="BsaI"
                     /ApEinfo_revcolor="#b1ff67"
                     /ApEinfo_fwdcolor="#b1ff67"
     misc_feature    10..13
                     /label="BsaI"
                     /ApEinfo_revcolor="#b1ff67"
                     /ApEinfo_fwdcolor="#b1ff67"
     misc_feature    10..13
                     /label="BsaI"
                     /ApEinfo_revcolor="#b1ff67"
                     /ApEinfo_fwdcolor="#b1ff67"
     misc_feature    14..163
                     /label="VP64"
                     /ApEinfo_revcolor="#d59687"
                     /ApEinfo_fwdcolor="#d59687"
     CDS             14..1167
                     /label="Translation 14-1167"
                     /translation="DALDDFDLDMLGSDALDDFDLDMLGSDALDDFDLDMLGSDALDDFDLDMLTCRDYKDHDGDYKDHDIDYKDDDDKMAPKKKRKVGIHGVPGGLEGGGGSGGTEDVVCCHSIYGKKKGDIDTYRYIGSSGTGCVVIVGRIVLSGSGTSAPITAYAQQTRGLLGCIITSLTGRDKNQVEGEVQIVSTATQTFLATCINGVCWAVYHGAGTRTIASPKGPVIQMYTNVDQDLVGWPAPQGSRSLTPCTCGSSDLYLVTRHADVIPVRRRGDSRGSLLSPRPISYLKGSSGGPLLCPAGHAVGLFRAAVCTRGVAKAVDFIPVENLETTMRSPVFTDNSSPPAVTLTHPITKIDREVLYQEFDEMEECSQHYPYDVPDYAGGGGSGGT"
     misc_feature    320..334
                     /label="NS3 cutsite"
                     /ApEinfo_revcolor="#75c6a9"
                     /ApEinfo_fwdcolor="#75c6a9"
     misc_feature    1088..1105
                     /label="NS3 cut site"
                     /ApEinfo_revcolor="#b1ff67"
                     /ApEinfo_fwdcolor="#b1ff67"
     misc_feature    complement(1168..1171)
                     /label="BsaI"
                     /ApEinfo_revcolor="#b1ff67"
                     /ApEinfo_fwdcolor="#b1ff67"
     misc_feature    complement(1168..1171)
                     /label="BsaI"
                     /ApEinfo_revcolor="#b1ff67"
                     /ApEinfo_fwdcolor="#b1ff67"
     misc_feature    complement(1173..1178)
                     /label="BsaI"
                     /ApEinfo_revcolor="#b1ff67"
                     /ApEinfo_fwdcolor="#b1ff67"
     misc_feature    complement(1173..1178)
                     /label="BsaI"
                     /ApEinfo_revcolor="#b1ff67"
                     /ApEinfo_fwdcolor="#b1ff67"
     misc_feature    complement(1181..1289)
                     /label="CamR Terminator"
                     /ApEinfo_revcolor="#84b0dc"
                     /ApEinfo_fwdcolor="#84b0dc"
     misc_feature    complement(1181..1289)
                     /label="CamR Terminator"
                     /ApEinfo_revcolor="#84b0dc"
                     /ApEinfo_fwdcolor="#84b0dc"
     misc_feature    complement(1290..1949)
                     /label="CamR"
                     /ApEinfo_revcolor="#0000ff"
                     /ApEinfo_fwdcolor="#0000ff"
     misc_feature    complement(1290..1949)
                     /label="CamR"
                     /ApEinfo_revcolor="#0000ff"
                     /ApEinfo_fwdcolor="#0000ff"
     misc_feature    complement(1950..2054)
                     /label="CamR Promoter"
                     /ApEinfo_revcolor="#84b0dc"
                     /ApEinfo_fwdcolor="#84b0dc"
     misc_feature    complement(1950..2054)
                     /label="CamR Promoter"
                     /ApEinfo_revcolor="#84b0dc"
                     /ApEinfo_fwdcolor="#84b0dc"
     None            2055..2737
                     /label="Col E1 Origin"
                     /ApEinfo_revcolor="#b1ff67"
                     /ApEinfo_fwdcolor="#b1ff67"
     misc_feature    complement(2055..2818)
                     /label="ColE1"
                     /ApEinfo_revcolor="#7f7f7f"
                     /ApEinfo_fwdcolor="#7f7f7f"
     misc_feature    complement(2055..2818)
                     /label="ColE1"
                     /ApEinfo_revcolor="#7f7f7f"
                     /ApEinfo_fwdcolor="#7f7f7f"
     Binding Site    2193..2209
                     /label="Gal4p-Binding Site"
                     /ApEinfo_revcolor="#f58a5e"
                     /ApEinfo_fwdcolor="#f58a5e"
     Binding Site    complement(2193..2209)
                     /label="Gal4p-Binding Site"
                     /ApEinfo_revcolor="#f58a5e"
                     /ApEinfo_fwdcolor="#f58a5e"
ORIGIN
        1 tcggtctcat atggatgccc tggacgactt cgacctggat atgctgggca gcgacgccct
       61 ggatgatttt gatctggaca tgctgggatc tgacgctctg gacgatttcg atctcgacat
      121 gttgggatca gatgcactgg atgactttga cctggacatg ctcacctgca gggactacaa
      181 agaccatgac ggtgattata aagatcatga catcgattac aaggatgacg atgacaagat
      241 ggcccccaag aaaaagagga aggtgggcat tcacggggtg ccgggtggac tcgagggagg
      301 cggtggaagc ggcggtaccg aggacgtggt gtgctgccac tcaatctacg gcaagaagaa
      361 gggtgatatc gacacctacc gatacatagg ctcttccggg acaggctgcg tggtcatagt
      421 gggcaggatc gtcttgtccg gatccggcac tagtgcgccc atcacggcgt acgcccagca
      481 gacgagaggc ctcctagggt gtataatcac cagcctgact ggccgggaca aaaaccaagt
      541 ggagggtgag gtccagatcg tgtcaactgc tacccaaacc ttcctggcaa cgtgcatcaa
      601 tggggtatgc tgggcagtct accacggggc cggaacgagg accatcgcat cacccaaggg
      661 tcctgtcatc cagatgtata ccaatgtgga ccaagacctt gtgggctggc ccgctcctca
      721 aggttcccgc tcattgacac cctgtacctg cggctcctcg gacctttacc tggtcacgag
      781 gcacgccgat gtcattcccg tgcgccggcg aggtgatagc aggggtagcc tgctttcgcc
      841 ccggcccatt tcctacttga aaggctcctc ggggggtccg ctgttgtgcc ccgcgggaca
      901 cgccgtgggc ctattcaggg ccgcggtgtg cacccgtgga gtggctaaag cggtggactt
      961 tatccctgtg gagaacctag agacaaccat gagatccccg gtgttcacgg acaactcctc
     1021 tccaccagca gtcaccctga cgcacccaat caccaaaatc gatagggagg ttctctacca
     1081 ggagttcgat gagatggaag agtgctctca gcactatccc tacgatgtgc ccgattacgc
     1141 tggaggcggt ggaagcggcg gtaccggttc ttgagaccag accaataaaa aacgcccggc
     1201 ggcaaccgag cgttctgaac aaatccagat ggagttctga ggtcattact ggatctatca
     1261 acaggagtcc aagcgagctc gatatcaaat tacgccccgc cctgccactc atcgcagtac
     1321 tgttgtaatt cattaagcat tctgccgaca tggaagccat cacaaacggc atgatgaacc
     1381 tgaatcgcca gcggcatcag caccttgtcg ccttgcgtat aatatttgcc catggtgaaa
     1441 acgggggcga agaagttgtc catattggcc acgtttaaat caaaactggt gaaactcacc
     1501 cagggattgg ctgaaacgaa aaacatattc tcaataaacc ctttagggaa ataggccagg
     1561 ttttcaccgt aacacgccac atcttgcgaa tatatgtgta gaaactgccg gaaatcgtcg
     1621 tggtattcac tccagagcga tgaaaacgtt tcagtttgct catggaaaac ggtgtaacaa
     1681 gggtgaacac tatcccatat caccagctca ccgtctttca ttgccatacg aaattccgga
     1741 tgagcattca tcaggcgggc aagaatgtga ataaaggccg gataaaactt gtgcttattt
     1801 ttctttacgg tctttaaaaa ggccgtaata tccagctgaa cggtctggtt ataggtacat
     1861 tgagcaactg actgaaatgc ctcaaaatgt tctttacgat gccattggga tatatcaacg
     1921 gtggtatatc cagtgatttt tttctccatt ttagcttcct tagctcctga aaatctcgat
     1981 aactcaaaaa atacgcccgg tagtgatctt atttcattat ggtgaaagtt ggaacctctt
     2041 acgtgcccga tcaatcatga ccaaaatccc ttaacgtgag ttttcgttcc actgagcgtc
     2101 agaccccgta gaaaagatca aaggatcttc ttgagatcct ttttttctgc gcgtaatctg
     2161 ctgcttgcaa acaaaaaaac caccgctacc agcggtggtt tgtttgccgg atcaagagct
     2221 accaactctt tttccgaagg taactggctt cagcagagcg cagataccaa atactgttct
     2281 tctagtgtag ccgtagttag gccaccactt caagaactct gtagcaccgc ctacatacct
     2341 cgctctgcta atcctgttac cagtggctgc tgccagtggc gataagtcgt gtcttaccgg
     2401 gttggactca agacgatagt taccggataa ggcgcagcgg tcgggctgaa cggggggttc
     2461 gtgcacacag cccagcttgg agcgaacgac ctacaccgaa ctgagatacc tacagcgtga
     2521 gctatgagaa agcgccacgc ttcccgaagg gagaaaggcg gacaggtatc cggtaagcgg
     2581 cagggtcgga acaggagagc gcacgaggga gcttccaggg ggaaacgcct ggtatcttta
     2641 tagtcctgtc gggtttcgcc acctctgact tgagcgtcga tttttgtgat gctcgtcagg
     2701 ggggcggagc ctatggaaaa acgccagcaa cgcggccttt ttacggttcc tggccttttg
     2761 ctggcctttt gctcacatgt tctttcctgc gttatcccct gattctgtgg ataaccgtag
//
